# Supplementary material for: Complete fusion of a transposon and herpesvirus created the Teratorn mobile element in medaka fish
Source: Nat Commun. 2017 Sep 15;8:551. doi: 10.1038/s41467-017-00527-2 (PMC5601938; doi:10.1038/s41467-017-00527-2)
Supplement: Supplementary file 3 — Supplementary Data 2 [file 41467_2017_527_MOESM3_ESM.txt]

Supplementary Data 2 | Sequences and gene annotations of Teratorn and Teratorn-like elements

LOCUS       LC199500              181795 bp    DNA     linear   VRT 06-JAN-2017
DEFINITION  Oryzias latipes DNA, Teratorn transposon, complete sequence.
ACCESSION   LC199500
VERSION     LC199500.[1]
KEYWORDS    .
SOURCE      Oryzias latipes (Japanese medaka)
  ORGANISM  Oryzias latipes
            Eukaryota; Metazoa; Chordata; Craniata; Vertebrata; Euteleostomi;
            Actinopterygii; Neopterygii; Teleostei; Neoteleostei;
            Acanthomorphata; Ovalentaria; Atherinomorphae; Beloniformes;
            Adrianichthyidae; Oryziinae; Oryzias.
REFERENCE   1  (bases 1 to 181795)
  AUTHORS   Inoue,Y., Saga,T., Aikawa,T., Kumagai, M., Shimada,A., Kawaguchi,Y., 
            Naruse,K., Morishita,S., Koga,A. and Takeda,H.
  TITLE     Direct Submission
  JOURNAL   Submitted (29-NOV-2016) to the DDBJ/EMBL/GenBank databases.
            Contact:Hiroyuki Takeda
            The University of Tokyo, Graduate School of Science, Department of
            Biological Sciences; Room 231, Faculty of Science Building #2,
            7-3-1, Hongo, Bunkyo, Tokyo 113-0033, Japan
            URL    :http://www.biol.s.u-tokyo.ac.jp/users/hassei/index.html
REFERENCE   2  
  AUTHORS   Inoue,Y., Saga,T., Aikawa,T., Kumagai, M., Shimada,A., Kawaguchi,Y., 
            Naruse,K., Morishita,S., Koga,A. and Takeda,H.
  TITLE     Complete fusion of a transposon and herpesvirus created the Teratorn
            mobile element in medaka fish
  JOURNAL   Nature Communications (2017)
COMMENT     
FEATURES             Location/Qualifiers
     source          1..181795
                     /clone="73I9"
                     /clone_lib="Md-series"
                     /db_xref="taxon:8090"
                     /mol_type="genomic DNA"
                     /organism="Oryzias latipes"
     mobile_element  1..181795
                     /mobile_element_type="transposon:Teratorn"
     repeat_region   1..18
                     /rpt_type=inverted
     CDS             3689..4048
                     /codon_start=1
                     /gene="ORF1"
                     /product="hypothetical protein"
                     /protein_id="########.[1]"
                     /transl_table=1
                     /translation="MTDSDRPVEPHSRAGGRNSKADPEEELWCLQLRAGSFEEGGGRE
                     LGRSAVFFCVFKAAQPLSSAKTGATAQGGRMQPYSQTSHTASELCEDRGQPRGRPQPF
                     LVGEECSLSNQSQPHSL"
     CDS             8022..8630
                     /codon_start=1
                     /gene="ORF2"
                     /product="myogenic factor MyoD2-like"
                     /protein_id="########.[1]"
                     /transl_table=1
                     /translation="MDILLKAIRYVEAQQLQQGFKSSLSSQPSREEGGTRAQTAFLDG
                     RSFARSSDARGSVEILPSSSAFSSVSRPPQRLKTEDDEEQKPQGGRRWAERCKRARFR
                     DTLEKPRRCTAFDPPKKPTNMDILLNAISYVEGLDALLLQQGYMSASAQPAISDGRSF
                     EWSSDAGDSATWDNLRPEAVQDRTSGPASAQPAFSDGCSYCA"
     CDS             complement(12667..13026)
                     /codon_start=1
                     /gene="ORF3"
                     /product="hypothetical protein"
                     /protein_id="########.[1]"
                     /transl_table=1
                     /translation="MTDSDRPVEPHSRAGGRNSKADPEEELWCLQLRAGSFEEGGGRE
                     LGRSAVFFCVFKAAQPLSSAKTGATAQGGRMQPYSQTSHTASELCEDRGQPRGRPQPF
                     LVGEECSLSNQSQPHSL"
     CDS             complement(13388..13702)
                     /codon_start=1
                     /gene="ORF4"
                     /product="hypothetical protein"
                     /protein_id="########.[1]"
                     /transl_table=1
                     /translation="MRRPPLCEADRGTLEKSPPLSSQENSQRNSRPDAEEGPCCLQLR
                     GKTRVFFFEEARELGRSAAFFCVSKQGGSQLRERAGPCKKSSVSQLCRAGFSMSLITK
                     RK"
     repeat_region   16696..16713
                     /rpt_type=inverted
     repeat_region   16768..16785
                     /rpt_type=inverted
     CDS             complement(19344..20096)
                     /codon_start=1
                     /gene="ORF5"
                     /product="hypothetical protein"
                     /protein_id="########.[1]"
                     /transl_table=1
                     /translation="MQRTRSGLVGGFDSLISSGKEMLMGRKSNPVLSVARFRGKLGAA
                     IAVITSLIVGFLALPNNILYLIDSSHAVRGSARDVSFGSSTAQERSSYDHAYIHGGIA
                     VITMGCLAMVVSVVLSFFAAKSKRKMDDAEDGTRRLNKGTRTVLACLIMMNLELFMAV
                     VSGCMELLYRPLIRDEHRMHNVECAIAVFNILIYAMYVITMVLTSTVLKERQGDGKNT
                     DAFMSHNAHRDGLNAAKTYGDGDYYSQSSLFL"
     CDS             20228..21406
                     /codon_start=1
                     /gene="ORF6"
                     /product="hypothetical protein ORF60-like"
                     /protein_id="########.[1]"
                     /transl_table=1
                     /translation="MKLGRPVIEFRGSRRDLQAKAVTQDRWYRVRGITRTLNSIARRR
                     RGVRSHNMICVDLYARFLSHLVRDRRNPLGWLSHHLAILNAPEDPARKFEGELRRLLA
                     YGSLNFESCRRAWDRSRMSRGIGNAVDAQCKDVFNGKKAASETGPVSRLLLAQLEALR
                     LKPICAGLKVAGVPTPDRGGSTYHNGCTRGCGPLPGRNTFYTEVDLLAHDATTDTVAL
                     LELKTRNSDVLDAPTLWRYNAQLWLTWTMFSLTYPSVAERSNAYLVIVRPGTNTVTIR
                     SCLRPSVTKTLRTKFPWINCLCPQVLNCLTPTCVNVRVQAYPKPGSGGRASIDPKDLC
                     YRNVMFNREKARVRQRRYPDQGSQGRPPHPTPSSETSGAPQGSWVRITWEPNTAPTQA
                     "
     CDS             21471..23450
                     /codon_start=1
                     /gene="ORF7"
                     /product="hypothetical protein ORF54-like"
                     /protein_id="########.[1]"
                     /transl_table=1
                     /translation="MGLRHQALHGMLANPDVSPFKVIEKPSEQQDWILIDHLIVTHTV
                     RESDYRESEPEMSVARMASYFASWYVRERAHGRCVVLVKDGPGAQKPSVREERANRTV
                     PGHLKFCKAHLAEIEYGTMKLLADVGMRDSFFLVTGAVGESRWAQTAGERASNLVSFH
                     NERGGEGASPLTEPDHFKIETLHFPVVDLSYCDGKTYRPEGTPGVFLTAFGSPEDERL
                     QGLLKACVECRETEADTLMVELANALTGSVTVCTGDTDLIAVLAASGRPGLTLRLDNK
                     SYTEDRAMHESPFGELLVEPAVRRTANRAPGATDDWLSALCDLGSAEHHLLPNGAAER
                     HADLGRLLESHGGEAFKLSVYEFLYRGGVRGSVYVAFLSAFFESDARSKLSELALESQ
                     KTYPPGTRSANTLRFAFTVLCGADDPKVLGAGNAPSSQLFGNAARSVERGSKRPREPE
                     VDREGEAEPEIGSDPQKTKVKITAGLKRTAKAYADGAIPESTHARYLRLARSGRHLFL
                     RAKARAQEDQSVRSKHLLFMALCGTDYSFTPVGLGIKRLLSGAIRNREKFSSWCAKLV
                     TALWSQDGEDGGGSERSLEFRAMGEQLASLTGVPKSTSSKHWTGKKFEIMCRTLKYVC
                     DLWTLKGPRIGPHYGFRVHDGVVRFIEEEDPESVS"
     CDS             join(23875..25396,25493..26466)
                     /codon_start=1
                     /gene="ORF8"
                     /product="piggyBac-like transposase"
                     /protein_id="########.[1]"
                     /transl_table=1
                     /translation="MNKGRKRTLRSRSRPLAHKRGTRAVEPEDPRPDSQGQRGGPKPG
                     RYEPYDWDSDSDGGHRDGGGHGRVGRKTRAGRRDKAREPDAAAVEPVGPRHDSEGQRG
                     APKPGRYEPYDWDSDSDGGDGGGHGPPRDEALEPDAAAVEPEGPRHDSEGQGGGDGDR
                     GGHGQVGRETLEDRRSDPPRDEALEPDAAAVEPEGPRHDSEGQGGGDGDRGGHGQVGR
                     ETLEDRRSDPPRDEAHEPDDGAVEPGGPQHELEGQGRGDEPSDWDLYECETDVDELDG
                     SQSETEEQHRGPRSSGEEDVEEAVEEDAEEDIEEEPAAESASVYPDTFSSKNGEIKWS
                     ANERDRSSVRASPPHQASGPTTEAREGAQDILSSFLLFFTPNVERLILIATNRHSADK
                     AHALKTPKPMDEIELRAYVGLLILAGVYRSRGEALVSLWEPECGRPIFGATMSLRSFY
                     QRSATLRFDDRSTRASRSASDRLAAVREVWEEWCDRLPRLYDIGPEVTVDERMVPFKG
                     RCSFRQYIPSKPTKYGLKLWVACDARTSYAWRVQPYMGKLASGARETNLASRVVSDLT
                     RGLEHRNVTCDNFFTSYALATELLKRNITLLGTIKSNKPELPPELASARRREALSSRF
                     AFTDCAAALSYVPKKNKNVLLLSTKHSRVEICHERRDKKPEMILDYNKTKGGVDNLDK
                     LLATYSCRRMTKRWPLAMFHNMIDMSAYNAYVIWREMHPDWMPWNRNRRRIFLEQLGK
                     DLVRPLVLRRKRVPRARPAYDLMVSMQEAGGTSARSEGKRKRCQICPRSKDTKTLISC
                     KSCGKSICRGCTVPFCPLCSERQGRDGDTDASQ"
     CDS             complement(29685..30569)
                     /codon_start=1
                     /gene="ORF9"
                     /product="hypothetical protein"
                     /protein_id="########.[1]"
                     /transl_table=1
                     /translation="MRGRLDRAGERLKAGWIVLCLRAARRQALCGVETRRLVSRGGQR
                     RGRLEPFASEAHEPAGEGMRGRLDRAGERLKAGWIVLCLRAARRQALCGVETRRLVSR
                     GGQRRGRLEPFASEAHEPAGEGMRGRLDRAGERLKAGWIVLCLRAARRQALCGVETRR
                     LVSRGGQRRGRLEPFASEAHEPAGEGMRGRLDRAGERLKAGWIVLCLRAARRQALCGV
                     ETRRLVSRGGQRRGRLEPFASEAHEPAGEGMRGRLDRAGERLKAGWIVLCLRAARRQT
                     VELWPVSVPSSGWIRLYL"
     CDS             complement(40287..44351)
                     /codon_start=1
                     /gene="ORF10"
                     /product="hypothetical protein ORF56-like"
                     /protein_id="########.[1]"
                     /transl_table=1
                     /translation="MESDKKAQQKERAALPHRESNTAVVRMVELPTDRRALFLALDTE
                     MLHDDETVELAFRALPPCERSLVQLLLYLTYCCKGQVLQLTLEDPDFSSMSAPVREDF
                     AHGRLFCFVLDMNGGDSPGISSFVAAGRESGKRRGREDGDPAECVYGGGLLRFVEADA
                     SVFRSPGASGDEHSDTSVDSEPDEGDDGDEEPHDWTAIDYELGEEAYNAFMRLQLVRQ
                     KAVSLNNAMIVMRDPKGELNPAFEWLDIRSDTLNPDKIDRKKVKELQGSMYVPACQGG
                     KQTTALPEAITGLTLKSLAEAIGRITDTESRDQGKELFERLVSRLAEDNWRRHKVVQR
                     YSSSIPNDARFLEEVRAFTRALAGGTAPQVCVGRLLVFRYSIERLIDRDKPDAFLNSM
                     LHRHMPVTKPRISRALREIRANRRTRHLARLLTGGRCHCPCPRPGPAVDQDRRGRRCR
                     EDCQTAYACFYNVCEQHPFSVSRCDYNHYFAHLYPHLGKLERLSKDMKTKYGGHRHFE
                     SIANMVFDILAKRRSSHADALYAGLRDLMGEGMLNSRLSLGRALPDIHEELCLEFPAE
                     DYYDDYAEDPRSLNPVKVYDHALVRYMFSDSLQVGRLFQASTTFNYVVTNTAPRYTIE
                     RIMLFNVTGPGEGKSYANNVLNCQFRQVKGCIETLTSFTPQAFKYKQQRKACVVMIDD
                     AHITHEKNLKALDKESSVIPNTFKNLLDTSVLESDVVGKDACSGKVDTVRYHAVHNCG
                     FVWNTNTLGFVSDAWADRCVIMESEFSAHVTRTRSSKQLQDTVEKRSMDKVAAVCLYR
                     QNLVQSATMIAESEIMQFDRRFDAARDACVEAMYASHVVCAGALSRRVSFCINQLVFA
                     EAMKLACHFVFDVWVPPWTEVPDEGSFPDLRGFWTQLNRNRLRALDRLSFGQICLETN
                     AAFKLCAAACLPDICPRVLDAQGRFACKALGRLLCQVREKGLKTAVKDGQMCISGVDS
                     LSFSGPEFRGGNDAAHEMLQLCSNCTFPERGGTGPRSRRLCSYKCAPSQNTQQGRRGH
                     ARPKKVSSVTLSLEAVYDMLALYAPEAHRGFWDQLGEAMMDAYDNETVEKTNAFGTAQ
                     ADGDEEMDRSARLVFSLDFGDDPVRSLILEATAGVDPLNELSFNKCAIGGQLFRCTAP
                     LYYGGLVARAFRLRGDDPPRGSLDPLHERESERGPADTFHGPRLSVYSPEYSGLPVKN
                     LSSFCATRTVYHQERILLREEDGTRRPVVELEPDWEWLEACEVFNRLHGHDAFTVESL
                     KRDYAVAMTVVKGEDASRAPMRSRRLARAVSVLRKADGRAALEMRTWPSTQSRAGETR
                     HEVRTSGLRGMGRSRKRLTSRSVCSESLDKRRRR"
     CDS             45181..50085
                     /codon_start=1
                     /gene="ORF11"
                     /product="DNA polymerase"
                     /protein_id="########.[1]"
                     /transl_table=1
                     /translation="MDRPIPFVNLFPDIFPKRRAVSPSERGLIGLMVKSVMFHRLEEA
                     LLCRGLVLQAHNGTTVYTTVCFKVVGIMPVVGYDLELDSDQGDACESWERVSREWRRH
                     FAAEPAHVRVVHDDVKREVKAAAFPLGSIALAKKYMETVKGALTFGDFHPESGYYVAR
                     DGNTPALCCDVMYGRVYFLPEEKCGGTLVPSELVYDHERSEEEAKLFDTVHAPHVYRA
                     ACLDIETVVDEAFRDRSLRCEFFAHRFPYCTERTVSDLTAYRSKLVKILSDLKKGPLR
                     GACRVSIPALASDMPGQEHEITCVSLVLMNSHLPKPEPGSHRKQLIVVYNKLKVKGQG
                     RPKPDGALVEAVGLESASRILFYPCAGELALLEQTLRLLDRHGVELLYVYNAEFDLRV
                     IDQRVHFYADSNYAERSDEDTRRRCAEILRSWHGLFVTRHLSEDLPPVFRFESVRHLE
                     IYKEMLTAVGSSLTGGKLTEREVEAACRHVDKFNKDKGKLGHFKMIGCGMTVVDLYRM
                     AGTREIRFACTSMKLNDVAPFVISRDRELRGLPPKDPRKLRKLTDVPYSMMDGMIHRG
                     GTELFAVLLYNLVDSQLCSRMAKALKPASALFHRCRITLNIDVVVHGRGDNFGGFVQS
                     IHSVQMPQLKYVLDTLRVRAGPSGRELSSREPWDASPPGLDGAGEDTWKGGSVCEPLS
                     GLHYSGPGMGLELAFDFASMYPSIMCALNISPETTVPWPPRSFPHDLSGWVVYKWEAE
                     GFEYATLILRYDADRAVFERAPAVFSSSVEHYLNRRDEFKAKLKDPALCDAERAYYKV
                     QEAECKVMANSFYGTAPPPCGSLISGHGRRQISVVNDCVSTFYKNRCPVMYGDTDSVM
                     VSAGYGPDDLPESDVSDEQPGDGESPELETERLRNFAAASLAALGAKFERAASEVPGF
                     LRYVHLALVEDTLKRMYTIERGNEPVAVIRDPEGAFTEEGYPVYVAQTPDSRSLLDVT
                     RPFVKDRRVKLEYEYSSSVYCHVAKKSYVSLTHNLDGRGRMSSSTVKIRGLSAVKSLR
                     SPCDSAVADTFVACVMRGDCVKLEPHGLSCFSTLPWHRLSEGDLVLYPESELTVDGRG
                     RWEQLDRAQALLVGHRVLRVTELELDGGFLAVSVTLARPGSGVVTARALYKDGTYCMN
                     HLFSSRHGVLRDLLACRASELIASKMGAGFFPWSALVKSAKNKHFSQQTLERFKASKS
                     GVKTTYVEIVRTWLQRITGLSVKPVECEEFYKCSPIEAAFYRYPLNLQATSGCTTAMF
                     GGSLACLSDKHARGCDGEAGARSASAGRLVPHPCQPQSQCFADARVLTAHKADRELVG
                     RSGKLVAHCIVDYCLPRRMYGSGADELEILADCRRHLILSFSAVRERLSRATATFNAL
                     MNVCPEHMEPACGLRELERLRALRRAAPRLTGDKLEACRRVLEEDLALVPREVYAGLI
                     GELGRSLALLTREGVVRVGTSDEGEGLSSERIALRLPTCLLVDAGLAGSEGSLSISKS
                     EASERALVDLAGLLYQTLLALHVRSPDAFSSVVAREPDSTLRIMPYTTEDPDALRAWI
                     EDFKSKKWLVRPAPPTGQKRTARDRASLGGTAGVTYHCAGCKDFFRDLCANKVSGRTL
                     LRSVYGDNGKRKLGRCVNEAWWLR"
     CDS             50203..51330
                     /codon_start=1
                     /gene="ORF12"
                     /product="hypothetical protein"
                     /protein_id="########.[1]"
                     /transl_table=1
                     /translation="MAFSQKTYVFCHDVAKDSVSKQPLLFAVDLRDLISPFEGCSPMF
                     VIEQMSLRAYKRDTFERIPAKFAVLNYAKSRVVTNDPSRLSSAWEVELNGKDVRIRAA
                     GTDTDPFCRTPSTHDDDNRQALLNVLAFMMSGGVRASDGARRSLDAMKGCLSSEHFTY
                     ACELCKGQCEATVIVTQPGYPSLSLPLCVDGYVCVPERSGSTSPKSQTYRSVISLLRT
                     AYEDNTSLVDRAIQAAFANSGFGRYLERGNGEVELFPNPLINFVVSLYDTLSDQAGNF
                     VAVDKHEPGLKVLVESPAEKVGHVTGSLTLTLLYGQSVLDVYSNVKARHRGTDCPQDL
                     LDMHTAVTRLGCDALLRRFPLDFCSKKRHLTTVDLCNFDND"
     CDS             complement(51603..53297)
                     /codon_start=1
                     /gene="ORF13"
                     /product="OTU-like cysteine protease-like"
                     /protein_id="########.[1]"
                     /transl_table=1
                     /translation="MDSTPVSGGRAGSDSDLDVMYIESAPGNKMTFDPVRGATLLDLA
                     AYVVAAPEKPRALCRGPNFSPVPLGRPCATVPVMGDGNCFFRAVSYLVCGRDDYHYKI
                     RSWCVREMSSNKEKYRDLLRSQYSSVEQYILERRPKDRGVWATEVEIAALANGWDVNV
                     YTHNHGGWVVYSPDGRPRSNELPGIYVQNQLGHYEPIVCVKDPSGSGCYGFCRHTFVG
                     ECRQAVSEPLRCIARGLRDSKFATSQKPGEADEEKVGEGRKEKEEREYEDVEMDKEEE
                     CIINGEDGSQLLVPSTMFSRRAVEVNMEELYSDSDTLVQNWLSVMRSWKGFLNWLDDR
                     WWGSVSRDDIATFLRSEKGRCAVVVSEPLEPKIGALCSVTMQGSSDAVLTTEIAMERG
                     LYVCKELKGYYDDPRDIVLLLGCQRTVARKPSNVTSSQRSFFADARIPERLHRLIRGP
                     MGKVWWGTYTNLAQVPKLTYPLTALQRQRRPSAMIALTDVKEERGPGYLFEIMYLSKR
                     NGGYGLLINKCKVVFGIRGFTVVCGPRDKKCLAYHMDMEALVYGLSRLKRLIFLSK"
     CDS             54098..54694
                     /codon_start=1
                     /gene="ORF14"
                     /product="hypothetical protein"
                     /protein_id="########.[1]"
                     /transl_table=1
                     /translation="MDVDSDEEVNAGRRFVPRRRTIGTNTGTSPEGPQASVEDSESDS
                     DNDRAMMAYLKKRIKESRQSGSDSSELESGGESVESYDDKEIFPAHLWGFGDHEIDCE
                     CCNCVFWRAKYRRNYYQSKHGRIYYDRTTQTGATESTSAPAQPEKSEPARVDRGTRPI
                     TSRFTSKKMRLAQAKSHFRHTGDIYVDSTSDEDEPRKP"
     CDS             complement(55227..56054)
                     /codon_start=1
                     /gene="ORF15"
                     /product="hypothetical protein"
                     /protein_id="########.[1]"
                     /transl_table=1
                     /translation="MLCAPEGGSRSVYKMNSEMRQKIAFSPHASVALFECLIVAGAPA
                     TGLLQNEVVSKHRPTLQKSLELLRDMWTRSDALHVCQDDLISLHRMECESAGHAGAKV
                     PKCIAVDHRKLSRYYVYLLFRYSVSFASSDRGGFIYNRFRAWGAGAGAVEPLRDIPHA
                     WLPPFQSPAPSAPPEESDFAQLSRAGKLRAQTRGPGRHAERVDPSEAVESGWREADES
                     RFDRTERGRVPVRNGCRSSAKEFSSTRHGQGREVKQGGRGYREDSDRDSTVDSGREC"
     CDS             56053..58443
                     /codon_start=1
                     /gene="ORF16"
                     /product="serine/threonine-proteine kinase-like"
                     /protein_id="########.[1]"
                     /transl_table=1
                     /translation="MEDGGRCTRRLLGLLGEHRLYHVKTLCCSDAPGALEWLGAKSVD
                     LCEPRRGRENLVAWLTRLCGLCGVDTDKVEICSVDAKPRVRETTERLVVCVERTWFLG
                     RDGSLVLFSTVGRNAPSQKNDEVRSLCAAANAILGAGGFEYVARRVARGCECSIRPKE
                     QGSAPVLRSLRPERYDTVPPTTPIVTADSFGRRSEPEAPTRSSEKWTLRAVPETASAT
                     AVDLESLLRDGKSVLGRGGFGVTVRIEEGLVAKVNLFPEMLNWSLPVVEDEFKRYAHV
                     ATQMEEVLIGASIKHPNVLRTFGGLWCEAPGYPLGGRVVSLMEEAACSLHEFSAHMGT
                     ETRYVPLVELDVLRALDHLRSRAIQHRDITHRNVLVCRAESRRPLPLVFKISDFGTAC
                     NFSTPDQPRGTRANRAPEVLWCLESDTQADVFSWYCMIWELYSGAPLIGHRASGQREG
                     FCSRTYARNLSELLGTYEPTSEAAFDSYYMKSLDAMELRRQFRSRPRTRDVAEKLEAA
                     AARASGRAGPDPEFVAIGAACVTLFPQERWSASELLELPRYRDLGADAVSVPAREIPT
                     NIGAGCYRACDAVACEDCEPPAFRVPDTSSLATTFRSESKIFYGVDVIRLAPGYIQPY
                     VWYSRKASASSQVAKEDSGRVGRSPERLTFAQMRIGSPEPDPCSASASSPAGGPRVIV
                     KGKSGCCEGEVDTKMAILTQASPEDAERFREHVVELSIAVTEQRPDLFAGPIRGLCRS
                     SESCDGVVVFQYAPMFADCKKASEWTLENAPFSADAFAAQVHFTRPWRQRSSPRAR"
     CDS             58410..59327
                     /codon_start=1
                     /gene="ORF17"
                     /product="hypothetical protein"
                     /protein_id="########.[1]"
                     /transl_table=1
                     /translation="MEAKKLPTRALNLDDLLICRGCALIDPVAYLAKHFGRGGPFFGV
                     RNEGLLTFCIEVLGRCGFREADSISLLSSRDPVGILSGALGILSERAGRGRAVVPSRL
                     TLDSAYFAFEEYTAERSTWRAEPSLTGTKYESARGLGLLVFGNPPPRRGKQTLPGPPS
                     DSKSLSSLIRNLTLRLKVRVFESHKVEVVAFNCTRAPLTVDLSRAGLRDVAGVDLLSP
                     DRVQLSRDGRCYTHDADPRVALGLLKWAPVVMISKHAARSPVPELTKVYYRIVIALVR
                     LCGNGASESSLVDLFARLSPLIVSTHLRC"
     CDS             join(59157..59326,60060..60313,60384..60620,60710..61143)
                     /codon_start=1
                     /gene="ORF18"
                     /product="CD276 antigen-like"
                     /protein_id="########.[1]"
                     /transl_table=1
                     /translation="MISKHAARSPVPELTKVYYRIVIALVRLCGNGASESSLVDLFAR
                     LSPLIVSTHLRCYFQRGDNPIVHWIKDNEGTPFLSYYNANPQFRNVKGRGFLFSDQVS
                     KGNASLRLSWVQLHDQGRYTCYVTTRKNERYTYVNVNVQAAPVLDSSEGISREREPVR
                     STEPTTASRTLNAAITPRWSTQPFPNKGGYHGPTTENVDADRDRTAATPERDDGATKE
                     AEAAPVLEVRMEEVDDTVVCCSKGIYPKPELTWSTEPPSGGALNATTAVWRTSLLLYD
                     IRSSLLLSHEDAVMVYSCVVTSGKHSKKATLMVEGVRSKWFICLVSFFLHLLLDFRLC
                     TNARGVTILNLFSLSRLISFRFPQADSEKF"
     CDS             join(62103..62166,62281..62589,62678..62992,63067..63348,
                     63554..63705)
                     /codon_start=1
                     /gene="ORF19"
                     /product="CD276 antigen-like"
                     /protein_id="########.[1]"
                     /transl_table=1
                     /translation="MRGFLLGPWILLTLAWTLRAEVTDTDVTCLVMETCILPCSVPRE
                     GSITVRWFKDPEIVPFLTYGITNPDRGNVNNRTSLFEDQIFEGNASILLSKVQLQDQG
                     SYRCVVVSSRNGHTRNVKVMVQAPVTDGHAKEGFDRDPSLARPTPPPPPGWSNGGGAA
                     GEEGSSRDPSLASPTPPPRTHTMTTPQQSTQTVHAISDSRVRPTEVVDVDPNETQATG
                     KGDDKASREVEVSAASPVTKVRLEQVDNTVVCISEGIYPEPELTWSTQPPSGRTLNAT
                     TAVRRTSRMLYDIRSTVELSPEDAGLVYSCAVASGINSKKATVKIQFCRLRNRVLFVL
                     IPIGLAALAICAIVWRMRRKMKRGLAPASINLSDLLHKT"
     CDS             complement(64024..64353)
                     /codon_start=1
                     /gene="ORF20"
                     /product="hypothetical protein"
                     /protein_id="########.[1]"
                     /transl_table=1
                     /translation="MESRRPGPSKTLRSHGAQSSRMMTYLEELADHVEVPRSGEASSS
                     SGNRDVGLVSVYSHRGRADDGAKRTKTESLCLRFHTPSVDESTDSDLCSASTAVVPDA
                     ASQCDHV"
     CDS             join(64751..64814,65007..65192,65282..65558,65646..65805)
                     /codon_start=1
                     /gene="ORF21"
                     /product="HERV-H LTR-associated protein 2-like"
                     /protein_id="########.[1]"
                     /transl_table=1
                     /translation="MTGLPFLPWLLLTVARTQSVEVSEEVVYYDIYYDPDYAFNYSYE
                     GINPEPDLTRPTERPPSRWTLDDTQATHERDNDATRDAEAPVTEVHLEQVGDTAVCSS
                     VGIYPEPELTWSTEPPSGRNLSATTAVWRTSQLLYDIRSSLLLSPEDAGLVYVCTVVS
                     GESSKKATVKVKRGECLLRRTVCHDIHRCHGSDCLHGSLDLENAKWKQETSSRLGVGL
                     FTMCLSASAP"
     CDS             complement(66376..70044)
                     /codon_start=1
                     /gene="ORF22"
                     /product="hypothetical protein"
                     /protein_id="########.[1]"
                     /transl_table=1
                     /translation="MATVSATEAAASTNQTFVVSSSPPWYFDTVDHDEVFTCSHPRGV
                     FDAVVSMMTQKERRLSNEEHLRYRPRVLNKMIRDAVIADSGRIPQRPSRSLLLALMDL
                     VDLLGGSDFGSIVTSDRAGLKQVLLTCGNYTAYYLPAEELRGKDRTVVPVVTQHSTKE
                     NLLRYDPARSMVGTYMTDIPGNDGESKGSYFVQEVLFAPTLDSLKLLRKVAGHAFDFW
                     DMSLEMPTHVEALCPSFQQIQPCQLLISNTPGSPGRDQSSQAALASHLEDVEPMCCAP
                     EVSHAWESSSDRKNEGDAGVDCFGEDAVKCDLSRFTYKASEPRMVYFRSGGKASDGRR
                     SNLVPTVAVRAEQRHLPTLYVSTTLRFYRLLKRSCVKGNGELASCWNETLQEMARETY
                     LSGQLTFQEINQWALSAFTKRVDPNGWCDRIPRHVESKLADPRMIEIAELAITFMNAK
                     IPGAFAVAELLHSPLGKLQRYCEFLSRYASDATFRKSERDRFAASVMELIRKECGSLA
                     RQLRCYSQNRKDADPETARRAKACAEMVDREPWEVNKIQKDWYTMCKRDQCNKEDKEA
                     QAHAKEVNAAAKVAFLKLKVYCSKLKKLGINAARFDGDMGGRNPACGEPVEPGEGCRQ
                     PPNDRSELFNPIPEPVPVSTWMKNLSVLLLSYPWLHDSLGYQREAVCKLLNLDSALLG
                     EANRELLREWVAYNQGTVNELRRRGIKDRLSRALIQCLESQSTQRWSDKVARSFAALQ
                     RKAASRRVPRRHLSPPPPVKKPERSCRQTVGRARRRLSPWAESVRASRSPATKRRKVG
                     RRQRNSFLLSEAEEDNGLEPLSSESEEEPEYLSDRDTESSSDCDKSSDDYDRSDSFID
                     DASSSSEEDIEAGEDNVARAKRREDGVDRPYCVSRPSSPSSAYRQRAGEEAGSKARWN
                     EDGVGRPYCGSQPSSPSCKSDRRGYKRALSSDSSETEGPWAMRVSARPKGRGSKSRPS
                     VEREKRPGLETALTRRQRNDTEDHSKTYSSGRKDVRRPERGLQKSASGKPLRFSGEKG
                     READGRGSKRSGARIARSRSSSSESRGSASEGSGWESEGADLSDKSTAGLRSRREREA
                     RSSLKSTDLGRRCQTVRSRGERRETDGRIVTSPAKPKPITPVKLSCSPGSSEASDPQR
                     KRSAERAGSHAEHPQLTEDPEPTENREPGADLLAGGFGEGPGRLCTDGKDERKASQRR
                     LSQDESDGEGSAPYTVWM"
     CDS             join(70917..71076,71159..71457)
                     /codon_start=1
                     /gene="ORF23"
                     /product="mcl1-like"
                     /protein_id="########.[1]"
                     /transl_table=1
                     /translation="MDEEIRILIKGVLGHFVGRRQDFEVERPRCREAVNAMTRAVCEV
                     LEVHRPKYTEMVSDLGDSFPDAAMVNVAKSLFEDGIINWGRVVSLICLGAAVCQHQDR
                     FSGSPGSLLADTVSEAIASYLLTEHRGWLEEMCWVSGLYSRGLNFMLSLL"
     CDS             71862..72749
                     /codon_start=1
                     /gene="ORF24"
                     /product="cyclin dependent kinase 2-like"
                     /protein_id="########.[1]"
                     /transl_table=1
                     /translation="MEKYYKDPVRPVIGQGTYGVVYRVRDVRNGQEYALKCHKQADVI
                     EDATVRELSCLTALKGHPNIIQLLDCFMDEDRVAMLMPHVPFELTKAIHRQPPAPLSF
                     VASFSLQTANALEYMHGLNILHRDLVPSNVLLEEDLTVKVGDMGLARQYSRRMSLCVV
                     TEPYRAPELFVRGNAAEYTCAVDMWSLGAMILDAKEGAVVFAATRGSSTLSKVMALAA
                     SDPDGGAEESTPARQELIPNTMKCEHTKRIAFRLIALRHDKRLTARQLLDDEEWKRLS
                     HMTDGEKAEVLQQCVTGVM"
     CDS             74275..75075
                     /codon_start=1
                     /gene="ORF25"
                     /product="zinc finger protein 36, C3H1 type-like 2"
                     /protein_id="########.[1]"
                     /transl_table=1
                     /translation="MVGFIYNSNKLLPALAPSEPRAALNTQQLSQSRTSSRFINHHGS
                     PTSALTNKMSKSGCYRDGGMPQQKPDCLNISANYKTKLCWFFAKNGVCKYGGKCRYAH
                     GYGDLRSLQLKMNLCHHFYKGRPCLHGGSCGFIHNSHQLLPAQPTSEPRAALNKDGYR
                     QMDVSPPQQLSQSLTSSGFFNHRGPSTVNAGAITCCIPTVPAVVFSKVPNPCNPCPGL
                     IPTVPAVVFSKVPNPCHPCLGLIPTVPAVVFSTVPNPCNLCPGLLLLH"
     CDS             complement(74362..74691)
                     /codon_start=1
                     /gene="ORF26"
                     /product="recombinase-like"
                     /protein_id="########.[1]"
                     /transl_table=1
                     /translation="MGIVNKSTTSAVEAWAPLIEMVAKVHFELQAPQVSVAMGVPTFP
                     SVLADAVLREEPAQFSLVIGGNVQTVRFLLRHAAVSVAARFAHFVGKGRRGGSVMVDE
                     ARGCPAL"
     CDS             complement(75467..76012)
                     /codon_start=1
                     /gene="ORF27"
                     /product="hypothetical protein"
                     /protein_id="########.[1]"
                     /transl_table=1
                     /translation="MHKLRLGETNGRRTLIVRTSSEETTYAELEGMGGRTEDGRYPLG
                     RCACPDEDFAGWDSDVDALSGANALIAAGIAALPVRVRRVGKTHLFVEYAIATEKNGD
                     PDLRRMGVAWLCTNYSGEGTILANGMHGVIRCCERRLLEGIAEQTPTWTLLHVPPDRD
                     KHWGTRIQPVSLEEIRCVKRK"
     CDS             complement(76476..79142)
                     /codon_start=1
                     /gene="ORF28"
                     /product="CAP-Gly domain containing linker protein 1-like"
                     /protein_id="########.[1]"
                     /transl_table=1
                     /translation="MSREAKPKNFTVARRPRRSRTLAGGSGRNGLDSNSGRRCSDAQL
                     EKIPPTSGCGAATTRTGGPTSCERSSGGLLSRQTIGKDCLAEFLGIISGLVRSGSTAT
                     CSTSRTDPAVSADRPSTRNSYLEEALDEAHAFHRQFDALAKWFHKNLAYAEGQEAMLG
                     FELTSELCVSYDAALHRLTGAVQDMFRDRTFVREPGGLALADETLGVVSEILAGGNEA
                     EDERGQRALMRALESLESASPGCGTFHWPQAEPQGRLSPSHVRACWKSVVSVGWVLHD
                     KVQSLAERLQVASREARDQKTYESRLAELSDQLGQVSLKYTTDKSAHQQMKIDLAKEH
                     MEMEAKVRKANLDLAELRQELSFAENVIASSKKDLSEKGRVLEKLQNEVKEIKAEKET
                     ALMLSKKSEAEMKRNEAEKKSLSKRVIELEAHLKQSRELAAEHLDRSKVEEERASKLI
                     AQLQDREKQAEAENESRSKRVNELEAELKRSRELAAENATATDESQSQTKALLTRLKR
                     ADETIAGQKCLTEKLTYETEILKGIVAVVCQLIGVEKSAVETELIERIRCAALCSAKR
                     VSRLLRHDCVRRLKGLDRSEDEAMGSPGGSLFQDYENYIRTTVSSLCTEQTPMEHTEA
                     SCSDTWRRVAKRKLNLGSRQASPTSELTEVDEGSKTGASTPTKVHRAASSGGDAFRSN
                     CASSKRPDFLKTEAKSERSEHLRVHCVRLGESSASVSLPNIVRHYTHQDVRLIHLGES
                     KSAPKTLCGVLQTTDDVARECSAVDLRCSKAFLQLSQLLSCKLVAIWSPCEGYEIHGA
                     STEHLYAIVLSKDPDPARETRCYMVATREGGANPEEPYLYNLAKLTKVKSAQPAAVNC
                     SDPPHWDHVDKASNASGRAPVVEVSEITLIGN"
     CDS             complement(78757..80472)
                     /codon_start=1
                     /gene="ORF29"
                     /product="hypothetical protein"
                     /protein_id="########.[1]"
                     /transl_table=1
                     /translation="MRQINEQKKKVGVVFKLNLSSQVDPGLDGMCATGPSEPQLVVEL
                     EGSDAPVLLEYTWVQLYEIEKRLPSSVTLTGPKLGGPVFIPVGPGALRGARCMVLRVV
                     YSQGSESYGLVTDRHFRAAKGHAKGYPVKRISVLASAPLAWVELRHSEHYDTAEPGAS
                     LACGHGTDKAEKLVSSIYTSLNRFSYYTVAASRDGDLSERERVAREVTVATLATLGAP
                     LAFKILHEQSRLTVARAALRTDGRASDSSWLPDPTQAVWGTSVLWRREGDADPGALSR
                     WVVNSPLRPPSPPSSGVWLLAHLTRSGIEVVEPEGPDVISADRQVRAPYWAVVLTALC
                     CGALSRWSRELDLLSRELRSAGISWGRICQRCGFANGVCPSACEPAALRTLAVSQIDG
                     LLLGKICTTLCATVPAQGGRLCLNHRRTFGVSAEELREGGRHGGGLEGSRGDEPRSEA
                     KELHRRAEAEEEPDAGWWIWQKRARLELREKVLGRSVGEDPSYLRLWSSYYSNGRADE
                     LRAQLGGASLSSDYWKGLSCGVLGYHIGTCPFGLYCDLLDIEDRSRRLSRPPVDEEQL
                     FGGSP"
     CDS             complement(81622..82077)
                     /codon_start=1
                     /gene="ORF30"
                     /product="hypothetical protein"
                     /protein_id="########.[1]"
                     /transl_table=1
                     /translation="MDREPGTEASVFRSVCELPDPTFRDIMDRHYGSEARFASSRRPR
                     GGPALKTGKYDNLSAYLDTVYVLGRREPVIEEIVRAHKSLAVVEEDPAPNEGKIPEEA
                     SSAGAPVALVDPLHDSQYLDGVASNTTLSFYAEIGGERWDEDRPGGCEA"
     CDS             complement(82121..83569)
                     /codon_start=1
                     /gene="ORF31"
                     /product="hypothetical protein ORF44-like"
                     /protein_id="########.[1]"
                     /transl_table=1
                     /translation="MQRDGRSEEHGCESFHGARVSDGGVVRSGCHAKAALVQAYLECL
                     HNHAVCHNKIRQGSRDSSSVRAQLVRLLTSKAKAPVEDYGEAYSLCSNLWDSTLRPAL
                     VGSDGLFGEGTVPDCDELSKLRGREAMLRVALLVDFYRFQAEDLFFDESHSSHKALAL
                     RLEAFRLISDQRAEGSSVVRPPSREKSGAPLDGEAGPQAKSRRSRAGLGANERGRRVT
                     RVLRTASPFATLRTTSAPLSSRPEGDGSSEDPVKWSRFCFAPRRRSYHCKLVRAFQCV
                     KASGHSMLALNSEWPLSCYYRLAAAYTTDRPLEMAAACIPQLREAADMISREQFGQLR
                     SQSPERRMLLYAVLSCHINWIDYNHKQILLAPVGLPGRDRARAAEGDLRCVRCLKNQT
                     FRSSEVKGNPRNIDVAFDFEQMKFVSSCCAAPVANVPLSTSTVNTCTFTDLKQMYTVC
                     PACKQTIFSEVLVDLETLHTRCVFCASNRIGT"
     CDS             83417..86155
                     /codon_start=1
                     /gene="ORF32"
                     /product="hypothetical protein"
                     /protein_id="########.[1]"
                     /transl_table=1
                     /translation="MAHGVVVEALKVSLDEGCFCVATGPHDSAVAYPCPVEAFAPVLL
                     GSPVTLHVYCPALFPDRVLRVHAEHLGHFTGMRNVPRVDPEQERALFSGLCGLFGTER
                     VLGLYREALSVGDGGEGAPSQDGGAIEKPPMSDGELCPSVFVKFRRENTREARRIASL
                     ASQLTGLFDVEDLREKAIPHVKGEEPAHMLFLFLVQLMAVFLSSCLDEASLATLMSVA
                     LSPFLEGNFCDPLCAATLLKPMFIPWFEAFPRKADGPEAKADPEAKLKYYRLYKGYEI
                     TNEGADVSSVLEDDLTWTSASLQLRTLGYKIEESLSKTLWFVAPQFGDRLRMTRDSCI
                     GKMAVSPGEHVDLIRSCLLCDNVMAYVQCALFGTIRNMLPCHANSEFCETVMAALNGS
                     MRRFAAEARHQSRELFSRLEGWSGPCAGNCLYTSGVSFAGQSEGRSLFFGKIFTGPED
                     RKPPGKYKTAFGDFSSVTLGLSLKTGLLEALRVALERDEAPKAGCGLRREAGGRMQKM
                     LSTAQEPVCAERVVTEVAFFARYHHRFNSGEFTEVGCVKAMSEPGFNEQIHKDVLDDK
                     SEYRLSLAHGALPMCALTLSMTMRQTVMMTLGFFCVELAHGAYAGAKLNYSTLCSRLV
                     SLSTVAKFRHGKDSDNTNVFQALYGNCLKLTCAMFSKPNPHAPINYHDLDLVEWLHPD
                     NPRLPCYLRKSLAMIGGTKARVRDIMRQHGLCYNRVMFSDGQRRLLFSHAFANADCLI
                     HAPVTICSSLRLFSNTQKSFGSLKACRWGCYYRVTIMSNGCVNTALYTNRGYGGFDSI
                     ASQGSATGDEVLERIKQEVSRVLPRIDVGRIRMMAPEMKETEFAALVSAVKDSNIEVT
                     GQMDGDAELEPWQEDGAGEENAKRPLDHSDADDAKRGRWDACETGRVSEDEEFFFL"
     CDS             complement(86700..87455)
                     /codon_start=1
                     /gene="ORF33"
                     /product="hypothetical protein"
                     /protein_id="########.[1]"
                     /transl_table=1
                     /translation="MSTQTGGSRPADIPELFFVASAVKACYGSLPDWEGEGEPNDEPP
                     VPKRIREEDDDRGESPIDVEYRRLYGELRAKALSDIKDMVREHVERQSTASTSYQFMN
                     MYGLCSFEEPRDPRDRHHGREETPRCKFTNLACPVARERTANSEMLVSVCGALSPLVS
                     ARVQPGELQLTRCGELDYSRAEESLRRLEARRKTRPVGTTQEGRLGNTIGSMESRFAF
                     CVRRDLHALGCAYRQLMLTVELLHLNILHFLHS"
     CDS             87418..88338
                     /codon_start=1
                     /gene="ORF34"
                     /product="hypothetical protein"
                     /protein_id="########.[1]"
                     /transl_table=1
                     /translation="MSAGREPPVCVDITDCAHLIRYLVDELGSASLADLPLVECLVKH
                     LELVSGPDVWSPRARAYVGYDPQVHGSFGRLRPGPAGRVRFLGKLLPVYCRLCFLCDC
                     HGRALDAARTLRSRLTAAAESGGSAAPPSLAYETRALEYLTENLSSAPPPEWDCVRRS
                     PDVSAEVKIASELLWSHLVLVYAGNRRLLLFNAELFFSRQLQSTALCSSELREALFLH
                     GKHGPFSQRKGRRQARGASIGSAWQGRDCPVLPPDPRAQRGPRSDRGGGMLRETRVSR
                     LCWLAVLWLLDQHRCHSELGWLSRPVPCRP"
     CDS             88079..89569
                     /codon_start=1
                     /gene="ORF35"
                     /product="hypothetical protein ORF34-like"
                     /protein_id="########.[1]"
                     /transl_table=1
                     /translation="MDPSPSAKAAVRREERVSALRGRGETAPFFHQTRVHSEGLDPTG
                     GEECCERPECLDCAGSRFCGSWTSTDATANLVGSVGPYRVVPSPDVLGRGGEPEPRRP
                     SPQETNDTLRAAGSCVVDLNGSVLLHVLHVNTVGNRKFSAVVYSESLRRYALQQSNTT
                     KTKLVSRLRFVSDKKKLSSRHGYKNTRIEFSSNPSRSANYTSNAKHALQPYFRGLFET
                     VSMAQGTCVVSAKPFEVNNENLTSYMYGVANPASVVIRMKDTKKDFHTPFFFSSVNVT
                     GEENRHQLFSSMSINSQRVKSAAEELPRALASVASLVELHGHFNRLCCELAHERGGTL
                     TTREKVCLVYLTEMYFLRVRDRNHPTRWPGYREALRGSFAGRYGSRLTAFQDRVLSNY
                     YQKNPEFVHLVPWLLDNPSVRHREMLLAHEAYLREEGKEAARAELIAAVVCHCENDLT
                     RRPPEGFPDLLDVDFSRLGYSELTLRHALDRSTKASDDARPGGRAK"
     CDS             89566..90429
                     /codon_start=1
                     /gene="ORF36"
                     /product="hypothetical protein"
                     /protein_id="########.[1]"
                     /transl_table=1
                     /translation="MTGAVPTIASPPTMTTEVSGGTELGSLPRASILRVWEIVNRHYE
                     STLSSLEREDTSRRAAARVSSLAKELRDLTAACTERLDRVEARVKELKALEFGGVRNE
                     QPDGARAGEALGGEWHFVYTRRGDVFGYMRLIPETLSRLPSDADDTSLCGGQRAEFTL
                     PTQVAAEARRVPTGRSGSARGRAECPRCGESLDLSEFWRHAVYEIAERGARVPARRPP
                     VRSDGPRPRWTLQEGEGWDEPIYRPRDLTSTCEIGECLSQLNLKHFLSDDEFSGALDR
                     AFELLALRLRS"
     CDS             complement(91720..92091)
                     /codon_start=1
                     /gene="ORF37"
                     /product="hypothetical protein"
                     /protein_id="########.[1]"
                     /transl_table=1
                     /translation="MCRDAGGLSTRALFAPLSSLTGAQEALFGESGETFRVPFGCGAQ
                     GSFGRRAQRAGTQRARLQPHDEAGPLRVKPRFALEHPQGFQAEFLHFLQRYPYPQGLP
                     AARLQRAERNQGGFSWHAAVP"
     CDS             complement(92640..94820)
                     /codon_start=1
                     /gene="ORF38"
                     /product="hypothetical protein ORF37-like"
                     /protein_id="########.[1]"
                     /transl_table=1
                     /translation="MKADEEPLDVREAALAECALADRGDARVLEDFRNGRCAHRARNR
                     NRPRGEARWDCYEQCYDLLPLHRDVASWAFVSEDPQLAVVIEEIVNTFSPALSVELLL
                     CNVLGSNSESAACLVRYLVGHYVANRPCCGHIKSTLRNMIRWTVLAGFVPCLFLPWKK
                     IRSLGLGLSGKAAVINMVSGSGGPDARPSKRCRKDAEAAPPRSAGRLFVVSPDGLSPP
                     GAAAEAIQEKEAHDEALPRVLEVPLDSLAETAKLLMMASVPCAPTAVVCKIVADWVRG
                     EREAFVRNPVKETELKMSVVTLWGVMKTFEHGRCPVVPECRASSCLAFYDKRTALVTA
                     AVDGVLYRRASVWDSSWSASGPSFSSLAERAHDTVKNWRTLFGRITRGLNEAAARHVY
                     TSAGADRSSLARVADVMLSSRAEQRDAGISVVGNATDRPLLDNLSRALACNQQTDMLG
                     LLNDAELPDSLLQSGACASVSKHKSASVSHSLSKMMASMISEGKEVLLVRGFLTEVTS
                     RPRAALEKLRSECEDPGLLRMAENVSRRLERRLAEREDGAEGDRDPVTELGSDVRLVC
                     SYPSSVSVAHLEETLSIWTNFWRSALSGFSHFNRRHNTIQYNHRDGVRELESGSPVHI
                     FHSALVALLNTSGATFADSLSGRKPDGSLSVSDIMLTKDSLHPPAYGLLLANKLGLRP
                     SDVKSCEEVTTEERVPGAPHDPSALYISPQPREASAETAVGTGR"
     CDS             94944..95378
                     /codon_start=1
                     /gene="ORF39"
                     /product="hypothetical protein"
                     /protein_id="########.[1]"
                     /transl_table=1
                     /translation="MFCVLFKALCCLCGNGRTARGPSGYRYEVLGDSGDEYGVEEGDE
                     ADEAEPRLRDFALTRKRAIGLTRLKLKAINSASDVSVAERLLERHGQNDPSLLTYEGR
                     CREEMLAALSKLPPYAHGTQIDRPYRITPASSIGSERNGAIV"
     CDS             95469..98927
                     /codon_start=1
                     /gene="ORF40"
                     /product="major capsid protein"
                     /protein_id="########.[1]"
                     /transl_table=1
                     /translation="MSVVKTDPSVYSLRSLEAAKRLVKAPGFLADSTGAFSELVAENV
                     IRASAANTSVSADAVVMILQAHMGVSLFKQQKDTSRLLAGFVYKMLIPDKSVPTGTRF
                     TRRYKITDQREAQRGTYDTVGNGVRTREYSQVFQHTSKVVTMQFGFLLGITVPSVAEE
                     LIRRELEQARTSWELTKTIEVLEYCAAQPTLTDRICQKLASLPRAEKLDSVLTMAELM
                     CGTVNAHPDSFVCVVENARRVLCSDRPEVLVMGDTLFRVVSQDSSAVRTRIACENVKL
                     APEFCVYTAADEKSRGDGLHEFTMELVNKRELGDGDLAFADDSSFRDQVTEMPVNHIL
                     IGGGRSVGIPIALVDGVQMEHGCGRETSTEHKAFSNTQGFKWEYFTVGCTAPALGQIS
                     PSKVLSATDSEEVGYKQLAQRSPSVSYLHQYDGAVVCVTLRELHRLGSPRALFGRERR
                     DKLQGDLNAFMRNGPRGIAVGRMAQLAHSDDWYQKIKNPASLLEFDVRNMVVPEAPDD
                     ASHGSAAVEPVRWVVRPRVALFNTSAMNSLSNEIAQIGSELLARFGDSEHAKTVTLNL
                     TFLSKALDYRGGAQRMLEMRGKILANQPIRDLEVDGWTRGRLFWSWMADPICAVYMRK
                     ALGAKEIGANAPDFTVEEREVLVQLEGLITGVLALFRNVVGDRANSVVASMPCCFSHR
                     RYAAMDGSQATVNERGYPVWFTLDDMDYCNLMYWIILPSLGARVYRRQPVVENEAHAV
                     RDPLRYRDGEPNLSLELGIDGNLGLTVARLTGECVFSRVAPEAFAEDASEQFEPTASR
                     HVSCTDLGFHRNSVVTYMWSIRLRKISGIGNDLAKALLGMHYSTLLTHDVVRDHYDTV
                     YYSGLSYLMFRGVRFTGCGVSLMQQKSALYALGTQVLCNPTANNTHQVCTVNQYCESV
                     VIPDTLESPGLYIPNLYMKDVRGGDVHLEGRGGPYDMVIADAFNGFCPESDSACGYRR
                     PYIFTTGRSQSLQGLTGEVPLDPLMRSEAYTCMPTLLRPFSSALRSRGRRRGDGGEDS
                     NHSVFCDALHAAEFEKSVLDHVGDLFKDTTERANGNKRATDIMQPSLGVAFCGTYSIG
                     KTSDRKLMSACAATGGEPLVDRLAPRISGTGLFACNPMQTTARLIAPIFSRIFESPNH
                     GRRLFL"
     CDS             99000..99578
                     /codon_start=1
                     /gene="ORF41"
                     /product="hypothetical protein"
                     /protein_id="########.[1]"
                     /transl_table=1
                     /translation="MPRVRGPGLARKVARGLWAFAELVLLCGVNFFVTLYMHPVDRER
                     AIALIRKREEAEVDAAINTVARSITGLDANIEMIKGIIGSESCDRAVTAEYVNELRSA
                     ETQRDQLRYMLMALRGRIDAVRLVGAVDTLSDSVGLQLNASAKINRTVLALNVHRDLD
                     DMREPVSKMTVEDASGAYEDGHLTQRHPHWLV"
     CDS             complement(100296..101141)
                     /codon_start=1
                     /gene="ORF42"
                     /product="digyanylate cyclase-like"
                     /protein_id="########.[1]"
                     /transl_table=1
                     /translation="MHSFKSLTFLSLISLSLFFFYAAFQTLIKNPANDMSFTYWENKL
                     LPEYDAYRYVCMPHIPGFWDRVLVGKWCPESTQAAIGPDVHLPRLFDVDMGTHYFHWC
                     CFVFKEQIVLAAWCTTRVCQGGSMRVLPLIDSSLRETVSEVKFKRMIFLLRTWLTVQY
                     RSREGGGRVERDIHVVLDCKPLDGPTIVQAIAELAARSGMEKADPSYVHKRVRPFALD
                     ADVFSAKNAAAAALFDYRPLSCCQSQTLYMNVAEEFSDCHRNSETGNTLTRPICYEGD
                     KNVYV"
     CDS             complement(101152..101997)
                     /codon_start=1
                     /gene="ORF43"
                     /product="hypothetical protein"
                     /protein_id="########.[1]"
                     /transl_table=1
                     /translation="MTSTEDEEYGTLEEEASAMLCESVITKAYDDINLITYPDCIEPR
                     AAEPPNGYQVPPRVASTCAETIELPGSLLPPPETGDEDLDHGGDGRPSSQPDVEPPKD
                     EPGAALQSESPGLCLSVESNRREPRTPAEEELACWSAEGSAGPRPWDGIPGVSLSTLE
                     DLITCPSCRRVFNRAPVCCGYLLQLNRPVQCLCGCVLCTLCIRAQGGCRKHWVVSENG
                     MVNATANALADMPEMEAVGAWELEREGSDRFMTRIEKEECVERMLAEGSPSDEELQRG
                     KRHTL"
     CDS             complement(102065..103342)
                     /codon_start=1
                     /gene="ORF44"
                     /product="hypothetical protein"
                     /protein_id="########.[1]"
                     /transl_table=1
                     /translation="MRVISAGYENEKMQRKARPEQRRIGGGQRRYTTPSPLRNLQQRR
                     RQETEKRRRERKRFDWTPEWAEGEISRRDQRDGVRDRYRGSGRERALGCVRLDREPPL
                     YPTLKRQVGKELDPEFAPRRRRTNPAGGCVRKGDGKYHRSERIKRKRDPSLSPRRTKS
                     EIRLVKRRTEPEGPTGEEPSHFGVDVGEAHDGRRKAVRWAVPHAGCNFDRANPQSSSS
                     RRGRRTERDTATRPWRLGCCSTKEDSSSEGEYSEGEEEKGEIRTAEYEAKERACSPSD
                     VSASSSDEDDKSRGRVENEAASPEETEDEAEEARGEPLCPGAESAGCREALADGGRQP
                     VPGGAICVGLEALRKANHVEPTPAPPPSPVDATEQDRGAESERSLRPGEIDVPESEEG
                     VEVAKRMDEELHTAIWSISGQPWVSPSILGGMV"
     CDS             complement(104618..108688)
                     /codon_start=1
                     /gene="ORF45"
                     /product="membrane glycoprotein"
                     /protein_id="########.[1]"
                     /transl_table=1
                     /translation="MLALVATLAVWLLCRARTQAPADYEPYGYAPYAWISVTKCGAHT
                     GWCMGTSQGGFALRRIGSQEGERDQCTHYCPGSIGALWRDTRGRSPDLTRYQTEGVML
                     GAYVKKLDRSSCVPVPGGFGCSERVVPHAPLNRISAMLHASPRNRDYYFGANSSAECD
                     PGAQCAAYKLMKRTLRAPEASRRWPDSDDVLAIRNSAYACVLVYVGLGDAEAMGACHQ
                     QLGDNCFESNGNTFCVSSSEHARPGLTNWDGLASAPLAMCEISSVDDLAARGPDYSPT
                     PEDIRDFVAPSMCDATVISVERALYSSAGGYLAVALDAALFATVAQAGHVVAKVPFDE
                     CVVPVSPDRKEFPAVLESVAETLARVSTSVSSTALLLDASRWGLTNCSKSNWERRQFG
                     RVAKLAASALHRRGVRKLFLGLPPSRGLLASTDFLDLAEFEAFVTPRGRADAKDPRHC
                     QNAWVSPSGQRTDGGDDERYAVVPYLMTLLRTGVRANKIVFTLSLTGGLKLSAPEGAG
                     RWEVEGGLPLADLETNTALRCEEDLNTKCCSGSSTTVWARGVMVNVTVSSTSFETLKR
                     FPELVAVAFGVNQFMIAPVDSDFKRGVRSDMPAILGIASAVHRLRDWKRQQMAAGIST
                     AKAGAAKPSRFARSAELRTPPPLPSTNERLPELDELGDIVITVPESAYKDPASGSKSS
                     LDPRYNVGLSHTLVCPGLVAVHGALGVFKEPHREMYSTSYDRIYVGNLYAMESCTPGE
                     PDKRVESSGRPPQVAININTMVPTTDPNHYTVGILDAKRFVEYAPPVSRVCTAHNTGE
                     SSQGLNLVSVDDSYALDRPVVEHDRGVIVKPAEAIHFVSNFTPGLDYINLNVSCVNYD
                     VSALKPCLISVCGGDDGCRRDYGKLCDSAHEITDDARRAGDLMREGLEELAAQERKAS
                     AYALPDNAPFPALDGPERRRTRHKRFLGSLLGGAALGLALHVSQRVDRLEVQMDSVKN
                     AFTNVAGQLVEVSNRLDANVALIDGRIDEQERKMKRNTEIANKNFRLLRDAMKRNTEA
                     ALRDTNVKFSVMASYQMWYAQMQSVTHQMTQAAMHTKFMARGVENCLRQIASKRSGSC
                     PSGMTVMRDHPGLSEFPTVGAALYRNRKLFIVHSLPNAVERAVVRGIIPMPKISTDGV
                     PCWPDYDVWLIDGRFYEPSECHGKYCRRPELHERYRRCVEDPSECKTVCGECHRNICY
                     RDKKVTWMEGSVTVEIESPPLKPFSRPHISDGPVSFADLLKDSLPGTPEMELLRAVNT
                     TSNLLSVRQNLNNITRDLTDFDAKYNEIVAGRVSLGGWLSGFASSSALWISMGLLTTW
                     CGALSAGIIYLVYCGGGGGAGPAIPRSAKLRRTKML"
     CDS             complement(108803..109411)
                     /codon_start=1
                     /gene="ORF46"
                     /product="hypothetical protein"
                     /protein_id="########.[1]"
                     /transl_table=1
                     /translation="MASEAIFQMFPEAGASDLTEGELRSVSEADQFLRKQYPMLHMNI
                     SGGEHPSIRSLCYEKERSKCLLCERLDKNTLDSIGVLEPQEVAPYLKSCHHAFTRKQI
                     NLHLAHCARDDENVAGVLRSMTLDLISGSYSLASQASVRVMNRVRTHMGRLFLVPDQA
                     VAKVHNDAVKQFIGLAATCQSLMKRKQTDADKGNGDPAHPLL"
     CDS             109609..110190
                     /codon_start=1
                     /gene="ORF47"
                     /product="myopalladin-like, partial sequene"
                     /protein_id="########.[1]"
                     /transl_table=1
                     /translation="MDGPRLHRVKTGGARAQSPSFASREEPGAPSRGVWGVMESDRST
                     VRGALFSSTNPWFWGIPAHRRCVFRTSSERSIAVIDRARCKWCKPSRGEVPRFDQDEF
                     ERIRTRSYLRGTFGLSPAEAGRLSELLAELALSAEGKGACPFAGTPPYCTVENVVHIS
                     GPALERLMEFDDEFVWGDNLIFHAGARPRSCHT"
     CDS             110276..112294
                     /codon_start=1
                     /gene="ORF48"
                     /product="capsid maturation protease"
                     /protein_id="########.[1]"
                     /transl_table=1
                     /translation="MPSGDCRGSPYVPRTGPLFCLKGQSVYVKMTEADEKRALLSESD
                     MTLVGYADSGECEGEELRSDPSVFVPIFCRECYGTETRDYEEALRDILARGTNSFIVG
                     VCSVYGAAPDEIYPESRAEFSVENALSFSGACHPQPGKAVFLHDAERDIGCVKCYWHV
                     HSRSADKTFLFCCVACDGTEYTARLLSELRKNETLSTAFSLGTVGDNSVGPVVEECSL
                     VSVPMRPACFCVALTDKDLVSRTMTRMGFCSVKDKALEAGLRPDEGGSPWEPEGTGHP
                     GLREGESSEDGIEAVRRLAIKQADELRALEDVLKAIKVQNGVLAQRLKWPQDPDTLFT
                     MRGAKDFTERTGVSNRLCAGEEARTNAATPDRGGRGSEKDMEAREDQSQQALSRYELE
                     EVRRLLSASRRAGEEVGQRLPQYGVRGGDALAALGGSTRRAPHYSYCEDDDYDCNEVA
                     SGRPRTRSQSGKTKPSPVDRLTEQQRREVALEYNRQESEREEASRKKRETMIEMIKAS
                     MGDLIKSGIKDAMHQERGFQATAEEVGAPQSALPSAELETLARDTPYNRQPRNLDGRR
                     PLPESLSVDVPALLKELEELRQRSFARSSGKSGDSEGSLPMDTDDDAPTGGGAEATSS
                     LRSNGTDTTAAKNKQQAGYTLRPSGEVPGISDSHGTLQEFISAVSVHR"
     CDS             112609..113673
                     /codon_start=1
                     /gene="ORF49"
                     /product="hypothetical protein"
                     /protein_id="########.[1]"
                     /transl_table=1
                     /translation="MANSICVTLNLPSVTVAQVQQLQHSRCEEADDDDAVHTGASSCW
                     KRSCDNMAMGAVDFSYVASQMIPSTVKQAPQVGDLCVQLAPLAARTEEYASIVDLYNT
                     YCAKGSAQMAVRCMRSFARSQSELCIPAIPIHIFVSEWNRSLKRFHDMVRCNREWTNA
                     RTGAAPAQAVRTSLLNNVITLTLGDVPARSEHLWYLLHCVISKPSLVKEALQLVGCVS
                     SCSGTLYRTGDVTNSTVPCKNGSSASRLYLIAKSAAGANDTRLGENAGASLGLIWASS
                     EDELFDHFRNARCCHYVHLGTESGNAFRCNGYCAWRTHDREVFERMSELGAEVASMPC
                     VQDSHLAGNTADAVRAACQL"
     CDS             113800..114390
                     /codon_start=1
                     /gene="ORF50"
                     /product="hypothetical protein"
                     /protein_id="########.[1]"
                     /transl_table=1
                     /translation="MLPRTFVPDCDLIASAALNRGAVLTSGVHPLYLSPVVCWLNRTR
                     ERLRRAKRSAVCALKGASNAASMLAILSHSVKLWDYPTLDATAAGWSLTVCGALIAGL
                     AVAANSSRALVSRADPKVIAQPLRVIPLWVKCLLSALLFSAYTYTWMYCADPSRSGCW
                     EEGRRAWPPLWSCTVGLFLWINAVGLLGLLRQTRLC"
     CDS             114397..114924
                     /codon_start=1
                     /gene="ORF51"
                     /product="hypothetical protein"
                     /protein_id="########.[1]"
                     /transl_table=1
                     /translation="MGLCAIGARFGLSFFIFCSLIIRNPLERGFQWIVGYETLLAVAA
                     VTSVASCVCTKFACLIETHRRMQHLALSNTSKGETVAVYREKKLSTVSPQDDDAARYG
                     KRAFGQLQDTPFHPRDRYDAPNSFWCALTTVALAYNTAHIALTDASDPEPLACGAPAL
                     ALYWCVTRSAQLALS"
     CDS             114956..115129
                     /codon_start=1
                     /gene="ORF52"
                     /product="hypothetical protein"
                     /protein_id="########.[1]"
                     /transl_table=1
                     /translation="MVFTNGTREKRMMHPRTPVRSESCLEVLLEVFLSALVIANIVLW
                     LQRLFFQIHQRLE"
     CDS             115138..115542
                     /codon_start=1
                     /gene="ORF53"
                     /product="thiopurine S-methyltransferase-like"
                     /protein_id="########.[1]"
                     /transl_table=1
                     /translation="MGTAGSSGSAWWTKLASPKDDGALRKRLGFSSPEADPASLRWWS
                     DLARGGASEQQRDLGHQSVEDGVDLGSKQKLQPQISSNLSARKSTSKTMSTDDFWRLK
                     VAKVQGGQTLHRSYDRKQRKKEKSQPELEKLL"
     CDS             115680..116837
                     /codon_start=1
                     /gene="ORF54"
                     /product="zinc finger BED domain-containing protein
                     4-like"
                     /protein_id="########.[1]"
                     /transl_table=1
                     /translation="MSHKREHSFICFFFKKKRKHHHQRDHHSQGHPSPHTPTPLHTIH
                     LPAKPTHSEFKLKRQRETEKFDTVATRRPINKQTGMLRKYSQRSLLAIWAPRSAPPSP
                     AVRESEMIDRAALSSRTQPSQSPECSPSLLQGVVLLPFCKKVEAGIQKTTTETDLEQG
                     SDLDMTPELDLSQHNLPSTYKNTSESHKVQGGYLPHLQEKAEKKIKKTTRESQNSQTS
                     STEPCGLRSREPDEVEALISGPLVKAVKIVVFHLLTTCLSKVRKEECYGCQVDHPSQM
                     QHPCLFVIEEGFVYSNFPALVKKLLTPGYLPAVKTFLSMRNIVEKDERIRAVTDALLY
                     ELRHSALNSHGDLVSTVYEGLTEAEEIDFEQLEVVSKVWEGDLSACPNCLI"
     CDS             complement(117519..118388)
                     /codon_start=1
                     /gene="ORF55"
                     /product="capsid triplex protein"
                     /protein_id="########.[1]"
                     /transl_table=1
                     /translation="MSSTRIHEPIRAYTHGLSESKPRSQSVPYGAYKYDSSKNYLPPG
                     LFHFVKDSNRYVPTLHGLSLESVGRLKEVAVCCASSSIVDRPFLNAPHLYEVELINTG
                     HETLKQGDRFSVQLPDRKDVAAQLGVEGDPGYDLNVNKGIWGGLLATRRVNCDCGGDP
                     VEEVVQALKHDGDFDVFQLVSPYHPQSVLAIMTLLANGADYHRVDIVTRNAAASLVND
                     RFDSNLAARLVQDQEAKRFLKTVIGHAMTVVESVQGFAGGQVLRARKGHIASSIRTGD
                     RFVAQLDMHRWLL"
     CDS             complement(118445..118855)
                     /codon_start=1
                     /gene="ORF56"
                     /product="hypothetical protein"
                     /protein_id="########.[1]"
                     /transl_table=1
                     /translation="MWHELTLEELILLASPKSAARGPSRVAARATNPRTRGEDGSVEK
                     PEPPRAESRCDLRSYIVTKWCPWFSRTFGELLEENLNMLTVRLLRVHVEEGPVLLEVL
                     AAALIVLKAPNAPHAPTCREPLRALEFLCRPIAD"
     CDS             complement(118921..120687)
                     /codon_start=1
                     /gene="ORF57"
                     /product="helicase"
                     /protein_id="########.[1]"
                     /transl_table=1
                     /translation="MDEPGVDVSPAEGFGAPGARKRAREEPRVADEDPAARALLSLSG
                     YCQEEWVRRMVKLHMFRGDRLKVALLSGDAGCGKSYAIGLLEKKLKALRISVAVSAMT
                     NKAAGTLMESGHLDKVQTFHKMMGLKKDLLDDSLEADAFVERYRRCYLGAILAFRAFR
                     RSKVDRAVDKHSCELPRPESCSACSRIFARLRGRSALADAPPFLGTNVLVVDEYGLMT
                     ARLLERMLRILALFYGPDAGPLIILAGSVSQLQPAGSGPLLWETGRMETLLCCSTPLF
                     VNRRQFDDPGYAETLSYLQFNTVTQQSRTIFRSQLLVSERQAMDPEHEPHKTRIFHQD
                     QQLAAYTKAYAARATRKAEVFLSVTKHGSSSKGPAQWYNVLQQATQALPKLFAMPRVF
                     FKGGQRPRERDYLRNPELWVGCKVRMLWHMDHNGIQPVEDGPVPRKALSPAANLAGDP
                     VSPLEVEGLISGMAFRKETQAYEFYVRGDRTGRLYKVGPSKWHCENWTVTTHPLACML
                     AMNTYDCQGCTISGEVLYHPPRNFSMSPIKPSVYVALSRVTRREKLQMTNCNFAESVG
                     RVGFYDERLVAYRKRVEMNYSA"
     CDS             complement(120719..121948)
                     /codon_start=1
                     /gene="ORF58"
                     /product="hypothetical protein"
                     /protein_id="########.[1]"
                     /transl_table=1
                     /translation="MNMIASMRREIAELKGALDRTERERDRGALHERVDLRSGVRESS
                     GNLARAGRSGEEAVVRMAYELEVCRRDLEEAKQALHRALEDRKALEIELREKAARSAE
                     GEAGKSESPRSHPHLDWVGRHFLAVSLPEDRMFRPGESVTPVGVLQKLFEMRMGERRS
                     AGFSILLENVNIALSQKEPEWYAKHFGFTRPRVYANGYRCTDKVDTEDFAWLLFEYGA
                     QAPFVELLAGLLTVLNSTGKGGVTAVAVKLSQILYSSSVTLFRETVARASESFLCVRG
                     RAAQARESLGAVTVPVDAGLPEEHSDRHRGSNRARNGVLRSVLEGIESPRFASFSPKQ
                     REEDGSLGARDSLNIDRSLSAFIKRRQRDPGELSGGNGGSRTSRFDRAEQLRVAAPHR
                     PERSSLLAKRVQIEPFL"
     misc_feature    123657..124283
                     /gene="ORF59"
                     /note="permease YjgP/YjgQ family protein-like; Start
                     codon is not identified"
     CDS             complement(124919..125347)
                     /codon_start=1
                     /gene="ORF60"
                     /product="zinc finger and SCAN domain-containing protein
                     29-like"
                     /protein_id="########.[1]"
                     /transl_table=1
                     /translation="MEVGKSTRWSDDEVKCLLSLWGDETMQTELQDHYHNKFLFEDIS
                     TNMGRQGFKRSWLDCRQKIKNLKYKYRSVKDHNNKSGNSCETFLFYDKMEGILGDRPS
                     FRPPELLDTTRVDDVPSSVDSEEPEFENSNSTGKGKRNLF"
     CDS             complement(join(126419..127072,127200..127532))
                     /codon_start=1
                     /gene="ORF61"
                     /product="chemokine receptor CXCR-like"
                     /protein_id="########.[1]"
                     /transl_table=1
                     /translation="MFGKRTTYNATGPSPTNASSEIHSSIAFSVVPMLHFAVMVLGLI
                     VNVCMINLGLRLCRPPKARSRCDYFFVVVGLCDIGTLSATPLWVMQNMAKEWIFGYVV
                     CKATKGVITFCLQYGVLMMVCISVERYNRVVLRKAAFSSLKRVKGEWARRAFLSLVCA
                     IPPSVSALVNISNHETFKVGLITLCADTYSPSERFVITWIRMTICFIAPCIILAACYG
                     AIFFTVRRHVRRGSAHLKREQLPLAKSYILSLLTVIVFVCCWTPWIAVSIYYSLTKTL
                     VHNQLKLFLVTNVSLAARNMQCITTPALYLSMRTPQSVRRIGSTSTKSGSNT"
     CDS             127937..129121
                     /codon_start=1
                     /gene="ORF62"
                     /product="hypothetical protein"
                     /protein_id="########.[1]"
                     /transl_table=1
                     /translation="MEVTQQTYVSCPALDFGLAATDTKDLRKGLEDQLRLLDLFDSSA
                     GLDRFLLSSSGLFWEYRNRRSEAAGWFADSIRRLNVDTSDVRSLFLGSLNVMDRYVAT
                     RDTESELVELLTNSENVRAACFSLSAKMHATCSQIDLDDICVRNRVWANSTVKSQPGP
                     NLTVADASSTGEGILRAEKDVLIALGGAAFPVREEDIVRLLVRFLALKRSKRVAFQEP
                     LSALREPLSELRPTDVEPLAAPISRAVDLLTRAALDIELKTRVSTWQLAAVCSLIGFL
                     DVSGASPDERELGEGGLMALFDSLRPGSLTQSIIREIEASLNSRCLVCGSGDLHLLVA
                     RSLLSVSKKTCSKCRKGKARGKTPHARGPKVRGETSTTHHSTNSPRAALLTCHETMMG
                     SQ"
     CDS             join(129414..129776,129852..130005,130063..130175)
                     /codon_start=1
                     /gene="ORF63"
                     /product="75-interferon induced dsRNA-activated protein
                     kinase-like"
                     /protein_id="########.[1]"
                     /transl_table=1
                     /translation="MAGKEENWVDRLQSFADQRNLTVVYDTIISRDDDFEMYKCSARL
                     FAEGSVKEDSLALGIGPQKRLAKLAAAKALLLGVLKESAADNAKLPSLEATKDEWESK
                     LVAKFASLPTAENYVGRLQELCQRYNWPFPTYNFEELTQDQWVPSGRFRCFCSAFAIF
                     LDGATKVDVQATGPLSYTGTGETKKAAKAASAMGALDVVRLLVPLVEKT"
     CDS             complement(130819..131172)
                     /codon_start=1
                     /gene="ORF64"
                     /product="hypothetical protein"
                     /protein_id="########.[1]"
                     /transl_table=1
                     /translation="MVNENYSFWWWYERNEWAAYTMVAAPLMVLGLVLIMHRFCKRPA
                     GNIYKPNAQRVGAVYQPTTERQPSTLSNWRETVETCNCRGAERRVAESPEPAALSRSD
                     QVLEVPIDEKYPSVL"
     CDS             complement(132599..133129)
                     /codon_start=1
                     /gene="ORF65"
                     /product="hypothetical protein"
                     /protein_id="########.[1]"
                     /transl_table=1
                     /translation="MLFLTVLACTALVPFRSCHEVREADEAHGTHVSADGGECAVALT
                     CPRENPERFMAFSWYQVVRGTKRGLFYIRDNGTALEYELEESISATHKFLGSNSTLLI
                     SPISTGYEGSYECSRWANVGHRNEQYSFSVSNCSVTLIVKPPSPSVWAKGGSTKPSVS
                     SLTLLTLSSLGILILL"
     CDS             complement(133776..134714)
                     /codon_start=1
                     /gene="ORF66"
                     /product="hypothetical protein"
                     /protein_id="########.[1]"
                     /transl_table=1
                     /translation="MPAQDQEGVCKLVHVMANAALLREQKVLRAEESWNREFENALAN
                     YLPVREHHVAFLTHNMVVTMIGAVVARALEQATRSGAAKRLGDGADESELRGLTLDLL
                     ADRHYVRNIACHDCSKTSEVEDVAYSGIMAVNMTRALLEESFKRRCRLSGSPTGSKTD
                     DSYKDHATMTAPMANIGFRHHYENNQHHPEHYTNSDKRMPGVYVVEAVVDGLACVFER
                     VKPPHVKAWLGMFSKERFPHPQNKDLARMVLDALQEYITDADYTALEAFRASVFAITG
                     ESCPWARVSMTSCCDHRPLEGDRYSEKDLSTYFEDP"
     CDS             complement(135058..135489)
                     /codon_start=1
                     /gene="ORF67"
                     /product="hypothetical protein"
                     /protein_id="########.[1]"
                     /transl_table=1
                     /translation="MLFLTVLAYSALVTFYPCSEAKEADKAKGISDKKYVKGCEVALT
                     CPQPNPGQFKGFAWFVDVQGTKHGLFRIENGITTNYDHKASVGASHFLLGSNLLIMPF
                     TRGYESSYGCFRWAIAGHQSEQYTFLVSNCTVTSIFSNPCS"
     CDS             complement(135683..137212)
                     /codon_start=1
                     /gene="ORF68"
                     /product="hypothetical protein"
                     /protein_id="########.[1]"
                     /transl_table=1
                     /translation="MKRPTRAACLLSTVALTLFRVTPGPEATRSEESGPSAPRDPRVI
                     LRPGRWKILRPGDSQTFLSYQFYLNSNLTFFVPSDYPECAKVSCQGLPDDGERLGCDV
                     LCGSGSWRDADVALSTSVRSQYRTARELQAAFKDLEALADAHLGSDLDSGSQPSATVD
                     VMGYHRSLIEEARAAAKATEEKFQKKREGDYENDDDSQLSGSAFAARMNAWRSGALLL
                     SAQLNAVTFALVGARERLAVCAQGLMRADMTGCAPGSPSEFHTDVPTAARPILSRSTH
                     GGLALDVERKKWEPVLLSRWYMAFVDSSSGNRTCWLDRGMVNDSRSSYREPRCDRRGL
                     CDSLRVDGDTLSACQVKRGSDISQDCPLVCGSACFGPLCYDSHFNSYTLTKGVEAESW
                     RGRSREILVAGEPQTLSGAHLARGEDERATVLEMRARANAALDLLNRGVSVTRAVETL
                     NATFKGYAKRLESKADERSLRQRQCEKAAVRGTAAASVALFLSTVTCPVLVLVIVKMK
                     C"
     CDS             complement(137209..140187)
                     /codon_start=1
                     /gene="ORF69"
                     /product="hypothetical protein"
                     /protein_id="########.[1]"
                     /transl_table=1
                     /translation="MKTKKKKKKKQQGAMFPSWQVRLLLAVALLEWRTVANPQQQQSP
                     GCNCTKDLLRYSSPAGPCSPECALIGLRHAYHGLGGNDWTLEVSGRQFAIGAAQGRTL
                     WGTTTRKTERLCQATSAVFDGAPAPRRDSPNAPLDVKSCDVMLLEVPVLLHNDAGRQG
                     GPYLRLPARQTSARRQKQVETGPRVPAGANETLREMSRQGWGGAIGVRLVRPEPRSRD
                     LRVEETAAVLDWLLGGCPDLKFAVLDADPREPGFGAYFGVVRDMYGSRVDVMPSMSGK
                     TIARLMSAKNDNATRYACTKTYSECSEIGTLYGEDGRMLHRRHGRRPLLECGRTAPHG
                     RNCTMCQERGTVYALCPTGLRPAEVAEKGSRTPGKPALWLETSRAEEAEAALREAGEV
                     AAQHGALLDLDSWMEKLEGPCKWTEPGRWPPEKHNSVESIAGEAPLGLTGPSVFLELS
                     RRSNNRAGIAVTLPTARYEPDEKCSAMRMRNRHMGKKSSTDRMYSAGELRDIVSDMAR
                     WGVSRYSLGYLDHTFGRPEGSSLFAELSTAIDSATRRSGTLHYRYTRSSSFDDGGSSH
                     VEVDGLYKLQSGIFFQRAAENAPLAKGFVTIPGVPGLRLGLSSRMNIGDPLKGGGAQL
                     LREQAEIAESVPVGAQVVKLTSGGKLVAFVEADRIYVHEAKRQGHARLRTQVSRARSM
                     ESPLCHRRPQGDHGELECCSRRVREARTRVKLELSVPSATKPVTKARLRKLMDSKRWL
                     PPPVLTRREEEWLSGDGASERTRPAVSWPWRARDQLSLLLECFGEQSGSCLELADSAE
                     GDWPEGATGYPVAARIAVDYGDDILLRILLRADHGAVRAAVPCNLRPFSFGSEGPGDG
                     PQSFPGFFTRPGERVRSASRDYAQEARALALLAYESLALRHCGEASSPLSQLLDCLRQ
                     ANQSLASLGSEASLLERRARKNDALESVVSERRALAMERSYALCLTAVAVSVLINAAA
                     MGALCAVCSRSRTPRYRKLK"
     CDS             140334..141221
                     /codon_start=1
                     /gene="ORF70"
                     /product="DNA methyltransferase-like"
                     /protein_id="########.[1]"
                     /transl_table=1
                     /translation="MALDQGFPSSRRCVSKPKTLLSLFDGTGSICRPFVAAGWTVRRL
                     DMDGRHGADIVTDVRQWDPSRDWRGPAPDVVFAGPPCENYSLARTRACTPRDLRLADS
                     LVTKTLEIIEHFHGQNPRMLYFVENPDSSMLWRRWVSHRLYEDPGKHFLSSFVEYMDA
                     KRGAKSYKYLTWVKRKSFTSGCRDSRIVRLDYCMYGTKYRKRTRLMTNSPFEASLCKK
                     NCSGFRERKHAEAAQRGPYDRGAKGEGHSLDELHAYPARLADAIFTHVSRAEWRVRQG
                     LSPSTAEPVLRPVKRQKNV"
     CDS             complement(141798..144128)
                     /codon_start=1
                     /gene="ORF71"
                     /product="primase"
                     /protein_id="########.[1]"
                     /transl_table=1
                     /translation="MKRAKRRVNTAEQQQQQRSGPLGGTQRPSPDRVYKPVCYLTRGS
                     EENEWNVWNASSEAVNLRPGDKCSARILDRNFESCASIVVQALVDLVLLGCSGRACAL
                     DRDVRFHTDARGVLQCAARQDELTRLCLSKGVDCSLFLNCYAQKPEDEKGEDSRLGAR
                     LQVLFARSVKEMLRRQYDVTHHYPLFRRALSLHYTSEVRSGPPEVEDMVAPGGLLDRS
                     AEEHVTLHGVPLVGSDRFSFSRWRYYEEDEDPAEDHRKGEARDGSVDETEGDKLDVEE
                     PGSAEAEGETPISGGNGSSREEEVGGNDGEDLASGEDEDVAAVDPGIAHGVGEIYAAF
                     NNLSGTLTDGPKGFPYAFTVFTGAELRFNDLVDYCLKRASGPLGPLPARCHWGSINPV
                     LLMEDPVDRDTGKVSRRYTVTSRGHLSTLIARSSSSSPCDRPPPCYNEVFLPGRPVSR
                     LNLDLDLKCCRGCSEKFSNRTDRATKARLCQNVVSSLVLVAAESVLGLAGVKRAEVEG
                     NPELSGELCRSLGKFAAYQRVSTAKAKLSMRILWYLPVELCSFDGIEVYGRLLREMER
                     RSLRYSVLSYPDDQSQCGLCDLRRAVGERRVSGSGWLRTEDPNAGSRRRSAIDKAPYS
                     CRKCVRLPNCSKDGFAFEYVDTFNAREDLEDPRFEDPCALSVGLSSNPIAPDVTSLGA
                     RFECAVGAERIWPGPEMERPGAPDRAVAESEARRLSDQWGVPVTLRTTGSGLVYVQAD
                     EKSETYPCPIHGRVHSRTKLCALVFDSHTKAKCFVA"
     CDS             complement(144317..144970)
                     /codon_start=1
                     /gene="ORF72"
                     /product="hypothetical protein"
                     /protein_id="########.[1]"
                     /transl_table=1
                     /translation="MERRQGDEPTVYSNIVRRDGVYVPIGLDLYFDVSMSRRLEWLNS
                     TNGGRDVHPDDNSYFAQEMVRLGMPRENDETGISQAAQGRAPAEPTGHSRCFSCGMDV
                     VVAAPGETYLNQHAFVSGGACPVLTSNYTPERIAIELGQARFTRGLIAHPQAVWVPAG
                     TDISLKVHLTHGLYVTLSEKLWCYMCGRCPGEHGPRCYHKIRVLAGALQDTLLNSVL"
     CDS             complement(145083..146207)
                     /codon_start=1
                     /gene="ORF73"
                     /product="DNA packaging terminase subunit 1"
                     /protein_id="########.[1]"
                     /transl_table=1
                     /translation="MSSAGHSASPAALSSSSELTRGPRPLRLARPGLSRAPWRALSPD
                     PDDILWLRREIVRDPVPGSRPPVPLAVAVDCVRLRLYKDQVEEESRRSERERVSEYNR
                     LMTDRVAQAVLIRELGLEGAKARVREIRASGNLEGDASDRLMYRFRRMVERVFEYFQT
                     NGMRMEPFQMELLRGVVLGVTEAQFGDELFRHKHALLSTLNLAPLGSESYDYQDPARS
                     HLHEVEKEFARYANPYTLCLAPRQCGKSLAMRLILAAVLLHLDINVMVQAQNKHMCTT
                     LRLGVEAAMEELQRLPSFLQTERTVSVHGSPENRVYRFDPGYKGSSFAHFLSSSNDVS
                     GHSFTSPPRPSLSISFSVTSLLLLAVFAFFFLSLSFHFIS"
     misc_feature    146149..147051
                     /gene="ORF74"
                     /note="hypothetical protein; Start codon is not
                     identified"
     CDS             147148..147954
                     /codon_start=1
                     /gene="ORF75"
                     /product="hypothetical protein"
                     /protein_id="########.[1]"
                     /transl_table=1
                     /translation="MDPPKFEDKEETIRSMLSTRFGSYRVVFKQAACDVWVRGRDCTV
                     QYQVRKRPDGAGWYAYSKSESRILGESAEDVIKLCVKDTISEQDEREDEVVGKEDNED
                     ENEASRHDYEVIRKLLEREKDSRPQGETIPDVGDYRRAGGWLNSGRRCEDGDRSTEDD
                     ESGDERDRLRESFGNLRLGATDRVKVQHRHAARPVSPSLANWDLDPSERRWPGFPPPV
                     RRDLKPVERLFARGIRSIYCGDEEVTDSKGPSEYDSEEDGYAWGCRDNKS"
     CDS             148268..148777
                     /codon_start=1
                     /gene="ORF76"
                     /product="hypothetical protein"
                     /protein_id="########.[1]"
                     /transl_table=1
                     /translation="MSTTPEQDLYSSDVTRTRASSFTVTTDTESFTTARSPEGDGVVP
                     VFSPREMARSEHDGDSGLEETEAEPDSVLYLQLSSNPGIAEPRIDFEPPSDSSGSEIY
                     SSSDDDEEDSSIENYDRYDPALRWHHPDVVDHMRGLGLAIDEEGYWFDPGSFPLFSEP
                     KGVVFEDDD"
     CDS             complement(149071..149904)
                     /codon_start=1
                     /gene="ORF77"
                     /product="DNA packaging terminase subunit 1"
                     /protein_id="########.[1]"
                     /transl_table=1
                     /translation="MSLDELEIRDLDQVTRVYAALLSAHVRLLKVLLPSAHWKEVPVV
                     VVFEQNTYVNALADLKELLEHALARAGFRVLFYSKWSQVNSRYMLGKHVSAKTKLAMV
                     LSTVSAIERDDLGYCECVMSLGWAVLAEAVGKGRAVEATLGVSRGAGSSTRTGSSMAV
                     HMYRRSRSGINLATDATARALEIRDTISLPDSRLADRLHAEHGKRLLGKLREEMAAVS
                     IKESAKGSGGTVVTGGKKSKGGEYTRDDVLSAFLLLCHTRDEIHGGESSVRICGEVHC
                     T"
     misc_feature    149947..150927
                     /gene="ORF78"
                     /note="cbp/p300-interacting transactivator-like; Start
                     codon is not identified"
     CDS             151279..152451
                     /codon_start=1
                     /gene="ORF79"
                     /product="hypothetical protein"
                     /protein_id="########.[1]"
                     /transl_table=1
                     /translation="MDRWPSELIDDPQWVSHCVEEECAFDDRYIPGCYVCSAHLSKHS
                     CSGFDCALVRAMAARVSYASASGEFSCPVVGLAAFRREDPDFRGPWYSGTEATVGYGA
                     LEVDPRTGGPRGGPWVEDQCGVSARVLKSCLPAMIALFSTVLTREFADEYRTVERGEG
                     QVPSQRCRWTSRVFRLAGCIEFRTVGERVRADLGDLGTVRDAALKSAAAVSTLFCSPE
                     ARIKRFVKKMVNKQSDKHSRRDGFYTLVIMASLCFFPYLKLAVLSEMFDNRTLVLMFF
                     DKTLARHNQWSMLSTNVHLHVKRPQFQRALADADPGRLLPLVVRAALDDYVSLSGQSS
                     ELKCLPATVRAASQSEPRSEKMETRSDAAPEAKGGCPLRRAFTRSTEAGSRRRESA"
     misc_feature    complement(152882..153208)
                     /gene="ORF80"
                     /note="hypothetical protein; Start codon is not
                     identified"
     CDS             complement(153189..154802)
                     /codon_start=1
                     /gene="ORF81"
                     /product="hypothetical protein ORF64-like"
                     /protein_id="########.[1]"
                     /transl_table=1
                     /translation="MDRTHGLSGRVARSPARRERAGSGRPGSPDGSRDEARAVTARRS
                     VAELYDRACAARLLGHADATLLEFARTFSEPRTAASTPADPGGERVNEFTLWLAVRGI
                     EEGEAIARRPGQPLTFSEALEVYARLSREFGTISTEESLLALDSLRDFFALVLRYPMI
                     PRLVADTKECPECYFETDITLDTWEETRRMFSCCHFTLRHEGAEPPVDPDSAASAALD
                     LGNSEGFGEVAGARPSGGAFPGTERPAEGTGGGPRSVRFLEQLESIKRRDEMDKQIAL
                     GKEVVHQLRSYVRTLEELEAPRYLSTHPVRWLHRFYGSLNRSRERARLLATRCPDPAR
                     EDYRTRAGLEVEQLKLSLASVASTGTNDKLLSYVCMASLDPVRRYTDRYNGTAERIVL
                     FKHLVASGLSVETSWSLVRSVSRVAKVPLIGATLSEGVDRQLKHTTRPTPYNRKIASL
                     VWLFAHITSYCTLRKLPHGYVLMGDSPEELSRDGIYVFDDDHVGFRLSARGQRGSDSA
                     QPVASAHVPFERIAELLAMRDRVCEIFRR"
     CDS             complement(154685..160591)
                     /codon_start=1
                     /gene="ORF82"
                     /product="hypothetical protein"
                     /protein_id="########.[1]"
                     /transl_table=1
                     /translation="MCDKYIRYVYACLRAGKAELSEDELAYLFGTRGRNLRARLHPQW
                     LEGYRSRCRDAYERERRRRLRPSPLSISNASSLYAARLGDGALITADEDGRLLSIQRF
                     AEPRPPRRLRPADSAFAVFRETLSVFSDVAFRALAGGGAEPALVISKRSEIESGGSSH
                     WWPETSVGYEVEERDVSGAEVVPGIIYASDGLSLYQVVSSWKARVCLVFSPDCREEVV
                     RTLCALALGDCGLGTRFALRCVLPGEGDRAFDLRELEPKDPWFPGPALGPGASGRQGF
                     LRELDGTAESRHGAFSGLAALREVISTPLAFSVLAENDHVAVLRHLLRDALVIVPKSS
                     PNARRGTGRQDIAGVSRGGKTTARETREAESKSESRLRTRTAAEGPSGRLTEWFPSGH
                     SVLEIETGAPGAPRLLISSPKVVRGNSRSPSASRTPTLRVYRTPRYSGVMPQGFRSEA
                     YLFDRAVCLIPGGMDVIAPPQLDGASCAAVLYALEVFAKLAGPDVPTSLWFSGPLEWT
                     EARALVLSYLRMENAGFERGSRESSIRFEASDCSILSKLRQIVSEHVPGTCPRLASLG
                     PSESPERPMHEDLDGDLALLRGTPSRAPLSDARGIKEADPPARVDSPSICERTTGHIV
                     LFGRGLGPSSRFKWVTIGIRTLGPADLNILRVCGVFHSRRGRHRALLKIPDTQGVRPG
                     SRASGGARCTRLTEDLREIAASSTIPPPDCYFQLNYAPETGRERIWSRSGHELERFPL
                     TADAASSLERAVRSDQARGYEERRLSRIFRSSRRTAGRCELELAVDEPFARGPCGGEP
                     PHTRSWLRSPAADRQCHSAIGDGEFFPTVEVARAEKESSGSVSEDALSHPLREYNLNL
                     AANARPKRFALDRADRCPGECGSAYEACLDEAVMLGHCARVLATRGAEKDFDVSACLT
                     RFYRAVHPCVPEMSRGDVMLDYEFVLHGQGLLPPAHALLGHLAESCRLTCHPACKLFT
                     LSRHRGASAWTRGTDAEVRHSRSLRVNTIGAFLCSRDHRLAPLLARCCEPRPLSASEL
                     CPGSELLPRGDEEDLLLRAYSETLGPALVFERVETFPGRVSTSLGDWSFLRLASEGAS
                     RPESTASARRPGMSVIDGHTVAFASESPLFYLRGKGPLVQRLESVAVVAENCSLFRTD
                     ALTNEDPAWPAPEPLEARARIKCLDKASAIDKMFMRRGRRDPLEGYATSESSWERLKD
                     ALWTFAKVPAETSRPSDWERDYPVSRSSRSAGPEGAGVEIVRWLCGAPPEEFTHHGRP
                     GEGLGRVEMADGHARALNPREWRGFDVLRSRVLTCPSERRWTRGLCVVTNRGTSRFQR
                     ESRMPISSLIEIAEPGRWYAKPVPEDDGREPEADGEEELESWSFRAEVSSAGEFADSL
                     ARAMLSGNTHAELEIRCSRRGLYGYLQRAVAWFAGATGPFRSRAVTVYTPEADSQTFA
                     CRWTHALPRDLDVLRSRRTGYLVSRPDGPREDDAIALLVERSKGVIPVRHSGNLVLHS
                     EPRTLRAAAIRGDPGLHVLVSAPEDAEPSEEQQETLRMRNKDSLMAFCEMNGVPGGIR
                     GPETWKDPSPWSKRQPGSFCSKVAELKFRWESGTEAPLEAPARGPCEWLPRLRSSPPR
                     WQRSPDGRLVLKRDRFWHSVDTKASLVEMRRRAASLTLNAEAGNAQVQTERAENDEDE
                     RVEEEEDEEEEEEDQDLEGVAVDEGEEGDPAVPTPAPLRVKCDFRERGLSSILTLNSR
                     LEIELVPDVPAVEGHVFFAPAPNPAWKRHFDLTERGKLVRYYRPCSFSPLTYHVHTVL
                     TFGCGLRPVFEHGSADPAGDKILDLVLCALALGNVLSTDAPPGRFGVTLVVRGGRGEM
                     LKRARELSRCVIVTKAGAYEFEELPKRLDRELAASPSSSSYGARPVYGEPRRFLSESG
                     AATFAQLTTLWPQAGLRSDVKHPSCSGDPRWIGLMVCLAEWQGHRLVANALVPGALEA
                     LMAPEMKREP"
     CDS             160679..162142
                     /codon_start=1
                     /gene="ORF83"
                     /product="hypothetical protein"
                     /protein_id="########.[1]"
                     /transl_table=1
                     /translation="MDTGAAPSFCSAWSRAAGHAGGSQRTTLFQAVESAFRRYEERAA
                     AWRKIERTERETSGGERRESRTGWSAPEEVEMNTEDESFDLDSPSERSLVNLRRCESE
                     ESMSVLSQGSEGEPEGEPGDEREYSISWVPVRRERRWREDSLSDGRLGPGDPPCGPAR
                     CLKCEAYDAHCKSAAESYRRTLGCYTKTVSELMLGFRTVLERYPELRVDTGDERLHFM
                     VQAALGRNNLVREMVRLSARRTHERALGESRRGESCRESCRESAAAATVCEALNSCYT
                     DGEALRMILERYTDLYVRYMEVWRGMCAKISRDVTPLEFVEIVRDRPGVSHGEPWSEA
                     RAYVGRLLVKASSLVPRRVGDECARTLRMLDLELSRARPQSSEGRDRVLIGHVENVRE
                     RLDEAGSGMWSWDFHSNDAYFDIRSDLAVLESLIGIGDISVKSLLYERSLLISQLRKV
                     VRNEGSLELSLSRARGELAEARASIRQLEAASSYSAF"
     CDS             162226..166377
                     /codon_start=1
                     /gene="ORF84"
                     /product="hypothetical protein"
                     /protein_id="########.[1]"
                     /transl_table=1
                     /translation="MDVDCDYLTIGGVDAEPDGLIDSCPHCSSARSLRRALVYQPAHQ
                     ESDGVPASISVRPVTFEEASSGSMVPYVLSHETRDGRGIDPEDGDKTAHYYTVRNCLA
                     SIRGSVHLRDAAEYGTWLSEVDQCAAALGRLRSAAHVCSHLPDLKRFVLEQKNDDGLL
                     HLASKWLRRGEHATVGIEMFGPFFVDVAFAPVFHKILRSDWLVMRKRNCGTCNELKPG
                     WAQEFYDAREVPRSPDSEMRFVGHPTCPCCKPGEAKDLGVVARAIVREMRLCGYTPWS
                     AVQAVRRCESSMLELSCSECRRVIFTHCAFLMECAAVEASRERDWLVRNEAVIQLCWV
                     VHSLLPLEKQAAFPATDLSGACCVSENFAESEDGGGGEGEIPRRGEEGGNGEGKEDLP
                     ACETRQHGGAAAMYAWAFSVAAHCVAFQTYERNGSLDLEKIVVLYANDHLPMLLDDQD
                     ARGQGILTTSVSPDPRLFETAALNTGFVSPGLDPRDRLEERDMRVPPAGEVLYELPAP
                     RTFRRSGSGTPVALAEIPSHTEARAQDPEAIAAAIALHFPKVSPCALDRLSLKVPRPS
                     SLRADASLFWPVFVNPTRSCHKLFKALALPASPSPAYALETLARGWRRVKDLVRPDSP
                     LPTASGGWVAVEREHYERYFEGPLDLLTRAGLTSESEKEAMQEALARGVLPCFAAEGE
                     SLPDALVNSTLALSFAASGLRLSAPRHLGGVERGRRGVEADGRSAVRVTVAGLLYFAA
                     WYVLVYGNALHSRPSALEVLARNPGGTDADRHLRAAMELKIDRRATTGDWGEDDVGPD
                     PSCRYSVHGYNDRSIVRAMLIVFEGLLDARTVLRAAQLYVPELTAQLPFFMALNVVPC
                     TVKSAIEARDSWFAARLGNAESSPNDPPYAYLGDIAHGIRSSMRGALDRGDERPVAAP
                     PASLDARASDPWHGCLLSLSESDDDWGSILSCATRDLESMSVQSDPDCWENEVEPGNQ
                     YVDSTARHPGTADGTERVATCSESAPRDPPVASGDQDVPSAALAQRDCPRSTLETLLV
                     VDSPDSLGFAHQKVFPSETADANEWPGFVGVSSVPSLRKPCLTNVWNTTFAKTRRDAV
                     PSSEPAVCSSASRPCKTLAEALWLMFVGAYGRRESDSAALTVEALAVVVHLASKIIDR
                     NSTSGLGPCKDIKALCGDLYAAPEQFLPVVSIAAGLFGRNVTVCSQGTFFHICNSHHG
                     NSWVQGFLECDGSSWQLRGLPPHTTPIELLFESGPNHRAGSLRAYARLHDLDVIEVPS
                     DGYCGFHSVAQLLFNDTARGETRASLVTRTAEFVFLNAERADVRETYLTVNGPKNVSE
                     LKRLLSEEKRWLSVQEVKYMLEAHGKRLGLLTETSYPIYDRACAHIVWTRNHYEPLKP
                     KVLRC"
     CDS             complement(166751..171127)
                     /codon_start=1
                     /gene="ORF85"
                     /product="hypothetical protein"
                     /protein_id="########.[1]"
                     /transl_table=1
                     /translation="MDPKDGVSKWLVAAAALHAGALELHVDRDCFDCVEEAICYLCNR
                     ATWEIPPGERDRLAAERRDYFYHPQDLRGSIGLSSFFVSGQCKYCQLCRGVKIRFEPS
                     LCRHVLEVEDRCDNRAPQEVGLNLRRLEHLATLHTPYFVMLFVSLAKRRRYTFYRSPG
                     ELRDVARHLLLALGPDASRRSPHDPEEELHLHASILKLWWRYQDKQSTRLGVSIPYYF
                     NLGSELESWSWTPSTDRFELRMPEPLYGFVRNHCLFHELRAAPGPEMTSQRTQSKPLV
                     RVREVRTSLHGDVSVVLSVLVSNKHLEQTLHEAARAYENQCRARRMVRLKDEGQVFSP
                     GVGQHYPQLDCIALEQAGGAPSTVMHVVTTSGAGWLPLHSWLRETRGKQVRDVVVRRA
                     LVCVLDSLRDLRSTDRHPCRVLYQNAKDDDSHSRTSKLSCAFVIHRHTGETMSLLPLV
                     SMPGLYRASALTDDEDSFRAACSNLALSVLRAGALPDDGSTTEAAISEFCRTGMADAH
                     LWSTVLDCLGRPPRSEETGRWPRATWLGPGSRDRSSLRERFDWLTRCDGAAAAPGLAC
                     MIEVLKEDELSSLGPARRTLERCKTLAEILSCQASGRARATSPARTKTGRRKRKSNTL
                     SNPHVTKSMTMDPCQPLFPEASQSASQRTLEECCGLEHIMKMSSDLTRELALSRGSSS
                     EPSSKPRTVTYLDADVNPVNEGLLSAKWERLTDCDRGCHSSPSAKVEKRDALAELQDF
                     GLCDEDEASSLRSTGSLHTAGSLHTAGSLDCIVTDNTTNLFFARTDIDNFQSSDMVYR
                     VLQESFYPEQSTSADTTLTLLRLKSEDPLPETTRCDGEEALVASGGLNPSGSADRQSL
                     QGPIRMEDSRGEEDSLSSAKRERVQKANCMRWRSRGLSRRERQLSDCARFHPVTYLVS
                     RDITDLISNLTVKRHSEEDCVSRPCHGLNKPERWDAWGPGAKDKQMQRGPAVLDLVHG
                     SITCQRFLWRMGREYSHRDGDMTRRGHARCTKLSWPTEFAYVPAVERTVLNCELSEQW
                     YFTVDLSAPPDRGFRLTEILVDSLPSLCKEDTPHLLRVLGKKTNYLGAVCTVQDVQGL
                     IIHRIHMAYESLVNLLDMHTRLQVHSFAARTFALHCVTKDTEEMALGVFVGESPGSVN
                     LGCSKGSLVSWFYDDKVLLAYHVLQCLLRVQILSLRVLGFTMKRIQPARIWRVKTGFR
                     VDLLACLVDTLYVWDGNGPAWGALEGLAAVWETLSQLNLRQYVPDAAADKLKRAYIAV
                     FGACPHSAYGSPMCSKGGRSKERSCVSWLQAGDMRNYFREWTLPEDEELIHQVYGLCG
                     FSERATGPRSPLEDVLGRDGRYEMLSLPTEQGFEVQPYGPFVVRIQNQVIKWNRVIVV
                     EPAVAGPVTLAQLNPLERYDLVTRALAAAFANQNEELDGEGVAGDGWTSRGSEHTHGD
                     GAGESSLGLPQREEDTQSSMYY"
     CDS             complement(171416..172927)
                     /codon_start=1
                     /gene="ORF86"
                     /product="hypothetical protein"
                     /protein_id="########.[1]"
                     /transl_table=1
                     /translation="MEAKRELCCSLYRALALDPVPVIGGVLYAPGTEGVSLRSLGEGT
                     TNCSHHRFNFRHAVDALLRHGTKEGPCTCAQRLSASAEQRYRGGDGADVPNPERRRRG
                     ATKPGGQGSSREIARAQSEVLWAYEMEPVAAAYRWLMCNRSARYPKCCDSVLVYQVDR
                     SRTLPPGLYVYKSRPSHFGCTAERPLCVVDQFNFRVQRRGPASVEEEPHCFESALPKE
                     ITLELFPGRDNFSALYVIGRAITAPTPEYGNRLFGEALALDLVSPESCEKAVACKHHL
                     IGMRTEQACVIDLRWNSFDVMSACMKAVPKIRGMQAVVWSNHVPDPVKIESDVLAWLF
                     GYVTVLPAAVRSVDYKNESLGVRYIIVDVDGFSGTLPEPPEGEASCFAHTYFEGDVGL
                     AAAAIGELPEASSRMGSPRAGSPAFWYELPASLGTLKPTPFSSGSRSRRVCEPQGFRD
                     QFRTWALGKTDGACCLAIAVQHTLYYHARDREYRLMVTHTVLDGDTSLNIYKL"
     CDS             173599..174402
                     /codon_start=1
                     /gene="ORF87"
                     /product="hypothetical protein"
                     /protein_id="########.[1]"
                     /transl_table=1
                     /translation="MDEGKVSDGRELIKARVLERAAERRHLSSADLAVLFPECEPRPG
                     RCSCEANGDPNPMCPRCTPVLAVLELLARNPKPLMASFAERAVPGRALARNTYDRALL
                     TEMLNDRGLPRCANRNSCKGMLVNVRTGPLTTLMSPEAYKQYVLERDKVQRSGDGEPN
                     IVPQPSCCVLCLLFNQSAAVAQMCGSQGLRLETPRTDPVYYFNVKFAPDVGLPEVSVR
                     DYQGFLVNFQGSVGSYKPAFYYNWRHMLEMLHRDASGAVTLIHPGQRQL"
     CDS             175073..176215
                     /codon_start=1
                     /gene="ORF88"
                     /product="serine/threonine-protein kinase pim-like"
                     /protein_id="########.[1]"
                     /transl_table=1
                     /translation="MEKYWKTSFCLGKGGFGKVFLGKRRSDGISVALKIIPLSRTRCC
                     EVDGTSKPFEAVALEMVSKDPPFPGIIRMLDFYKTPYNWVIVTEKPENTQDLYEYITI
                     SKRLREDTAREFLGQVIQALLHCHSRGVVHMDVKDENLLVDLTTLELKLIDFGSAEFL
                     EPDKVYDMFHGTAAYGPPERLTQGCYKALPSEVWSLGILLYDMVHGDIPFGNDRELLL
                     GELRFEKDLSEDCVALIKWCLSRTPEERPMLKDILAHPWMLKRGSEAHEGDATAGAPK
                     PTRGDLQQSEPGSALAARAHDVDTPTRRGSVSSVGNEKQLRPAMATLCSEGFESIWRR
                     LPSFDRLPSRQGSIAAETGLTEARCHSEVSQSGAHRPGQGELPKTE"
     CDS             complement(180402..180593)
                     /codon_start=1
                     /gene="ORF89"
                     /product="chloride channel CLIC-like, partial"
                     /protein_id="########.[1]"
                     /transl_table=1
                     /translation="MLWLFLLSCSLVLSNSGQTVNGEWLDPFDMLNYEARTKTMKNSE
                     VGQRGMFVKSNFFETTYFF"
     repeat_region   181778..181795
                     /rpt_type=inverted
BASE COUNT        38594 a        52548 c        51439 g        39209 t
ORIGIN      
        1 cccttccgct cgcttaggtt ggcatgtgct ttggggtctg catgaccccc ctccaaaaaa
       61 atataactcc ctccgctgtt ttacagggca taagtgaccc cacgaggcat ttctcggtgg
      121 ccagcacgaa acccattccc tccgctgttt tacagggcat aagtgacccc acgagacaat
      181 actttatttt tttttctctc tccatcctct ccgctgtttt acagggcata agtgacccca
      241 caaggcattt ctcgatggcc agcacgaaac ccattccctc cgctgtttta cagggcataa
      301 gtgaccccac gagacaatac tttatttttt ttctctctcc atcctctctt cattttcttt
      361 acaccccaag accagggggt ggagagggag ggaggagggt atcaatttat ttttataccc
      421 ctcgcgctgt gctttggcgt gcattcgacc ccgtattatt aaaaaaaaaa aagcgttcac
      481 tccgctgttt tacggagctc aaatgacccc aagagacaat actttatttt ttttttctcc
      541 aaaaaaagcg ttcactccgc tgttttacgg agtgcaaatg accccacgag acaatgcttt
      601 ttttttttca cccactattc atttccttac agcgcacgac caccaggggg aggggaaggg
      661 ggggcatcaa ttcatttatt tatttacata cccctcgcgc tgtgctttcg cgtgcattcg
      721 acccctgtat tatttaaaaa aaaagcgttc actccgctgt tttatggagc tcaaatgacc
      781 ccaagagaca atactttatt tttttttctc caaacaaaag cgttcactcc gctgttttac
      841 ggggctaaaa tgaccccaag agacaatact ttatttttat tttcctccaa aaacaaaagc
      901 gttcactccg ctgttttacg gagctaaaat gaccccaaga gacaatactt tatttttttt
      961 ttttctccaa aaacaaaagc gttcactccg ctgttttacg gagctcaaat gaccccaaga
     1021 gacaatactt tattattttt ttctccaaaa acaaaagcgt tcactccgct gttttacaga
     1081 gtgcaaatga ccccacgaga ctatgctttt ttttcctatc ttcattttcc ttacaccgca
     1141 cgaccaccag ggggaagggg ggggggtata attttttttt ttgtttatgg catttggcaa
     1201 ttccctcgcg ctgtagtttg gggtgcattt gacccccgta ttttttttca aaaaaaaata
     1261 aaaattccaa ccgctgttta tcggagcacg tgtgacccca cgaggcgttt tttttttttt
     1321 tttttggtgg atggcatttg gcaattccct cgcgctgtag tttggggtgc atttgacctc
     1381 cgtatttata taaccctccc actcgctcag gtgggcatgt gctttggggt ctgcatgacc
     1441 ccccaaaaaa tccgctgttt tacgcagctc gtgtgacccc acgagaaatt tctcagtggc
     1501 cggcataaaa aacattcagt ccgctgtttt actgatcgta aacgacccca cgagaaattt
     1561 ctctgtggcc ggcataaaaa acattcagtc cgctgtttta cggatcgtaa acgaccccac
     1621 gagacaatac tttttttatc atcctctctt cattgtcctt acaccccacg accaccaggg
     1681 ggtggagggg gaggaggggg gcatcaattt atttatttat tttcatacct ctcgcgctgt
     1741 gctttggcgt gcatttgacc ccatattttt tatcatcctc tcttcattgt ccttacaccc
     1801 cacgaccacc agggggtgga gggggaggag gcgatgaggg ggggcatcaa actatttatt
     1861 tattttcata cccctcgcgc tgtcttttgg gtgcatttga ccccgtattt ttaaaaaaaa
     1921 aaacattcac tccgctggtt tacggaacgt aaaggacccc atcctctctt cattgtactt
     1981 acaccccacg accaccaggg ggtggagggg atgagggggg gcatcaatct atttatttat
     2041 tttcataccc ctcgcgctgt cttttgggtg catttgaccc cgtatttttt ttttcttcat
     2101 tgtccttaca ccccacgacc accagggggt ggatgggggg agaagggggg catcaattta
     2161 tttatttatt ttcatacctc tcgcgctgtg ctttggcgtg catttgaccc catatttttt
     2221 tcatctcttc attgtcctta caccccacga ccaccagggg gtggagggag aggaggggat
     2281 gagggggggc atcaatctat ttatttattt ttatacccct cgcgctgtct tttggttgca
     2341 tttgacccca tatttttttt aaaaaaaaaa cattcactcc gctgttttac ggaacgtaaa
     2401 ggaccccatc ctctcttcat tgtacttaca ccccacgacc accagggggt ggaggggatg
     2461 agggggggca tcaatctatt tatttatttt catacccctc gcgctgtctt ttgggtgcat
     2521 ttgaccccgt atttgttttc ttcattgtcc ttacacccca cgaccaccag ggggtggagg
     2581 gggggagaag gggggcatca atttatttat ttattttcat acctctcgcg ctgtacttta
     2641 gggtgcattt gaccccgtac tttaaaaaaa aaaaaaactt tcactttcac aaactttcat
     2701 ttacacagag tataaatgac cccacgagac attacttggt ggcctgcatt tggcaattcc
     2761 ctcgcgctgt actttagggt gcatttgacc cctgtgtttt tttttttttt tatccatcca
     2821 ctgttttact gtgagtgacc aaccagacat tctttttttt ttctctctct tcatttcctt
     2881 acccctcgca cttgcttagg ttggcgtgtg ctttagaaaa atcccctccc cagacacagg
     2941 gacacagaca cagaaagctg tagaacgagc tcagagaaca cgcgcgagag agatagaggg
     3001 gggagggagg catgcggaga cctccgctct gtgaggccga ccgaggcacg ttagagaaat
     3061 cccctccgct gtcaagccaa gagaacagcc agagaaacag caggccagac gcagaggagg
     3121 gaccgtgctg cctgcagctg cgaggaaaga ccagagtttt ttttttttga ggaagcaagg
     3181 gaactcggcc gatcagcagc tttcttctgt gtttcaaagc agggaggttc tcagctcagg
     3241 gagcgggcag ggccctgcaa gaaaagcagc gtctcgcagc tatgccgagc aggattttca
     3301 atgtcactaa tcacaaagag aaaataaaaa ggatgctcgt tggagcattg ctggttttac
     3361 acgcctgagt gtctgcaagt cacgtccaaa gccgcttggc ttcggctcat tcgcagagct
     3421 ccctccctga aaacgacgtg tttgcatttt tacacacacc aaatacgtgt ccacagctca
     3481 gctttttgtg gggccagatc agagatgagg gcagtgggca gacacagaaa gctttccgaa
     3541 ggggctcaga gaacgctcgc gacagagaaa cagagagaaa gggaagaagg aggaggtgga
     3601 ggaggaggag gaggagagaa ggaatgtgag gcagagactg gggagagggg gttggagaca
     3661 gagatgattt ggcctcggct cttggagaat gactgactcg gaccgcccag tggagcctca
     3721 ctcacgagcg ggcgggagaa acagcaaggc agacccagag gaggaactgt ggtgcctgca
     3781 gctgcgagca gggagttttg aggaaggagg gggcagggaa ctcggccgat cagcagtttt
     3841 cttctgtgtt ttcaaagccg cacagcctct gagctctgcg aagacagggg ccacggctca
     3901 ggggggaaga atgcagcctt actctcagac gagtcacaca gcctctgagc tctgcgaaga
     3961 caggggtcag cccaggggca ggccgcagcc tttcttggtg ggggaagaat gcagcctgtc
     4021 gaaccagagc cagccgcaca gcctctgagc tctgcgaaga caggggccac ggctcagggg
     4081 ggaagaatgc agccttactc tcagacgagt cacacagcct ctgagctctg cgaagacagg
     4141 ggtcagccca ggggcaggcc gcagcctttc ttggtggggg aagaatgcag cctgtcgaag
     4201 cagagccagc cgcacagcct ctgagctctg cgaagacagg ggccactgct cagaggggga
     4261 agaatgcagc cttactctca gacgagtcac acagcctctg agctctgcga agacaggagt
     4321 cagcccaggg gcaggccgca gcctttcttg gtgggggaag aatgcagcct gtcgaagttg
     4381 agccagccgc acagcctctg agctctgcga agacaggggc cacggctcag agggggaaga
     4441 atgcagcctt actctcagac gagtcacaca gcctctgagc tctgcgaaga caggagtcag
     4501 cccaggggca ggccgcagcc tttcttggtg ggggaagaat gcagcctgtc gaaccacagc
     4561 cgcacagcct ctgagctctg cgaagacagg agtcagccca ggggcaggcc gcagcctttc
     4621 ttggtggggg aagaaagcag cctgtcgaag cagagccagc cgcacagcct ctgagctctg
     4681 cgaagacagg ggccacggct caggggggaa gaatgcagcc ttactctctg acgagtcaca
     4741 cagcctctga gctctgcgaa gacaggggtc agcccagggg caggccgcag cctttcttgg
     4801 tgggggaaga atgcagcctg tcgaagcaga gccagccgca cagcctctga gctctgcgaa
     4861 gacaggggcc acggctcaga gggggaagaa tgcagcctta ctctcagacg agtcacacag
     4921 cctctgagct ctgcgaagac aggagtcagc ccaggggcag gccgcagcct ttcttggtgg
     4981 gggaagaatg cagcctgtcg aaccagagcc agccgcacag cctctgagct ctgcgaagac
     5041 aggggccacg gctcaggggg gaagaatgca gccttactct cagacgagtc acacagcctc
     5101 tgagctctgc gaagacaggg gtcagcccag gggcaggccg cagcctttct tggtggggga
     5161 agaatgcagc ctgtcgaagc agagccagcc gcacagcctc tgagctctgc gaagacaggg
     5221 gccactgctc agagggggaa gaatgcagcc ttactctcag acgagtcaca gcacggctca
     5281 gaggcaggag gcaggctgga ggcggcagcc tttcgccatc agagacgcac agcctctgag
     5341 ctctgcgaag acaggggtca gcccaggggc aggccgcagc ctttcgaaac ctgagccgca
     5401 cagcctctga gctctgcgaa tgagccaaag ccaagctctt cctctcagaa gagtcacaga
     5461 ggccacaaga cagagccgtg gcctatgtct tcgcagagct ccttgggaaa ggtttttctc
     5521 tagctgtata acagaaatca aaaattaaaa aaagtgacag aaaatccaaa gcagcacaga
     5581 aatttctttg gtgcgcgatg actttttatt tatttttttt tcattacaac ccagggatag
     5641 ctcagcgaaa tggagaaaga gttggagcag gatattcaat gtcactaatc acaaagagaa
     5701 aataaaaagg atgctcgttg gagcattgct ggttttacac gcctgagtgt ctgcaagtca
     5761 cgtccaaagc cgcttggctt cggctcattc gcagagctct gagagcctgc ccccacagag
     5821 ggcccctgag gaagcagcgg caggcaggcc agagtggaat tttcctctct gaagacgacg
     5881 tgtttgcatt tttacacaca ccaaatacgt gtccacagct cagctttttg tggggccaga
     5941 tcagggatga gggcagcggg cagacacaga aagctttccg aaggttctca gagaacgcgc
     6001 gcgacagaga aacagagaga aaaggagaga ggaggaggag gagagaagga atgtgtgtga
     6061 ctgcaagagg cacagactgg ggagagaggg gggagagaga cagagatgat tttgcctagg
     6121 ctcttggagg ctgactgact cggaccgccc cagagccaca cagcctcgtc gctctgtttg
     6181 catttttaca cacaccaaat acgtgtccac agctcagctt tttgtggggc cagattaggg
     6241 atgacggcag cgggcagaca cagaaagctt tccgaagggg ctcagagaac gcgcgcgaca
     6301 gagaaacaga gagaaatgga agaaggagga ggaggagaga aggaatgtgt gtgactgaaa
     6361 gaggcacaga ctggggagag aggggggaga gagacagaga tgattttgcc taggctcttg
     6421 gaggctgact gactcggacc gccccagagc cacacagcct cgtcgctctg tttgcatttt
     6481 tacacacacc aaatacgtgt ccacagctca gctttttgtg gggccagatc agggatgagg
     6541 gcagtgggca gacacagaaa gctttccgaa ggggctcaga gaacgcgcgc gacagagaaa
     6601 cagagagaaa tggaagaagg aggaggagga ggaggagaga aggaatgtgt gtgactgcaa
     6661 gaggcaaaga ctggggagag aggggggaga aagacagaaa tgatttggcc tcggctcttg
     6721 gaggctgact gactcggacc gccccgtgga gcctcactca cgagcgggcg ggagacacag
     6781 caaggcagac gcagaggagg aaccgtggtg cctgcagctg cgagcaggga gttttgagga
     6841 aggaggggca gggaactctg ccgatcagca gttttcttct gtgtttcaaa gcagggagtt
     6901 tctcagctca ggcaaagacc agagtgttac ttgtttgttt atatctttct ttattttcct
     6961 ttacatatgt aaaatacatt taaaaaaaaa atacagattg cgagaggagc aggagggata
     7021 gaccagcatt tcaacagttt gatttctgcc tgaggcctcc agcacaagcc ttgtctacag
     7081 aatcaatgtc ttttctcttt cttttatcgc gaagcccttt tcgcacctta aaagagttgt
     7141 aaagtgctat atgtatgaac aaagtgtcat tcgttcaggt tcccttcaat gaaataacaa
     7201 tatttattaa aatataactg cctcatccag gcctgtgttt gttgagagta atttctgttt
     7261 cccttcatct gccgtatgaa aaacagcgat gcaggacagc ctccgggcta catgctgaat
     7321 ttgaccaaca tgattccagc tggagctcca gactctcctc ctcctccaac atactccagt
     7381 taggtttttc tagtaaccgt aacggcgatg ctgctcttgg ttattttcat cctcaccttg
     7441 tacccccttt acggtccaaa atgcaacaca gaaccaacga taatgtaaag atttgtctga
     7501 aatgttcact gatttgtgcg tgcgtgtgga gtgaggaatt tggaaaacaa atcttcaggc
     7561 tttgaagcga tggtcaggga accaagcgtc agagctatta ggcgtatttt ctccccggac
     7621 acgaaacgct cccgctagac actgcatcct accaccacag ttcgaggggc caacgcggag
     7681 aacgaggcag gctgaggcgg gctgcggcac gcagtgctta acagcagccg gactttcctg
     7741 gagagttctg ttggtggagc atccccctct gacttacagt cataacgccc gctcgcacac
     7801 acccaaaagc gtgcacaccc cctgcagctg gtcaccgatt ggtcaccgat tgaccctcac
     7861 ccctaaaagc ccagatataa aaaacgtcga gttgacagta gcctagtcaa aaagaaaata
     7921 aaacgtctac ttattaacgc cggcagagag cacagttcaa ggacacctta gaaaagctta
     7981 ggcggtgcac tgcgttcgac ccccaccaga ggcccaccca gatggacatc ctcctcaagg
     8041 ccatacgcta cgtggaggcg cagcagctgc agcaggggtt caagtcctct ctgtcatctc
     8101 agccatcacg cgaggaagga gggacgcggg ctcagactgc tttcttagac ggtcgttctt
     8161 ttgctcggag ctctgatgcc aggggctcag tcgagatttt gccctcctcc tcggctttct
     8221 catccgtctc gcgtccgccc cagcggctga aaaccgagga cgacgaggag caaaagcccc
     8281 aaggtggaag acgatgggct gaacgttgta agagagcacg gttcagggac accttagaaa
     8341 agccgaggcg gtgcactgcg ttcgaccccc ccaagaagcc gaccaatatg gacattctcc
     8401 tcaacgccat aagctacgtt gaggggctgg atgcactgct cctacaacag gggtacatgt
     8461 cagcctccgc gcagccagct atctcagacg gtcggtcttt cgagtggagc tctgacgccg
     8521 gggactcagc cacgtgggac aaccttcgcc cggaggccgt ccaggaccgg acgtccggcc
     8581 cggcctccgc gcagcccgct ttctcagacg gttgctctta ctgcgcctga ctaaaactgc
     8641 agagagacct tctcggtagt actaggaccg tcagctcaga acgatgcctt gcttaatttt
     8701 tcattatttt ttttttattt tattttttaa tgagaccagg ctggactctt tacagccatt
     8761 ccccccattc gttctgacat gcaagataag tgtgtgtgtt ggattatgta aaggaaattg
     8821 ttttagtatt atcattggtt taaatgtgta tgcttaaatg ttaactcaga ttgacctttt
     8881 taccttttta gaaagatttg tgtgtttgtt catctgcttc tcatcccagc acggctgagg
     8941 gggtttgacg acacactgtc cttagctgat aaggactggt tgaagttaga atgcaccaaa
     9001 tgggtcatta tacgacaccc acaatgaact tttttctgtg ttttgaaatt tttaccttct
     9061 tcttgtgttc ttaataaaaa cagcacgagg agagacagaa ccttggtgtt gctccaccaa
     9121 cagaactctc caggaaagtc cggctcgctt caaagcctga agatttgttt tccaaattcc
     9181 tcactccaca cgcacgcaca aatcagtgaa catttcagac aaatctttac attatcgttg
     9241 gttctgtgtt gcattttgga ccgtaaaggg ggtacaaggt gaggatgaaa ataaccaaga
     9301 gcagcatcgc cgttacggtt actagaaaaa cctaactgga gtatgttgga ggaggaggag
     9361 agtctggagc tccagctgga atcatgttgg tcaaattcag catgtagccc ggaggctgtc
     9421 ctgcatcgct gtttttcata cggcagatga agggaaacag aaattactct caacaaacac
     9481 aggcctggat gaggcagtta tattttaata aatattgtta tttcattgaa gggaacctga
     9541 acgaatgaca ctttgttcat acatatagca ctttacaact cttttaaggt gcgaaaaggg
     9601 cttcgcgata aaagaaagag aaaagacatt gattctgtag acaaggcttg tgctggaggc
     9661 ctcaggcaga aatcaaactg ttgaaatgct ggtctatccc tcctgctcct ctcgcaatct
     9721 gtattttttt tttaaatgta ttttacatat gtaaaggaaa ataaagaaag atataaacaa
     9781 acaagtaaca ctctggtctt tgcctgagct gagaaactcc ctgctttgaa acacagaaga
     9841 aaactgctga tcggcagagt tccctgcccc tccttcctca aaactccctg ctcgcagctg
     9901 caggcaccac ggttcctcct ctgcgtctgc cttgctgtgt ctcccgcccg ctcgtgagtg
     9961 aggctccacg gggcggtccg agtcagtcag cctccaagag ccgaggccaa atcatttctg
    10021 tctttctccc ccctctctcc ccagtctttg cctcttgcag tcacacacat tccttctctc
    10081 ctcctcctcc tcctccttct tccatttctc tctgtttctc tgtcgcgcgc gttctctgag
    10141 ccccttcgga aagctttctg tgtctgccca ctgccctcat ccctgatctg gccccacaaa
    10201 aagctgagct gtggacacgt atttggtgtg tgtaaaaatg caaacagagc gccgaggctg
    10261 tgtggctctg gggcggtccg agtcagtcag cctccaagag cctaggcaaa atcatctctg
    10321 tctctctccc ccctctctcc ccagtctgtg cctctttcag tcacacacat tccttctctc
    10381 ctcctcctcc ttcttccatt tctctctgtt tctctgtcgc gcgcgttctc tgagcccctt
    10441 cggaaagctt tctgtgtctg cccgctgccg tcatccctaa tctggcccca caaaaagctg
    10501 agctgtggac acgtatttgg tgtgtgtaaa aatgcaaaca gagcgacgag gctgtgtggc
    10561 tctggggcgg tccgagtcag tcagcctcca agagcctagg caaaatcatc tctgtctctc
    10621 tcccccctct ctccccagtc tgtgcctctt gcagtcacac acattccttc tctcctcctc
    10681 ctcctctctc cttttctctc tgtttctctg tcgcgcgcgt tctctgagaa ccttcggaaa
    10741 gctttctgtg tctgcccgct gccctcatcc ctgatctggc cccacaaaaa gctgagctgt
    10801 ggacacgtat ttggtgtgtg taaaaatgca aacacgtcgt cttcagagag gaaaattcca
    10861 ctctggcctg cctgccgctg cttcctcagg ggccctctgt gggggcaggc tctcagagct
    10921 ctgcgaatga gccgaagcca agcggctttg gacgtgactt gcagacactc aggcgtgtaa
    10981 aaccagcaat gctccaacga gcatcctttt tattttctct ttgtgattag tgacattgaa
    11041 tatcctgctc caactctttc tccatttcgc tgagctatcc ctgggttgta atgaaaaaaa
    11101 aataaataaa aagtcatcgc gcaccaaaga aatttctgtg ctgctttgga ttttctgtca
    11161 ctttttttaa tttttgattt ctgttataca gctagagaaa aacctttccc aaggagctct
    11221 gcgaagacat aggccacggc tctgtcttgt ggcctctgtg actcttctga gaggaagagc
    11281 ttggctttgg ctcattcgca gagctcagag gctgtgcggc tcaggtttcg aaaggctgcg
    11341 gcctgcccct gggctgaccc ctgtcttcgc agagctcaga ggctgtgcgt ctctgatggc
    11401 gaaaggctgc cgcctccagc ctgcctcctg cctctgagcc gtgctgtgac tcgtctgaga
    11461 gtaaggctgc attcttcccc ctctgagcag tggcccctgt cttcgcagag ctcagaggct
    11521 gtgcggctgg ctctgcttcg acaggctgca ttcttccccc accaagaaag gctgcggcct
    11581 gcccctgggc tgacccctgt cttcgcagag ctcagaggct gtgtgactcg tctgagagta
    11641 aggctgcatt cttcccccct gagccgtggc ccctgtcttc gcagagctca gaggctgtgc
    11701 ggctggctct ggttcgacag gctgcattct tcccccacca agaaaggctg cggcctgccc
    11761 ctgggctgac tcctgtcttc gcagagctca gaggctgtgt gactcgtctg agagtaaggc
    11821 tgcattcttc cccctctgag ccgtggcccc tgtcttcgca gagctcagag gctgtgcggc
    11881 tggctctgct tcgacaggct gcattcttcc cccaccaaga aaggctgcgg cctgcccctg
    11941 ggctgacccc tgtcttcgca gagctcagag gctgtgtgac tcgtcagaga gtaaggctgc
    12001 attcttcccc cctgagccgt ggcccctgtc ttcgcagagc tcagaggctg tgcggctggc
    12061 tctgcttcga caggctgctt tcttccccca ccaagaaagg ctgcggcctg cccctgggct
    12121 gactcctgtc ttcgcagagc tcagaggctg tgcggctgtg gttcgacagg ctgcattctt
    12181 cccccaccaa gaaaggctgc ggcctgcccc tgggctgact cctgtcttcg cagagctcag
    12241 aggctgtgtg actcgtctga gagtaaggct gcattcttcc ccctctgagc cgtggcccct
    12301 gtcttcgcag agctcagagg ctgtgcggct ggctcaactt cgacaggctg cattcttccc
    12361 ccaccaagaa aggctgcggc ctgcccctgg gctgactcct gtcttcgcag agctcagagg
    12421 ctgtgtgact cgtctgagag taaggctgca ttcttccccc tctgagcagt ggcccctgtc
    12481 ttcgcagagc tcagaggctg tgcggctggc tctgcttcga caggctgcat tcttccccca
    12541 ccaagaaagg ctgcggcctg cccctgggct gacccctgtc ttcgcagagc tcagaggctg
    12601 tgtgactcgt ctgagagtaa ggctgcattc ttcccccctg agccgtggcc cctgtcttcg
    12661 cagagctcag aggctgtgcg gctggctctg gttcgacagg ctgcattctt cccccaccaa
    12721 gaaaggctgc ggcctgcccc tgggctgacc cctgtcttcg cagagctcag aggctgtgtg
    12781 actcgtctga gagtaaggct gcattcttcc cccctgagcc gtggcccctg tcttcgcaga
    12841 gctcagaggc tgtgcggctt tgaaaacaca gaagaaaact gctgatcggc cgagttccct
    12901 gccccctcct tcctcaaaac tccctgctcg cagctgcagg caccacagtt cctcctctgg
    12961 gtctgccttg ctgtttctcc cgcccgctcg tgagtgaggc tccactgggc ggtccgagtc
    13021 agtcattctc caagagccga ggccaaatca tctctgtctc caaccccctc tccccagtct
    13081 ctgcctcaca ttccttctct cctcctcctc ctcctccacc tcctccttct tccctttctc
    13141 tctgtttctc tgtcgcgagc gttctctgag ccccttcgga aagctttctg tgtctgccca
    13201 ctgccctcat ctctgatctg gccccacaaa aagctgagct gtggacacgt atttggtgtg
    13261 tgtaaaaatg caaacacgtc gttttcaggg agggagctct gcgaatgagc cgaagccaag
    13321 cggctttgga cgtgacttgc agacactcag gcgtgtaaaa ccagcaatgc tccaacgagc
    13381 atccttttta ttttctcttt gtgattagtg acattgaaaa tcctgctcgg catagctgcg
    13441 agacgctgct tttcttgcag ggccctgccc gctccctgag ctgagaacct ccctgctttg
    13501 aaacacagaa gaaagctgct gatcggccga gttcccttgc ttcctcaaaa aaaaaaactc
    13561 tggtctttcc tcgcagctgc aggcagcacg gtccctcctc tgcgtctggc ctgctgtttc
    13621 tctggctgtt ctcttggctt gacagcggag gggatttctc taacgtgcct cggtcggcct
    13681 cacagagcgg aggtctccgc atgcctccct cccccctcta tctctctcgc gcgtgttctc
    13741 tgagctcgtt ctacagcttt ctgtgtctgt gtccctgtgt ctggggaggg gatttttcta
    13801 aagcacacgc caacctaagc aagtgcgagg ggtaaggaaa tgaagagaga gaaaaaaaaa
    13861 agaatgtctg gttggtcact cacagtaaaa cagtggatgg ataaaaaaaa aaaaaaacac
    13921 aggggtcaaa tgcaccctaa agtacagcgc gagggaattg ccaaatgcag gccaccaagt
    13981 aatgtctcgt ggggtcattt atactctgtg taaatgaaag tttgtgaaag tgaaagtttt
    14041 tttttttttt aaagtacggg gtcaaatgca ccctaaagta cagcgcgaga ggtatgaaaa
    14101 taaataaata aattgatgcc ccccttctcc ccccctccac cccctggtgg tcgtggggtg
    14161 taaggacaat gaagaaaaca aatacggggt caaatgcacc caaaagacag cgcgaggggt
    14221 atgaaaataa ataaatagat tgatgccccc cctcatcccc tccaccccct ggtggtcgtg
    14281 gggtgtaagt acaatgaaga gaggatgggg tcctttacgt tccgtaaaac agcggagtga
    14341 atgttttttt tttaaaaaaa atatggggtc aaatgcaacc aaaagacagc gcgaggggta
    14401 taaaaataaa taaatagatt gatgcccccc ctcatcccct cctctccctc caccccctgg
    14461 tggtcgtggg gtgtaaggac aatgaagaga tgaaaaaaat atggggtcaa atgcacgcca
    14521 aagcacagcg cgagaggtat gaaaataaat aaataaattg atgcccccct tctcccccca
    14581 tccaccccct ggtggtcgtg gggtgtaagg acaatgaaga aaaaaaaaat acggggtcaa
    14641 atgcacccaa aagacagcgc gaggggtatg aaaataaata aatagattga tgccccccct
    14701 catcccctcc accccctggt ggtcgtgggg tgtaagtaca atgaagagag gatggggtcc
    14761 tttacgttcc gtaaaccagc ggagtgaatg tttttttttt taaaaatacg gggtcaaatg
    14821 cacccaaaag acagcgcgag gggtatgaaa ataaataaat agtttgatgc cccccctcat
    14881 cgcctcctcc ccctccaccc cctggtggtc gtggggtgta aggacaatga agagaggatg
    14941 ataaaaaata tggggtcaaa tgcacgccaa agcacagcgc gagaggtatg aaaataaata
    15001 aataaattga tgcccccctc ctccccctcc accccctggt ggtcgtgggg tgtaaggaca
    15061 atgaagagag gatgataaaa aaagtattgt ctcgtggggt cgtttacgat ccgtaaaaca
    15121 gcggactgaa tgttttttat gccggccaca gagaaatttc tcgtggggtc gtttacgatc
    15181 agtaaaacag cggactgaat gttttttatg ccggccactg agaaatttct cgtggggtca
    15241 cacgagctgc gtaaaacagc ggattttttg gggggtcatg cagaccccaa agcacatgcc
    15301 cacctgagcg agtgggaggg ttatataaat acggaggtca aatgcacccc aaactacagc
    15361 gcgagggaat tgccaaatgc catccaccaa aaaaaaaaaa aaaaaacgcc tcgtggggtc
    15421 acacgtgctc cgataaacag cggttggaat ttttattttt ttttgaaaaa aaatacgggg
    15481 gtcaaatgca ccccaaacta cagcgcgagg gaattgccaa atgccataaa caaaaaaaaa
    15541 aattataccc cccccccttc cccctggtgg tcgtgcggtg taaggaaaat gaagatagga
    15601 aaaaaaagca tagtctcgtg gggtcatttg cactctgtaa aacagcggag tgaacgcttt
    15661 tgtttttgga gaaaaaaata ataaagtatt gtctcttggg gtcatttgag ctccgtaaaa
    15721 cagcggagtg aacgcttttg tttttggaga aaaaaaaaaa ataaagtatt gtctcttggg
    15781 gtcattttag ctccgtaaaa cagcggagtg aacgcttttg tttttggagg aaaataaaaa
    15841 taaagtattg tctcttgggg tcattttagc cccgtaaaac agcggagtga acgcttttgt
    15901 ttggagaaaa aaaaataaag tattgtctct tggggtcatt tgagctccat aaaacagcgg
    15961 agtgaacgct ttttttttaa ataatacagg ggtcgaatgc acgcgaaagc acagcgcgag
    16021 gggtatgtaa ataaataaat gaattgatgc ccccccttcc cctccccctg gtggtcgtgc
    16081 gctgtaagga aatgaatagt gggtgaaaaa aaaaaagcat tgtctcgtgg ggtcatttgc
    16141 actccgtaaa acagcggagt gaacgctttt tttggagaaa aaaaaaataa agtattgtct
    16201 cttggggtca tttgagctcc gtaaaacagc ggagtgaacg cttttttttt tttaataata
    16261 cggggtcgaa tgcacgccaa agcacagcgc gaggggtata aaaataaatt gataccctcc
    16321 tccctccctc tccaccccct ggtcttgggg tgtaaagaaa atgaagagag gatggagaga
    16381 gaaaaaaaat aaagtattgt ctcgtggggt cacttatgcc ctgtaaaaca gcggagggaa
    16441 tgggtttcgt gctggccatc gagaaatgcc ttgtggggtc acttatgccc tgtaaaacag
    16501 cggagaggat ggagagagaa aaaaaaataa agtattgtct cgtggggtca cttatgccct
    16561 gtaaaacagc ggagggaatg ggtttcgtgc tggccaccga gaaatgcctc gtggggtcac
    16621 ttatgccctg taaaacagcg gagggagtta tatttttttg gaggggggtc atgcagaccc
    16681 caaagcacat gccaacctaa gcgagcggaa gggttatatt gacaaaccaa taccttttta
    16741 catgcttatc acaggtaaga ttgataaccc ttgtgctgtc ttagggggaa agaaaagcat
    16801 ggattaaaaa aaaggtaagg agggggggtc attttaaaaa cgcatacccc cctttggtat
    16861 tgaccccaga caggtacacc ccggtctggc ctccgggaat cgaagagggt gaagttcctg
    16921 aatttatttt cactgtggat ttactcagtc aaattcagtg gggaaatcca gcttctttca
    16981 gtcaaagcag ctggttcaag tcaaattgtt ttaatcaata aagcactttg acacagtaat
    17041 ctgcgccttt gtttctattc gactggatta ctgtaactct ctttccatct ctcactcgtc
    17101 cttatccttt ctcaaactgg caaagatcgc tgctgtatgt ttgttaactg gcatgtggaa
    17161 cagagagcat attactcaag ttctgacttc tctacactgg ctgactgttc attttaaaat
    17221 tcttttattt gtttctaaat ctttaaacag tctggctctg ccctgtctct ctgagctgct
    17281 acagctgcat tcctcttaga tcagctgacc agctgctgct ggatgtgcca aggacacagg
    17341 ggaaactcag agtgtatggg gcattttcct tttctggcct cggtctggcc tccgggaatc
    17401 gaagagggtg aagttcctga atttattttc actgtggatt tactcagtca aattcagtgg
    17461 ggaaatccag cttctttcag tcaaagcagc tggttcaagt caaattgttt taatcaataa
    17521 agcactttga cacagtaatc tgcgcctttg tttctattcg actggattac tgtaactctc
    17581 tttccatctc tcactcgtcc ttatcctgtc tcaaactggc aaagatcgct gctgtacgtt
    17641 tgttaacttg catgtggaac agagagcata ttactcaagt tctgacttct ctacactggc
    17701 tgactgttca ttttaaaatt cttttatttg tttctaaatc tttaaacagt ctggctctgc
    17761 cctgtctctc tgagctgcta cagctgcatt cctcttagat cagctgacca gctgctgctg
    17821 gatgtgccaa ggacacaggg gaaactcaga gtgtatgggg cattttcctt ttctggcctc
    17881 ggtctggcct ccgggaatcg aagagggtga agttcctgaa tttattttca ctgtggattt
    17941 actcagtcaa attcagtggg gaaatccagc ttctttcagt caaagcagct ggttcaagtc
    18001 aaattgtttt aatcaataaa gcactttgac acagtaatct gcgcctttgt ttctattcga
    18061 ctggattact gtaactctct gtccatctct cactcgtcct tatcctgtct caaactggca
    18121 aagatcgctg ctgtacgttt gttaacttgc atgtggaaca gagagcatat tactcaagtt
    18181 ctgacttctc tacactggct gactgttcat tttaaaattc ttttatttgt ttctaaatct
    18241 ttaaacagtc tggctctgcc ctgtctctct gagctgctac agctgcattc ctcttagatc
    18301 agctgaccag ctgctgctgg atgtgccaag gacacagggg aaactcagag tgtatggggc
    18361 attttccttt tctggcctcg gtctggcctc cgggaatcga agagggtgaa gttcctgaat
    18421 ttattttcac tgtggattta ctcagtcaaa ttcagtgggg aaatccagct tctttcagtc
    18481 aaagcagctg gttaaagtca aattgtttta atcaataaag cactttgaca cagtaatctg
    18541 cgcctttgtt tctattcgac tggattactg taactctctt tccatctctc actcgtcctt
    18601 atcctgtctc aaactggcaa agatcgctgc tgtacgtttg ttaacttgca tgtggaacag
    18661 agagcatatt actcaagttc tgacttctct acactggctg actgttcatt ttaaaattct
    18721 tttatttgtt tctaaatctt taaacagtct ggctctgccc tgtctctctg agctgctaca
    18781 gctgcattcc tcttagatca gctgaccagc tgctgctgga tgtgccaagg acacagggga
    18841 aactcagagt gtatgggaca ttttcctttg ctggcctcag cttgtgagat gcactgctca
    18901 tgcaggttag gcaggcccat tcttcgaatg attttaaatc caagttgaaa actcagtttt
    18961 tctcactggc ttttaactta gtttgagttg gtgattgtac tgattttcat tacttttgta
    19021 ttatgttgtt cattttggat cgttgtcttg ttttatcttt catcattaag cactttggtc
    19081 agcctctgct gtcacaaaag cgctttatag ataaagttta cttgactcat gccttgctgg
    19141 agtgaaaaca tagttgaaag aaagaaacaa aaaacaacaa acaaaacaca tcaaccccgt
    19201 cattgttttt attgagtttc acaggcaagt ttactttagc acaagcaaca gtaaaaaagc
    19261 aaaagcattt ttaaaactaa aaaaaaatat ttcacacact caaagcgtct gccagcacag
    19321 agtcctttca ctgctagcat atttcacagg aacaggctgg actgtgaata gtagtcgcca
    19381 tccccgtatg ttttggcagc attaagaccg tctcgatgag cgttgtgcga catgaaggcg
    19441 tctgtatttt tcccgtcgcc ttgcctctct ttgagcactg tggaggtgag caccatggtg
    19501 atcacgtaca tggcgtatat gaggatgttg aacactgcta tggcgcactc cacgttgtgc
    19561 atcctgtgtt cgtcccgaat cagcggcctg tacaagagct ccatgcaacc agagacgact
    19621 gccatgaaca gctccagatt catcatgatc agacaggcca gcaccgtccg ggtgcctttg
    19681 ttgagcctcc tggttccgtc ctcggcgtcg tccatcttgc gcttgctctt ggccgcgaaa
    19741 aagctcagca ccacgctcac gaccatcgcc agacagccca tggttatcac agctatgccg
    19801 ccgtgtatgt aagcgtgatc gtagctactc ctctcctgag ccgtagagga gccgaaggag
    19861 acgtcccgcg cgctccccct cacggcgtga ctgctatcta tcaggtagag gatgttgttg
    19921 ggcaaggcga ggaacccgac aatgagagag gtgatgaccg cgatggcggc ccccaacttt
    19981 cccctgaacc tggcaacgct cagtacgggg ttggacttcc tccccatcaa catctctttt
    20041 ccggacgaaa tcaaagaatc gaagcctccg acgaggccgg acctggtccg ctgcatcccg
    20101 cccagcagag gtgggcagac ggggtcgcgt cctgcgcacg agagggccga gccagcatag
    20161 gttacctacc cccctttaac ggttactgcc gcacagcgtc ttggtccacc ccgagacatt
    20221 taatacgatg aagctcggga ggcccgtgat cgagttcaga gggtcgagaa gagacctcca
    20281 ggcgaaggcc gtgacgcagg accggtggta cagggtccgc ggcatcacga ggaccttgaa
    20341 ttcgatcgcg cgccgcagga gaggcgtccg atctcacaac atgatatgtg tggacctata
    20401 cgctaggttc cttagccacc tcgtccgtga ccgacgaaac ccgctcggct ggttgtctca
    20461 tcacttggcc atcctgaacg cgcctgagga cccagcccgt aagtttgagg gcgagttgag
    20521 acgcctgctg gcatacggct ctctcaactt tgagtcgtgc aggcgcgcct gggacaggag
    20581 ccgcatgtcc aggggcatag gaaacgcagt agacgctcag tgcaaggacg tgttcaacgg
    20641 aaagaaggct gcttcagaga ccgggcccgt gtctcgcctc ctgctcgccc agctcgaggc
    20701 cctgcgcctc aagccgatct gcgcgggcct caaagtggcc ggcgtgccca cgcccgaccg
    20761 aggcggcagc acgtaccaca acggctgcac ccggggctgc gggccactgc ctggacggaa
    20821 caccttctac acggaagtgg acctgctggc tcacgatgca acgaccgaca ctgtggccct
    20881 cctagagctc aagacccgaa acagcgacgt tttggatgcc cctaccctgt ggcggtacaa
    20941 cgcccagctg tggctgacct ggacgatgtt ctcgctcacg tacccgagcg tggcggagcg
    21001 ctcaaacgct tacctggtga tcgtgaggcc aggcacgaac acggtcacca taaggagctg
    21061 tctgaggccc tccgtgacca agacgctgcg caccaagttc ccctggataa actgcctttg
    21121 tccgcaggtg ctcaactgcc tcacgccgac ctgtgtcaac gtgagagtgc aggcctatcc
    21181 gaagccaggc tctggcggca gggcgagcat cgacccaaag gacctctgtt acaggaacgt
    21241 catgttcaac cgagaaaagg ccagagtgcg tcagagacgt taccccgatc agggatcgca
    21301 aggccgtcca ccgcacccaa cgccctcctc cgagacgagc ggggcccccc aggggtcctg
    21361 ggtccgcatc acgtgggagc cgaacacggc tcccacgcag gcatgacact cgataaaaag
    21421 ccccgcatgt tcgagcgctg gatggaaact gacggacaac tagaactgac atgggtctga
    21481 ggcaccaagc gctccacggc atgctggcca acccagacgt gtcccctttc aaagtaatcg
    21541 agaaacccag cgaacagcag gactggatcc tgatagacca tctcattgtc acacacacag
    21601 tcagagaaag cgattacagg gagagcgaac cggagatgtc ggtcgcgagg atggcgagct
    21661 atttcgcatc ctggtacgtc agagagaggg cccacggccg atgcgtcgtg ctcgtaaaag
    21721 acggtccggg ggcgcagaag cctagcgtga gggaagaaag ggccaacagg acggtccctg
    21781 gtcacttgaa gttctgtaag gctcacctgg ccgagataga gtacggcacg atgaaactgt
    21841 tggccgacgt gggcatgaga gacagctttt tcttagtcac aggggcggta ggcgagtcgc
    21901 gctgggccca gaccgccggc gagcgcgcca gcaacctggt ctcgttccac aacgagcgcg
    21961 ggggagaggg ggccagtcca ctcacggagc cagaccactt caaaatcgag accctccatt
    22021 ttcccgtcgt ggatctgagc tactgcgacg gcaagaccta caggcctgag gggacgcctg
    22081 gagttttctt gacagctttc gggagcccgg aagacgagcg gctccagggc ttgctaaagg
    22141 cttgcgtcga gtgtcgagaa acggaggccg acacgctgat ggtggagttg gccaacgccc
    22201 taacgggctc agtgacagtg tgcacagggg acacagatct gatagccgtg ctcgctgcga
    22261 gcggacggcc cggcctgaca ctgaggttgg acaacaaaag ctacactgag gacagagcca
    22321 tgcacgaatc gcccttcggc gagctccttg tcgagccagc ggtccgacgg accgccaaca
    22381 gagcgccggg tgccacagac gactggctga gcgcactgtg cgacctgggc tccgcagagc
    22441 accacctgtt gcccaacggc gcggcggaaa gacacgccga tctgggtcgc cttctggaga
    22501 gccacggggg cgaggcgttc aaactctcag tgtacgagtt cttgtaccgg ggcggtgttc
    22561 gaggctcggt ttacgtcgct ttcctgagcg cgttcttcga gtctgacgcg aggagcaaac
    22621 tgagtgaact ggcactggag agccagaaaa cgtacccccc cggcacacgc agcgcaaaca
    22681 cgttacgctt cgccttcacg gtcctgtgcg gcgcggatga cccgaaagtc ttaggcgcgg
    22741 ggaacgcgcc ctcgtcgcaa cttttcggta acgcagcacg ctcggtcgag cggggatcta
    22801 agcgcccccg cgagccagag gtcgaccggg agggcgaagc agaaccagag atcggatccg
    22861 acccccagaa gaccaaggta aagatcacgg ctgggctcaa gcgcacggcc aaagcctacg
    22921 cggacggagc aatcccggag tccactcacg cccgttacct cagactggct cgctccggaa
    22981 ggcacctgtt cctgagagcc aaagccagag cgcaggagga ccagagcgtc cgatccaaac
    23041 acttgctgtt catggccctc tgcggaacag actacagctt cactccagtg gggctgggaa
    23101 tcaaaaggtt gctgagtggc gcgatacgca accgagagaa gttcagctct tggtgcgcca
    23161 agctcgtgac cgcgctgtgg tcccaggacg gagaggatgg cggagggagc gaaaggtccc
    23221 ttgagtttcg cgccatgggc gaacagttgg ccagcctcac aggagtcccc aagtctacga
    23281 gctcaaagca ttggactgga aaaaagtttg aaatcatgtg caggacgctc aaatacgtgt
    23341 gcgacctgtg gaccctgaag ggtccccgga tcggtcccca ttatgggttt cgtgtgcacg
    23401 acggagtcgt gcgtttcata gaagaggaag acccagagtc tgtgtcttga gagttgatac
    23461 aggggcgaga tgtatttcat ttcattttct gtgtaaaaaa tgaagaagaa aaaaaaaaaa
    23521 acgagcgaac aaacacaata agaggatgac ccagagtctg tgtcttgaaa gttgatacag
    23581 gggcgagatg tatttcattt caattccaat ttctgtgtaa aaaatgaaga agaaaaaaaa
    23641 aaataagcga acaaacacga tggaaacaat aaaagtaaat tcaaacacac cagtgcagtt
    23701 ttcagagttt tatttcattc ggacacgtct gtatttacac cacacaatgt cgatttcaac
    23761 tctcgaagcc atctctaaat taccactgga gttcgtcgtg tgtcaaccga aaggatgatt
    23821 ggcgtactcg agcttgctca tccatgtaca ttaaggtcat aggcggcgct aaggatgaac
    23881 aaaggccgca aaagaacact aagaagcagg tcgaggcccc tggcccacaa gcggggaaca
    23941 agagcggtcg agccagagga tcctcggccc gactcgcaag ggcagcgcgg ggggccgaag
    24001 ccgggccgct acgaacccta cgactgggat tcggactcag acgggggaca cagagacgga
    24061 gggggtcacg gtcgagtcgg ccgcaaaact cgcgcgggcc ggcgggacaa agcccgtgag
    24121 cctgatgcgg cagcggtgga gcccgtgggt cctcggcacg actcggaagg gcagcgcggg
    24181 gccccgaagc cgggccgcta tgaaccctac gactgggatt cggactcaga cgggggagac
    24241 ggagggggcc acggtccgcc gcgggacgaa gccctcgagc ctgatgcggc agcggtcgag
    24301 cccgagggtc ctcggcacga ctcggaaggg cagggcgggg gagacggaga cagagggggc
    24361 cacggtcagg tcggccgtga aactctcgag gacaggcgat ccgatccgcc gcgggacgaa
    24421 gccctcgagc ctgatgcggc agcggtcgag cccgagggtc ctcggcacga ctcggaaggg
    24481 cagggcgggg gagacggaga cagagggggc cacggtcagg tcggccgtga aactctcgag
    24541 gacaggcgat ccgatccgcc gcgggacgag gcccacgagc ctgacgatgg agcggtcgag
    24601 cccgggggtc ctcagcatga attggaaggg cagggcagag gcgacgaacc ctccgattgg
    24661 gatttgtacg agtgtgaaac ggacgtggac gagctcgatg gttctcaaag tgaaacggaa
    24721 gaacaacacc ggggccccag gtcatcgggc gaggaagacg tcgaggaagc cgttgaggaa
    24781 gacgccgagg aagacataga ggaagaacca gccgcagaga gcgcgagcgt gtacccggat
    24841 acattttcct ccaagaacgg tgaaataaag tggtcagcga acgagcgtga tcggtcgagc
    24901 gtccgggcgt cccctcctca ccaggcctca gggcctacca ctgaggcgag ggagggggct
    24961 caagacatcc tgtcttcttt tcttttgttt ttcactccga atgtagaaag actgattttg
    25021 atagctacca accgccatag cgccgataag gcccacgcct taaagactcc gaaacccatg
    25081 gacgagattg aactgagagc ctacgtggga ctgctgatct tggccggggt gtacaggtct
    25141 cgaggcgaag cgttggtgag cctgtgggag cccgagtgcg gacgaccgat cttcggggca
    25201 accatgtccc ttagaagctt ttaccagcgc tctgcgacgc tcaggttcga cgatcgaagc
    25261 acgagagcct ctaggagcgc ttcggacaga ttggccgcag tcagagaggt gtgggaagag
    25321 tggtgcgatc ggctgcccag gctttacgac atcggacccg aggtgactgt ggacgaacga
    25381 atggttcctt tcaaaggtgc ggtttcagcc tcccttttta ctgttctcag ggtatccttg
    25441 acgtattcgc gtctgtctta actcttcctt ttgtttttct ttctctacgc aggacgttgt
    25501 tctttcagac agtacattcc cagcaagcct accaagtacg gcctcaaact atgggtcgct
    25561 tgcgacgcaa ggacgagcta cgcttggagg gtccaaccgt acatgggcaa gctggcttcg
    25621 ggtgctcgag agacaaacct tgcgtcccga gtggtttcgg atctcacccg gggactggag
    25681 caccgtaacg tcacgtgcga caatttcttc acttcgtacg cgctcgccac cgagctcctg
    25741 aaacggaaca tcaccctgct cggtacgatc aaaagcaaca aacccgaact gcctccggag
    25801 ctcgcgtcgg cccgcagacg agaagcactc tcctccaggt tcgcctttac ggactgcgcc
    25861 gcggcccttt cctacgtgcc caaaaagaac aaaaacgtcc tgctccttag cacgaagcat
    25921 tcgagggtcg aaatatgcca cgaacgcagg gacaaaaaac cagagatgat cttggattac
    25981 aataaaacca agggcggcgt ggacaacctg gacaaactgc tggccacgta cagctgcagg
    26041 agaatgacca agcgctggcc cttggccatg ttccacaaca tgatagacat gtcggcgtac
    26101 aacgcgtacg tgatatggag ggaaatgcac ccggactgga tgccgtggaa ccgcaaccga
    26161 aggagaatct tcctcgagca gctgggcaaa gatctcgtca gaccgctcgt acttcgcagg
    26221 aagcgtgttc ctcgcgcaag gccggcctac gatctaatgg tcagcatgca agaagccggc
    26281 gggacgagcg cgcgcagcga gggcaaaaga aaacgatgtc agatatgccc gcgctccaag
    26341 gacacaaaga cgctgatctc ctgcaagagc tgcggaaaga gcatctgcag aggctgcact
    26401 gtcccctttt gccccctttg ctccgagcgc cagggaaggg acggcgacac agacgcgtcc
    26461 cagtgaaagg gatcgagctg tctggtagcg cgacctgatg cctcgtttcc cactcgagta
    26521 actgaaaatc tgttctgttt tgatatcagc gagtctgtcc tctgtgccgc cctgtatgtc
    26581 ctctgaaaat aaaactgaga actgctgtcg tacaaaggtg tctgtgtgcg cgtgtgtctg
    26641 tgtgaacatt cgagaagcaa aactgttgaa agggtttgag gggtctacgc gaaggtacgg
    26701 atatttcgat ccaacgtgtt cgattcacaa agaaaggcct acaaacaggg ctggtttgag
    26761 ctcgcaaagc ctctcagcgc ccacaggcca actctgtcct cgttcgagtg gataaacaga
    26821 gtcagcaggg attctaagct ttagggggag agaattggcc tgcaagctct gaggcttggc
    26881 gttctggagg tatcttcaca ttcagaatgc ttgagtccgg aaagattttt ttttttcttc
    26941 ccactcgagc tgtcagaatt acatgtggag ccagtttggg gagggaaccg caacagccga
    27001 gagctcagcg gaaggggaaa aaaatgagtt ggccttgtag caccaaatct cttatgaatc
    27061 ctatgagctc tccacctaaa cctactgtga atgttgtgtg agattttcac tgggtgtaaa
    27121 ataaaataaa aacagaacaa ataatcgaaa agaacccaaa cattatagtt ttttttttgt
    27181 gtgattcggg gatgtcttct gatgcaaaag gctcgtagcg ctggccagcc ttcgcgatct
    27241 ggtctgcgcc ctggaaacga gcagcgtggg tttgcgaggg tagccgagct gccacacggc
    27301 tgctcgttct gggataggat tggcctgcga gctcctctca tcaacgacac gcttcagttt
    27361 gcctctgatt cggcttccct gacacagcgc gctgtgatgt gactcgcaga gccacacatc
    27421 aaacccttcc catagagctt catgtgctgt cagaggggag gcgatcggcc tgctctgggg
    27481 ctgggctccc cttggggttg cttcacattt ggaacatttg gagatacaag cggagccagc
    27541 ccggagaggg aacagaaacg gaccacagct caacggaaag gagagaatgt tggtctttga
    27601 gcactccgcc tgaagctatc gcgaatattc cgtgaggttt tcactgtctg taaaataaaa
    27661 ataaaaaaac aggacagaaa atccaaacga acacagaaat tgttttcatt ttgtaagact
    27721 tttttattac aacatgacct gggtatccaa cccagggtgg aaccgaaacg gtcagagctc
    27781 agcggaatgg agaaagtcga ccctccctga cacagagcgc tgcggtgtga ctcgtggcat
    27841 ccagcctgtc tctcagtcag ctcactctca ggcgcaggct gcgtgtgttt ttcagacgcg
    27901 aaaggcccca gcctgtctct gaggatgccc ccctgccccc cgacacagag ctctgtggtg
    27961 tgtggattgt gttctgaaag ggttttctca ctcgagcggt cagaattaca tcctgagcca
    28021 cgcagagccg ctcgtgcggt tcccttcacc caaacctgag cctctccacg gagcttcatg
    28081 tgctgtcaga ggggagaggg tctgcatgcg ggctgctctc agccaatgca cgatctagcc
    28141 tgcccctgcg cggtccagcc ttcctctcat tctcctcccc tgcaggcgcg ggctgcgtgt
    28201 gtgcctcaga caggaaaggc tccagccttc ctctgcctcg gccccccttg aaacagcgct
    28261 cagtggcttt acttcacgca gagccgctca ggatttttcc ctacacacac cccaagcctt
    28321 tccgtcgagc ttcatgtgct gtcagagggg acaggctctg actgcgggct gcgctgcagc
    28381 tcggcttcct tgaggttgct tcaaagttag aacgcttgtg ttcggaaagg gttttctcac
    28441 tccggctgtc agaattacat cctgagccac cctggagagg gaacagaaat ggcccagagc
    28501 tgaacagact gaagagaatg tccttcttag agctctacgc ctgaatctat cgcaaatgtt
    28561 ccgtgaggtt ttcactggct gtaaaataaa aattagaaaa aaacagaaca gaaaatccaa
    28621 acgaatttcc ccccgggagg ggctgcgtgt gtttctcaga cgcgaaaggc tccggcctgc
    28681 ctctgagagt gcaccctgag cctctgcaga gagcctccgt agagagcctg cctgcgagtg
    28741 gggacttccc gacagaagcg gagccctgtg ccttgtgaca tctgtttcga aagaccgcag
    28801 cctgcttctg cttctgcagc ttgcttgaca cggatttctg cggagcgtgg ctggtgttgg
    28861 gaaagatttg ttttctcact cgagcggtca gaattaagtg cagggccagc tctgggagtg
    28921 aaccgaacgg gcccggagct cagcagagtg aagagaaagt ttgccaccga gctctttgcc
    28981 cgttgctgtc tagagtgttc tgtgaggttt ttgctggctg tgaaataaaa atgaaaacga
    29041 agtaaaaacg ggacagaaaa cccaaaagaa cacagaaaat ttattttgtg tgatgacttt
    29101 ttttattaca acacgagctg ggtatcgaac ccaggggtgg aacagaaacg gtccgcagct
    29161 cagccaaccc tgcctgacac acagctctgc cgtgtgactc gtggcatcca gcctgtctct
    29221 cgctcggctc actcgcgggc gggggctgcc tgtgtttctc agacgcgaaa ggctccggcc
    29281 tgcctctgag ggtgcggcct gaggaaaggt tttttttttt tttttttccc tctcgagctt
    29341 tcagaattac atgtggagcc agcttgggga gggaaccgcg acagccaaaa gctcagcgga
    29401 atggagaaag agttggcctt ctagcactaa atctcttatt gtttttgcaa atgagctgtc
    29461 cacctcatgc tactgtgaat gtcgtgtgag gttttcacta gatgtaaaat aaaaaacaga
    29521 gcaaaaaatc caaaagaacc caaaaattat tgtaattgtt ttatttttta ttttttgcat
    29581 gatgattttc tttgttgtga ctcggggatg cctcctgatg caaaaggctc atcgcgttgg
    29641 ccagaaagag ttgcattcag aaagagtttt tctcactcga gctgtcagag atacaagcgg
    29701 atccagcccg aagagggaac agaaacgggc cacagctcaa cggtctgcct gcgggccgct
    29761 ctcagacaaa gcacgatcca gcctgccttc agtcgctccc ctgcacgatc cagcctgcct
    29821 ctcattccct cccctgcagg ctcgtgtgcc tcagacgcaa aaggctccag ccttcctctg
    29881 cgttggcccc cccttgacac gagcctccgt gtctctactc cacacagagc ctgcctgcgg
    29941 gccgctctca gacaaagcac gatccagcct gccttcagtc gctcccctgc acgatccagc
    30001 ctgcctctca ttccctcccc tgcaggctcg tgtgcctcag acgcaaaagg ctccagcctt
    30061 cctctgcgtt ggccccccct tgacacgagc ctccgtgtct ctactccaca cagagcctgc
    30121 ctgcgggccg ctctcagaca aagcacgatc cagcctgcct tcagtcgctc ccctgcacga
    30181 tccagcctgc ctctcattcc ctcccctgca ggctcgtgtg cctcagacgc aaaaggctcc
    30241 agccttcctc tgcgttggcc cccccttgac acgagcctcc gtgtctctac tccacacaga
    30301 gcctgcctgc gggccgctct cagacaaagc acgatccagc ctgccttcag tcgctcccct
    30361 gcacgatcca gcctgcctct cattccctcc cctgcaggct cgtgtgcctc agacgcaaaa
    30421 ggctccagcc ttcctctgcg ttggcccccc cttgacacga gcctccgtgt ctctactcca
    30481 cacagagcct gcctgcgggc cgctctcaga caaagcacga tccagcctgc cttcagtcgc
    30541 tcccctgcgc gatccagcct gcctctcatt ccttcccctg cacgcgtgtg tgcctcagac
    30601 gcaaaaggct ccagccttcc tctgcgttgg gccccccctt gacacgagct tcagtgtctt
    30661 tactccacac agagcctgcc tgcgggcggc tctcagacaa agcacgatcc agcctgcctt
    30721 cagtcgctcc cctgcacaaa tccagcctgc ctctcattcc ctcccctgca ggcgtgtgtg
    30781 cctcagacgc aaaaggctcc agccttcctc tgcgttgggc ccccccttga cacgagcctc
    30841 gcggaatgga gaaagagttg gccttctagc actaaatctc tcattgtttt tgcaaatgag
    30901 ctctccaact catgctactg tgaatgtcgt gtgaggtttt cactagatgt aaaataaaaa
    30961 acagagcaaa aaatccaaaa gaacccaaaa attattgtaa ttgttttatt ttttattttt
    31021 tgcatgatga ttttctttgt tgagactcgg ggatgccttc tgatgcaaaa ggctcatcgc
    31081 attggccaga aagagttgaa ttcagaaaga gtttttctca ctcgagctgt cagagataca
    31141 agcggagcca gcctgaagag ggaacagaaa cgggccacag ctcaacggtc tgcctgcggg
    31201 cggctctcag acaaagcacg atccagcctg ccttcagtcg ctcccctgca caaatccagc
    31261 ctgtctctca ttccctcccc tgcaggcgtg tgtgcctcag acgcaaaagg ctccagcctt
    31321 cctctgcgtt ggccccccct tgacacgagc ttcagtgtct ttactccaca cagagcctgc
    31381 ctgcgggccg ctctcagaca aagcacgatc cagcctgcct tcagtcgctc ccctgcgcga
    31441 tccagcctgc ctctcattcc ctcccctgca cgcgtgtgtg cctcagacgc aaaaggctcc
    31501 agccttcctc tgcgttgggc ccccccttga cacgagcctc cgtgtctcta ctccacacag
    31561 agcctgcctg cgggcggctc tcagacaaag cacgatccag gctgccttca gtcgctcccc
    31621 tgcacaaatc cagcctgcct ctcattccct cccctgcagg cgtgtgtgcc tcagacgcaa
    31681 aaggctccag ccttcctctg cgttgggccc ccccttgaca cgagcctcgc ggaatggaga
    31741 aagagttggc cttctagcac taaatctctc attgtttttg caaatgagct ctccaactca
    31801 tgctactgtg aatgtcgtgt gaggttttca ctagatgtaa aataaaaaac agagcaaaaa
    31861 atccaaaaga acccaaaaat tattgtaatt gttttatttt ttattttttg catgatgatt
    31921 ttctttgttg agactcgggg atgccttctg atgcaaaagg ctcatcgcgt tggccagaaa
    31981 gagttgaatt cagaaagagt ttttctcact cgagctgtca gagatacaag cggagccagc
    32041 ctgaagaggg aacagaaacg ggccacagct caacggtctg cctgcgggcg gctctcagac
    32101 aaagcacgat ccagcctgcc ttcagtcgct cccctgcgcg atccagcctg cctctcattc
    32161 cctcccctgc acgcgtgtgt gcctcagacg caaaaggctc cagccttcct ctgcgttggg
    32221 cccccccttg acacgagctt cagtgtcttt actccacacg gagcctgcct gcgggcggct
    32281 ctcagacaaa gcacgatcca gcctgccttc agtcgctccc ctgcacaaat ccagcctgcc
    32341 tctcattccc tcccctgcag gcgtgtgtgc ctcagacgca aaaggctcca gccttcctct
    32401 gcgttgggcc cccccttgac acgagcctcg cggaatggag aaagagttgg ccttctagca
    32461 ctaaatctct cattgttttt gcaaatgagc tctccaactc atgctactgt gaatgtcgtg
    32521 tgaggttttc actagatgta aaataaaaaa cagagcaaaa aatccaaaag aacccaaaaa
    32581 ttattgtaat tgttttattt tttatttttt gcatgatgat tttctttgtt gagactcggg
    32641 gatgccttct gatgcaaaag gctcatcgcg ttggccagaa agagttgaat tcagaaagag
    32701 tttttctcac tcgagctgtc agagatacaa gcggagccag cctgaagagg gaacagaaac
    32761 gggccacagc tcaacggtct gcctgcgggc ggctctcaga caaagcacga tccagcctgc
    32821 cttcagtcgc tcccctgcac aaatccagcc tgcctctcat tccctcccct gcaggcgtgt
    32881 gtgcctcaga cgcaaaaggc tccagccttc ctctgcgttg ggccccccct tgacacgagc
    32941 ctcgcggaat ggagaaagag ttggccttct agcactaaat ctctcattgt ttttgcaaat
    33001 gagctctcca actcatgcta ctgtgaatgt cgtgtgaggt tttcactaga tgtaaaataa
    33061 aaaacagagc aaaaaatcca aaagaaccca aaaattattg taattgtttt attttttatt
    33121 ttttgcatga tgattttctc tgttgagact cggggatgcc ttctgatgca aaaggctcat
    33181 cgcgttggcc agaaagagtt gaattcagaa agagtttttc tcactcgagc tgtcagagat
    33241 acaagcggag ccagcctgaa gagggaacag aaacgggcca cagctcaacg gtctgcctgc
    33301 gggccgctct cagacaaagc acgatccagc ctgccttcag tcgctcccct gcgcgatcca
    33361 gcctgcctct cattccctcc cctgcacgcg tgtgtgcctc agacgcaaaa ggctccagcc
    33421 ttcctctgcg ttgggccccc ccttgacacg agcttcagtg tctttactcc acacagagcc
    33481 tgcctgcggg cggctctcag acaaagcacg atccagcctg ccttcagtcg ctcccctgca
    33541 caaatccagc ctgcctctca ttccctcccc tgcaggcgtg tgtgcctcag acgcaaaagg
    33601 ctccagcctt cctctgcgtt gggccccccc ttgacacgag cctcgcggaa tggagaaaga
    33661 gttggccttc tagcactaaa tctctcattg tttttgcaaa tgagctctcc aactcatgct
    33721 actgtgaatg tcgtgtgagg ttttcactag atgtaaaata aaaaacagag caaaaaatcc
    33781 aaaagaaccc aaaaattatt gtaattgttt tattttttat tttttgcatg atgattttct
    33841 ttgttgagac tcggggatgc cttctgatgc aaaaggctca tcgcgttggc cagaaagagt
    33901 tgaattcaga aagagttttt ctcactcgag ctgtcagaga tacaagcgga gccagcctga
    33961 agagggaaca gaaacgggcc acagctcaac ggtctgcctg cgggcggctc tcagacaaag
    34021 cacgatccag cctgccttca gtcgctcccc tgcacaaatc cagcctgcct ctcattccct
    34081 cccctgcagg cgtgtgtgcc tcagacgcaa aaggctccag cgttcctctg cgttgggccc
    34141 cccttgacac gagcctcgcg gaatggagaa agagttggcc ttctagcact aaatctctca
    34201 ttgtttttgc aaatgagctc tccaactcat gctactgtga atgtcgtgtg aggttttcac
    34261 tagatgtaaa ataaaaaaca gagcaaaaaa tccaaaaaga acccaaaaat tattgtaatt
    34321 gttttatttt tttatttttt gcatgatgat tttctttgtt gagactcggg gatgccttct
    34381 gatgccaaaa ggctcatcgc gttggccaga aagagttgaa ttcagaaaga gttttttctc
    34441 actcgagctg tcagagatac aagcggagcc agcctgaaga gggaacagaa aacgggccac
    34501 agctcaacgg tcctgcctgc gggcggcttc tcagacaaag cacgatccag cctgccttca
    34561 gtcgctccac ctgcgcgatc cnnnnnagcc tgtctctcat tccctcccct gcaggcgtgt
    34621 gtgcctcaga cgcaaaaggc tccagccttc ctctgcgttg ggccccccct tgacacgagc
    34681 ttcagtgtct ttactccaca cagagcctgc ctgcgggcgg ctctcagaca aagcacgatc
    34741 caggctgcct tcagtcgctc ccctgcgcga tccagcctgt ctctcattcc ctcccctgca
    34801 ggcgtgtgtg cctcagacgc aaaaggctcc agccttcctc tgcgttgggc ccccccttga
    34861 cacgagcctc gcggaatgga gaaagagttg gccttctagc actaaatctc tcattgtttt
    34921 tgcaaatgag ctctccaact catgctactg tgaatgtcgt gtgaggtttt cactagatgt
    34981 aaaataaaaa acagagcaaa aaatccaaaa gaacccaaaa attattgtaa ttgttttatt
    35041 ttttattttt tgcatgatga ttttctttgt tgagactcgg ggatgccttc tgatgcaaaa
    35101 ggctcatcgc gttggccaga aagagttgaa ttcagaaaga gtttttctca ctcgagctgt
    35161 cagagataca agcggagcca gcctgaagag ggaacagaaa cgggccacag ctcaacggtc
    35221 tgcctgcggg ccgctctcag acaaagcacg atccagcctg ccttcagtcg ctcccctgca
    35281 caaatccagc ctgcctctca ttccctcccc tgcaggcgtg tgtgcctcag acgcaaaagg
    35341 ctccagcctt cctctgcgtt gggccccccc ttgacacgag cctcgcggaa tggagaaaga
    35401 gttggccttc tagcactaaa tctctcattg tttttgcaaa tgagctgtcc aactcatgct
    35461 actgtgaatg tcgtgtgagg ttttcactag atgtaaaata aaaaacagag caaaaaatcc
    35521 aaaagaaccc aaaaattatt gtaattgttt tattttttat tttttgcatg atgattttct
    35581 ttgttgagac tcggggatgc cttctgatgc aaaaggctca tcgcgttggc cagaaagagt
    35641 tgaattcaga aagagttttt ctcactcgag ctgtcagaga tacaagcgga gccagcctga
    35701 agagggaaca gaaacgggcc acagctcaac ggtctgcctg cgggccgctc tcagacaaag
    35761 cacgatccag cctgccttca gtcgctcccc tgcgcgatcc agcctgcctc tcattccctc
    35821 ccctgcacgc gtgtgtgcct cagacgcaaa aggctccagc cttcctctgc gttgggcccc
    35881 cccttgacac gagcttcagt gtctttactc cacacggagc ctgcctgcgg gcggctctca
    35941 gacaaagcac gatccagcct gccttcagtc gctcccctgc acaaatccag cctgcctctc
    36001 attccctccc ctgcaggcgt gtgtgcctca gacgcaaaag gctccagcct tcctctgcgt
    36061 tgggcccccc cttgacacga gcctcgcgga atggagaaag agttggcctt ctagcactaa
    36121 atctctcatt gtttttgcaa atgagctctc caactcatgc tactgtgaat gtcgtgtgag
    36181 gttttcacta gatgtaaaat aaaaaacaga gcaaaaaatc caaaagaacc caaaaattat
    36241 tgtaattgtt ttatttttta ttttttgcat gatgattttc tttgttgaga ctcggggatg
    36301 ccttctgatg caaaaggctc atcgcgttgg ccagaaagag ttgaattcag aaagagtttt
    36361 tctcactcga gctgtcagag atacaagcgg agccagcctg aagagggaac agaaacgggc
    36421 cacagctcaa cggtctgcct gcgggcggct ctcagacaaa gcacgatcca gcctgccttc
    36481 agtcgctccc ctgcgcgatc cagcctgcct ctcattccct cccctgcacg cgtgtgtgcc
    36541 tcagacgcaa aaggctccag ccttcctctg cgttgggccc ccccttgaca cgagcttcag
    36601 tgtctttact ccacacggag cctgcctgcg ggcggctctc agacaaagca cgatccagcc
    36661 tgccttcagt cgctcccctg cacaaatcca gcctgcctct cattccctcc cctgcaggcg
    36721 tgtgtgcctc agacgcaaaa ggctccagcc ttcctctgcg ttgggccccc ccttgacacg
    36781 agcctcgcgg aatggagaaa gagttggcct tctagcacta aatctctcat tgtttttgca
    36841 aatgagctct ccaactcatg ctactgtgaa tgtcgtgtga ggttttcact agatgtaaaa
    36901 taaaaaacag agcaaaaaat ccaaaagaac ccaaaaatta ttgtaattgt tttatttttt
    36961 attttttgca tgatgatttt ctttgttgag actcggggat gccttctgat gcaaaaggct
    37021 catcgcgttg gccagaaaga gttgaattca gaaagagttt ttctcactcg agctgtcaga
    37081 gatacaagcg gagccagcct gaagagggaa cagaaacggg ccacagctca acggtctgcc
    37141 tgcgggcggc tctcagacaa agcacgatcc agcctgcctt cagtcgctcc cctgcacaaa
    37201 tccagcctgc ctctcattcc ctcccctgca ggcgtgtgtg cctcagacgc aaaaggctcc
    37261 agccttcctc tgcgttgggc ccccccttga cacgagcctc gcggaatgga gaaagagttg
    37321 gccttctagc actaaatctc tcattgtttt tgcaaatgag ctctccaact catgctactg
    37381 tgaatgtcgt gtgaggtttt cactagatgt aaaataaaaa acagagcaaa aaatccaaaa
    37441 gaacccaaaa attattgtaa ttgttttatt ttttattttt tgcatgatga ttttctctgt
    37501 tgagactcgg ggatgccttc tgatgcaaaa ggctcatcgc gttggccaga aagagttgaa
    37561 ttcagaaaga gtttttctca ctcgagctgt cagagataca agcggagcca gcctgaagag
    37621 ggaacagaaa cgggccacag ctcaacggtc tgcctgcggg ccgctctcag acaaagcacg
    37681 atccagcctg ccttcagtcg ctcccctgcg cgatccagcc tgcctctcat tccctcccct
    37741 gcacgcgtgt gtgcctcaga cgcaaaaggc tccagccttc ctctgcgttg ggccccccct
    37801 tgacacgagc ttcagtgtct ttactccaca cggagcctgc ctgcgggcgg ctctcagaca
    37861 aagcacgatc cagcctgcct tcagtcgctc ccctgcacaa atccagcctg cctctcattc
    37921 cctcccctgc aggcgtgtgt gcctcagacg caaaaggctc cagccttcct ctgcgttggg
    37981 cccccccttg acacgagcct cgcggaatgg agaaagagtt ggccttctag cactaaatct
    38041 ctcattgttt ttgcaaatga gctctccaac tcatgctact gtgaatgtcg tgtgaggttt
    38101 tcactagatg taaaataaaa aacagagcaa aaaatccaaa agaacccaaa aattattgta
    38161 attgttttat tttttatttt ttgcatgatg attttctttg ttgagactcg gggatgcctt
    38221 ctgatgcaaa aggctcatcg cgttggccag aaagagttga attcagaaag agtttttctc
    38281 actcgagctg tcagagatac aagcggagcc agcctgaaga gggaacagaa acgggccaca
    38341 gctcaacggt ctgcctgcgg gcggctctca gacaaagcgc gatccagcct gcctctcatt
    38401 ccctcccctg caggcgtgtg tgcctcagac gcaaaaggct ccagccttcc tctgcgttgg
    38461 gccccccctt gacacgagct tcagtgtctt tactccacac ggagcctgcc tgcgggcggc
    38521 tctcagacaa agcacgatcc agcctgcctt ctgtcgctcc cctgcacgat ccagcctgcc
    38581 tctcattccc tcccctgcag gctcgtgtgc ctcagacgca aaaggctcca gccttcctct
    38641 gcgttggccc ccccttgaca cgagcctccg tgtctctact ccacacagag ccgctcgtga
    38701 tttttgcttc tcacaaaccg agcctttccg tcaagcttca tgtgctgacg gaggggacag
    38761 ggtccgcctg cgggctgcgc tgcagctccc gtgaatttgc ttcaaagtca gaacgcttgt
    38821 gttcggaaag ggttttctca atccggctgt cagaattaca tcccgaggca gcccggagag
    38881 ggaacagaaa tggcccagag ctcagcagac tgaatagaat gtcggtctta gagctctccg
    38941 cctgaagcta ttgggaatgt tctttgaggt tttcaatgag tgtgaaataa aaaaattaaa
    39001 aaaaacaaac aggacagaaa atccgaatga aaacagaaat tgtttgtttt ttgtatgact
    39061 tctccagcct gcctcctgcc tctgagtcgc ccctccctga cacagagctc tgtggcgtgt
    39121 gactcgtctg agaggaagtc tccagcccgc ctctgagcgg gctcccctcg acaggacgca
    39181 cagctccgtg gcgtgtgact cgtctcgacc aaaggttgca gcctgcccct gagtctgcct
    39241 ctcctgacag acgcagggct gcctggcgtg tgggtcgttt ttggaaaggt tttttctctc
    39301 tcgagcggcc agaattacat gcggggccag atcggggagt gaaccgaaac ggcccagagc
    39361 tcagcagaac gaagagaaag agttggcctt caagcaacaa atttaaagct attctgaatg
    39421 ttctgtgagg tttgcgatgg gtgtgaaata aaagaaaaaa aaatgaaacg ggacagaaaa
    39481 tccaaacgaa cacagaaatt gtttgttttg gtatgacttt tttatttcaa cccagggata
    39541 gctcagcgaa atggagaaag agttggcttt ccagccccac acctgaagca attgcagccc
    39601 gcagagctca gtggagtgtg actcttctga gaagtaccca gatttttgtt ttgttcttgt
    39661 gggcatacaa cggggaacag agatgcttca gagcaggctc agagaccccg ccgagctttg
    39721 gagagcgata aaaagaaatg aaaagcaaaa gaagctgtgc tttttttttt aaaaaaaaaa
    39781 cggtgcttag aaaggcgact ggtagtcgtg cgaaacactt tcggtgctgc tgttagatac
    39841 cgcactcttc attctgtttc agagtctgcc catcggagtc ctcgctgtcc ccagccacgc
    39901 atttgagagg gaaataccgc cgcccctcac tacggcacgc tgccccacga gtaaatccca
    39961 cgctcgaaca gtcaggggaa gagcctcggg atttacattt agggctgacc caggctggaa
    40021 accaaaaggg cccagaactc cgtcacgaga ggagagggtt ggcgttcgag caataggttc
    40081 agaagctatt gcaaacattg tgtgtggttt tcactggctg tggaataaaa caataacaaa
    40141 acgaataaaa aagccacaaa gacacccaga attggttttg cgtggtgatt ttttttttat
    40201 tacagcatga cttggagacg ctctcataga caataaaatg gaaaaataca aaagatttgt
    40261 ccagcgaatc gctcagatgt tcctagtcaa cgtctccgtc gcttgtcaag gctctcagag
    40321 cagactgacc tggaggtcag ccgtttgcgc gaacggccca tccctctcag tccagaagtc
    40381 ctcacttcgt gccgagtttc acctgcgcga gactgggtcg aaggccacgt tctcatctcc
    40441 agagcggcgc gaccgtcggc cttgcgcaag acgctcaccg cgcgggccaa ccttcgcgat
    40501 ctcataggcg ccctggacgc gtcctccccc ttgaccacag tcatggccac ggcgtagtcc
    40561 cgtttcaggc tttcgacggt gaacgcatca tgaccgtgca gtctgttgaa cacctcgcag
    40621 gcttccagcc actcccaatc cggttccagc tcgacgacgg gccggcgggt gccgtcttcc
    40681 tccctcagca gaattcgctc ctggtggtac acggttcgcg tggcgcagaa ggagctcagg
    40741 tttttcaccg gcaggcccga gtactccggc gagtagacgc tcaagcgagg cccgtgaaaa
    40801 gtgtccgccg ggcctctctc ggactccctc tcgtgcagag ggtccagaga tccccgcggc
    40861 gggtcgtctc ccctgagcct gaaggctctc gccaccagcc ctccgtagta caagggcgca
    40921 gtgcagcgaa agagctgtcc cccgatggcg catttgttga acgagagctc gttcagagga
    40981 tccactcccg ccgtcgcctc gagtatcagg gagcgaaccg ggtcgtcgcc gaagtccagg
    41041 gaaaacacca gtctagcgct ccgatccatc tcctcgtccc cgtcggcctg tgcggtcccg
    41101 aacgcgttgg tcttttcgac cgtttcgttg tcataggcgt ccatcatcgc ttcgcccagc
    41161 tggtcccaga agccccggtg cgcctcgggc gcgtacagag ccagcatgtc gtagaccgct
    41221 tcgagagaaa gggtgacgga gctcaccttt ttgggccgag cgtgtccacg cctgccctgc
    41281 tgcgtgttct gagagggggc gcatttgtac gagcagagcc tgcggctcct gggacccgtc
    41341 ccgccacgtt cgggaaacgt gcagttcgag caaagctgga gcatttcgtg agcggcgtcg
    41401 ttgccgcctc taaattcggg gcccgaaaaa ctcaaagaat cgacgcccga aatgcacatc
    41461 tgaccgtcct tgacggcggt cttcaggccc ttttcccgca cctgacaaag aaggcggccc
    41521 agcgccttgc acgcgaagcg tccctgcgcg tccagcacgc gggggcaaat gtccggcagg
    41581 caggcggccg cgcagagctt gaacgccgcg ttggtctcca ggcagatctg tccgaaagac
    41641 agcctgtcca gggccctcag tctgttcctg ttcagctgcg tccagaagcc gcggaggtcc
    41701 gggaagctcc cctcgtctgg cacctccgtc cacggaggga cccacacgtc gaacacaaag
    41761 tggcaggcca gtttcatggc ctcggcgaag accagctggt ttatgcagaa ggacacccgt
    41821 ctgctcaagg ctcccgcgca cacgacgtga ctggcgtaca tggcctcgac gcaggcgtct
    41881 ctggccgcgt cgaacctcct gtcgaactgc atgatctcgg actcggcgat catggtggcc
    41941 gactgcacca ggttctgcct gtacaggcag acggcagcca ccttgtccat ggatcgcttc
    42001 tccactgtgt cctgcagctg tttcgagctg cgcgtccgag tcacgtgcgc cgagaactcg
    42061 gattccatga tcacgcagcg gtcggcccag gcgtcgctca cgaaccccag ggtgttggtg
    42121 ttccacacga acccgcagtt gtgcaccgcg tgatacctca cggtgtccac ctttccgctg
    42181 cacgcgtcct tgcccaccac gtcgctctcc aagacgctgg tgtccagcag gttcttgaac
    42241 gtgttgggta tcacgctgga ctccttgtcc agggccttta ggtttttctc gtgggtgatg
    42301 tgagcgtcgt ctatcatcac cacgcaagct ttcctctgtt gcttgtactt gaaagcttgc
    42361 ggggtgaagg acgtgagcgt ctctatgcag cccttcacct gcctgaactg gcagttcagc
    42421 acgttgttgg cgtagctctt gccctccccg ggcccggtga cgttgaacag catgatccgt
    42481 tcgatcgtgt acctgggcgc ggtgttggtc accacgtagt tgaaggtggt ggaggcctga
    42541 aatagcctgc ccacctggag gctgtcagag aacatgtagc gcaccagcgc gtggtcgtag
    42601 accttcaccg ggttcagcga gcgcgggtcc tcggcgtagt cgtcgtagta gtcctcagcc
    42661 gggaactcca ggcacagctc ctcgtgtatg tcggggagag cgcggccgag agacaggcgc
    42721 gagttgagca tcccttctcc catcaggtcc cggagccccg cgtacagcgc gtcggcgtgc
    42781 gaggaacggc gcttcgcgag gatgtcgaag accatgttgg ctatgctctc gaagtgcctg
    42841 tgtcctccgt atttcgtctt catgtccttg ctcaggcgtt cgagttttcc caggtgaggg
    42901 tacaggtgcg caaagtaatg gttgtagtcg cacctgctca cggagaaggg gtgctgctcg
    42961 cacacgttgt agaagcacgc gtacgcagtc tgacagtctt cccggcacct cctccctcga
    43021 cgatcctggt cgacggccgg gccgggccgg gggcaggggc agtggcagcg gccgcccgtc
    43081 aacagccgag cgaggtgccg ggtcctgcgg ttggccctga tctctcgcag cgctctcgag
    43141 atgcgaggct tcgtcaccgg catgtgcctg tggagcatgg agttcaggaa ggcgtcgggt
    43201 ttgtccctgt ctataagcct ttcgatcgag tacctaaaca ccaggagcct acccacgcag
    43261 acttggggcg ctgtcccgcc cgcgagggct cgcgtgaagg ctctcacctc ctccaagaat
    43321 cttgcgtcgt ttgggatgct cgagctgtac ctctgcacca ctttgtgcct tctccagttg
    43381 tcctctgcga gcctcgagac caggcgctcg aagagttcct tgccttggtc ccgactctcg
    43441 gtgtccgtga tcctccctat cgcctcggcc agggacttca gcgtcagacc ggtgatcgcc
    43501 tcgggcagcg cggtcgtctg ctttccgccc tggcaggcgg gcacgtacat cgagccctgc
    43561 agttccttga cctttttccg atctatcttg tcggggttca gcgtatcgct gcgaatgtct
    43621 aaccactcga acgcagggtt cagttctccc ttggggtctc tcatgacgat catagcgttg
    43681 ttcagcgaca cagctttctg cctgacgagc tgaagtctca tgaaggcgtt gtaggcctcc
    43741 tctccaagct cgtagtcgat ggcggtccag tcgtgtggct cctcgtcgcc gtcatcgccc
    43801 tcgtcaggct cgctgtccac actggtgtcg gaatgctcgt ctccgctcgc cccgggactg
    43861 cggaacacgc tcgcgtccgc ctccacgaaa cgcagtagac caccgccgta aacgcactcg
    43921 gccgggtcgc cgtcctcgcg accgcgacgt ttacccgact cgcgtccagc ggccacaaag
    43981 ctagaaattc cgggagagtc gcccccgttc atgtccaaca cgaaacagaa aagccttccg
    44041 tgcgcaaagt cctccctgac gggggccgac atgctcgaaa agtccgggtc ctccaaggtc
    44101 aactggagga cttgtccttt gcagcaatag gtgaggtaga ggagcagctg caccaaagac
    44161 ctttcgcagg gcggcagagc ccgaaaagcc agctcgaccg tctcgtcgtc gtgcagcatt
    44221 tcggtgtcca acgcgaggaa cagagctctc ctgtcggtgg ggagttccac cattcgcacc
    44281 actgcggtgt tagattccct gtggggcaac gccgctcgct ccttctgctg ggcctttttg
    44341 tcagactcca tgctcgtggt gtgcgcgaac ctgctgccaa cactacatct ggatctgcgt
    44401 gtggctcact cactcacgag ctcatcggta ggctggccaa gtgagcagtc tgacttcaac
    44461 tgaggcggtg ggaaacgctc cgagtctgga ggcagggcat ccccgtcaga ctttgctgtg
    44521 ggttggacac tttcagaggc ggcctctggc tcactcactc acgagctcat cggtaggctg
    44581 gccaagtgag cagtctgact tcaactgagg cggtgggaaa cgctcagagt ctggaggcag
    44641 ggcatccccg tcagtttttt gctgtgggtt ggacactttc agaggcgctc acagccggcc
    44701 tcttttcgat cagattttgc tgtgggttgg acactttcag aggcggcctc tggctcactc
    44761 actcacgagc tcatcggtag gctggccaag tgagcagtct gacttcaact gaggcggtgg
    44821 gaaacgctca gagtctggag gcagggcatc cccgtcagtt ttttgctgtg ggttggacac
    44881 tttcagaggc tgcctctttt cgatcggatc gttttgctgg cggtcggggc tggtctttgc
    44941 tacgtcggag attttagatc gtggccggac cctttcagcg gcggtcggag tccttctgtg
    45001 tagcaagggg aacctgtgtt gagaagaaga aagaaaagag gtgaataaga aagaagaaga
    45061 agaaaataga agagaaaagg aatttaaaaa taaataaaat aaaataaaaa taaaccaaac
    45121 accttgtgtc cagtctaagt tcactgtacc ccccattttt ttttttttct gaggagaacg
    45181 atggataggc ccattccttt cgtgaatttg ttccccgaca tctttccgaa acgtagagca
    45241 gtatcgccct cggaaagagg tttgatcggg ctcatggtca agtctgtgat gtttcacagg
    45301 ttggaggagg cactcttgtg caggggcttg gtgctgcagg ctcacaacgg caccacggtg
    45361 tacaccacag tgtgtttcaa agtggtgggc ataatgcccg tggtgggcta tgacttggaa
    45421 ttggactctg accagggcga cgcctgtgag agctgggagc gggtgagtcg agagtggcgc
    45481 agacactttg ctgcggagcc ggctcacgtg agagtggtgc acgacgacgt gaaaagggaa
    45541 gtgaaggccg ctgcgttccc gctggggagc atagcgctgg ccaaaaaata tatggagacc
    45601 gtaaaaggag ctctcacgtt tggggatttc cacccagaga gcggctacta cgttgcacgg
    45661 gacggcaaca cgccggccct gtgctgcgat gtcatgtacg gacgagtgta tttcttgccc
    45721 gaggaaaagt gtggcgggac cctggtccca agcgagctcg tgtacgacca cgagaggtcc
    45781 gaagaggagg ccaagctgtt tgacaccgtg cacgcgccgc acgtctacag ggccgcctgt
    45841 cttgacatcg agaccgtggt ggacgaggcc ttccgcgatc gctccctgag gtgcgagttt
    45901 ttcgcccaca ggttccccta ctgcacggag cgcacggttt ccgatttgac ggcgtacagg
    45961 agcaaactgg tcaagatcct gagcgacttg aagaaaggcc cgctcagagg ggcttgtcgg
    46021 gtgtccatac cggccctggc cagtgacatg ccgggacagg agcacgagat cacatgcgtg
    46081 tccttggtgc tgatgaactc gcacctccca aagcccgagc cggggagtca caggaaacaa
    46141 ctgatagtgg tctacaacaa actgaaggta aagggccagg gacgaccgaa acccgatggc
    46201 gcgctcgtgg aggccgtggg actggagtcc gcgtccagga tccttttcta cccctgcgcc
    46261 ggagagctcg cgctcctaga gcagaccctg cggctgctcg atcgccacgg cgtggagctc
    46321 ctgtacgtgt acaatgcgga attcgacctg agagtcatcg accagcgcgt gcatttctac
    46381 gcggactcca actacgcaga gcgatcggac gaggataccc gcagaaggtg cgctgaaatc
    46441 ctccggtctt ggcacgggct ctttgtcacc aggcacctct cggaagacct gcctcccgtt
    46501 ttccgtttcg agtcggtgcg ccacttggaa atctacaagg agatgctgac cgccgtgggc
    46561 tcgagcctga ccggaggcaa gctcaccgag cgtgaggtcg aagcggcgtg tcgacacgtg
    46621 gacaagttca acaaggacaa gggcaagctg ggccacttta agatgatcgg ctgcggcatg
    46681 acagtcgtgg acctgtacag gatggcgggc accagggaga tcagattcgc ctgcacgagc
    46741 atgaagctga acgacgtggc gcccttcgtg atttccagag accgagagct gcgcggactg
    46801 cctcccaaag acccacgtaa gctgcggaag ctgaccgacg tgccctactc gatgatggac
    46861 ggcatgatcc accgcggcgg gaccgaactg ttcgccgtgc tgctgtacaa cttggtggac
    46921 tcgcagctgt gttcgaggat ggccaaggcg ctcaagcccg cgtccgcgct gttccacagg
    46981 tgcaggatca cgctcaacat agacgtggtg gtgcacgggc ggggagacaa ctttggcggt
    47041 ttcgttcaga gcatccactc ggtccagatg ccccagctca agtacgtgct cgacactctg
    47101 agggtcaggg cgggaccctc gggcagagag ctgagcagcc gcgagccctg ggacgcctca
    47161 ccgccggggc tcgacggagc gggcgaggac acgtggaagg gagggtccgt gtgcgaaccc
    47221 ctctcgggcc tccactactc tgggcccggc atgggcttgg agctggcctt cgatttcgcc
    47281 agcatgtacc cgtccatcat gtgcgcgctc aacatttctc cagagaccac cgtgccctgg
    47341 cctccgcgct ccttccccca cgatctctcc ggatgggtcg tgtacaagtg ggaggccgaa
    47401 ggcttcgagt acgcgacgct gatcctccgg tacgacgcgg accgagccgt cttcgagcgg
    47461 gcgccggccg tcttctcctc ctccgtggag cattacctca acaggcggga cgagttcaag
    47521 gccaagctta aggacccggc cctctgcgac gcggagcgag cgtactacaa ggtgcaggag
    47581 gcagagtgca aagtcatggc caattcgttt tacgggaccg ctcccccacc ctgcgggtcc
    47641 ctcatatcgg gacacggcag gagacagata tcggtggtga acgactgcgt gtcgactttt
    47701 tacaaaaacc gctgcccggt catgtacggg gacacggaca gcgtgatggt gtccgcgggg
    47761 tacgggccgg acgacctgcc cgagagcgac gtgtcggacg aacagccggg cgacggggag
    47821 tccccggagc tcgagaccga gcggcttcgg aacttcgcgg cggcctccct ggcggccttg
    47881 ggggcgaaat tcgaacgcgc tgcctccgag gtaccgggtt tcctccgata cgtgcacctg
    47941 gcgctggtgg aggacactct gaagaggatg tacaccatag agaggggcaa cgagccggtg
    48001 gcggtgatca gagaccccga gggcgccttc acggaggagg gctaccccgt gtacgtggcg
    48061 caaactccgg actcccggag cctcctggac gtgacgaggc ccttcgtgaa ggaccggcgg
    48121 gtgaagctgg aatacgagta cagcagctcg gtgtactgcc acgtggcgaa gaagagctac
    48181 gtgtctctca ctcacaacct tgatgggagg ggccgcatgt cctcctcgac ggtcaagatc
    48241 agaggactct ccgctgtaaa aagcctgcgc tcgccctgcg attccgccgt cgcggacact
    48301 ttcgtggcct gcgtcatgag gggagactgc gtcaagctgg agccccacgg actctcctgc
    48361 ttctccaccc taccgtggca tcggctatcg gagggggatc tcgtactgta cccggagagc
    48421 gagctcaccg tggacggccg cgggcggtgg gagcagctgg atcgagcgca agccctcctc
    48481 gtaggccaca gggtgctgcg cgtaacagag ctggaactgg acggcgggtt tttggccgtc
    48541 tccgtcacgt tggcgaggcc gggttccggc gtcgtcacgg caagagccct gtacaaggac
    48601 ggaacgtact gcatgaacca cctgttctcg agcagacacg gagtgctcag ggacctgctc
    48661 gcgtgccgag cctccgagct catcgcgtcc aagatgggag cgggcttctt tccctggagc
    48721 gccctcgtca aatcggcgaa aaacaagcac ttcagccaac agacgctgga acgtttcaaa
    48781 gcgagcaagt ccggcgtgaa gacgacgtac gtggagatcg tccgcacgtg gctgcagagg
    48841 ataaccgggc tctctgtgaa acccgtggag tgcgaggagt tctacaagtg cagccccatc
    48901 gaagccgcct tctacaggta cccgctcaac ctgcaggcca cctcggggtg cacgaccgcg
    48961 atgttcggag gttccctcgc ctgcctctcg gacaaacacg cccgtggctg cgacggcgag
    49021 gccggcgccc ggagcgcctc ggcgggccgt ttggtccctc acccctgtca gcctcagagc
    49081 cagtgcttcg ccgacgccag ggtcttgacg gcgcacaagg cagaccgtga gctcgtcggc
    49141 cgatccggga agctggtggc ccactgcatc gtggactact gccttccgcg acgcatgtac
    49201 gggagcggcg cggacgagct cgagatcctg gcagactgca ggaggcacct gatcctgtca
    49261 ttctccgccg tccgagagcg cctgagcaga gctacggcca cgttcaacgc gctgatgaac
    49321 gtctgtccgg aacacatgga gccggcgtgc ggcctccgcg agctcgagcg cctgagggct
    49381 ctccgtcggg ctgcgcctcg cctcacgggg gacaaactgg aagcctgtcg cagggtcctg
    49441 gaggaagatc tcgcgctggt gccccgtgag gtgtacgccg gcctgatcgg agagctcggc
    49501 cgctcgctgg ccttgctgac tcgcgaaggc gtcgtgcgcg tgggaacctc ggacgaaggc
    49561 gaggggctct cgagcgagcg catagccctc cgcctgccga cgtgcctgtt ggtcgatgcg
    49621 ggcctcgccg gctcggaggg atcgctgtcc atctcgaaga gcgaagcctc ggagagggcc
    49681 ttggtggacc tcgcggggct tctctaccag acgttgctcg cgctgcacgt gagatcgccc
    49741 gacgcgtttt cctctgtcgt cgccagggag cccgattcga cgctgcgcat catgccgtac
    49801 acgacagaag accccgatgc cctgagagcc tggatagagg acttcaagag caaaaagtgg
    49861 ctcgtgcgtc cagcgccgcc aacgggacag aaaaggacgg cccgcgacag ggcctctctc
    49921 ggagggaccg cgggagtcac gtatcactgc gccggttgca aagacttttt cagagacctg
    49981 tgcgcaaaca aggtgtcggg ccggacgctc ctgcgcagtg tgtacggaga caacggtaag
    50041 aggaagctgg ggcgttgcgt caacgaagcc tggtggctcc gttgagaaag gggacggcgc
    50101 ccgagcggca aacgggtcgc ggtccgggga cgtgaactgg gcagactaac tgaaccgagg
    50161 tgcggaggac cccgagcgag cgagcgacca ggagcggacg agatggcctt cagtcagaag
    50221 acctacgtct tttgtcacga cgtggctaag gacagcgtgt cgaaacagcc cctcctgttc
    50281 gccgtcgacc tgcgggatct catctcgcct ttcgaaggat gcagccccat gtttgtgatc
    50341 gaacagatga gcttgcgggc gtacaagaga gacaccttcg aaaggatacc ggcaaagttt
    50401 gcggtgctca actacgccaa gagcagggtg gtcaccaacg acccctccag actctcgtcc
    50461 gcgtgggaag tggagttgaa cggaaaggat gtccggatca gggcggcggg gacagacact
    50521 gatccttttt gccgcacgcc gtccacgcac gacgacgaca acagacaggc tctcttgaac
    50581 gttctggcct tcatgatgtc gggcggggtg cgagcctcgg atggggcgag gcgctccctc
    50641 gacgccatga aaggctgttt gtcctcggaa cacttcacct acgcctgcga gctgtgcaag
    50701 ggacaatgtg aggcgacggt catcgtgacc cagcccggct acccgtccct gtcgttgccc
    50761 ttgtgcgtcg acggctacgt gtgcgtgccc gagcggtcgg gctcgacgag tccgaagtct
    50821 caaacgtaca ggagtgtgat ttcgctcctc aggactgcgt acgaagacaa cacgagcctc
    50881 gtggaccgag cgatccaggc cgcgtttgcg aactcggggt tcgggcgtta tttggaacgg
    50941 ggcaacggag aagtggaact gtttcccaac ccgctgataa actttgtcgt ttccctgtat
    51001 gacacgttga gcgaccaggc cggcaatttc gtggcggtcg acaaacacga gcccggtctg
    51061 aaggtgctgg tcgagagccc cgcggagaag gtgggacacg tgacgggctc cctcactctc
    51121 acactgctgt acggtcagag cgtgctggac gtgtacagca acgtgaaggc acggcaccga
    51181 ggcaccgact gcccacagga cctgctggac atgcacacgg ccgtgactcg gctcggctgc
    51241 gacgccttgc tcagacgatt ccccttggac ttctgctcta agaaacgcca cctcaccaca
    51301 gtggatttgt gcaattttga caacgactaa gtgtgtcccg tggtttattt gagggttatg
    51361 ctttattgtg tgttaccggt tgcactgtgc tctaaacgcc aaggtgacaa taaaaatcaa
    51421 agacagaaag aatatgtttg gtctcacgca ctcatttatt ttgtgcacac aaccacatgg
    51481 acagagaaat gaaaacgaga aaaaaaataa taacgcagcc tctcgcgctg ggcagagctg
    51541 acccacggag gcatctaaag gtgaaggtga cagcacaatt gtctaatatc atgtgcagac
    51601 attcacttgg aaagaaaaat cagccttttt agccggctga gcccgtacac cagggcctcc
    51661 atgtccatgt gataagcgag gcactttttg tccctcggtc cgcacaccac ggtaaaccca
    51721 cggatgccga acacgacctt gcacttgttg atgagcagtc cgtagccccc gtttcgtttg
    51781 ctcaagtaca tgatctcgaa caagtacccg ggaccccttt cttccttcac gtccgtcaga
    51841 gcgatcatgg cgctcggcct cctctgtcgc tgcagagccg tgaggggata cgtcagcttt
    51901 ggcacttggg ccaagttggt gtacgtaccc caccaaacct tgcccatggg gcctcgtatc
    51961 agcctgtgca gccgctctgg tatcctcgcg tcggcgaaaa agctccgttg cgaggacgtc
    52021 acgttggagg gcttgcgagc caccgttcgc tggcatccca gtagcagcac gatgtccctc
    52081 gggtcatcgt agtagccctt gagctccttg cacacgtaaa gtcccctttc cattgcgatc
    52141 tccgtcgtca gcactgcgtc cgaactgccc tgcatcgtca cggagcacag cgctccgatc
    52201 ttcggctcca ggggctccga gaccacgacg gcgcatcgcc ccttctcgct cctcaagaac
    52261 gtagctatgt catctcgaga cacggagccc caccagcgat cgtccagcca gttcaggaaa
    52321 cccttccaag aacgcatgac gctcaaccag ttctggacga gcgtgtcgga gtcagagtag
    52381 agctcttcca tgttcacttc aactgctctc ctcgagaaca tggtgctagg tacgagcagc
    52441 tgggagccat cctccccgtt gatgatacac tcttcttctt tatccatttc tacatcttca
    52501 tattctctct cttctttttc tttccttcct tcccctactt tctcttcgtc cgcctctccg
    52561 ggtttctgag acgtggcgaa ctttgaatcc cggagccctc tcgcgatgca gcggagcggc
    52621 tctgagactg cctgacggca ctcgccgaca aaggtgtggc ggcagaaccc atagcaaccc
    52681 gagccgctcg ggtccttcac gcacacgatg ggttcgtagt ggcccaactg gttctgcacg
    52741 tatatcccgg gcagctcgtt cgaccgaggc ctgccgtctg gactgtagac tacccaccct
    52801 ccgtggttgt gggtgtacac gttcacgtcc cagccgttgg ccagcgctgc gatttccacc
    52861 tcggtggccc agacaccccg atccttcggc ctcctttcga gaatgtactg ctccacgctc
    52921 gagtactgcg agcgcagcaa atctctgtat ttttctttat tcgaactcat ttccctgacg
    52981 caccagcttc tgatcttgta gtggtagtcg tccctgccgc agaccaagta gctgacggcc
    53041 ctgaagaaac agttgccgtc tcccatcacc ggcaccgtcg cgcagggccg tcccagaggc
    53101 acgggtgaaa aattcggccc gcggcacaga gctctcggct tctcaggagc tgccacaacg
    53161 tacgcagcca ggtcgagcag cgtcgctccc ctcaccggat cgaaggtcat tttgttcccc
    53221 ggggcagatt cgatgtacat gacatccaag tccgagtcgc tcccagccct ccctccagat
    53281 accggggtgc tgtccattct aacgaagaga gtgtttcggt ctggaaactc gagaggagca
    53341 aatgaggaaa acgaaaaaaa caaaaaaaaa aacaaaaaga atactactta gaaactttcc
    53401 aagcgacaga gatacaaggt acaacagaga cagtgcaaca ggtttgctct catctgcaga
    53461 gcctgtcaag tgcctgcccc tgaaagggtg tgggtggggg aagaggtttc ttaggaaagg
    53521 tgtgcctgtt aaatatttaa gcggaggggc tggcttctct cctcctatcg tcttgcaaac
    53581 agccaggaat tcagagacat gcagtgttag gaataattag aaacagaata gttagaaact
    53641 caatcttttc ttttattaca ttcactttta ccttttacta cacaaatggt ttaaacttga
    53701 ttcagtatta tcatctcaaa tttatattac atcctaagac agcacagcag agttattgtt
    53761 gtcacagttt ctcctcatcc tccctttttc actttttgtg tgtcctcgtg tgggtccata
    53821 gaccctcgga ccatcttctg aataagtaaa tgctaggtat ataaaccgaa cctttttatg
    53881 agtgtctttg ttcagacttt gagatcatgt tcctctgtct gtaaccctgc gtacaaatct
    53941 gtgctgtttt gtgcggggta aatcttcact gtagctatgt attgtctctg agtcttattc
    54001 attcatttct gtgtgcagga aactgaaggg aacgaaccaa ccgaacgttt ttattaaaac
    54061 agtcctttct agaaaatcca attttctcac aggcagcatg gacgtcgact cggatgagga
    54121 agtcaacgca ggacggcggt ttgtcccaag acgccggacc atcgggacca atactgggac
    54181 ctcgcccgaa gggccgcagg ccagcgtgga ggattccgag tcagattctg acaacgatcg
    54241 ggccatgatg gcttacttga aaaaacggat caaagagtcc cgtcagtccg ggagcgacag
    54301 cagcgagctg gagtctggcg gagaaagcgt ggagtcctac gacgacaaag aaattttccc
    54361 ggcccacctt tggggtttcg gggaccatga aatcgactgc gaatgctgca actgcgtctt
    54421 ctggcgcgca aagtaccgtc gcaattacta ccagagtaag cacggtagga tctattacga
    54481 tcgcaccacg cagactggag caacggaatc cacgagcgcg ccagctcaac ccgagaaatc
    54541 tgagccggca cgcgtggatc gcggcacgag gcccataacc tcaagattca ccagcaagaa
    54601 gatgcgactc gcccaagcca agtcacattt caggcacacg ggagacatat acgtcgacag
    54661 cacgtctgac gaggatgagc ccagaaaacc ctagttttac agtcacgggc tgtgcactcg
    54721 ttttaccaaa cgatgtgaac ctggttttgt ttgaattgaa ttctacgttc ctgtgttcca
    54781 ttacaaaata aagactcctt gactggggtg ttgctccttg actgattttt tgtttgtttt
    54841 gttttttctg tctcgaccct atctttaact cgattgaata ctgaggagca agttacacac
    54901 acacatgcac aaaagacaag cacacaaaaa cacacacaac ataaaggtgt gcactgttgg
    54961 acaagcatga aggcttttgg tcagagaggt aaagtatgtc cctagacctt gagaaagctc
    55021 atgtgcccct tccaccgtat tttctgtgtg cagaagagat ctgctcaaac agacgttgca
    55081 tcctacctgc cataacggcc aggcagcgcg gaaagtgtaa gaagtagaga cgaacgagga
    55141 gagtgcacag aaattttatt ttatttcatt ttttccatac ataacagaca gcagagggca
    55201 ataaatctac aaatccggtc gccacttcaa cattcccgcc cgctgtcgac tgtcgagtca
    55261 cgatcgctgt cttcgcggta gcccctgccg ccttgtttca cctcccttcc ctgaccgtgc
    55321 cttgtcgagg agaactcctt cgcactcgag cgacatccat tgcgaacagg cactctccct
    55381 cgctctgttc tgtcaaacct cgattcgtcc gcttcacgcc atccgctttc cacagcttcg
    55441 ctcgggtcaa ccctttcggc gtgacgaccg ggccctctcg tctgcgcccg gagcttgccc
    55501 gctcgagaaa gctgcgcaaa gtcagattcc tccggaggag ctgacggggc gggcgactgg
    55561 aacggaggca accaagcgtg ggggatgtct ctcaggggtt cgaccgctcc ggcgccagca
    55621 ccccacgctc gaaacctgtt gtaaatgaag ccccctcgat cggacgatgc gaagctcacg
    55681 ctgtagcgaa acagcaggta cacgtagtac ctggacaact tgcgatggtc cacggcgatg
    55741 catttcggga ccttggcgcc ggcgtgcccg gcgctctcgc actccatccg atggagcgag
    55801 atcaggtcgt cctgacacac gtgcagcgcg tcagacctcg tccacatgtc cctcagaagc
    55861 tcgaggctct tttgaagcgt gggtctgtgc ttgctgacca cttcgttctg cagcaggcca
    55921 gtggcgggcg cccctgccac tatcaggcac tcgaaaaggg ctaccgaggc gtggggagaa
    55981 aacgcgattt tctgtctcat ttctgagttc attttataaa ctgaccgaga gcccccttcg
    56041 ggcgcgcaaa gcatggagga cggcggacgg tgcactcgga ggcttctcgg actgctggga
    56101 gagcaccgct tgtatcatgt taagactctt tgttgcagcg acgctcctgg agcgctggag
    56161 tggctgggag ctaaaagcgt cgatctgtgc gaacctcgcc ggggaagaga aaacctagtc
    56221 gcctggctca cgagactgtg cgggctgtgc ggcgtggaca cggacaaggt agagatatgc
    56281 agcgtggacg cgaaacctcg cgtccgagag accacggagc gtttggtggt gtgcgtagag
    56341 aggacctggt tcctgggtcg cgacgggtct ctggtcctgt tttcgactgt agggcgaaac
    56401 gccccatctc agaaaaacga cgaggtgagg tccttgtgcg cggccgcaaa cgcgatcttg
    56461 ggcgcgggag gcttcgagta tgtcgctcgc cgcgttgccc ggggctgcga gtgctcaata
    56521 agacccaagg agcaggggag cgctcccgtg ctgaggagcc tgagaccaga gaggtacgac
    56581 accgtgcctc caacgacgcc gattgtgaca gctgacagtt tcggacggcg tagcgagcca
    56641 gaggcgccca cccgctcgtc cgaaaaatgg acgttacgcg ccgtcccgga gacggcgtcc
    56701 gcgacggcgg tcgacctcga gtccctgctg cgcgacggga agtccgtgct gggccgcggc
    56761 gggttcggcg tcacggtgcg catcgaggag gggctggttg ccaaggtcaa cctcttcccc
    56821 gagatgctga actggagcct gcccgtggtg gaggacgagt tcaagcgcta tgcgcacgtc
    56881 gcgacccaga tggaggaggt cctgatcgga gcctccatca agcacccgaa cgtgctgcgg
    56941 acattcgggg gcttgtggtg cgaggccccc gggtaccctt tgggtggcag ggtcgtatcc
    57001 ctgatggagg aggcggcgtg ctccctgcac gagttttcgg cgcacatggg gaccgagacg
    57061 aggtacgtgc ccctggtcga actggacgtt ctgcgcgccc tggaccacct gcggtcgaga
    57121 gccatccagc acagggacat cacgcacaga aacgtcctgg tgtgtcgcgc cgaaagcagg
    57181 aggcccctgc cactggtgtt caagatcagc gactttggca ccgcgtgcaa cttctccact
    57241 cccgatcagc ccaggggcac ccgtgcgaac agagctcccg aggtgctgtg gtgcctggag
    57301 tccgacactc aggcggacgt gttcagctgg tactgcatga tctgggagct gtacagcggt
    57361 gcgcccctga tcggccacag ggcgtccggt cagcgggaag gtttttgcag caggacctac
    57421 gcgcggaatt tgtccgagct gctaggcacg tacgagccta cctcagaagc cgccttcgat
    57481 tcgtattaca tgaagagctt ggacgccatg gagctgcggc ggcaattccg ctcgaggccg
    57541 cggactagag acgtcgcgga gaagctggaa gccgcggccg cgagggcgtc cggtcgagcg
    57601 ggcccagatc cggagttcgt cgccatcggg gcggcgtgcg tcacgttgtt cccccaggaa
    57661 aggtggtcgg cgtctgagct gctcgaactc ccgaggtatc gggacctggg cgcggatgcc
    57721 gtctcggttc cggcgaggga gatcccgacg aacatcggcg ccggctgcta cagagcctgt
    57781 gacgcggtgg cttgcgagga ctgcgaaccc cccgccttcc gggtgccaga cacctcttct
    57841 ctcgctacca cattccgatc cgagagtaag atcttctacg gggtcgacgt gataagactg
    57901 gctccgggtt acatacagcc ttacgtgtgg tactcgagaa aggccagcgc ttcatcccag
    57961 gtcgccaagg aagactcggg ccgtgtcggg cggtctccgg agagactcac cttcgcgcag
    58021 atgcggatcg ggtctccaga gccagacccg tgctccgctt cggccagctc gcccgcggga
    58081 ggtccccggg tcatcgtgaa aggcaaaagc ggatgctgcg agggagaggt cgacacaaag
    58141 atggccatcc tcacccaggc atctccggag gacgccgaga ggttcagaga gcacgtcgtc
    58201 gagctctcga ttgctgtcac ggagcagcga ccggacttgt tcgcgggccc gatccgaggc
    58261 ctgtgcagga gctcggagag ctgcgacggc gttgtggtgt tccagtacgc tcccatgttc
    58321 gctgactgca agaaagcatc cgagtggact ctcgagaacg cgcctttctc cgctgacgcc
    58381 ttcgccgctc aggtacactt caccaggcct tggaggcaaa gaagctcccc acgcgcgcgt
    58441 taaatctgga cgacttgctg atctgccgag gctgcgcgct gatcgacccg gtggcttacc
    58501 tcgccaagca ctttggtcgc ggtggtcctt ttttcggggt gcgaaacgag ggcctgctca
    58561 cgttctgtat cgaggttttg ggcagatgcg gctttcgcga ggcggattcc ataagcctcc
    58621 tctcctcaag ggaccccgtc gggatcctca gcggggccct ggggatcctg agtgagagag
    58681 cgggccgggg gagagccgtc gtacccagca ggctcaccct ggacagcgcc tacttcgcgt
    58741 tcgaggagta cacggccgag aggtccactt ggcgggccga gccgagcctc acggggacga
    58801 aatacgagtc ggcccgcggg ctcggcctgc tggtgttcgg caaccctccg ccgcgaaggg
    58861 gaaaacagac gttgccgggg cctccatctg attccaagtc gctttcttcc ctgatacgaa
    58921 acctgacgct gagactgaag gtcagagtgt tcgagagcca caaggtcgaa gtggtcgcgt
    58981 tcaactgcac gagagccccg ctgaccgtgg acctcagcag ggccgggctg cgcgacgtcg
    59041 cgggggtcga cctactgagc cccgacagag tgcagctgtc ccgagacggc aggtgctaca
    59101 ctcacgacgc agaccctcgg gtcgccttgg gtctattgaa atgggccccc gtcgtaatga
    59161 tctccaaaca cgcagcacgg agccccgtgc ccgaactcac caaagtgtat tacaggatcg
    59221 tcatcgcgct cgtacgcctg tgcggtaacg gcgcctccga gagctcgctg gtcgacctct
    59281 ttgccagact ttcgcccctc atcgtctcca ctcacctgcg gtgctagtga ggagcccttc
    59341 gatcagaggc ccagcgtaca tgctcatgta tgtgtgtcga tgaatgtccc agagacacgg
    59401 ctacgctaca ctgagatctg cttcggctgg ctttgtttct gtacttttac ttgacttttt
    59461 cacgtttgtt tgattgtttt caggtgtcct tcgagggacc tacacattgt ttgttttttt
    59521 gttgtatcgt cgagtgaaaa taaaatgtat tgtgttcagg tgtctggttc tcctttattt
    59581 tcagaggtga gataaactgt gcactcgctc caccgggggt acggggtacg gtagtgtaac
    59641 cgtccgttgg ctccagtggt actagggccc gccagttctt attaaaatat tgcgttccct
    59701 ttcggactgc tgacagatag tttcgtgtat cccgtcagaa aaaaaaaaac catgagaggt
    59761 ctcccattcg gaccgtggct acttctgact ctcacatgga ccttgagcgc agcgggtgag
    59821 tcctctgtag gcttgctgat actgttccta gcacgagtac gatcgatgag cctgtgtttt
    59881 gagaggcagg ccgtgactat tcgatgagtc tgtgtagtca ggttacaaag tcgcagaagg
    59941 actcgggagg gttgccggct aaatgttttt ttctgctttt ctttcttgtg tcgctgtcac
    60001 gttgttacag acaccaacat cacctgtctc atcatggaaa cctgcatctt accctgcagt
    60061 tttcagagag gagacaatcc gatagtgcac tggattaagg ataacgaggg cacccccttt
    60121 ctttcatatt acaacgcgaa ccctcagttc aggaatgtca agggcagagg tttcttgttc
    60181 tcggatcagg tctctaaagg taatgcctca ctacggttgt cctgggtgca gcttcacgat
    60241 cagggaagat acacctgcta cgttacaacc cgtaagaatg agcgatacac ttatgtcaac
    60301 gtcaacgtgc aaggtaagag cggtgagtga cttaggtgac cgtttagcga aaatgcggct
    60361 ctaaattcta gtttgtctcg cagcggctcc ggtcctcgac agttcggagg ggatcagccg
    60421 ggaacgcgaa ccggttcggt cgacggagcc cactacggcc agcaggactt tgaacgccgc
    60481 gatcaccccc cggtggtcca cgcagccgtt tcccaacaag ggcggctacc acggtccaac
    60541 aacagagaac gtcgacgcgg accgtgaccg cacagcggcg actcccgaac gagacgatgg
    60601 ggcgacgaaa gaggctgaag gtgagagggg ccgacggtca ctgtcgagag ggaacgcttg
    60661 gcccgccaag caaacgggtt gcgctgagcc caggattcgt ttctcgcagc ggctccggtc
    60721 ctcgaagtcc gcatggagga ggtggacgac actgtcgtct gctgctcgaa agggatctac
    60781 ccgaaacccg agctaacctg gtccaccgag cctccgtccg gtggggctct gaacgccacg
    60841 accgccgtct ggcggacctc gctgctgctc tacgacatcc gcagctcctt gttactgtcg
    60901 cacgaggacg ctgtcatggt ttacagctgc gttgtaacct ctggcaagca cagcaagaaa
    60961 gcaactttga tggtggaagg tgtgcgaagc aagtggttca tttgtttagt ttcttttttt
    61021 ttgcacctac tgttggactt cagattatgc acgaacgcca gaggcgtcac tatcctcaat
    61081 ctgttctcgc tttcacggct tatttctttt cgttttcctc aggcagactc cgaaaagttc
    61141 tgacgatcta tgtcctgatc cccgtcggtg tcgcggctct cgcaatttgc ctggctctcg
    61201 ggatatggag catgctaggg agaaccagga gatgcgctcc cgcctgaccg tgggactctc
    61261 ggcgacggac ctttccaatc tgcctgctca tgcattgttc caacttcaca ggcttacttt
    61321 tgctacgtga acccttgtgt gtgttcgttt gattgccgta acaataaaga ccctagagtc
    61381 cacctctgaa agatgtctgt attttgtttt tctttttgct ttttcagtaa tgagaaagtg
    61441 tggttacgaa aaaataaaaa ggatggggca tgctccatga gccttcgagc gctttgcggc
    61501 aacccagggt gaccgtccta cgcttaacgg ggtttcacca cgaggtcggt agggtcctcc
    61561 gagcccatcg cttcacactg cgcaaaaaac aaaagaaagg aaacccaggt taaacgtctg
    61621 actagatttt actttgtgta tcatctcaca cgattacgtg tgaaagtaga tagaagacag
    61681 acaaagatgg cagagaggtt cagccattga atcgagcggc cttcactgta tgagcatgcc
    61741 ctttcgattc tcgccttacg agttctctgg aatatgtagc tcgagaaact cggatgcgcc
    61801 ccgaactcgc actttcctga cctgccttca gggaattccc catctagcgt cggaacggat
    61861 ttgggcgggt cgaacgaagc ccttataact ccgccgtgaa tgcagtgttt gactgaatca
    61921 ccaccatctg ctacggtttt accaggctcc ccgagctccc attaaacttc agcgccccct
    61981 cggacgaaag cgaagcggac agcgagcgac gacggtcgaa aggtccttct gtgtctccca
    62041 ccgccgactc cctcgacccc aaccgtactc tatctggcct cagtcatcag agcggataaa
    62101 ccatgagagg gttcctattg ggaccgtgga tccttctgac tctcgcgtgg acactgagag
    62161 ctgagggtga gtgaactcgt tgtgttgtgg aaggcagatg gtgaaacttt gatgaatctt
    62221 tgtgaaaatg tgtggggttt tgtttttctt gttttttttt cttaagccgc tgtcatgtag
    62281 ttacagacac cgacgttacc tgcctcgtca tggaaacctg catcttaccc tgcagtgttc
    62341 cgagggaggg ctccataaca gtgcgctggt ttaaggatcc agagatagtt cccttcctca
    62401 catatggtat aacaaaccct gacaggggga atgtcaacaa cagaacctcc ttgttcgagg
    62461 atcagatctt tgaaggaaat gcttcaatat tgctgtcaaa ggtgcagctt caagaccagg
    62521 gatcataccg ttgtgtcgtt gtcagctcga gaaatgggca taccagaaac gtcaaagtaa
    62581 tggtgcaagg taagagtcgc aagtgttgtg attaagtcaa cccctgtgac cgttaagcga
    62641 agacgcggcc ctaagtccga gttttgtctc gcggcagctc ctgtcaccga cggtcacgcc
    62701 aaagaggggt tcgaccggga tccgagtctg gcccgcccga cgcctcctcc tccacctggc
    62761 tggtcgaacg gcggcggcgc agccggggaa gaggggtcca gccgggatcc gagtctggcc
    62821 agcccgacgc ctcctcctcg gacacacacc atgaccaccc cccagcagtc cacgcagact
    62881 gtccacgcaa tcagcgactc ccgggttcga ccgaccgagg ttgtcgacgt ggaccccaac
    62941 gaaacccagg ccactggcaa aggagacgat aaagcgtcga gggaggtgga aggtgagaga
    63001 ggctttccat tttttattta tttcaatttt ttttttttaa atttgtttgt ttctttcttc
    63061 ttttagtttc tgcagcatct ccggtcacca aagtccgtct ggagcaggtt gacaacaccg
    63121 ttgtgtgcat ttcggagggc atctacccgg aacccgagct gacttggtcc acccagcctc
    63181 cgtcgggcag gactctgaac gccactaccg ccgtacgacg gacctcacgg atgctctatg
    63241 acatccgcag caccgtggaa ctgtctcctg aggacgctgg cttggtttac agctgcgccg
    63301 tagcctctgg cataaacagc aaaaaagcga cagtgaaaat tcagttttgt gagtggtgct
    63361 cttattcatt tattcattta tttatttatt tatttattta tttatttatt tatctttaac
    63421 atttgcattt aatatcagtt acgtgagtgg tgctcttatt tatttatttt taacaattga
    63481 atttattatt tgcaaaagct gatggacacc atcaactctc ggtttaacgg aacatctccc
    63541 ttgttcttct caggccgact tcgaaatcgt gttttgtttg tccttatccc catcggtctc
    63601 gctgctctcg cgatttgcgc gatcgtctgg aggatgcgac gaaagatgaa aaggggattg
    63661 gctcctgcat ctatcaacct cagtgactta cttcataaga cataaaccca tgtgtgtgtt
    63721 catttgatca ccgttacaat aaagaccatc gagtccacct ctgaaagatg tctctgtttt
    63781 gttttcgtta ttatcctttt cagtgctgaa aaagtgtggt taggacaaaa actatataaa
    63841 ggacaagaaa atgctatgag gcactttgaa caatgtggct acgcgtagca gggccccaat
    63901 gattctgctt gaggtcactc gggtcctccg agcgcaaacc cgacgcgccg atcgcttcag
    63961 acggtgcaga caaggaaaag agacacaggg caaacgtctg acatgatttt attttgtatc
    64021 tcatcacacg tgatcacact gagatgctgc atcgggcact acagcagtcg aggcggagca
    64081 caggtcagag tctgtgctct cgtcaaccga gggagtgtgg aagcgtaagc acaagctttc
    64141 ggtcttcgtc cgcttcgccc cgtcgtcagc acgcccacga tgcgagtaga cgctcacaag
    64201 cccgacgtct cggtttccac tcgatgagga ggcctccccc gagcgaggca cttcaacgtg
    64261 gtcggccagc tcttccaaat aggtcatcat gcgagagctc tgtgcgccgt gcgagcggag
    64321 agtcttcgag ggccctggtc gccgggactc cataggccct gcctgaaggg agatagaaga
    64381 cagaggagtg caacggaaag gttaaagggg ttgagtcttc ttcgtctgcc tccaacggtg
    64441 tgagcttgtc gcccctctgc catttataaa agacaccggg taacccgact ttgtgacctg
    64501 ccttcgggga attctgcgtg acgtgtcgga acggtcttcg ggtgtgatcg agtggtgcaa
    64561 agtggaatag tgtttgcctc aatcaacgaa cgtctgctgc tgcttcaccg ggctctgcga
    64621 gcgtcccttc ggacgaaagt gaagcagacg gcgagcgacg acggtcgaaa ggtccttctg
    64681 cgtctcccgc agcagactcc gcgaccccaa ccctactcga tcgggcctcg gccatctgag
    64741 cagctaaacc atgacagggc tcccattctt accgtggcta cttctgactg tcgcgcggac
    64801 ccagagcgtg gagggtgagt gctctgtaag cttgctgaca ttgttccgag tacgagcgcg
    64861 atcgtcataa cccaaacagt cagcgcaacg cggctagagc aaagcgaaaa caggggatgg
    64921 cgaattccac actacgggtt gagatgcagt atcgtgacgt tgactaaaag ttcttttttg
    64981 tttttgttca ccgctcacac taaaagtcag cgaggaggtg gtgtactacg acatctatta
    65041 cgacccagac tacgccttca attacagtta tgaggggatc aatccggaac ccgatctgac
    65101 ccggccaacg gagcgtcctc catccaggtg gacattggac gacacccagg ccactcacga
    65161 aagagacaat gatgcgacga gggatgctga aggtgagagg ggccggcggt ccctttcgag
    65221 ggggccgctt gggcctagaa gaaaacaggt tgagctgagc tctgtcttcg tttcaaagca
    65281 gctccggtca ccgaagtcca cctggagcag gtgggtgaca ccgccgtgtg cagttcggtg
    65341 gggatctacc cggaacccga gctgacctgg tccaccgagc ctccgtcggg caggaatctg
    65401 agcgccacga ccgccgtctg gcggacctcg cagctgctct acgacatccg cagctccttg
    65461 ttactgtcgc ccgaggacgc aggcttggtt tacgtctgca ccgtagtctc tggcgaaagc
    65521 agcaagaaag cgaccgtgaa agttaagcga ggcgagtggt attttttttt aaaaaaaaac
    65581 aaacaatatt ttaatttggt ttttggaccc atttgttgac tgtttctatc cccgctctct
    65641 ttcagtcttc tcaggaggac tgtttgtcat gatatccatc ggtgtcacgg ctctgactgt
    65701 ttgcacggct ctctggatct ggagaacgcg aagtggaaac aggagacaag ctcccgcctg
    65761 ggcgtaggct tattcacgat gtgtctttct gccagtgcgc catagggtga tgcaaaccca
    65821 tgactgtgtt catttgatca ttgtgacaat aaagaccctc gtgtagactc cgaatgatgt
    65881 ctgtattttg tttgcttcat ttttttttaa ttttcatttt ctgtgctaag aagagttaga
    65941 tcagaaaagg ttatgtttag aaaaataaat gtaaaagcgg agaggtatac tctggtattc
    66001 ctcgaggcat tttccgcgtt gctgcaacgc agtgtgacgt tctacgctta tcggagctgc
    66061 agagttttac cgtgagaccg cacaagaaaa aaaaaaagaa agaacactca aagcaaagcg
    66121 tcttactttg atttttattt catcacacat aattacacag atcccacgga tgtagaagcg
    66181 gtgcaccaga cagtctgcgg tcgcatcgaa ctaatgtccc aaacgagagc cccagttttg
    66241 tccaccgtga ctccaatgcg ttctgtccga aggttggctg aagacaggag tgcaacggag
    66301 aggtcgaaga ggtcgagtcg ggttcgtctt cttcgtccgc ccccaccgct cgagctagcc
    66361 actcctcgac cttttctaca tccacaccgt gtacggggcg cttccctctc catcgctttc
    66421 gtcttgcgag agccgccgct gagacgcctt gcgctcgtcc ttgccatctg tgcagaggcg
    66481 accgggtccc tctccgaacc ctcctgcgag caaatcggct ccaggctctc tgttctctgt
    66541 gggctctggg tcctctgtga gctgcgggtg ctcggcgtga gaccccgcgc gctccgcgct
    66601 cctctttctc tgcgggtcgc tcgcttccga gctgcccggc gaacagctca gtttaaccgg
    66661 cgtgatcggc tttggttttg ccggcgacgt cacaattcga ccgtcggtct ctcgcctttc
    66721 gccgcgagac ctgacggttt ggcaccgcct gcccaggtcc gtcgacttca gggagctcct
    66781 ggcctcacgc tccctgcgtg aacggaggcc tgcggtcgat ttgtcagaaa ggtcggcccc
    66841 ttcggattcc caaccgctgc cttcagacgc ggaccctcga ctctccgaac tggaggagcg
    66901 cgaacgagcg atccgagcgc cggacctttt cgaacctcga ccgtcggcct ctctgccttt
    66961 ctcgccagag aaacgcagcg gtttcccgga ggctgatttt tgcagccctc tctctgggcg
    67021 tcttacgtct ttgcggccgc tggagtaagt cttggagtgg tcttcggtgt cgttgcgttg
    67081 tcgccgcgtg agcgcggttt cgagccccgg cctcttttcc cgctcgaccg agggtctcga
    67141 cttcgaccct ctgcctttcg gcctcgcgga gactcgcatc gcccatgggc cttccgtctc
    67201 cgagctgtcc gagctgagtg cgcgcttgta gccccgccgg tcgcttttgc acgagggcga
    67261 ggacggctgc gacccgcaat acggacggcc gaccccgtcc tcgttccacc tggccttgga
    67321 gcccgcttcc tcgccagctc tttgtctgta cgcgctactg ggcgaggaag gtcgcgacac
    67381 gcagtacgga cggtcaactc cgtcctcgcg tctcttggcc ctggcgacgt tgtcctctcc
    67441 cgcctcgatg tcttcttcgc tggacgacga tgcgtcgtct atgaaactgt cgctgcgatc
    67501 gtagtcgtct gagcttttgt cgcaatccga agagctctcc gtgtccctgt cgctcaaata
    67561 ctccggctct tcctcgcttt cggagctgag aggttccagg ccgttgtctt cctcggcttc
    67621 gctcagtaaa aaactgtttc tctggcggcg cccgaccttt ctcctcttgg tcgccggaga
    67681 ccgcgaggct cggacgctct cggcccaggg ggacaaccga cgtcgagctc tgccgacggt
    67741 ctggcggcaa ctcctctcgg gcttcttgac tggcggcggc ggggagaggt gccttcgggg
    67801 aacccgcctg gacgccgcct tgcgctggag tgccgcgaag gaccgggcca ccttgtcgct
    67861 ccacctctgc gtggattggg actccaagca ttggatcaac gctcggctca ggcgatcctt
    67921 gatgccgcgc ctgcggagct cgttgaccgt gccctggttg tacgccaccc attctctcaa
    67981 gagttccctg ttcgcctcgc cgaggagagc gctgtccagg ttcaggagct tgcacacggc
    68041 ctctctctgg taccccaagg agtcgtgcaa ccaagggtag ctcaggagca acacggacaa
    68101 gtttttcatc catgtcgaaa ccgggacggg ctctgggatg gggttgaaaa gctccgagcg
    68161 gtcgttcggg ggctgtctac atccctcgcc tggctcgacc ggctctccgc aagcgggatt
    68221 tctgccgccc atgtcaccgt caaagcgggc tgcgttgatc cccagtttct tgagcttgct
    68281 gcagtaaact ttgagcttca ggaacgccac tttggcggcc gcgttcacct ccttggcgtg
    68341 ggcttgcgct tccttgtctt ccttgttgca ctggtcgcgt ttgcacatgg tgtaccagtc
    68401 tttctggatc ttgttcactt cccagggctc tctgtccacc atttcggcgc aggctttcgc
    68461 tcggcgggcc gtctcgggat cggcgtcttt ccggttttgg ctgtagcagc gcaactgccg
    68521 agcgagcgaa ccgcactcct tcctgatcag ctccatgacc gaggcagcga acctatcccg
    68581 ctcgcttttt ctgaacgtag cgtccgaggc gtacctgcta aggaactcgc agtacctctg
    68641 cagcttccca agtggactgt gcagcagctc ggccacggcg aatgcgcctg ggatcttggc
    68701 gttcatgaac gtgatggcga gttcagcgat ttcgatcatc ctggggtccg ccaacttgct
    68761 ctccacgtgt ctgggtatgc ggtcgcacca cccgttcgga tcgacgcgct tggtgaacgc
    68821 agacagcgcc cattggttga tttcttggaa cgtgagctgc cccgacagat acgtctcccg
    68881 ggccatctcc tggagcgtct cgttccagca gctcgcgagc tctccgttgc ctttcacgca
    68941 gctgcgtttc aagagcctgt agaaccggag cgtggtggac acgtacagcg tgggcaagtg
    69001 tctctgctcc gctctcacgg ccaccgtcgg caccaggttg cttcgcctcc catctgacgc
    69061 tttccctcct gacctgaagt acaccatgcg gggttcgctg gctttgtacg tgaaacgact
    69121 caggtcgcat ttcactgcgt cctccccgaa acagtcaacg ccggcgtccc cctcgttctt
    69181 cctgtcgctc gaggactccc atgcgtggct aacttctggc gcgcagcaca tcggctccac
    69241 atcttccagg tgagaggcca acgcagcctg gctgctctga tccctgccgg gggacccggg
    69301 tgtgttcgat atcagcagtt gacaaggctg aatctgctgg aaggacggac agagcgcctc
    69361 cacgtgcgtg ggcatctcca gcgacatgtc ccaaaagtcg aacgcgtggc ccgcgacctt
    69421 cctcagcagc ttcaggctgt ccagggtcgg ggcgaacagg acctcttgca cgaagtaaga
    69481 ccccttgctt tcgccgtcgt ttccggggat gtctgtcatg taggtcccga ccatggacct
    69541 cgcggggtcg taacgcagca ggttctcctt cgtcgagtgc tgcgtcacca cgggcaccac
    69601 cgtccgatcc tttcccctca gctcctcggc ggggaggtag tacgccgtgt aatttccgca
    69661 cgtcagcaac acttgcttga ggccggctct gtccgaagtg acgatggatc cgaagtcgct
    69721 gcctcccaga aggtccacca ggtccataag ggcgagcagg agagatcgag agggacgctg
    69781 gggtatccta ccagagtccg ctatgaccgc gtctctgatc atcttgttca gaaccctcgg
    69841 cctgtaacgc aggtgctctt cgttgctcag gcgccgttcc ttttgggtca tcatgcttac
    69901 cactgcatcg aaaacgccac gtgggtgcga gcacgtgaag acctcgtcgt ggtccacagt
    69961 atcgaagtac cacggagggc tgctggaaac gacgaaggtt tgatttgtag acgcggccgc
    70021 ctcagtcgcc gataccgtag ccatttcgaa agcaagacct gttgaatgcg cgtacggaca
    70081 aagtggaaac agcagcaaca gctctcctaa tccactctgg tgaattcagc ctaagtcctg
    70141 cgagatcctt gcgctctctc tagctcttag aggggaggtt cgaaggccac ttatatcctc
    70201 ccagttgggg tttcccacct cctcgatgct ttgaacagcc caaccctgat ccttgcgctc
    70261 tctctagctc ttagagggga ggttcgaagg ccacttacat cctcccagtt ggggtttccc
    70321 acctcctcga tgctttgaac agcccaaccc tgaggctcgg agggataggg cggagaaatc
    70381 tgctcaccac cactgcacac aggcccaacc cttaggctag gagggatagg gtggagaaat
    70441 ctgctcacca ccactgcaca cacactcgca agcaacttgc acggaggcca gtcatgagac
    70501 aaacaatccg actgctcttt gcagtgtccg ccggcctttc acagtgtccg accgtcgcgc
    70561 agggagtccg accgctgctc agaacatccg accgccgctc agtgactctg accgccgttc
    70621 agtgactccg accgtcgctc agtgactccg accgatagtc agagtacgac cgccgatccc
    70681 tgtgtacact gaattcaggg agtcccagtg acacggagcc tacagagaga gcctttgtgc
    70741 acggacagtg atgaaaatga aatatcacag tcacctaggt tgaattcaaa gtcacctagg
    70801 cttgcttgta gctttgttgt ttgtttggtt ttctcctcat acagcttttt atttaccccc
    70861 ctctgtgctc aaagagaaaa tcgtcgggct ttgcgatttg aggagcagag ctcagcatgg
    70921 atgaggaaat tagaattttg atcaaaggtg ttctggggca cttcgttgga cgacgccaag
    70981 actttgaagt cgaaaggccg cgttgtcggg aagctgtaaa tgctatgacg agagctgtgt
    71041 gtgaagtgct ggaggttcac agaccgaaat acacaggtga gcagcacaaa cagatctgtt
    71101 ttttcagagt tatctgtacg ctcagcgtga tctctccttg tccggtgtcc cactttagag
    71161 atggtttcag atctaggtga ttcatttccc gatgccgcga tggtcaacgt cgcgaaaagc
    71221 cttttcgagg acgggatcat caactggggc cgtgtggtca gtctgatatg tttgggggcc
    71281 gcggtgtgcc aacatcagga caggttcagt ggcagccctg gctccctctt ggctgacaca
    71341 gtgtcagagg cgatcgcctc gtacttgctc acagagcaca gaggctggct ggaagagatg
    71401 tgttgggtga gtggcctgta ctctaggggg ttgaacttca tgctatcgct gttatgaaac
    71461 aatttgtctt catgttttgc tttttttttt ttctgttcct ctttctgttc tttttttaac
    71521 gctttcttca tgaccaggat gacttcgctg actttttccc ttcacctgaa gccacgaagt
    71581 gccatgacct tgtaggaccg gcacttggac tctttgtttt tgcggtcgga actgcactct
    71641 tgtgcacgca ccttgggatg tgacccggtg gttgttttct gacagcctcc gggggctttg
    71701 ccctcagagt cctctaaagt ctggagggcc agtgtcagac actgaaacaa ccggtgtgga
    71761 cgagaggacg cttcttagac acgcacttta aggcattggg aacgaggaga cgttcctcag
    71821 gagcccgttt gatccttttc ttgtttttct tttgctcccg catggagaag tactacaaag
    71881 acccagtgcg accagtgatc gggcaaggca cctacggagt tgtctacagg gtgcgagatg
    71941 tgagaaacgg ccaagaatat gccctcaaat gtcacaagca ggcagacgtt atagaggacg
    72001 cgactgtgag agagttgtcc tgcctgacag cgctgaaagg tcatcccaac ataatacagc
    72061 tcctggactg tttcatggac gaagatcggg tggcgatgct catgcctcac gtgcccttcg
    72121 agctgaccaa agctattcac cgccagccac cggctccgct cagcttcgtg gccagcttct
    72181 cgcttcagac ggcgaacgcc ctggagtaca tgcacggact gaacatctta cacagggacc
    72241 tggttccgag taacgtgctt ctcgaggaag atctgacggt gaaggtgggc gacatgggcc
    72301 tagccagaca gtactcccga cgcatgagcc tttgcgtggt gacggagccc tacagggctc
    72361 cggagttgtt tgtccgcggg aacgccgcgg agtacacgtg cgccgtagac atgtggagtt
    72421 tgggagctat gatactggac gcaaaggaag gcgccgtggt gttcgctgca acgcgtgggt
    72481 ccagcactct gagcaaagtc atggcactgg cggcctcgga tcccgacggg ggagcggagg
    72541 aatcgacgcc cgccaggcag gaactgatac ccaacactat gaagtgtgag cacaccaaac
    72601 gcatcgcctt ccgcctaatc gctctcaggc acgacaagag gcttacggct cgccagctgt
    72661 tggacgatga ggaatggaag cgtttgtccc acatgacaga cggagaaaag gctgaggtct
    72721 tgcaacaatg cgtcacgggt gtcatgtaaa aatacacagt tcaagaggct ttgcaatgtc
    72781 tgagtttatc atttttcaat aaaaaaaaaa tgagccaatg accacagact ctatgtatcg
    72841 tacaggtgta aattttgttt attattttga atacgtttga ccataatagc agatgtatca
    72901 ttcagcacca ctggcccgct ctgggagcac gcttacacgt ttgtagcgat ggagatgaaa
    72961 agggatgtag cactcaacgt ggaacaccac ttggcgtagt ttgtttcgta actgcgcgag
    73021 ggccctcggg tcttttgagg gcttcgggct caactcagct tccgctcttc gtctcagagc
    73081 gcggcgaaaa caacagtggc agccgctgcg acgagagaca gggctagagg tttggctcca
    73141 tttctctgac taggccatct atccagttcc tcctgagcct ttctcacggt ttccttcaac
    73201 ttgctgagca ctgcaaacag aagacagcga acactggttg ggagagaagc gctttgcgat
    73261 aggcgggtag ctaaaatgca cacatacata catacagtct gtcgtgttgt ggagttttcc
    73321 gaaagtcatc acgggctcca ttggaaccag gtcaggcatg agaatctcag gccgacgaac
    73381 gccgtccgag taagaaggct cgttgctgtg atgtaaaaca caagagtcca ctgatgtcaa
    73441 cagcacgaac acgaacaggg tcagatgcag catcgaagtg gtagtcattg tgtcttcaag
    73501 agaaaaaaaa ccccacaaag aacagttttc ttactgcagt gcgcaaacac aactcacgcc
    73561 tgaagaggtt gcctctgtca gctctccact cttgcctttt atacttgcag aagaaaacac
    73621 tcgctgtgca gattctaatc ccccctgccc aaaaaaaaaa aaaaagtccc tggccaaatc
    73681 ccaaccacaa gcccgaaaga gaggccgcga ccggtcagct cgcgtaaacc cagcacgccc
    73741 ctcgctcaca ggcaggagag atcacgtaac agggtgattc aggggagagg aacgcagagc
    73801 atggcgtcag agtctgcctg cctcggtcgg cctctcatgg cggaggacgg attctcagag
    73861 tggaaatcgg tgtgagagag ctgaggtcgg agccagcgtt tctcagtccc tcccctacat
    73921 ctcggtttgg tagcgtaaga tgccatctga ctcagtgatg tgtggtcgga ctccctaagg
    73981 gtcggtcgga cagagtgaat gactgtcgga ctcccttagc gccggtcgga cagagtcaat
    74041 tgcggtcaga cagagtgaat agaaaaggtc gggctgtctg gacgctgacc tggcgaggtg
    74101 aaaagctggc cccatctctc gtctgcagct ttggaactag gaaattttag cggctgtgtt
    74161 ctctgtgttc tatgacacag ctcctacgta gaaaggattt agttggggat tttttattct
    74221 tttttttttc tttccttcat atccaacatc gacatcacag cccttaccaa caaaatggtt
    74281 ggatttatct acaattccaa taagctgctc cccgctctgg ccccatcaga gccccgagcc
    74341 gctctgaaca cccaacagct ctcacagagc cggacatcct ctcgcttcat caaccatcac
    74401 ggatccccca cgtctgccct taccaacaaa atgagcaaat cgggctgcta cagagacggc
    74461 ggcatgccgc agcagaaacc tgactgtctg aacatttccg ccaattacaa gactaaattg
    74521 tgctggttct tcgcgaagaa cggcgtctgc aagtacggag ggaaatgtcg gtacgcccat
    74581 ggctacggag acctgcggag cctgcagctc aaaatgaacc tttgccacca tttctataag
    74641 gggcgcccat gcctccacgg cggaagttgt ggatttattc acaattccca tcagctgctc
    74701 cccgctcagc ccacatcaga gccccgagcc gctctgaaca aggacggcta ccgacagatg
    74761 gacgtttccc caccccagca gctctcacag agcctgacat cctctggctt cttcaaccat
    74821 cgcggaccct ccacagtcaa tgccggggcc atcacctgct gcatccccac cgtccccgcc
    74881 gtcgtcttct cgaaagtccc aaatccctgt aacccctgcc ccggccttat ccccaccgtc
    74941 cccgccgtcg tcttctcgaa agtcccaaat ccctgtcacc cctgcctcgg ccttatcccc
    75001 accgtccccg ccgtcgtctt ctcgacagtc ccaaatccct gtaacctctg ccccggcctt
    75061 cttctgcttc actagcaaag aggggctttg tccaaaattt gtgacgcgct ggcctgaacg
    75121 gtctacccgg tttctctcgg ggccctgtgg tcatgcgcaa caaggcttat ggcatcgagg
    75181 tctttatttg ttttttttgt ggtgtttgtt taaaataaaa aataaaacaa gacaagaaca
    75241 acgtgttttt actacattgt atctgaaaag attcaaagtg tgttattccg tgttgtttcg
    75301 ctgaccctga tatcgttgag cttcttaagc aaataaaaag actcagacac attcactttt
    75361 tctgctcttt attcgtttgc cgtggacatt cacagagttg tcttggcgtc gcagtattct
    75421 gtctgaaaat ctttggtgca gacttatacg cactttccag ccgtgctcac ttgcgtttta
    75481 cgcaacgtat ctcctccaaa gaaacaggct gtattcttgt gccccagtgc ttgtccctgt
    75541 caggggggac gtgcagcaaa gtccaggtgg gtgtttgttc ggcaatgccc tccaagagtc
    75601 ttctttcaca gcagcggatg acgccgtgca ttccgttggc aagtattgtc ccttcgccgg
    75661 agtaattcgt gcagagccac gccaccccca tgcgccgcaa atccgggtct ccgttcttct
    75721 ctgttgcaat cgcgtactcc acgaacaagt gagtctttcc cacgcgcctc acccgtacgg
    75781 gcaacgctgc gatgccggcc gctatcaaag cattcgctcc gctcagagca tcaacgtcag
    75841 agtcccaacc ggcgaaatct tcgtctggac aagcgcagcg gccaaggggg tagcgaccat
    75901 cttccgttct accacccatt ccttcgagct ccgcgtaagt cgtctcctcg gatgaggttc
    75961 tgacgatcag cgttctgcga ccgttggttt cacccaaccg gagcttgtgc attttgaggg
    76021 tctccgtgag tctccgtgat ctcagaacgg tcaggttgcc tttcttcttc tcggcccctt
    76081 gggtcgtcct cccgttgccg cagcctcatt agtatgtcaa aggaaaaagg ccctgacggg
    76141 agagctttcc gtctgatcaa aaagtgaatt tcatgatcgc atctggagca aactcgaaat
    76201 gcaagggcac gcaataaagg cacagaaccg cttgacacaa ggacgtcggt atgaaatcga
    76261 tttaaacacc acacagacta cagcatttta tcttttattt gacttcaacc atccaaaaca
    76321 tgttccaaaa ataaaaggat acagaagcag cacacaatga acctaatggc aaacataatg
    76381 tctcagggcg gcagccccac atccttctct cccaaacaag cgttcccgag cccaggctcc
    76441 tatgctctga actggtcccc tcatgtgaca gcggctcaat ttccgatcag ggtgatttcc
    76501 gaaacctcca ccaccggcgc cctgccgcta gcgttgctcg ccttatctac gtgatcccaa
    76561 tgcggcggat ctgaacagtt gaccgcggcg ggttgtgcag atttgacctt tgtcagcttc
    76621 gccaaattgt acaagtacgg ctcctctggg tttgcgcctc cctcacgcgt cgctaccatg
    76681 tagcacctcg tctcgcgggc cggatcgggg tctttactca gcacgatggc gtacaggtgc
    76741 tccgtggacg ccccgtggat ctcgtatcct tcgcaaggcg accagatagc gaccagcttg
    76801 cagctgagaa gttgcgatag ctgtaggaac gctttcgagc accgtagatc cacggcgctg
    76861 cattccctgg cgacatcatc tgtggtctgg agcaccccgc aaagggtctt cggagcgctt
    76921 ttgctctcac ccaagtgtat gagcctcacg tcttgatggg tgtaatgccg cacaatgttt
    76981 ggcagcgata cggaggccga gctctccccg agtcgcacgc agtggacacg taggtgctcc
    77041 gatctttctg acttggcctc cgttttcaaa aaatcagggc gcttggaaga agcgcagttt
    77101 gatcggaacg cgtctccgcc tgacgaggcg gccctgtgta ctttcgtcgg cgtggacgca
    77161 ccggttttcg agccttcgtc cacctccgtc aattcgcttg tggggctggc ctgccgggag
    77221 cccaggttca gctttcgctt ggccaccctt ctccaggtgt cgctgcagga cgcttctgtg
    77281 tgctccatcg gagtttgctc cgtacacaga gatgacacgg ttgtccttat gtaattttca
    77341 tagtcctgga acagcgagcc tccgggggat cccatcgctt catcttcgct gcggtcgagt
    77401 ccttttagcc ttctgacgca gtcgtgccgg agcagccgtg acactctctt cgcagagcac
    77461 agcgcggcac accggattct ttcgatcagc tccgtctcca ctgcgctttt ctccacgcct
    77521 atcagttggc acacaacggc cacgatacct ttcagaatct ccgtttcgta cgtgagcttt
    77581 tccgtgaggc acttttgtcc ggctatcgtc tcatcggccc gtttcagacg tgtcaggagg
    77641 gccttggtct ggctctgact ttcgtctgtc gcggttgcgt tctcggcggc cagctctcga
    77701 ctccgcttca gttcggcctc cagctcgttg acgcgtttcg accgggactc gttttcggcc
    77761 tccgcttgct tctctcggtc ctgcagctgg gcgatgagct ttgatgcgcg ctcctcctcc
    77821 accttgcttc gatctaagtg ttctgcggcc agctctcggc tctgcttcag atgggcctcc
    77881 agctcaatta cgcgctttga cagggacttc ttctcggctt cgtttcgctt catttcggcc
    77941 tctgatttct tcgagagcat caaggctgtc tccttttcgg ctttaatttc cttcacttcg
    78001 ttctgcagct tctccaggac tcgccccttc tcgcttaagt ccttcttcga tgaggctatg
    78061 acattttcag cgaaacttaa ctcttgccgc agctcagcca agtccaagtt tgcttttcta
    78121 actttggctt ccatctccat gtgctctttt gcgaggtcta ttttcatctg ctgatgggct
    78181 gatttgtccg tggtgtactt caggctaacc tgccccagtt gatcgctcag ctcagccaag
    78241 cgggactcgt atgttttctg gtcgcgagcc tctcttgacg cgacttggag acgctccgct
    78301 aaactctgga ctttgtcatg caggacccag ccaacactta ccacactttt ccaacaggcg
    78361 cgaacgtgtg agggactgag gcggccctgt ggctcagctt gaggccagtg aaatgtacca
    78421 cagcccgggg acgcggactc aagtgattcc agggcacgca tcagggcccg ctgcccacgt
    78481 tcgtcctccg cttcatttcc cccggcgagt atctcggaca cgactcccag ggtttcgtcc
    78541 gcgagtgcca gtcccccagg ttccctcacg aatgtccggt cgcggaacat atcctgcact
    78601 gctcccgtca accggtgaag cgccgcgtcg tagctgacgc agagttcgga tgtcagctcg
    78661 aatcccagca tcgcctcctg gccctcggcg taggccagat tcttgtggaa ccatttggcc
    78721 agggcgtcga attgcctatg gaacgcatgg gcttcgtcaa gggcttcctc caaatagctg
    78781 ttcctcgtcg acgggcggtc tgctgagacg gcgggatcgg tcctcgatgt cgagcaggtc
    78841 gcagtagagc ccgaacggac aagtcccgat atgataccca agaactccgc aagacagtcc
    78901 tttccaatag tctgacgaga gagaagcccc cccgagctgc gctcgcagct cgtcggccct
    78961 cccgttcgag tagtagctgc tccacaacct gaggtaggag ggatcttctc caactgagcg
    79021 tccgagcacc ttctccctga gttcgagtcg agcccgtttc tgccagatcc accagccagc
    79081 gtccggctcc tcctcggcct ccgcgcgacg gtgaagttct ttggcttcgc ttctcggctc
    79141 atcccccctg ctgccttcca gcccgccgcc gtgcctcccg ccttccctca gctcttccgc
    79201 actgactccg aatgtcctac ggtgattcag gcagagcctc ccgccttgcg ccggcaccgt
    79261 tgcgcacagg gtcgtgcaga tttttcccaa gagcaggccg tcgatctgag acacagccag
    79321 agtccttagg gccgctggct cgcaggccga ggggcagacg ccgttcgcga aaccgcaccg
    79381 ttggcagatt cgcccccagg aaatcccagc gctccgcagc tctcgcgaga gcaggtccag
    79441 ttcgcgagac caacgcgaaa gcgctccgca gcacagtgcg gtcaacacca cggcccagta
    79501 cggcgcgcgg acctggcggt ccgctgaaat gacgtctggg ccttcgggct cgaccacctc
    79561 gatccccgag cgagtgagat gcgctagcag ccacacgccg gagctcggtg gtgaaggagg
    79621 cctcagggga ctgttgacca cccagcggga cagggctccg gggtctgcgt caccctctcg
    79681 tcgccacagc acactggtgc cccagacggc ttgcgtgggg tcggggagcc agctcgagtc
    79741 tgacgctctg ccgtcagtac gaagcgcagc gcgggccacg gtcagccgac tttgttcgtg
    79801 caagatttta aacgcgagcg gggctcccag cgtggccagc gtcgcgaccg tgacctcccg
    79861 cgcaactctc tccctttcag acaggtcccc gtcgcgagac gccgcgaccg tgtagtagga
    79921 gaagcggttc aagctggtat atatcgagga cactagcttc tcagccttat ccgttccatg
    79981 tccgcaggcc agactcgctc caggttctgc tgtgtcgtag tgctcggagt ggcgcagctc
    80041 aacccaggcc aggggtgcgc tggccaaaac ggagatcctt ttcaccgggt agcccttggc
    80101 atgtcccttc gcggctctga aatgcctgtc cgtcaccaga ccataactct cactcccctg
    80161 cgagtacacc accctcagga ccatgcagcg cgcgcctcgc agagcgccgg gcccgactgg
    80221 gatgaagacg ggacctccta gtttcgggcc ggtgagcgtc acgctcgagg gcaacctttt
    80281 ctctatttcg taaagctgca cccacgtgta ctccagaagg accggagcat cggacccctc
    80341 cagctccaca accagttgag gctcggaagg ccccgtcgcg cacatgccgt ctaaacccgg
    80401 atcaacttga gagcttaagt tcaatttaaa caccacacca accttttttt tttgttcatt
    80461 tatttgtctc ataccgtcaa aaacatgtgc caaaggaaaa aaaaaagtta cacaagcagc
    80521 acacacgaac ataatggcac cgccacaccg ttatagcagg gtggcctccc gatgtccttt
    80581 cccccccccc cctgaaatcc tccctcgtat gcggagtgcc gagctcacgt tcctctcctc
    80641 tgcggagtgc cgagctcacg ttcctctcct cggactcggc tgtctcgcac gacccccgaa
    80701 attcgggctg ttctttgtgt gggagccatt cttctgtaga tcagtggtct acgacgccga
    80761 gttctttggc ttctccgcac cattattgca tcgcctagga tctccgatct tctcctaagc
    80821 ggtctgtggc gtgccgcgga tcgaggaaca ctctgagccc tcctgccgcg gactcctctt
    80881 ctgcgttccc cttcgtcggt cgtatcgccc ggagaggggt cctcttccat gaccgctaaa
    80941 ctcttgcgag ggtccactat ttcctcgatc acgctttcgt tccttcctct ccgagatggg
    81001 gcgaggcagg gtcgcgatca ttctgtcgtg atacctcatg acgtacggct cgtagtagcc
    81061 acgaaccccg aactccacaa accgctgtcc ccatccgcct tcgggcgctg aaacggctcg
    81121 ctctatccgg agggttcgga gaggaggttg cgaagacatc tcagatgccg attcgtttcc
    81181 atgaacagaa cacgcagcgt gtgtagagcg tgtctaggtc cactagtgaa tggtctattt
    81241 gcaagcgggg cagacggtgt acggtttcgg gtccgggaag gtcagcgtac taagtggcac
    81301 gtattttacc taaaaagggg cctaacgcga cgtggtgacc tcactctgtg cgaggaaacc
    81361 tgccactttg aatggctgat attatgagag cccctggagc atactcgaaa cgcactgaac
    81421 tatactgaag tgaactacac acagactgta atgttgtgtc ttttatttga ctcgaaccat
    81481 caaaagcgtg ttccaaaacc aaccaaaaat tacacaagca gcacacagaa acacaatgac
    81541 accaacgcgg cgtcgtgata tcgcagggcg tcagcctgac gtctttctcc ccctgagatc
    81601 gggagtcccg agcccaggct ctcatgcctc acaccctccc gggcggtcct cgtcccaacg
    81661 ctcccctccg atttccgcgt agaagctgag agtggtgttg ctcgccacgc cgtccaagta
    81721 ctgcgaatcg tgcagaggat cgacaagagc aacgggcgct cctgccgagg acgcctcctc
    81781 cgggatcttg ccttcgttcg gagctgggtc ctcttcgacg accgccaagc tcttgtgagc
    81841 tcggactatc tcctcgatca cgggctccct ccttcccagc acatacacgg tgtccaggta
    81901 cgcggacagg ttgtcgtact tgcccgtctt cagagcgggc cctccgcgag gtcttcgaga
    81961 agaggcgaag cgggcctcgc tcccgtagtg tctgtccatt atgtcccgaa acgtcgggtc
    82021 gggcagctcg cagacgcttc gaaacactga cgcctcggtc cccggttccc ggtccatctg
    82081 gagggtcaag gagggagggg caggaggaca cgacgggatc tcaggtgccg attcggtttg
    82141 atgcgcaaaa cacgcagcgc gtgtggagcg tttccaaatc cactagtact tctgagaaaa
    82201 tggtctgttt gcaagcgggg cacacggtgt acatctgctt caggtcggtg aaggtgcacg
    82261 tgttcacggt cgacgtgctg agcggcacgt tcgccaccgg ggccgcgcag caggacgaga
    82321 cgaatttcat ttgttcgaaa tcgaacgcca cgtcgatgtt cctggggttg cctttcactt
    82381 cggacgatcg gaacgtctgg ttcttcagac acctgacgca cctcaggtct ccctccgcgg
    82441 cccgagcccg gtcccgaccc ggaagcccca cgggtgccag caggatctgt ttgtggttgt
    82501 agtctatcca gtttatgtga cagctcaaca cggcgtacag cagcatccgt cgttcggggc
    82561 tctggcttcg cagctgcccg aactgctccc tgctgatcat gtccgctgct tccctgagct
    82621 gcgggatgca cgccgcggcc atctcgagcg gccggtccgt cgtgtaagcg gcggccagcc
    82681 tgtaatagca gctcaagggc cactccgaat ttagcgcgag catcgagtgg cccgaggcct
    82741 tcacgcactg aaatgctctg acgagtttgc agtggtacga ccgtctcctg ggggcaaagc
    82801 agaagcgaga ccacttcacc gggtcttcgc tcgacccgtc gccttccggg cggctgctca
    82861 acggagccga ggtcgtccgg agggtggcga aaggagacgc tgtgcgcagg acacgtgtca
    82921 cccgtctccc gcgttcgttc gctccgagac ccgctcggct ccgccgcgac ttggcctggg
    82981 ggcccgcttc gccgtcgaga ggcgctcccg atttctcccg agagggaggt cggacgacgg
    83041 agctgccctc tgcccgctgg tccgagatga gcctaaaagc ctccagtctg agggccaggg
    83101 ccttgtgcga agagtgcgac tcgtcaaaga acagatcttc tgcttggaac ctgtagaagt
    83161 caacaagcag agccaccctg agcattgcct cgcgccccct cagcttggac agctcgtcgc
    83221 agtcgggcac agtcccctct ccaaacagac cgtctgagcc gaccagcgcg gggcgcagag
    83281 tcgaatccca aaggttagag cacagcgagt aggcttcgcc gtaatcctcc accggagctt
    83341 tggccttgct cgtcagcagc ctgaccagct gagctcgaac gctcgaactg tcccgagaac
    83401 cctgtctaat tttgttatgg cacacggcgt ggttgtggag gcactcaagg taagcctgga
    83461 cgagggctgc ttttgcgtgg caaccggacc gcacgactcc gccgtcgctt acccgtgccc
    83521 cgtggaagct ttcgcacccg tgctcctcgg atcgcccgtc acgctgcatg tctactgccc
    83581 ggccctgttc cccgacaggg tgttgagagt gcacgccgaa cacctgggtc acttcaccgg
    83641 gatgaggaac gtgcctcgcg tggaccccga gcaggaacga gcgctcttct caggtctgtg
    83701 tggactgttc ggcacagagc gagtcctcgg cctttaccgg gaggccctga gcgtcggaga
    83761 cggcggcgag ggagccccga gccaggatgg cggagcaatc gaaaagccgc cgatgagcga
    83821 cggggagctc tgcccctccg tgttcgtcaa gtttcgcaga gaaaacacgc gggaggccag
    83881 gcggatcgca tctctggcta gccaactcac ggggttgttc gacgtggagg atctcagaga
    83941 gaaagcgatc ccccacgtca agggagagga gccggctcac atgttgtttc tgtttctcgt
    84001 ccagcttatg gctgtgttcc tcagctcctg cctggacgaa gctagcctcg ccacgctcat
    84061 gagcgtggct ctctccccgt tcctggaggg caacttctgc gaccccctgt gcgcagccac
    84121 cctgctgaag cccatgttca tcccgtggtt cgaagcgttc cccaggaagg cggacggccc
    84181 ggaagcaaaa gcagaccccg aagccaagct gaagtactac aggctgtaca agggctacga
    84241 gatcacgaac gagggcgcgg acgtctcttc cgtgctggag gacgacctca cgtggaccag
    84301 cgccagcttg cagctgcgca ctctgggcta caagatcgag gagagcctta gcaaaacgct
    84361 ctggttcgtg gccccccaat tcggagacag gctgcgcatg actcgcgact cttgcatcgg
    84421 gaaaatggct gtgtccccgg gcgagcacgt cgacctcatc cgctcctgcc tgctctgcga
    84481 caacgtgatg gcctacgtgc agtgcgcgct cttcggcacg atccgcaaca tgctgccctg
    84541 ccacgccaac agcgagttct gtgagaccgt gatggcggcc ctgaacggct ccatgaggag
    84601 gtttgcggcc gaggcgcgtc accagagcag agagctgttc tctcgcctgg aagggtggag
    84661 cggcccctgc gccggcaact gcctgtacac gtccggggtc agtttcgctg gtcagtccga
    84721 gggcaggagc ctgttcttcg gcaagatctt caccggcccc gaggacagga agcctccggg
    84781 caagtacaag acggcatttg gagacttttc cagcgtcaca ctgggccttt cgctcaagac
    84841 gggcttgctg gaggcgctca gggtcgcgct ggaacgggac gaggcgccca aggcgggctg
    84901 cggattgagg cgcgaagccg gcggccgcat gcaaaagatg ctctccacgg cccaggaacc
    84961 cgtgtgcgcg gagagggtgg tgaccgaagt cgctttcttc gctcgctatc accacaggtt
    85021 caactccgga gagttcaccg aggtgggttg cgtgaaagcc atgagcgagc ccggcttcaa
    85081 cgagcagata cacaaggacg tgctggacga caagagcgag taccgcctgt ccctcgccca
    85141 cggcgcactg ccgatgtgcg cgctcacgct ttccatgacc atgagacaga ccgtcatgat
    85201 gactttgggg ttcttctgcg tggagctcgc acacggagct tacgccgggg ccaaactcaa
    85261 ctacagtacg ctgtgctccc gcttggtctc cctctccacc gtggccaaat tcaggcacgg
    85321 gaaagacagc gacaacacga acgtcttcca ggcgttgtac ggcaactgcc tgaagctgac
    85381 gtgcgccatg ttcagcaaac cgaatccgca cgcaccgata aactatcacg atctagatct
    85441 agtcgagtgg ctgcaccccg acaacccccg cctcccctgc tacctgcgca aatcgctggc
    85501 catgataggg ggcaccaagg ctcgagttag agacataatg cggcagcacg gactctgcta
    85561 caacagagtt atgttcagcg atggccagcg ccggttgctg ttctcccacg ctttcgccaa
    85621 cgcggactgc ctgatccacg caccggttac gatctgctcc agcctcaggc tgttttcgaa
    85681 cacccagaag tcgttcgggt ctctcaaagc ctgcaggtgg ggctgctact accgagtgac
    85741 gatcatgagc aacggctgcg tgaacacggc cctgtatacg aaccgcggat acgggggctt
    85801 tgacagcatc gcctctcaag gcagcgccac cggggacgag gtgttggaga ggatcaagca
    85861 agaggtgtct cgcgtgttgc ccaggatcga cgtgggccgt atcaggatga tggccccgga
    85921 gatgaaggag acagagtttg cagccctggt gtccgcggtg aaagacagca acatcgaggt
    85981 caccgggcaa atggacggcg acgctgagct tgagccgtgg caggaggatg gcgcggggga
    86041 agaaaatgcg aaacgcccct tggaccactc tgacgccgac gacgccaaga gaggtcgctg
    86101 ggatgcctgt gagactggtc gggtttccga ggacgaagaa tttttctttt tgtagtgagt
    86161 cgatggtggg gtgtgtgggc tgtgatagat ggaaaggaag aaaaaaaaaa aactttgcac
    86221 ttggaatgtg gttgaaagca aacatgtgcg aataaaaatg ttgtgagaga acaaacacag
    86281 agtcgtctgg tcattttctt gtctccatcc ttcacaaacg tacgaaatga aacacgtttg
    86341 gccgcgacgg ctctacctcg gccgcgacac cgagctcaag tgacgacaag aggcccaatg
    86401 ctgaggagag gaccgacggc gagaggtgtc gctcgggctg cctcagagta cagagacttt
    86461 tttttttttc atttagagag tgacacagag tgtgtacaaa ccgacggcga gcggccgggg
    86521 aggagagagc aggagaaaag gctggggcgt caagaaagca tgccgcagac cgctccgtcg
    86581 tccgtttaga tgatttgtgt gcggttggaa agtgattgaa aacaagccta cgaaaagaat
    86641 aaagtgacat gacaaacaca gccgttttca ttgttttatt gtttcgctgc ctcgagtctt
    86701 cacgaatgta agaaatgaag tatgttcagg tgtaacagct caaccgtgag catcagctgc
    86761 cggtaggcgc agcccagagc gtgcagatcc cgtcgcacgc agaaagcgaa tcgggactcc
    86821 atgctcccga tggtgtttcc caagcggccc tcctgcgtcg tcccgacagg ccttgttttg
    86881 cgccgggcct ccagtctgcg cagggattcc tcggccctgc tgtaatcgag ctccccgcag
    86941 cgggtcagct gcagctctcc gggctgcacg cgcgcgctca ccagagggct gagggccccg
    87001 cagaccgaca cgagcatttc cgagtttgcc gtccgctcgc gggccacggg acacgcgagg
    87061 ttggtgaact tgcacctagg cgtttcttcc ctgccgtggt gtcgatcgcg cgggtcgcgg
    87121 ggctcttcga aggagcacag cccgtacatg ttcatgaact ggtacgaggt cgaggccgtg
    87181 ctttgccttt ccacgtgctc gcgcaccatg tcttttatgt cagagagggc tttggccctc
    87241 agttcgccgt acagcctcct gtattccacg tcgataggac tctctcctcg gtcgtcgtcc
    87301 tcctccctga ttctcttggg cacaggaggc tcatcgttcg gctcgccttc gccctcccag
    87361 tccgggagcg agccgtagca tgctttgacg gcgctcgcca cgaaaaaaag ttcggggatg
    87421 tccgcgggac gcgaacctcc cgtttgcgtg gacataaccg actgcgccca cttgatccga
    87481 tacctggtcg acgaactcgg aagcgcctcg ctcgccgacc tgcctttagt agagtgcctg
    87541 gtcaagcatc tggagctggt ctccggccct gacgtctggt ctcctagggc acgcgcctac
    87601 gtcggctacg accctcaggt ccacggctct ttcgggcggt tgaggcccgg accggccggc
    87661 cgcgtgcggt tcctggggaa gctgctgccc gtttactgca ggctgtgctt cctctgcgac
    87721 tgtcacggca gggctctgga tgccgcgagg acgctgcggt ctagactgac ggcggccgcc
    87781 gagtccgggg gatcggcggc gcccccgagc ctcgcgtacg agaccagggc cctggagtac
    87841 ctgacggaaa acctctcctc cgctccacct cccgagtggg actgcgtgcg ccgttcccct
    87901 gacgtttcgg ccgaagtgaa aatcgcgagc gagctgctct ggtcccactt ggtgctggtt
    87961 tacgccggca accgcaggct gctgctcttc aacgcggagc tgtttttctc aaggcagcta
    88021 cagtcgacgg ccctctgctc cagcgagctc agggaggcgc tgtttttgca cggcaagcat
    88081 ggacccttct cccagcgcaa aggccgccgt caggcgcgag gagcgagtat cggctctgcg
    88141 tggcaggggc gagactgccc cgttcttcca ccagacccgc gtgcacagcg agggcctaga
    88201 tccgacaggg ggggaggaat gttgcgagag acccgagtgt ctcgactgtg ctggctcgcg
    88261 gttttgtggc tcctggacca gcaccgatgc cacagcgaac ttggttggct cagtaggccc
    88321 gtaccgtgtc gtccctagcc ccgacgtgct cgggcgaggc ggggagccag agccccggcg
    88381 cccttctccg caggagacaa acgacaccct cagggccgcc ggcagctgcg tggtggacct
    88441 gaacggctcc gtgctcctcc acgtgcttca cgtgaacacg gtgggcaacc gcaagttcag
    88501 cgccgtggtg tactcggaaa gcctcaggcg ctacgccctt cagcagtcca acacgacgaa
    88561 aaccaagctc gtgagcaggc tccgcttcgt ctcggacaag aagaagctca gctcccgaca
    88621 cggctacaag aacacccgca tcgagttctc gtccaacccc agccgcagcg cgaactacac
    88681 gtccaacgcg aagcacgcgc tgcagcccta cttcaggggg ctgttcgaga ccgtgtccat
    88741 ggcccagggc acctgcgtgg tctccgctaa gcccttcgag gtgaacaacg aaaacctcac
    88801 gagctacatg tacggcgtgg cgaaccccgc gagcgtggtg attcgcatga aagacaccaa
    88861 aaaggacttt cacactccct tcttcttctc ctcggtaaac gtgacgggcg aggagaacag
    88921 gcaccaactt ttctcctcca tgtccatcaa ttcgcagagg gtgaagagcg cggccgaaga
    88981 actcccccgg gccctggcat ccgtggcctc gctcgtggag ctccacggcc acttcaacag
    89041 actttgctgc gagctggcgc acgagcgagg tggcactctc acgaccaggg aaaaggtctg
    89101 cctggtgtac ctcacggaga tgtacttttt gcgagtcagg gaccggaacc accccacgcg
    89161 ctggcccggc tacagggagg cgctgagggg ctcattcgcc ggccgctacg ggagccggct
    89221 gacggcgttt caggacagag tcctctccaa ctactaccag aaaaacccag agttcgtcca
    89281 cctggtcccg tggctcctgg acaacccgag cgtgcggcac cgggagatgc tcttggccca
    89341 cgaagcctac ctgagagagg agggaaaaga ggccgctcga gcagagctga tagcggccgt
    89401 ggtctgccac tgcgaaaacg acctgacccg ccgccccccg gagggcttcc ctgacctgct
    89461 ggacgtcgac ttctcgcgac tcggctacag tgaactcacg ctgaggcacg cgctggacag
    89521 gtccaccaag gccagcgacg acgctcgccc aggcggtcgg gctaaatgac cggcgcggtc
    89581 cccacgatag cgagcccccc taccatgacg accgaagtga gcggcggcac cgaactcggg
    89641 agcctccctc gagcttccat cctcagggtc tgggagatag tgaaccggca ctacgaatcc
    89701 accttgagct cgctcgaacg agaggacacc tctcgtagag ccgcggctcg ggtgagctcg
    89761 ctggcgaagg agctgcgtga cctgaccgca gcctgcacgg agaggctcga ccgcgtggaa
    89821 gctcgcgtca aggaactcaa ggccctcgag ttcggcggag ttcgcaacga gcagcccgac
    89881 ggagcgcggg ccggcgaggc gctcggcgga gagtggcact ttgtctacac gcgccgagga
    89941 gatgtgttcg gatacatgag gctgatcccc gaaacgctct cgcggctccc ctcggacgcg
    90001 gacgacacga gcctctgcgg cgggcagagg gccgagttca cgctcccgac acaggtggcg
    90061 gcggaggccc gtcgcgtccc cacgggccgg tccgggagcg cccgaggacg agcggagtgc
    90121 ccccgctgcg gcgagtctct ggatctctcg gagttctgga ggcacgcggt gtatgagatc
    90181 gcagagaggg gagccagggt tcctgcgcgc cgccccccgg ttcgttcaga cggtccgcga
    90241 ccgaggtgga ccttgcaaga gggcgaaggt tgggacgagc ccatttacag gcccagagac
    90301 ctgacgagca cgtgcgaaat cggcgagtgc ctctcccagc tgaacttgaa acactttctc
    90361 tcggacgatg agttctccgg ggccctggac cgcgctttcg aactcttggc tctaaggttg
    90421 agatcttaac ggagaccaca aagacgactc ggctgttgac aaaaaaaaaa aggttgaaag
    90481 atgaagagaa gaatcgaaag gaagaaaaaa aaaagaaaaa gaaacggttg tgtgcacgca
    90541 gaaagttgtt gacagcgaac acatctgaat aaaaataaaa gttgtgagag aacaaacaca
    90601 gtgctgtttc attgttttat tgcgtcaagg tttcataagc atacacaatg aagtatgttc
    90661 aggtgttaca gttccactgt gaccgtgagg gctttgggtt gctcaaggcc ggttgatgtt
    90721 cacgaagcgg gtgctcaacg gtcaatcgtg cctggtagcg aacaggaagg cttcgactgt
    90781 caaagcagag ccaccgggga caaagggtcg gagaggggaa gcttggacga aacattttgt
    90841 attttcgaaa aaggaagact ttttctgtcg ggaaatctca gagtggggca atgagctgta
    90901 aaagaacaac aacaaatagt ggttgaaagc agacgtgtgc aaacgaaaag caacgagaga
    90961 agaaaactga aagttgttta attgcctcaa tgtctcaagc cttcaaaata aagtacgttc
    91021 aggtgtgaca aagacttttt tttgtccttt tatttgttcg gagatttccg aggtactttt
    91081 cgcgaagaaa gtggtcaaag gcaaacgctt gcgaataaaa ttgtacgaga gctgtttcat
    91141 ttgttttcta tcgtctcgaa tttctgcgaa atgatattcc ggcacaacag tttgaccgtg
    91201 accgtcgtct gccagtaggt gcagcccaga gcgtgcagat cccggcgcac gcagagagcg
    91261 aatcgagatt ccggactccc gaggacgctc cgattttgac ccgcttattt acaagcccag
    91321 agacctgttg attacccgcg aaatcgacga gagccgcttc caccggccac catgttctca
    91381 tactcctaca agccgagcgc agccttcgcc tcggctccgc tcggagcccg tccctccgcc
    91441 gcaacgccca cagtcagcgg tgtggcgaga caggccgaga aagatctccg ctcggagaac
    91501 gagggggtcg acggcgcggc ggtcgggcct tctcgggcgg ctcctgggat ctacgagacc
    91561 cttgcgagcg atgaagtggt cacgctcgac tgcctgactg gggtggtgcg atctgagcgg
    91621 ggctgcacgt tcgtgcagta catcccgacg gaggagcaca agctgcgcgc cgggcggaag
    91681 agcgccccag tggaacagat caacaggttc ctcaggtcgt taggggacag cggcgtgcca
    91741 gctgaaacct ccttgattgc gctctgcccg ttggagccgg gccgccggaa gaccctgtgg
    91801 ataagggtag cgctggagga agtgcaagaa ctcagcctgg aagccctgtg gatgctcaag
    91861 ggcgaagcgc ggcttcacgc ggagaggacc agcctcgtcg tgtggctgga gtcgagcgcg
    91921 ctgggttcca gctcgctgag cccgacggcc gaacgaaccc tgtgccccgc atccgaaagg
    91981 gacgcggaac gtctcgccgc tctcgccgaa gagggcctcc tgagcccctg tgagagagga
    92041 gagcggcgcg aagagggctc gagtcgagag gccgcccgcg tctcgacaca acgagacgag
    92101 tcggggcccg gacggtccgg tctgaagcgc gtgagggtca gaacgggact ggttggcgac
    92161 tgcccaacac acagcctacc cgagaattcg agagacggcc agccgtgcag gagatcgaaa
    92221 agacaaatac gacggcgggc gcagtcctcc ggggtaggtt tcatcagaaa aagaatcaaa
    92281 gctacaaaga cagccgagaa gagggtcgaa gcggagtcga cgtttgctcg attcggacgg
    92341 gagaactcca cgatctctcc tgaagagact tcatcgcttc ctcctcctcc tccgcctcag
    92401 cctcccgttc gtcctcacga tcctgttccc cgtcacggca ccgtcaaggc ccccacgcgc
    92461 aaagcgcagg atcgggccga aagagagctc ggggctttgt ccctctcgtc tcggcgagta
    92521 gaaaggcagc cccgggcgct tggcggagag tctccaccgt gttcggttcc cagtttcgga
    92581 caggccagag agaccagtct gtcgccttcc ggggagagag tccgtgtctc gtcgtctcat
    92641 caacgcccgg tgcccacggc ggtttcggcc gaagcttctc ggggctgcgg gctgatgtag
    92701 agcgcggacg ggtcgtgcgg agcacccggg acccgctctt ccgtcgtgac ctcttcgcag
    92761 cttttcacgt cagagggcct gaggccgagt ttgttcgcca acagcaggcc gtaggcaggc
    92821 gggtgcaggg aatcctttgt gagcatgata tcgctcacgg agagggaccc gtctggcttt
    92881 ctccccgaca ggctgtcggc gaacgtggca ccggacgtgt tgaggagagc gaccagggcg
    92941 ctgtggaaga tgtgcacggg ggatccggac tccagttctc tcacgccgtc cctgtggttg
    93001 tactgtatgg tgttgtgtct cctgttgaag tggctgaatc ccgacaaggc gctacgccaa
    93061 aaatttgtcc aaatgctcag agtttcctcc aggtgagcaa cgctgacaga ggacgggtag
    93121 ctgcacacca gcctcacgtc cgagccgagc tcggtcacgg gatcccggtc tccttcggcc
    93181 ccgtcctccc gctcggcgag tcgacgttcc agacgcctgg acacgttctc cgccatcctc
    93241 agcagcccgg gatcctcgca ctcggacctg agcttttcca gagccgcgcg aggacgagag
    93301 gtgacctcgg tcagaaatcc gcgcaccagc aggacctctt tgccttcgga tatcatggag
    93361 gccatcatct tgctgaggct gtgggacacg ctggcggact tgtgcttgga caccgaggcg
    93421 cacgcgcccg actgcagcaa ggagtcgggc agctcggcgt cgttcagcag tcccagcatg
    93481 tccgtctgtt ggttgcaggc gagggctcgc gacaggttgt ccagcaaagg tctgtcggtc
    93541 gcgttgccta ccaccgagat gccagcgtcc cgctgctcgg ccctcgagga gagcatcacg
    93601 tctgccacgc gcgccagcga cgaccgatcg gcccccgcgc tggtgtacac gtgcctcgcc
    93661 gcggcctcgt tcagacccct ggttatcctg ccgaaaagcg tcctccagtt cttgacggtg
    93721 tcgtgagccc tctctgccaa ggaggaaaag gaaggacccg aagccgacca gctgctgtcc
    93781 cacaccgacg ctcgtctgta gaggaccccg tccaccgccg cagtgacgag agcggtgcgc
    93841 ttgtcgtaga aggccaagca cgaggaggct ctgcactcgg gcaccaccgg gcaccgtccg
    93901 tgttcgaagg tcttcatcac accccataga gtcaccacag acatcttcag ctctgtctcc
    93961 ttcacggggt tccgaacgaa agcctcgcgc tctcccctca cccagtccgc gactatctta
    94021 cacaccacgg ccgtcggcgc gcagggcaca gacgccatca tcagcaactt ggctgtctcc
    94081 gccagactgt ccaagggaac ttcgagcacg cgaggaagcg cctcgtcgtg agcctctttc
    94141 tcttggatcg cttcggccgc ggccccggga gggctgaggc cgtccggcga caccacaaac
    94201 aggcgtccgg cactacgggg cggggccgct tcggcatctt tcctgcagcg cttgctgggg
    94261 cgcgcgtccg gcccgccgga gcccgaaacc atgttgatca cggcagcttt gccagacagg
    94321 ccgaggccga gggatctgat tttcttccac ggcaggaaaa ggcaaggcac gaagcccgcc
    94381 agcacggtcc agcggatcat gtttctcagg gtgcttttga tgtgcccgca gcaggggcgg
    94441 ttggccacgt agtgcccgac gagatagcgg accaggcacg cggcgctctc gctgttgctg
    94501 cccagcacgt tgcacagcag caactccacc gacagggccg ggctgaaagt gttcacgatc
    94561 tcctctatca ccacggccag ctgcggatcc tcgctcacaa aagcccaaga tgcgacgtcc
    94621 ctgtgtagcg gcaacaggtc gtagcactgc tcgtagcagt cccagcgcgc ctctccgcgg
    94681 gggcgattac ggttgcgtgc acgatgagcg caacggccgt tcctgaagtc ctctagaacc
    94741 ctcgcgtccc ctctgtccgc caaggcgcac tcggccaagg ccgcctcccg gacgtcgagc
    94801 ggttcttcgt ccgccttcat cgtcacaatt ctgttcgact cgactttcgg acggtaaccg
    94861 ggaggggtta atgagaatcc gctcctcagc tcctcacccg tactcagctg ctcccgccgc
    94921 gtcttcgacc cctctcgtcg gccatgttct gcgtactgtt caaggcgctc tgctgccttt
    94981 gcggcaacgg gcggacggcg cgcggcccta gcgggtaccg ttatgaggtc ctcggagaca
    95041 gcggcgacga gtacggcgtc gaggaaggcg acgaggcgga cgaagccgaa cctcgcctca
    95101 gggacttcgc gctgacgcgc aagagagcta tcggcctgac caggttgaaa ctgaaagcta
    95161 tcaactccgc ctcggacgtg tccgtggcgg agaggctctt ggaacgccac ggtcaaaatg
    95221 acccaagctt actaacttac gagggcaggt gccgcgagga aatgctggcg gctttgagca
    95281 agctcccacc ttacgcgcac gggacccaga tcgacagacc ttacaggata acgccagcct
    95341 cgagcatcgg aagcgaacgc aacggagcga tcgtgtgagc gcaagggtcc ctttcgccga
    95401 agaggggggg gggtgaaaag aaagagaaaa ggaaaaaaga aaaagaaaga aaaaagaaat
    95461 aaatcaccat gagcgtggtc aagactgacc ccagcgttta ctcgctgaga tctctggagg
    95521 ctgccaaacg actggtcaaa gcgcctgggt ttctggccga ctcgaccggg gcgttctccg
    95581 agctcgtggc ggagaacgtg atcagggcgt ccgcggccaa cacctcggtg tcggccgacg
    95641 cggtcgtgat gatactgcag gcccacatgg gagtgtctct cttcaagcag cagaaggaca
    95701 cgagccgttt gctggcgggc ttcgtgtaca agatgttgat cccggacaag tccgtgccca
    95761 cgggcacgag gttcacgagg cgttacaaga tcacggatca gcgagaggcc cagcgaggta
    95821 cctacgacac ggtgggaaac ggggttcgga ccagggagta cagccaggtg tttcagcaca
    95881 cgtccaaagt ggtgaccatg cagtttggat ttctgctcgg catcacggtg ccttccgtgg
    95941 cggaggagct gatacgcagg gagctggagc aggccaggac ttcgtgggaa ctcaccaaga
    96001 ccatagaggt cctggagtac tgcgcggctc agcccacgct cacggacagg atctgccaga
    96061 aactcgcatc cctccccaga gcggagaagc tggactctgt gctgacgatg gccgagctca
    96121 tgtgcggcac cgtgaacgcg catccggatt cttttgtgtg cgtggtggag aacgctcgca
    96181 gggtcctctg cagcgacagg ccagaggtcc tcgtcatggg agacaccctc ttcagggtgg
    96241 tgtcccaaga ctccagtgcc gtcaggacgc gcatcgcttg cgaaaacgtg aagctcgcgc
    96301 ccgagttctg cgtctacacc gccgccgacg agaagtcgcg gggcgacggg ctccacgagt
    96361 tcaccatgga gttggtcaac aaacgcgagc tgggcgacgg ggacctggct ttcgcggacg
    96421 actccagctt cagggaccag gtcacggaga tgccggtgaa ccacattctg atcggcggcg
    96481 ggcgttcggt cggcattccc atcgcgctgg tggacggcgt gcagatggaa cacggatgcg
    96541 ggagggagac gtccactgag cacaaagctt tcagcaacac ccagggtttc aagtgggagt
    96601 acttcacggt gggctgcacg gctccggcgc tcggccagat atcgccgtcc aaagtgctct
    96661 ctgccactga ctccgaagag gtcggctaca agcagctggc ccagcgatcg ccctcggtct
    96721 cgtacctgca ccagtacgac ggcgccgtgg tctgcgtgac gctgagggag ctgcaccgcc
    96781 tcggcagtcc tcgagctctc ttcggcaggg agcgcaggga caagctgcag ggggacttga
    96841 acgccttcat gaggaacgga cccagaggga tcgccgtggg acgcatggcg cagttggcgc
    96901 acagcgatga ctggtaccag aagatcaaga accccgcgtc gctgctggag ttcgacgttc
    96961 gaaacatggt tgtgcccgaa gccccggacg acgcctctca cggatcggcc gccgtcgagc
    97021 ccgtgcgctg ggtcgtcagg cccagggtgg ccctgttcaa cacctccgcc atgaacagcc
    97081 tctccaacga gatcgcgcag atcggaagcg agctcctcgc ccgcttcgga gacagcgagc
    97141 acgccaagac cgtgaccctc aacctcacct ttctcagcaa agccctggat taccgcggtg
    97201 gtgcgcagcg catgctggag atgagaggca agattctcgc gaaccagccc atccgtgact
    97261 tagaagtgga tgggtggacg aggggccgcc tgttctggtc ctggatggcg gaccccatat
    97321 gcgccgtgta catgcgaaag gcgctcgggg ccaaggagat cggcgccaat gcgcctgatt
    97381 tcaccgtgga ggaacgggag gtcctggtgc agctcgaggg gttgataacc ggagtgctgg
    97441 cactgtttag aaacgtggtg ggggacaggg cgaactctgt cgtggcctcc atgccctgct
    97501 gcttcagcca ccggcgctac gcggccatgg atgggtccca ggccacggtc aacgaacgcg
    97561 gatatcccgt ctggttcacc ttggacgaca tggactactg caacctgatg tattggatca
    97621 tcctaccgag cctgggggcg agggtgtatc gccggcaacc cgtcgtcgaa aacgaagccc
    97681 acgcggtgcg cgacccgctg aggtacaggg acggggagcc gaacctctct ctcgagctgg
    97741 gcatcgacgg caacctagga ttgaccgtcg cccgtctgac cggggaatgc gtcttctcca
    97801 gggtggcgcc cgaggccttc gccgaagacg ccagcgagca gttcgagccc acggcctctc
    97861 gccacgtctc ctgcacggac ctgggattcc acaggaactc tgtggtcacg tacatgtggt
    97921 cgataagact caggaagatc tccggcatcg gaaacgacct ggccaaagcg ctcctcggca
    97981 tgcactacag caccctgctc actcacgacg tggtcaggga tcactacgac accgtctact
    98041 actccggctt gtcctacctg atgttcaggg gagtgaggtt cacgggctgc ggagtgtccc
    98101 tgatgcagca aaagtcggct ctgtacgcgc tgggcacgca ggtgctgtgc aacccgacgg
    98161 cgaacaacac tcaccaggtg tgcaccgtga accagtactg cgagtcggtg gtgataccgg
    98221 acaccctgga gtcgcccggg ctttacatcc ccaacctgta catgaaagac gtgcgagggg
    98281 gagacgtgca cctggagggg cgcggagggc cgtacgacat ggtgatcgcg gacgccttca
    98341 acggcttctg cccggagtcc gacagcgctt gcggctaccg caggccgtac atcttcacca
    98401 ccggccggtc ccagagcctg cagggactca cgggcgaggt gcccttggat ccgctcatgc
    98461 gctcggaggc ctacacctgc atgcccactc tgctcaggcc cttcagctcg gcgctcaggt
    98521 cgcgaggcag acgcagaggc gacggcggag aggacagcaa ccacagcgtc ttctgcgacg
    98581 ccctgcacgc ggcggagttc gaaaagagcg tgctggatca cgtgggggac ctcttcaagg
    98641 acaccacgga gagagcgaat gggaacaagc gggccacgga catcatgcag ccctcgctcg
    98701 gggtggcttt ctgcggtact tacagcatcg ggaagacctc ggacaggaag ctcatgagcg
    98761 cctgcgccgc gacgggcggc gagcccctcg tcgacaggct cgcgcccaga atcagcggca
    98821 cgggcctgtt cgcttgcaac cccatgcaga ccaccgctcg gttgatagct cccatattca
    98881 gcaggatatt cgagagcccc aaccatggtc gcaggctgtt cttgtgaggg aggaaacgga
    98941 acgtaaaacg ggcgaagcgc gcgggagaaa ggagagagaa gagaaagcag ggaggaagga
    99001 tgcctcgggt cagggggccc ggcttagcgc gcaaggtggc ccgcggactc tgggcctttg
    99061 ctgaattggt gcttttgtgc ggggtcaatt tcttcgtgac cctgtacatg cacccagttg
    99121 accgcgagcg cgccatcgcc ttgattagga agagggagga ggccgaagtg gacgccgcca
    99181 tcaacacagt ggccaggtcc atcacgggcc tggacgcgaa catagaaatg atcaagggga
    99241 tcatcggctc cgagtcatgt gacagggccg tgaccgccga gtacgtgaac gagctgcgct
    99301 cagccgagac tcagagggac cagctccgct acatgctcat ggcgctcagg ggccggatcg
    99361 atgctgtcag gctggtgggc gcggtggaca ctctgtcaga cagcgtgggg cttcaactca
    99421 acgcttcggc caagataaac aggacggtgc tcgccttgaa cgtccacagg gacctcgacg
    99481 acatgaggga accggtgtct aaaatgacgg tggaagatgc cagcggggct tacgaagacg
    99541 gccatcttac tcagaggcac cctcactggc tcgtgtgacc gcccttaaac tgggtagtcc
    99601 cgctacggtt ctctgatggg gaacgcatat aaattcctac cggaaggtct gggttgttgg
    99661 ggtttcaggg cttttctttt cttttctttc ttagtgtacc tgccctttgt ataaagtgtg
    99721 tctcttttgc tgtgctgcct tttttgtttt gttttcaaat gcaacagtgt ttgactgtct
    99781 gtgtgtgttg atcttgtaac aaattctgaa taaaataatt tctgaaaaca caactgcttg
    99841 gcttgtttcc atattctgtt tgccaagaaa tgtagagaga agatgtgaga ctacagtagg
    99901 cgtacttcaa tcaacagcaa tatgatttta ttcaaagtac aaaaggaaaa taagtcttac
    99961 atttcaagag ggtacagttc atgtgattgg attgcatgct gagggtacag ttcatgtgat
   100021 tggattgcat gctatgaaaa agaaatgcac gaggtagaaa gacaactacg caagccttcg
   100081 ctgtttcaat ggcagtcaca aggaataaca tctgcttgtc gaaagaaacc tctgagataa
   100141 ctgtggtaaa gaaaacaaat tgtaaaagag taaaagcaaa acacttcgat gacaattcct
   100201 atgcaatcat gttccacaca cctgtttttt tcaaaaaaaa aatataatat aaaaaaatga
   100261 tgatgaaata atgtgaacat tgtgagcaaa aatgttcata cgtagacatt tttgtcacct
   100321 tcgtagcaaa tgggtcgggt cagcgtattt ccagtctccg agttacggtg gcagtcgctg
   100381 aactcctctg ccacgttcat gtaaagcgtc tgggattggc agcaagacag cggcctgtag
   100441 tcgaacagag cggccgcagc tgcgttttta gccgaaaaca catctgcgtc caaggcgaag
   100501 ggtcgtaccc ttttgtgtac gtagctggga tccgctttct ccattccgct tcgggcggca
   100561 agctcagcga tggcttgaac gatggtgggt ccatcgagcg gcttgcagtc caagaccacg
   100621 tggatgtccc tttcaacgcg cccgccgcct tcccttgagc ggtactgcac ggtgagccac
   100681 gtgcgcagga ggaaaatcat cctcttgaac ttgacctcgg acaccgtctc cctcaaagaa
   100741 ctgtcgatca gtgggaggac tctcatgctc ccaccctggc acactctggt ggtgcaccac
   100801 gctgccaaga cgatctgttc cttgaacacg aaacagcacc agtgaaagta atgcgtgccc
   100861 atgtccacgt cgaacagccg cggcaggtgc acgtcgggcc cgatggccgc ctgggtgctc
   100921 tcggggcacc atttccccac tagcacgcgg tcccaaaacc ccgggatgtg aggcatgcaa
   100981 acgtatctgt aggcatcata ctcaggcaag agcttatttt cccagtaggt gaaagacatg
   101041 tcgtttgctg gattctttat cagggtctgg aacgctgcgt aaaaaaaaaa aagagagaga
   101101 gaaatcagag agaggaaagt cagactcttg aagctgtgca aggtcgaggt gctagagggt
   101161 gtgcctctta cctcgctgaa gttcctcgtc acttggcgac ccttcggcca acatcctttc
   101221 aacgcattcc tctttttcga tcctcgtcat gaagcggtcg ctaccttctc gctccagttc
   101281 ccaagctcct acagcctcca tctccggcat gtcagccagc gcgtttgccg tggcgttcac
   101341 cattccgttc tcggagacga cccagtgctt tcggcagcct ccctgcgctc tgatgcacag
   101401 cgtgcacagg acgcatccgc agaggcactg cacgggtcga ttgagttgca ggagataccc
   101461 gcagcacacc ggcgcacggt tgaaaacccg tctgcatgat gggcaagtga tgagatcttc
   101521 gagcgtggat agggagacgc cggggatgcc gtcccaaggg cgcggccccg cgctgccctc
   101581 tgcgctccag cacgcaagct cctcttctgc gggcgtcctg ggctcgcgtc ggttggactc
   101641 cacggagaga cagagccctg gagactcact ctgcagcgct gcgccgggct cgtctttcgg
   101701 cggctcgacg tcaggctgcg agctcgggcg tccgtcccct ccatggtcga gatcttcgtc
   101761 acccgtctcg ggtggcggaa gtagagagcc tggaagctca atcgtctccg cgcaagtcga
   101821 agcgacccga ggaggaactt ggtaaccgtt tgggggttcc gccgcgcgcg gctcgatgca
   101881 atcggggtac gtgatcaagt tgatgtcgtc gtacgctttc gtgatgacgc tctcgcacag
   101941 catggcgctg gcttcttcct ccagcgtacc gtactcctcg tcctcagtcg aagtcaaata
   102001 atatctggag gggtttctgt aacgcaccca cagtgacaca aaagacaact tgtgaatatc
   102061 accttcaaac catgcctccc aggatcgacg gggataccca cggctggccg ctgatgctcc
   102121 agatggcagt gtgcagctct tcgtccattc gcttcgcgac ctcgacgcct tcctcggact
   102181 ccgggacgtc gatctccccc gggcggagcg agcgttcgct ctccgcgcct cggtcttgct
   102241 ccgtggcgtc cactgggcta ggcggaggcg ccggagtggg ctcgacgtgg tttgctttcc
   102301 gcagggcttc gagtccaacg cagattgcgc ctcccggtac cggctgtcgc cctccatccg
   102361 cgagggcctc gcgacacccc gcgctttcag caccaggaca cagaggctcg ccgcgagcct
   102421 cttccgcctc gtcttcggtt tcctccggag aggccgcctc gttttctacg cgcccccgac
   102481 tcttgtcgtc ttcgtccgag gaggaggcgc tgacatcaga tggactgcac gcgcgctctt
   102541 tggcctcgta ctcggccgtg cgaatttcgc ccttctcttc ttcgccctcg ctgtactcgc
   102601 cttcgctgga gctgtcttcc tttgtcgaac aacaccctag tctccagggc ctggtcgcgg
   102661 tgtctcgctc cgtgcgacgg cctctccgcg aggacgacga ttgggggttc gcgcggtcaa
   102721 aattgcaacc ggcgtgaggc acagcccagc gaactgcctt tcgcctgccg tcgtgagctt
   102781 caccgacatc cacgccaaag tgcgacggtt cttcaccagt gggcccctct ggctcggtcc
   102841 tccttttcac gagccgaatc tcggatttag tcctgcgagg gctgaggctc gggtcccgct
   102901 tgcgcttgat cctctcgctc cggtgatatt tgccgtctcc ttttcgcacg caaccgcccg
   102961 cagggtttgt ccttctgcga cgaggtgcaa attcagggtc gagctccttt ccaacctgcc
   103021 tcttgagtgt cgggtagagg ggaggctcgc ggtcgagacg gacgcatccg agggcccgct
   103081 cgcgtccgct tcctcggtaa cgatcgcgga ctccatccct ctggtcgcgg cgggagatct
   103141 cgccctcggc ccactcgggc gtccagtcga agcgctttct ttctctcctt ctcttctccg
   103201 tttcttgcct tctcctttgc tgcaggttgc gcaggggaga aggcgtagtg tatctgcgtt
   103261 ggcccccgcc gatccttctt tgttcgggcc tggccttcct ctgcatcttt tcgttctcgt
   103321 atccagccga aatcaccctc attgcaccgc gggcttcgtt agaacagaga gccgagttcc
   103381 acccagatgc cgaggggcga atctctagtg ttcctgtacg aacgaacgct ggggtgtgag
   103441 ctcagtcctc tgtgagcaaa cttggcagca cttatatagc ccctcctcga cagtctcgaa
   103501 atctctgcaa cagaagaaac tctcaccttc ctcactttca tgccaaaaca aaactcatca
   103561 ctatcagtga gtctgacctt cccccagagt gcaagaactc cgctcgcagc aagacgtctc
   103621 tgggttggac gagatccgtc agagtcaggc cgatgtttac agcgtctgac cgatgtgaac
   103681 agcgtccgtc cgacagccac tcgcctcctc cgaccaggct taaaaacggc cgagtgcagt
   103741 tcatagaata cgaccgatgc tcgcagtcac tgtcctccct cctcgacctt cccgcgaagc
   103801 tcaaaaagtc agaccggcat ctcgcacgcc aagcatccac ggtggcatca atccgctgtt
   103861 aatcggagca gcccagacat tcgaaacaca aaaagttctg ggctcagaaa agaaaactgg
   103921 taggctcagg ggaaggtaga taatgtttgg gagcaatagg aaaacaggag aggcagggag
   103981 taagacatga aggtggagac ttgggaggag cagtgctcag gggaaggtgg agaatgtttg
   104041 ggaccaatag gaaaaaagga gaggcaggga gtaaaagatg aaggtggaga cttgggagga
   104101 gcagtggaag cccatgctct atgaaggtgg ggggagaaaa gagagcagag tggtgttggt
   104161 gaccataaaa ttacttctga tcagcgcaac tgcttgtgca cgcagatgtt tttttttgtt
   104221 ttgttttttt tgttttgtca attcacgctt gcagaagcca agcttacaaa cctctctctt
   104281 tcccactccg gagatcggca ggaataaagc acagggtgca ctgccgtgaa cgtgtgaaca
   104341 cattttttgg tttttttttt gacaaagaaa atgtgtagtg tattttccca gagatgaagc
   104401 gcaagctgtg ttcggtggca aaacacttca aagcaacgag agcatttttg aacgagctcc
   104461 tttatttcgc actcaaacgc acagtgtcca tctcagagcg caccgagctt ttcaaacagt
   104521 ttcacgacaa gatacatctg cttctatcca aaggatggtg cacatgcaac acagacaaaa
   104581 tgaaaaaaaa aatacacatt cgatccaact acgcaaacta cagcatctta gtcctcctca
   104641 gctttgcgga tctggggatc gcaggccctg ctccgcctcc ccctccgcag tacaccaagt
   104701 agatgatccc agcagaaagc gctccgcacc aggtcgtgag aaggcccatc gaaatccaca
   104761 aagccgagct gctggcgaac cccgatagcc agcctcccaa agagactctc cctgccacga
   104821 tctcgttgta ctttgcgtca aaatcagtca ggtctctggt gatgttgttc aggttttgac
   104881 gcacggacaa caggttcgac gtcgtgttca cggctcgcag cagctccatt tcaggagtcc
   104941 cgggcagact gtctttcagc aggtccgcga acgacaccgg cccgtccgat atgtgcggcc
   105001 tggagaaagg cttcagcggg ggggattcga tctcgaccgt gaccgacccc tccatccaag
   105061 ttaccttctt gtcgcggtag cagatgtttc tgtggcactc tccgcacacg gtcttgcatt
   105121 ccgaggggtc ctcgacgcac ctcctgtacc tttcgtgaag ctcgggcctc ctgcagtact
   105181 ttccgtggca ctcggagggc tcgtagaacc gtccgtctat gagccagaca tcgtagtctg
   105241 gccaacaggg aacgccatcg gtgctgattt tgggcattgg tatgatccct cggaccacgg
   105301 cgcgctccac ggcgttcggc aacgagtgca cgatgaacag ctttcgattt ctgtacaggg
   105361 ccgcgcccac ggtcgggaac tcggacagac ccgggtgatc gcgcatcacg gtcatgccac
   105421 tggggcagct ccccgagcgc ttggaggcga tttgcctcag acagttttcc acccccctgg
   105481 ccatgaactt ggtgtgcatg gcagcctgcg tcatctgatg ggtcacgctt tgcatctgag
   105541 cgtaccacat ctggtagctg gccatcacgg agaacttgac gttggtgtct cgcagggctg
   105601 cctcggtgtt gcgcttcatc gcgtccctga ggagtctaaa gttcttgttg gcgatctcgg
   105661 tgttgcgctt catcttcctc tcctgttcgt ctatcctccc gtctatcagc gccacgttgg
   105721 cgtcgagccg gttgctcacc tccaccagtt gcccagcgac attcgtgaac gcgttcttca
   105781 cggagtccat ctggacctcc aagcgatcca ctctctgaga cacgtgcaat gccagaccca
   105841 gggcagcgcc tccgagcaac gagcccagga acctcttgtg cctcgtgcgg cgtcgctcgg
   105901 gcccgtcgag tgccgggaag ggtgcattgt cgggcagggc gtacgcagag gccttgcgct
   105961 cctgcgcggc caactcctcc agaccctctc tcatcaggtc tccggccctg cgggcatcgt
   106021 ctgtgatctc gtgcgctgaa tcgcacagct tgccgtagtc tctccggcag ccgtcatcac
   106081 ctccgcagac cgagatcagg cagggcttga gggcgctcac gtcgtagttc acgcagctca
   106141 cgttcaggtt gatgtagtcc aggcccgggg tgaagttgga cacgaagtga atggcttccg
   106201 ccggtttcac gatcaccccg cgatcgtgct ccaccaccgg cctgtccaac gcgtagctgt
   106261 cgtccacgga gactagattc aggccctggc tgctctctcc cgtgttgtgc gcggtgcaca
   106321 ccctgctcac gggcggagcg tactcgacga accttttcgc gtccaggatc cccacagtgt
   106381 agtgattggg atcggtcgtg ggcaccatgg tgttgatgtt tatcgctacc tgcggaggcc
   106441 tgcccgacga ctcgacccgc ttgtccggtt ccccgggggt gcacgactcc atggcgtaca
   106501 agttccccac gtagatcctg tcgtagctgg tcgagtacat ctccctgtgg ggctccttga
   106561 acaccccgag cgctccgtgg acggccacga ggccggggca caccagagtg tggctcagac
   106621 ccacgttgta ccgaggatcc agggagctct tggaacccga cgccggatct ttgtacgcgc
   106681 tctccgggac ggtgatcacg atgtcgccca gctcgtcgag ctcgggcagt ctttcgttcg
   106741 tagagggcag cggcggcggc gtgcggagct cggcggacct cgcgaacctg gagggcttcg
   106801 cggctccggc cttcgcggtg gatatgcccg ccgccatctg ctgcctcttc cagtccctca
   106861 gcctgtgcac ggccgaggcg attcccagta tcgcgggcat gtcggaacgc acgccacgct
   106921 tgaagtcaga gtccacgggg gcaatcatga actggttcac gccgaaggcc acggccacga
   106981 gttcgggaaa ccgcttcagg gtctcgaaag acgtcgaaga cacggtcacg ttcaccatca
   107041 ctcccctggc ccagaccgtg gtgctggagc ccgagcagca cttggtgttg aggtcttctt
   107101 cgcacctgag cgctgtgttg gtctccaggt ccgctaaagg cagaccgccc tccacctccc
   107161 acctgcccgc gccctcagga gcgctgagct ttagtcctcc ggtgagggat aaggtgaaga
   107221 cgatcttgtt tgctcggact cctgtcctga gcagagtcat gaggtagggg acgacggcgt
   107281 agcgctcgtc gtcgccgccg tcagtcctct gtccgctcgg gctcacccac gcgttctggc
   107341 agtgcctggg atccttcgcg tccgcgcggc cccgcggcgt cacgaacgct tcgaactcgg
   107401 ccaggtccaa gaagtcagtg ctcgccagca gcccgcgaga aggaggcagt ccgaggaaca
   107461 acttgcggac gcctcgtctg tgcagggcgg acgcggcaag cttcgcaact ctgccgaact
   107521 gacgcctttc ccagttcgac ttggagcagt tcgtcagccc ccaccggctg gcgtccaaga
   107581 gcaaagccgt ggacgagacc gaggtgctga ccctcgccag ggtttcggcc acggactcca
   107641 ggaccgcggg gaactctttt cggtccgggg acacggggac cacgcactcg tcaaacggga
   107701 cctttgccac gacgtggccg gcttgcgcca ccgtggcgaa cagggccgcg tctagagcta
   107761 cggctaagta gcctccggcc gaggagtaca gagcgcgctc caccgagatg acagttgcgt
   107821 cacacatgga gggtgcgaca aagtctctga tatcctcggg cgtcggcgag taatccgggc
   107881 cgcgggcggc caagtcgtcg acgctggaga tctcacacat ggccaacgga gcggaggcca
   107941 ggccgtccca gttggtcaga cctggcctcg cgtgctccga gctgctcacg cagaacgtgt
   108001 tgccgttgga ttcgaaacag ttgtctccca gctgctggtg gcaggcgccc atcgcctctg
   108061 cgtcccccag gccgacgtac accagcacgc aggcgtaggc cgagttgcgg atggccagga
   108121 cgtcgtccga gtcaggccac cgcctgctgg cctcgggcgc gcgcagcgtt ctcttcatga
   108181 gcttgtaggc cgcgcactga gctcccgggt cgcattcggc cgacgagttc gccccgaagt
   108241 aatagtctct gttgcgaggg ctggcgtgca gcatcgccga tatcctgttc agcggcgcgt
   108301 gcgggaccac ccgctcggag cacccgaacc cccccgggac cgggacgcac gaggacctgt
   108361 cgagcttctt cacgtaggct cccagcatca cgccttccgt ctggtacctg gtcaagtcgg
   108421 gagagcgtcc gcgcgtgtct ctccacaggg cgccgatact tcccgggcaa taatgcgtgc
   108481 actggtcccg ttcaccctcc tgagagccga tcctgcgcaa ggcgaagcct ccctggctgg
   108541 tgcccatgca ccagccggtg tgagcgccac atttcgtcac ggagatccac gcgtaaggag
   108601 catacccgta aggttcgtag tccgcgggcg cttgggttcg ggctcggcaa agaagccaca
   108661 cggcaagcgt ggcgacgagc gcgagcatgt caccaccctt ccgaggcggt cgatcgttga
   108721 ccgactcgag aaggtgcgcg ctaatactcg acgcctcccc cccccccccc ccgggaggag
   108781 tctggaagcc cggcctcgct cttcacagga gagggtgagc ggggtcgccg ttacccttgt
   108841 ccgcatctgt ctgcttgcgc ttcatgagcg actggcacgt ggcggccaag cctatgaact
   108901 gcttcaccgc gtcgttgtga accttggcca cggcctggtc agggaccagg aaaagtctac
   108961 ccatgtgggt gcgcacgcgg ttcatgacgc gaacggacgc ctggctcgcc agggagtacg
   109021 agcccgaaat caggtccagg gtcatgctgc gcagcacccc ggcgacgttc tcgtcgtctc
   109081 tcgcgcagtg ggccaagtga aggttgatct gcttccttgt gaaagcgtga tggcacgact
   109141 tcaagtacgg agccacctcc tgcggttcga gcactccgat ggagtcgagg gtgtttttgt
   109201 ccaacctctc gcacaggagg cacttggagc gctccttttc gtaacagaga ctcctgatcg
   109261 aggggtgctc ccctccgctt atgttcatgt gaagcatggg atactgtttt ctgagaaact
   109321 gatccgcttc gctgacgctg cgcaactcgc cctccgtcaa gtcagaggcc cctgcctcgg
   109381 gaaacatctg aaagatggcc tcggaggcca tgctcgacaa gtagcccggc gagtcatggg
   109441 acgcttcgtt ctcggcgctc gacgacgacg acggcgggcc gtccgggtac cgcccgcgtc
   109501 tgccagcggc ctcgtggcct cgattactaa ccgcggaggc cctccgtccc ccgagcggca
   109561 ccctggtcct ttccccctcg ccttccgctc cgtgacgcgt cgaccggcat ggacggcccg
   109621 aggcttcacc gcgtgaagac gggcggggcc cgagctcaga gtccatcgtt cgcgagccgt
   109681 gaggagcccg gtgctccatc cagaggagtc tggggggtga tggagagcga caggtcgacc
   109741 gtgcgtgggg cgctcttttc ttccacgaac ccgtggttct ggggtatccc ggcgcacagg
   109801 cgatgcgtgt tccgcacaag ctcggagcgc tcgatagccg tgatagaccg cgcgaggtgt
   109861 aaatggtgca aaccgtcccg cggggaggtg ccgcgtttcg accaggacga gttcgagcgg
   109921 atcaggacga ggtcttactt gcgcgggacg ttcggcttgt cgccagccga agccggtcgt
   109981 ctttcggagc tgctggcgga gcttgcactt tcggccgagg ggaagggcgc ctgtccgttc
   110041 gcgggcaccc cgccttactg caccgtcgag aacgtggttc acatctcggg gccggcgctg
   110101 gagagactca tggagttcga cgacgagttc gtctggggag acaatcttat cttccacgcg
   110161 ggagcccgtc cacgctcgtg ccacacttag ccactcgaag cgtgagcccg cctatatacg
   110221 gcggcgggtt acgtctctcg atgagatggg cgcctcgcga tcggggagag gagagatgcc
   110281 gagcggggac tgccgaggat ccccctacgt cccccggacg ggaccactgt tctgccttaa
   110341 gggccagagc gtgtacgtga agatgaccga ggcggacgag aagagggcct tgctgagcga
   110401 gagcgacatg acgctggtgg gctacgccga tagcggcgag tgcgagggcg aggagctgcg
   110461 ctctgacccg tccgtcttcg tgccgatctt ctgcagagag tgctacggga cagagacacg
   110521 ggattacgag gaggctctgc gggacattct cgctcgcggg acaaactcgt tcatcgtggg
   110581 cgtctgcagc gtgtatggcg cggcccccga cgagatttac cccgaatcga gggccgagtt
   110641 ctcggtggag aacgcgttgt cattctcggg ggcctgccac ccgcagcccg gcaaggccgt
   110701 gttcctgcac gacgcggaaa gagacatcgg ctgcgtaaag tgctactggc acgttcacag
   110761 caggtcagcg gacaagacct tcctgttttg ctgcgtggcc tgcgacggca cagagtacac
   110821 cgccaggttg ctctcggagc tgaggaaaaa cgagacgctg agtacggcct tcagcttggg
   110881 aacagtggga gacaactccg tcgggcccgt cgtcgaggag tgcagcctgg tctcggtgcc
   110941 catgcgacca gcctgcttct gcgtggcgct cacggacaag gacctcgtgt ctcggaccat
   111001 gacgaggatg ggcttttgct cggtgaagga caaagccctc gaagccgggc tgcgcccgga
   111061 cgaggggggc agcccgtggg agccggaggg gaccggacac cccggactcc gggagggcga
   111121 gagctcggaa gatgggatcg aggccgtgag gcggctcgcg atcaagcagg cggacgagtt
   111181 gcgagcgctc gaggacgtcc tgaaagcgat caaggtacag aacggggttc tcgcgcaaag
   111241 gttgaaatgg ccccaggacc ccgacactct gttcacgatg cgaggggcga aggacttcac
   111301 ggagcgcacc ggggtgagca acagactgtg tgcgggcgag gaagcccgta ctaacgccgc
   111361 gacaccggac cgagggggtc gggggtccga aaaggacatg gaggcccgcg aggatcaatc
   111421 gcaacaagct ttgtcgaggt acgaactgga agaagtcagg cgactactct ccgcttcgag
   111481 acgagccggg gaggaagtgg gccagcgcct gccgcaatac ggagtccgtg ggggagatgc
   111541 tctggcggca ctgggggggt cgacccggcg agccccgcac tacagctact gcgaggacga
   111601 cgactacgac tgcaacgaag tcgcgtcagg tcgtccccgg acgcgatctc agagtgggaa
   111661 gacaaagccc tcaccggtcg accgcctgac ggagcaacag aggagagagg tagcgctgga
   111721 gtacaacaga caagagtccg agagagagga ggcctcgcgg aaaaagaggg agaccatgat
   111781 cgaaatgatc aaagcgagca tgggcgactt gatcaagagc ggcatcaagg atgcgatgca
   111841 ccaagagcgc gggttccagg cgaccgctga agaggtcggg gcaccccagt cagctttgcc
   111901 cagcgccgag ttggagaccc tagcgagaga cactccgtac aacaggcagc ctaggaactt
   111961 ggacgggcgg cggcctttgc ccgagagcct gtccgtggac gtcccagcgc tgctgaaaga
   112021 actggaagag ctgcgacagc gatcgttcgc gaggagctcc ggaaagagcg gggacagcga
   112081 aggatcgctg cccatggaca cggacgacga cgctcccacc ggcggaggcg cggaggccac
   112141 tagctccttg cgcagcaacg gcacagacac gacggcggcg aaaaacaagc agcaggcggg
   112201 ctacactctg aggccgtccg gagaggtgcc cggcatttct gactctcacg gaacgctgca
   112261 agagttcatt tctgcggtct cggtgcacag atgattccgc ttaccggggc cgggaccctg
   112321 cataacatgt ttttgtacac attttcagaa tgtctgtagg cttgtatgac ttgctttttt
   112381 attttacttt tttttttcct acaagaaata aagcagaaaa actctttgaa cgctccacac
   112441 actgttgttc tctttccact tcccgctcga ataagattaa aaaatgaaca cacgtttgcg
   112501 tataacagca cttgcaatcg caatgccttt cctgggcttc ggtctcagga tctgtacgct
   112561 ttccactaac gaccagctca cggttcgaac gttttgccaa agtgcatcat ggcgaactcg
   112621 atctgcgtta ccctcaacct gccctctgtg acggtggctc aggttcagca actgcaacat
   112681 tcgcgttgcg aagaggctga cgacgacgac gcggtacaca cgggcgcctc gtcctgttgg
   112741 aagagaagct gcgataacat ggccatgggc gctgtcgatt tcagttacgt cgcatcgcag
   112801 atgattcctt ccacggtaaa gcaggcgcct caagtgggag acctttgcgt gcagctggct
   112861 cccctcgcag ctcgcacgga agagtatgcg tcgatagtgg atctgtacaa cacgtactgt
   112921 gcaaagggta gcgcacagat ggccgtgagg tgcatgcgga gcttcgcgag gagccaaagc
   112981 gagctgtgca tccccgcgat accgatacac atcttcgtgt cagaatggaa caggtccctg
   113041 aaacggttcc acgacatggt caggtgcaac agggaatgga cgaacgcgcg cacaggcgct
   113101 gctcccgcac aggctgtgag aacctcgctg ctgaacaacg tgatcacgct gactctgggg
   113161 gacgtgcctg ctcgaagcga gcacctctgg tacctgctac actgcgtgat ttccaaaccg
   113221 tcgttggtca aagaggcgct gcagctcgtg ggctgcgtgt cctcgtgctc gggcacgctc
   113281 tatcgcacgg gcgacgtgac caactcgacc gttccgtgca agaacggctc gagcgcatcc
   113341 aggctgtacc tgatcgccaa gtcggcggcc ggcgcgaacg acactcggct gggcgagaac
   113401 gcgggtgcct ctctgggtct gatttgggcg tcgagcgaag acgagctctt cgatcacttt
   113461 cgcaacgcga gatgctgcca ctacgtccac ctggggacag agtccgggaa cgcgttcagg
   113521 tgcaacgggt actgcgcgtg gcgcacccac gaccgggagg ttttcgaacg gatgagcgag
   113581 ctcggtgcag aagttgcgtc gatgccctgc gtgcaggatt cgcacctggc cggaaacacg
   113641 gccgacgcgg tgagagcagc gtgccagctg tgaggcgaag gctgacggcc tccggtccct
   113701 cgagcttggg gtttcagacg gcgcatctga ccgactaacg atcgtaacgc tgcggacgat
   113761 ggtggggggg gggggggact cgagaacagc agctggagaa tgctgccgag gactttcgtg
   113821 cccgattgtg acctgatcgc gtcggccgca ctgaacagag gagcggtctt gacctccggc
   113881 gtccacccgc tatatctatc ccccgtggtg tgctggctca atcgcacgcg tgagcgattg
   113941 cgtcgggcca agcgctctgc agtctgcgcg ctgaaaggag cgtcaaacgc ggcgagcatg
   114001 ctagccatct tatcccactc cgtgaagctc tgggattacc cgaccttgga cgcgaccgcg
   114061 gcaggttggt ccctgacggt ctgcggggct ctgatcgcag gcctcgccgt ggccgccaac
   114121 agttccagag cattggtctc tcgagcggac cccaaagtca tcgctcaacc gctgcgggtc
   114181 attcccctct gggtcaaatg ccttctgtcc gcacttttgt tctctgccta cacgtacacc
   114241 tggatgtact gcgcggaccc gtctcgttct ggctgctggg aagagggccg tagagcctgg
   114301 ccgccgctct ggtcttgcac ggtcggcttg ttcctgtgga ttaatgcggt cggtttgctg
   114361 ggactgctca ggcagacccg tttgtgctaa gcgagaatgg gattgtgcgc aatcggggcg
   114421 aggtttgggc tttctttttt catcttttgt tcactgatca tccgcaaccc tctggaacgg
   114481 ggtttccagt ggatcgtagg atacgagacc ctacttgcgg tggcggccgt aacatcggta
   114541 gcgtcctgtg tgtgcacgaa gttcgcctgc ctgatcgaaa cgcacagacg catgcaacac
   114601 ctggccctct caaacacgag caaaggggaa actgtggcag tgtacaggga gaagaagctg
   114661 tcgacggtct cccctcagga cgacgacgcg gctcgctacg ggaagcgagc cttcgggcag
   114721 ctccaggaca cacccttcca ccctcgcgac agatacgacg cgccaaactc tttctggtgc
   114781 gcgctgacga ctgtcgcgct cgcctacaac acggctcaca tcgcgctgac cgacgcctcg
   114841 gatcccgagc ccctcgcctg tggcgctccg gcactggcgc tttactggtg cgtgaccaga
   114901 agcgcgcagc tggcgctctc ttgacagcgt tggcgccgct cgcactctga ccgtgatggt
   114961 atttacaaac gggacgaggg agaagaggat gatgcacccg aggactccag tgcgctcaga
   115021 gagctgtctg gaggtgctcc tggaggtctt tctatccgca ttggtgatcg ccaacatcgt
   115081 gctgtggttg cagaggttgt tcttccagat acaccaaaga ctggaataag ggagaggatg
   115141 ggtaccgcgg ggagttcggg aagcgcctgg tggacgaaac tcgcctctcc gaaagacgac
   115201 ggggctctgc ggaagcgcct cgggttctcg agccccgagg ctgacccggc atccctccga
   115261 tggtggtccg atctcgctcg cggaggagca tcggagcagc agcgggacct cggccaccaa
   115321 agcgtagagg acggggtcga cctgggttcg aagcagaagc tccagcccca gatctcctcg
   115381 aatctgtcag caaggaaatc taccagcaaa acaatgagca cggacgactt ttggagattg
   115441 aaggtggcaa aagtccaggg tggccaaacc cttcaccgca gttatgacag aaaacagcga
   115501 aagaaggaaa agagtcagcc agagttggag aaactgttgt gaccgcgttt gacaaatgca
   115561 acatgtttgc gagctcacac gagcgtgtgc aggtgattgt aatgaaacga gaataaacca
   115621 atcattcgct gaaaccaaag tctttttgtt gtcttttatt cgcattggta cacagtacaa
   115681 tgtcacacaa gagagagcat tcttttattt gttttttttt taaaaaaaaa agaaaacacc
   115741 accaccaaag agaccaccac tcccaaggcc acccttcacc acacacaccc acacccctac
   115801 acaccatcca cctcccggca aagccgaccc actcggagtt taaactaaaa agacagaggg
   115861 aaacggagaa gttcgacacc gttgcgaccc gcagaccgat caacaagcaa acgggcatgc
   115921 tccgcaaata ttcgcagaga agtcttctgg ccatctgggc tcctcgatcg gctccgccgt
   115981 cgccagccgt tcgagaaagc gaaatgatcg atcgggctgc gctttcttct cggacgcagc
   116041 cgagccagtc tccagaatgc tcgccctcgt tgctgcaagg tgtcgtcctt ctccccttct
   116101 gcaaaaaagt ggaagcggga attcagaaaa ctactactga gacagacctc gagcagggat
   116161 ccgatctgga catgacccca gagctggacc tatctcagca caatcttccg agcacttaca
   116221 aaaatacgag cgagagccac aaagtgcagg ggggttatct ccctcacctc caggaaaagg
   116281 ctgagaagaa gataaagaaa accacccgcg agagccaaaa ctcgcagacc tcttctaccg
   116341 agccgtgcgg ccttcggagc cgagaaccgg acgaagtgga agctcttatc tcggggcctc
   116401 tcgtaaaagc ggtgaagata gtcgtgttcc atctcctcac cacctgtttg agcaaggtcc
   116461 gtaaagaaga gtgctacggc tgtcaggtcg accaccccag tcagatgcag cacccctgtc
   116521 tgttcgtaat cgaagagggc tttgtttact ccaactttcc tgctctggtt aagaaactgc
   116581 tgactcctgg atatcttcca gccgtcaaaa cgttcctgtc catgcgcaac atcgtagaga
   116641 aggacgagag gatccgagca gtgaccgacg ctctgcttta cgaactgaga cacagcgctt
   116701 tgaactcaca cggtgatctc gtgtcgactg tgtacgaagg actgacagag gccgaggaga
   116761 ttgatttcga acagctggaa gttgtgtcta aggtttggga aggtgatctt tccgcctgtc
   116821 ccaattgttt aatttgaaga agagatgcga aaaacactgt gatggctttc acagtaaaag
   116881 tttgtgtgta acctgtgggg ggaaaaaaaa aaaaaaaaca tctctcacaa gatgaaatgt
   116941 gaaaacaaag aaataaaatt ctgtcttgaa agaagtgtgt gcttcatcgt tcatcaagtc
   117001 agacaaacca ttagccgtca gacctatatc tggagccaga caattctgcg aaccggctgc
   117061 aagaattaca tctgaagcca gtcctcgcaa ctaaaaaaaa aaaaaacatt cctcgtacta
   117121 gcaaggccag aagccttcgc ttgaaaagga cagggttcag actgcgttca gagtttcatt
   117181 acccggtcca accaggccgc acggtggaat acggtcaaga cgaatgtggt gtgattatct
   117241 atgccaacgt ttaaaacagt cacgtaccag aatgcctatg tttaaaacag tcacgtacca
   117301 gaataggatc gttgtggaac gagaataaat cagtgactca aaccaaggtg tgttgtcttt
   117361 tattcacatc agcacaattt catacacgag agaacatctg ttccacaagc aatttcaaca
   117421 agcaaactgc atgattgtgc acaagcaaag ctgtctttct gggtccgagg taacagtcgt
   117481 cctcccctct tcgtgcggga ctccttccgt ctctgctgct acaacagcca cctatgcatg
   117541 tcgagttgag ccacgaacct atccccagtc cggatcgagc tggcgatgtg ccctttccga
   117601 gctcgtaaca cctgtcctcc cgcgaaaccc tgcacacttt ccacgacggt catcgcgtgg
   117661 ccgatcacag tcttgaggaa tcgcttcgcc tcttggtcct gcactagccg agctgccagg
   117721 ttcgagtcga atctgtcgtt caccaaagac gcggccgcgt ttcgtgtgac aatgtccact
   117781 cgatggtagt ctgctccgtt ggccaggagg gtcattatgg ccagcacgct ctgggggtgg
   117841 taaggggaga ccagctggaa cacgtcgaag tcaccgtcat gcttgagcgc ctgcacgacc
   117901 tcctccacgg gatctcctcc gcaatcgcaa tttacgcgtc tggtcgcgag cagaccgccc
   117961 cagatgccct tgttcacgtt gagatcgtag cccgggtccc cctcgactcc gagctgcgcc
   118021 gccacgtctt ttctgtccgg gagctgaaca gagaacctgt cgccctgttt caacgtttcg
   118081 tggcccgtgt tgatcagctc cacttcgtac aagtggggag cgttcaggaa cggtctgtcc
   118141 acgatggagc tgctcgcgca gcacacggcc acctccttga ggcggccaac ggattcgagg
   118201 ctgaggccgt gtagagtggg aacgtagcgg ttgctgtctt tgacaaagtg gaacaggccc
   118261 ggagggaggt agtttttcga ggagtcgtac ttgtaagctc cgtaggggac agactggctg
   118321 cgaggcttgc tctcgctcaa gccgtgtgtg taagcgcgga tcggctcgtg tatcctggtc
   118381 gacgacatct gcgtttgcgg ctgaaaacga aaaaaaaaaa aaaaaaaaca agcaacgaca
   118441 acaactagtc cgcgatcgga cgacagagaa actcgagcgc tcgcaaaggc tctctgcagg
   118501 tgggcgcgtg cggggcgttg ggcgctttca ggacgatcag agccgcggcg agcacctcca
   118561 gtagcacagg accctcttct acgtgaactc tgagcagcct gaccgtaagc atgttgagat
   118621 tctcctccaa gagctccccg aatgtccgcg agaaccacgg gcaccacttg gtcacgatgt
   118681 aagatctcaa atcacaccgg gactccgctc gagggggctc cggcttctcc accgagccgt
   118741 cctctcctct cgttcggggg ttcgtcgcgc gagccgcgac ccggctcggc cctcgagcgg
   118801 cggactttgg cgaagcgagg agtatcagct cttccagcgt gagttcgtgc cacatggttc
   118861 gagcgaaagg tcggtcgcga cgaccgtaaa gaagaggaga tttctggcta ggccgagggc
   118921 tcaggccgag tagttcatct ccacgcgttt gcggtaggcc actagcctct cgtcgtagaa
   118981 acccacccga ccgacagact ctgcgaagtt gcagtttgtc atctgcagct tttctctccg
   119041 agtgactctg ctgagcgcca cgtacaccga tggttttata ggggacatgg aaaagtttcg
   119101 cggcgggtgg tacagcacct ctccgcttat cgtacagccc tgacagtcgt aggtgttcat
   119161 ggccagcatg caggccaacg ggtgcgtggt caccgtccag ttttcgcagt gccacttgga
   119221 aggtcccact ttgtaaagac gaccggtcct gtctcctctc acgtagaact cgtaagcctg
   119281 ggtctctttc cggaacgcca tcccgctgat caggccttcc acttcgagcg gcgaaaccgg
   119341 gtccccggcg aggttggccg ccggcgaaag ggctttacga ggcaccggtc cgtcctctac
   119401 gggctgtatg ccgttgtggt ccatgtgcca aagcatcctg accttgcaac cgacccagag
   119461 ctcggggttc ctgaggtagt ccctttcgcg tgggcgctgg ccgcccttga aaaacaccct
   119521 gggcatcgca aagagtttgg gtaaagcctg agtcgcctgc tgaaggacgt tgtaccactg
   119581 ggcgggtccc ttgctcgatg atccgtgctt ggtcacgctc aggaacacct ccgcctttcg
   119641 tgttgccctg gcggcgtaag cctttgtgta ggcagcgagc tgttggtcct ggtggaagat
   119701 gcgagtcttg tgaggctcgt gctcggggtc catcgcctgt ctctcgctga cgagcagctg
   119761 actcctgaaa atggtccggg actgctgcgt caccgtgttg aactggaggt aggagagtgt
   119821 ctcggcgtag cccgggtcgt cgaactgccg cctgttgaca aagagcgggg tggagcagca
   119881 cagcagcgtt tccatgcgac cggtctccca gaggagcggg cccgaaccgg ctggctgcaa
   119941 ctgggacacg ctgcccgcca ggattatcag aggacccgcg tccggaccgt agaacagggc
   120001 gagtattctg agcatcctct ccagaagcct ggccgtcatg agcccgtact cgtccacgac
   120061 cagcacgttc gtgcccaaga acggaggcgc gtccgccaag gcgctgcggc ctctcagccg
   120121 agcgaagatc ctgctgcagg cggagcagct ctctggcctc ggcagctcgc aggagtgttt
   120181 gtcgacggcc cggtcgacct tcgaccggcg gaacgcccgg aaggcgagga tcgcacccag
   120241 gtagcatctc ctgtagcgct cgacaaaggc gtccgcttcg agcgaatcgt ccagcagatc
   120301 ctttttgaga cccatcatct tgtgaaacgt ttgcaccttg tccagatgac cggactccat
   120361 cagcgttcct gccgccttgt tggtcatggc gctcactgcg acgctgatcc tgagggcttt
   120421 cagctttttc tccagcagac cgatcgcgta cgatttcccg cagcccgcgt ctccgctcag
   120481 caaagccact ttcaggcgat cgcctcgaaa catgtgcaac ttcaccatgc gtcgaaccca
   120541 ctcctcctgg cagtatcccg aaagagagag caaagcccga gccgcggggt cctcgtcggc
   120601 gacgcgcggt tcctctctgg cgcgcttgcg ggcaccgggc gcgccaaatc cctcggccgg
   120661 agagacgtcg acccccggct cgtccatctg tctgtgcggg ggctgcgcag tgtgaccgtc
   120721 agagaaacgg ctcgatctgc acccgcttcg cgaggagcga gcttcgctct gggcggtgcg
   120781 gagcggcaac ccgaagctgc tcggctcgat caaacctcga ggtcctcgag cctccgttcc
   120841 cgccacttag ttctcctggg tctctctgtc tgcgtttgat gaaggcagac agagaacggt
   120901 caatgttcaa ggagtctcga gcgccgaggg atccgtcctc ctcccgttgc tttggagaaa
   120961 agctcgcgaa acgggggctt tctatgcctt ccaggacgga cctgagtacg ccgttcctcg
   121021 cgcggttcga acccctgtgg cgatcgctgt gttcctcagg cagccccgcg tcgaccggga
   121081 ccgtgacggc gcccagagac tcgcgagcct gcgcggctct gccgcgaaca cagagaaaag
   121141 actcggatgc cctggcgacc gtttctctga acagcgtcac gctcgaggag tacaggatct
   121201 ggctcagttt cacggccacg gcggtgacgc cgcccttccc cgtgctgttg agcacggtca
   121261 acagcccggc cagcagctcg acgaagggag cctgcgcccc gtactcgaac aggagccagg
   121321 cgaagtcttc cgtgtccacc ttgtccgtgc acctgtagcc gttggcgtag acgcggggcc
   121381 tcgtgaagcc aaagtgtttc gcgtaccact ccggctcttt ctgagagagc gcgatgttga
   121441 cgttttccag cagtatgctg aaccccgccg atcgcctctc gcccatcctc atctcgaaca
   121501 gtttctgcaa caccccgacc ggcgtcacgg actccccggg tctgaacatg cgatcttcgg
   121561 gcagagacac cgccaagaaa tgcctgccga cccagtccag gtgaggatga gagcgaggcg
   121621 attcgctttt acccgcctcg ccttccgcgc tccgggcggc tttctccctc agctcgatct
   121681 cgagggcttt gcggtcttcc aaagcgcggt gcagagcttg tttggcctcc tcgagatccc
   121741 tcctgcaaac ctccagctcg taggccatgc ggacgacagc ctcctcgccc gagcgccccg
   121801 ctcgcgcgag gtttccgctc gactctcgaa cgcctgaccg caggtcgaca cgttcatgga
   121861 gcgctcctct atcccgctcc ctttccgttc tgtccagagc gcccttcagc tctgcgatct
   121921 cgcgtctcat cgaagcgatc atgttcatgt gagaacaccg gtattcgcaa gcgtcctcat
   121981 cttcggattc ttctctaccc tgctctccct cgccgcgatc tctcttccgc ctgcgcgaga
   122041 ccgttgatcg tgtgagcatg gcgattcctt ttgcgagtgc gattttggat tccgaaggat
   122101 cgaccggggt gaagtgtctt gctgtgttat gtcaaaagtc tgtttgtata ctgtgctatg
   122161 accaaaaact gctctgatgc tagtggggcc cgcgacagag acgctgacct gcgcaacgtt
   122221 tttcattccg ttgtgtccgt ttgatgaaaa ataaagtcga tcgcgaccgc tgccgccctg
   122281 ttggacagct tctctgtgtg aaacaaacca gtttgctcga aaggcctggg cgctgccaaa
   122341 gacccctcta accttctcgc ggtcgcacat ctgactgtaa caaggcaggc tcgcacacaa
   122401 acacgcacac cagatcggct cccctcgtga acacacggct cacgtccagg gcgctgacgg
   122461 gacggcgatg gccatgaagc agaaggaacc cccgggtcgt gtgatgacaa aaaaaaaatc
   122521 acagtgtaaa atcaaggtgg attttctgtc ccattttttt tttaactttt attttacagc
   122581 cagttaaaac ctcacagaac atttgtgata gcttcaggtg tggtactgga aggccaactc
   122641 tttctcaatt ccgctgcgct ctgggcagtt tcggttccat ctctgggttg gatccctagg
   122701 acatgttgta ataaaaaagt catacaaaaa acaattcctg tgttcatttg gattttctgt
   122761 cctgttttta tttttatttt attttttatt ttacagccag tgaaaatctc acagaacatt
   122821 cgcaattgct tcacgcgaag agctagatga ccgactttct ctctccttgc tgttgagctg
   122881 tgggccgttt cagttccctc tccgggctgg ctccgctttt atgcctgaca gctcgattga
   122941 gaaaaccttt ccaaatgcaa cgttccaaat gtaaagcaac cccaagagag cccagcccaa
   123001 gagcgttccg atcacctccc ctctgacagc acatgaagct ccgtggagag gctcaggttt
   123061 gggtgaaggg aactgcacga gcggctctgc gtgtagtcac acaacagagc tctgtgtcat
   123121 ggggggccga cgcagaggaa ggctggagcc tttcgctgag acgagtcaca ctccacggtg
   123181 ctctgcgccc tgtcgaaagg ggcagactca gaggtgggct gcaatagctt cagatgtggg
   123241 gctggaaagc caactctttg ttcattccgc tgagctgtgg accttttcgg ttccatcccc
   123301 gggttgggtc cctttactcc agtagctttg gactggggga actgacaggc ataaggctga
   123361 tgcggacctg ttgagagggt ggaggttgaa gggtggtcaa gatatttgga ggtgacatta
   123421 caagaggtaa agtggttaaa gattatctga aatgaatgga gggtggggat agtgagaggg
   123481 agcagcagaa acataatcct ggtaaaaggg gggacagggg tggtcatcat tttgggacaa
   123541 acataggcgt gtgtgatcct gagtaaaggg acctgggtgt gaaaaatcct gactgaacct
   123601 atgtgggtga accggatctg gggaatagct tgaacctgtg acctggcctg ggtgaggtgg
   123661 cgactggtac aagcttgaac ctgtggcctg gcctgggtga accggatctg ggaaatagct
   123721 tgaacctgtg gcctggcctg ggtaaggtgg tggctggtac gagcttgaac ctgtggcctg
   123781 gtctgggtaa ggtggtggct ggtacaagct tgaacctgtg gcctggcctg ggtgaaccgg
   123841 atctgggaaa tagcttgaac ctgtggcctg gcctgggtga accggatctg ggaaatagct
   123901 tgaacctgtg gcctggcctg ggtaaggtgg tggctggtac gagcttgaac ctgtggcctg
   123961 gtctgggtga ggtggtggct ggtacgagct tgaacctgtg gcctggtctg ggtgaggtgg
   124021 tggctggtac gagcttgaac ctgtggcctg gtctgggtca ggtggtggct ggtacgagct
   124081 tgaacctgtg gcctggtctg ggtcaggtgg tggctggtac gagcttgaac ctgtggcctg
   124141 gtctgggtca ggtggtggct ggtacgagct tgaacctgtg gcctggtctg ggtgaggtgg
   124201 tggctggtac gagcttgaac ctgtggcctg gtctgggtca ggtggtggct gatacgattg
   124261 tcttcttgca agaaattgtg tgaccattgt catcatcttc atttcgtggg cgtgctgggc
   124321 cgcttgcaat ttcagctgta gctctgtgtc atctgcctga gacagggctt ctttgattgt
   124381 cctagaaaaa acatccattg tggattctag cttgtttttg ggcgtttgac gggtggtagg
   124441 tgcacctgta aaatgacaaa tgttttacat aatgagctat ttctttgttg agtgctttat
   124501 caattactac attatgagta ttgcccaata acattatagc tgtattgctg taatattgat
   124561 ttttatgtaa ataaaaaaaa agtacttaac actgtgaatg caaatgaaat gacctacttg
   124621 taaaagacaa aatgagtatg actaactgtg atcacgtttg tcatgagtct atgataataa
   124681 acatagaaat gcaatatata aaatggaagt aatagcctat agtgtattat ataatattga
   124741 agcattgttt gaactataaa tacctgttag ctatcaatca tactttgtta tgaatgatgg
   124801 tagttgtaat attttaattg cttacatatt tttctaatct gtcgaatact aagacaactt
   124861 ttaaattgct atactattat aaatacaata aaataacatt aacaacataa acgaagattt
   124921 aaaataaatt ccgtttgccc ttacctgtac tgttactgtt ctcaaactcc ggctcttcac
   124981 tgtccaccga tgacggcaca tcatcaactc tggtggtatc cagtaattcc ggtggtcgga
   125041 aacttggcct gtcacccaaa atgccttcca ttttatcata gaataggaat gtttcacagc
   125101 tgtttccact cttattattg tggtctttta ccgatctgta tttgtatttc aagtttttga
   125161 tcttttgccg gcaatctagc cacgagcgct taaaaccttg cctccccata tttgttgaaa
   125221 tgtcttcaaa caagaatttg ttatgataat gatcctgcaa ttccgtctgc attgtctcgt
   125281 cgccccacag acttaagagg catttaacct catcatcgct ccaccttgtg gactttccga
   125341 cctccatcac tcttgtggca cacgcaaatg cacacagtcg attcgttcct gatttatttc
   125401 cacatatgag agaggcctgt atccgaccag cctgcctcct gagcgtgcct ctgtcgattc
   125461 gtttctgatt tatttccaca tatgagagag gcctgtatcc gaccagcctg cctcctgagc
   125521 gtgcctctcg cgacagacgt ggagctccga ggctgtgtgg ctctggttgc gaaaggctcc
   125581 agcctgcccc caccgagagg aagtctccag cctgccactg agttggcctc tcctgacaga
   125641 ctcagctgtg tggctcgcgt tgcgtaaggc tgcagcctgc ctttgacttg gtcccgcctg
   125701 acacaacact ccacgcagag ccgctcgtgc ttttgacttt gacaaacccc gcctttccgt
   125761 cgagcttctc gttccgtccg acgggagcgg atcggcctgc gggccgctct cagacgatgt
   125821 aggatccagc ctgcctctcg gtctgctccc ccgcaggcac gggccgcgtg tgtgcctcag
   125881 acgcgaaagg ctccagcctt cctctgcttc ggccccccat gacagctctg tggtgtgact
   125941 cgccgcagag ctgcttgtgc ttttccgctt aggcccgctc aggaggcagg ctggagactt
   126001 cctctcggtg ggggcaggct ggagcctttc gctggcacga ctcacactcc acggagcact
   126061 gcgtctgtca cgagaggccc gctcaggggc aggctggaga cttcctctca gacaaggaac
   126121 actccacgga gctctgcgtc ctgtcaggag aggcagactc agaggcgggt tgcaattgct
   126181 tcagatgttt atttttattt tttattttta tttttgtttt acagctagag aaaaaccttt
   126241 cccaaaacga gacaaagctc ggcggggtct ctgagcctgc tctgaagcat ctctgttccc
   126301 cgttgtacgc ccacaaaaac aaaacacaaa tctgggtttg atattgtttc gcttattcgt
   126361 gtctttattt tgtatatttt acagcctgtg acaactacaa agaataattg caaaagtttc
   126421 aggtgttcga cccactcttg gtgctcgtag acccaattct tctgaccgac tggggggtcc
   126481 tcatggacag atacagggct ggggtggtga tgcattgcat gttccttgcg gccaagctca
   126541 cgttggtcac caggaataat ttcagctgat tgtgtaccag ggttttagtg agagagtagt
   126601 aaatgctgac agcgatccag ggagtccagc agcaaacaaa aactatgaca gtgagcaatg
   126661 aaaggatgta ggattttgca aggggaagct gttctctctt taagtgagcc gacccccttc
   126721 taacatgtct tcgcacagtg aagaagattg cgccgtaaca agcagccaga atgatgcagg
   126781 gtgcgataaa acagatggtc atcctgatcc acgtgatgac gaacctttcg ctcggggaat
   126841 aggtgtcagc gcacagcgta atcagaccga ctttgaaggt ttcgtgattg gatatgttca
   126901 ccagagctga cacggaggga ggaatggcac acaccaggga caggaaagct ctcctcgccc
   126961 actctccttt caccctctta agagaggaga aggcagcttt tctgaggacc accctgttgt
   127021 atctctctac actgatgcag accatcatga gtaccccgta ttgcaggcag aactgtggag
   127081 gaaacaaata cgcaaacaaa aaaaaaacca aaacaggtaa tgaggaggga ttgaagaaag
   127141 cagaggtttt tcatttgtcc ggatagagaa aagaacagga aaaagcaaag gcgactcaca
   127201 gttatcaccc ccttcgtggc tttgcagacg acatatccga agatccattc tttggccatg
   127261 ttctgcatga cccacagcgg cgtcgcggac aatgtgccta tgtcgcagag cccgacgacc
   127321 acgaaaaagt aatcgcagcg cgaacgagcc ttcggaggtc tgcacagccg taatcccagg
   127381 tttatcatgc aaacgtttac gatcaagccc agcaccatca ccgcaaagtg aagcatgggt
   127441 accacactga acgcgatcga agagtgaatc tcagaggacg cgttggttgg tgacgggcca
   127501 gtagcattgt acgttgtcct tttgccaaac atcgtcgcag ctgacctgag ggacagtgaa
   127561 cactagcaca gacagagaga cgtacgcttg tggtgctgaa ataagctcct ctctccctag
   127621 ctccaagccc ccgacttaga ctgccttgct gtatggacat ccaacggcga gccacactcc
   127681 ccccacctca ctcagtctcc gaacggagca aacggagtac ggccgactca gctcggagtc
   127741 ggacctcagc gtgtggagcc aactagttgg ctaactctag ttccatagct gctcaaagtc
   127801 ttgcgctctt gtctaggcga tttgtgtgcc tcttgcctca gtcgagacaa gcgaaatctc
   127861 gataacctat tgtgcgagcg ctggctgtgg cccttagaaa cctggaactc gatcttgagc
   127921 acactttaca ctcatcatgg aagttactca gcagacgtac gtgtcgtgtc ccgcattgga
   127981 ctttggtttg gcagcgacag acacgaaaga cctcagaaaa ggcttggagg atcagcttcg
   128041 ccttctcgac ctgttcgact caagcgcagg acttgaccgc tttctgttgt catcttccgg
   128101 cttgttttgg gagtaccgaa atcgcaggtc agaggctgct ggctggttcg cggacagtat
   128161 aaggcgactg aacgtcgaca cctcagacgt tcgttcactg tttttgggct cgttgaacgt
   128221 catggacaga tacgtcgcca cgcgtgacac tgagtccgag ctcgtggagc ttttgacgaa
   128281 ctcggaaaat gtccgagcgg cctgcttctc gctctctgcg aagatgcacg ccacgtgctc
   128341 tcaaatcgat ctggacgaca tctgcgtccg caatcgcgtc tgggccaact ccaccgtcaa
   128401 atcccagccg gggccgaacc tgacggtcgc cgacgcatcc tctactggtg aggggatact
   128461 gagagcggag aaggacgtat tgatcgctct cggaggagct gcgttccctg tgagggaaga
   128521 ggacattgtg cgtctcttgg tgaggtttct tgcgctgaag cgttctaagc gcgttgcatt
   128581 ccaagagccg ctgagcgcgc tccgagagcc actaagcgag ctccgaccaa ctgacgtcga
   128641 gccgcttgca gcgccgatct ctcgagccgt agatttgcta accagggcgg ctttggacat
   128701 tgagcttaag acgcgagtga gcacctggca gctcgcggcc gtgtgctctt taattgggtt
   128761 cctggatgtc agcggagctt cgccggacga gcgagagctc ggcgagggtg ggctgatggc
   128821 gctgttcgat agcctgcggc cgggatcatt gacgcaatcc atcatccgcg agatcgaggc
   128881 ttcattgaac tcacgctgtt tggtgtgtgg atcgggggac ctccatctgc tcgtggctag
   128941 gagcctgctg agcgtctcga aaaagacttg ttcgaagtgc cggaagggta aagctcgagg
   129001 taaaactccc catgcccgtg gacccaaagt ccgcggagag acatctacta cccatcattc
   129061 gaccaactcc cctagggctg cgttgctcac gtgccacgag acgatgatgg gctcccagtg
   129121 aaaatgcgct cgtggacttt ggtggagctt ggagtccttt tttttgcact gtatttttgt
   129181 gtgtgtgtgt gggtgtgtgt gagtgtgtct gttgtgtacc cgagcaacag atgtagaaaa
   129241 aaaaaacgtg tccctgcttc acagagactc tcttccaatg cgaaacctgc ctcttcacct
   129301 taaccgtcat cgatgctccg tccgacgagt aggcagtata aaatgaaagt gacccagaga
   129361 atggaatgga tactgaggag gaaccgcgtc gtgtctcagt ttctgtagag aagatggcag
   129421 gaaaggagga aaattgggtg gacagacttc aatccttcgc agatcagcga aatttaacag
   129481 tcgtgtacga cactataatt tcaagagacg acgacttcga gatgtacaaa tgtagtgcgc
   129541 ggcttttcgc tgagggcagc gtcaaggaag attccctcgc cctaggcatc ggacctcaaa
   129601 agaggttggc aaaattagcc gcagccaaag ctttgctatt gggggtgctg aaagaatccg
   129661 ctgcagacaa cgccaagctc ccgtcactgg aggctacgaa agatgaatgg gaatcgaagc
   129721 ttgtcgctaa gttcgcaagt ttgcccactg cggagaacta cgtcggccga ctgcaagtgc
   129781 gtatcctatt cacgtgaccc aatgccgctg tttgtgcatg agaaaaaaaa aaactctctt
   129841 tgcgttcaca ggaattatgc cagaggtaca actggccttt tcccacctac aacttcgagg
   129901 aactcacaca agaccagtgg gttccgtccg gccgatttcg ttgcttctgc tcagcatttg
   129961 cgatcttttt agacggagcg accaaggtgg atgtgcaagc gacaggtaac agcgatgtga
   130021 cactgtgatt tgttttccct caagtttttg ggtttcaact agggccgttg tcttacacag
   130081 ggaccggtga gaccaagaag gcagctaagg ccgcgtcggc aatgggtgcg ctggacgtcg
   130141 tgagacttct cgtcccactg gttgagaaaa cctagagggg aggttcgccc caatgtattc
   130201 agagtcttct ccgcatcaca actcaactct gtctcagccg ccgctcgtgg accggccttg
   130261 cactcggagt ctggtcttca tggctgcctg ctctgctcat cgtagtggca taccttttgt
   130321 gtgttttctg cccctatggc aagaagcgca gacgatacgg caaggtgtcg tctgttgctt
   130381 tgtaattgtt gcagggatat ggatgaagtt gcttgtccag aataaaacat cactcgagca
   130441 taatttggat ctgtgcattt tttattgtgt cgacagcttg acattgtgaa cacactagtt
   130501 acaatgaaaa aaaaaaaaag aaaaaagaaa gaagaagaac tgtctgcagc aggatctcaa
   130561 caacttgaca ttgtgaacac gctagttaca attaaagaaa aacaatgaag aactgtccac
   130621 agcaggatct cagcaaattg gcctcgttgt cttctgggct gctcctcctg ctatcactgc
   130681 agacctgcgt aaactaggag agataaaagg gtacaagttt cagctgtgtg cagctttctt
   130741 ttttttttta tttaacaaag cagacaaaca gaagaaagaa ggaaaaaaaa aaaattctcg
   130801 caccccttta gctctgcctc acagaaccga ggggtatttc tcatcgatcg ggacctccag
   130861 aacttggtct gagcgactca gggctgcggg ctccgggctc tctgccactc ttcgctctgc
   130921 accccggcag ttgcaggtct cgacggtctc acgccaattc gacaaggtgg acggttgacg
   130981 ttcggtcgtg ggctggtaca cagcaccgac ccgttgagcg ttgggcttgt agatgttccc
   131041 agcgggcctt ttgcagaacc tgtgcatgat gagcaccaag cccagcacca tcaaaggcgc
   131101 tgcgaccatg gtgtatgccg cccactcgtt ccgttcgtac caccaccaga aactgtaatt
   131161 ttcattcacc atcgtctcat tgtccagcga gtggacacgg ggcaattagt atacctcggc
   131221 tcagtctggg ttcgcgtcac ggaaactacg atcgcaacaa aatacctctg acggcttgcg
   131281 agtgagagcc gcgagcccag agcctaaccc ggtcgccgat cgaaacgcgt cgtcgttccg
   131341 gctgcggcgc taggttggat ccgaccgctg ccccaagtat caccccctcc gagtcatgtt
   131401 tgaaagcggc agttacccgg gctcaacaga gtttcgcctt gtcctccaga cctcatcaga
   131461 acctcgcgct cagccacccg gatagagggg agcaacgatg acggacgact caaatcgcga
   131521 gctacctccg gagaagtctc cggtcatctc cgcagccgcg accgaagttg accgcgagag
   131581 cctcgaggcc gtcggcaccc gaagcgggac gggatccgga gtgaacgacc tgacctgctc
   131641 gactgccaga atttctgcag atgagaatac gactcccctt cgccctttgc ggggaaggac
   131701 ggtgcaacgc tcgcctgcgc cgacggaaca cgatggcgag cgaatgggcg gcagtcagag
   131761 ggaaccttcg cctcggagat tcccgccctc ctctttttgt acccctgtgg agcagcccat
   131821 cccgaggcac ggagttcctg cgttgaaaac gaagattccc cacagcagaa ggcggacgaa
   131881 atcttctgac tgcatcaaga aaaaactttt cagtcagcgt aacgcacacc ccgtcccgtt
   131941 gtgatcacgg cgcttgtctt gctttatccc ctaacacaat tgttctctct agcgttgtac
   132001 gctcactgtt gtgaattaaa cagcattgaa aacctcagct tgtcctgtgt ctgttatttg
   132061 tatcgcattg gggttttgtg cctttgtcat atatgcgagg ggcgcttagg aacacacgta
   132121 ggccaaagcg gggaggaaaa gtcagagcct ctagtccctt agaccgagag agaagtgaaa
   132181 acagacaaag acgcacccaa gtgagctgag agaccacatg attttattca agggagcacg
   132241 ttcaacaaca cacactcatg tagctacatg ttcagcacac aagcccaaca acttgagtgc
   132301 ggatgtgtgt cacggtgaca agtgcattgt tcgcgagctg tcaggttgac acgttacaca
   132361 gagggtgaaa gcgaggcaag accacatttt ggagttgacc ggtactttat tgattttttt
   132421 tacatcatca tttttctctc acttcatttc attgagaaga acacatgccg tgaaaagtgt
   132481 ggacctttca aaaatgtata acaagcagta cgtgcacaag gccgggctcg taggggatga
   132541 agtcgttagg tttgaggatg agcgatgctg catcagcaaa attttgttgc cgctcaagtc
   132601 aaagcagtat caggataccc agggaggaca atgtcaacag agtgagggac gagacagagg
   132661 gcttcgtcga gccccccttg gcccaaactg agggactggg aggtttgacg atcaacgtca
   132721 cggagcagtt tgaaacagag aaactgtact gctcgttgcg atggcccacg ttcgcccagc
   132781 ggctacattc gtacgagccc tcgtatcctg ttgaaattgg cgagatgagt agagttgagt
   132841 tcgagcccag gaacttgtga gtggcgctga tgctctcctc gagctcgtac tccaaggcag
   132901 ttccgttgtc ccggatgtaa aagagtccgc gcttggtccc acgtacaacc tggtaccagg
   132961 agaaggccat gaacctttcg ggattctcac gcggacaagt cagtgcgacc gcacactctc
   133021 ccccatccgc gctgacatgg gtgccgtgag cctcgtccgc ttctctcacc tcgtggcatg
   133081 agcggaacgg gaccagggcg gtgcacgcca acaccgtcag aaacagcatc ttcgcgaaag
   133141 gcccggagct tctctatcct cgtgtcttta gcagagcaga ccgcgttggt cgagaggaga
   133201 agtgtggcgc ggatcttctg aacgacggtc ttataccgtc cgggcttgag ccttctagcg
   133261 tcggcctccc gctgccgaca gtctcctcta tggggaattc cgagatggga aaaatgcctc
   133321 tcaacctcat cggaccctgt gcccaaacct tgagcctctc tctctctcga gcgtccaccc
   133381 gacagcacga aggtgattgc gttcggcttg gtcgagggca acagggctcc gctcctctgt
   133441 gcgtttgtcc tcgtcctata tgtctgcacc aagcacaact tgattttttt ttttaccctc
   133501 tggaataaac gcaaccgtct gtggtatctg acttgtgtga gcgtgtgtgt ttcggtccca
   133561 catttactgt ttgcaagctg ttaggttgac aaatacacag aggtcgaaag caaggcaaac
   133621 cacatttctg agttgacagg tcttttattt catttttttt tacaccttca ttttttcctc
   133681 tctgacattt cacagaaaac gacataagcc atgaaacttt aaactcttgg gctgtttgcg
   133741 gcgagcggca ggtgtctgaa acgtcagccg gatcctcacg ggtcttcgaa gtacgtggag
   133801 aggtcttttt ccgagtatct gtcgccctca agcggcctgt ggtcgcagca gcttgtcatg
   133861 gacactcgcg cccaagggca ggattctccg gttatggcga acacagaggc cctgaaggct
   133921 tcgagggcgg tgtagtcggc gtccgttatg tactcctgga gcgcgtccag caccatccga
   133981 gccaggtctt tgttttgcgg gtgaggaaac ctctccttgc tgaacatccc caaccaggcc
   134041 ttcacgtgcg ggggcttcac tctttcgaag acgcaggcca gaccgtccac cacggcctcc
   134101 accacataca cgcctggcat cctcttgtcg ctgttggtgt agtgctcagg gtgatgctgg
   134161 ttgttttcat agtggtgcct gaagccgatg ttggccatcg gagcggtcat ggtggcgtgg
   134221 tccttgtagg agtcgtctgt cttgctcccc gtcgggctgc cgctcagtct gcatctgcgc
   134281 ttgaagcttt cctccaggag agcccttgtc atgttcacgg ccatgatgcc ggagtacgcc
   134341 acgtcttcca cctcgctggt cttggagcag tcgtggcagg cgatgtttct cacatagtgt
   134401 cggtcggcca agaggtccag ggtgagaccc cgcagttcgg actcgtcggc tccgtcgccc
   134461 agcctctttg ccgccccgct cctggtcgcc tgctcgagag ccctggcgac cacagctccg
   134521 atcatggtca cgaccatgtt gtgagtgagg aaggcgacgt ggtgttctct caccggaagg
   134581 tagttcgcca aggcattttc gaactccctg ttccaggatt cttccgcacg aagcaccttc
   134641 tgctccctca aaagggctgc gttggccatc acgtgcacca gtttgcatac cccttcctga
   134701 tcttgagcgg gcatagtttc gcagatgctc cgcctggcag ctctcgggag aattccttcg
   134761 agcaagctgt gagctgccct acttgagggg ctggtcttgt gcgagtaccg gttgcgtttg
   134821 ggtatcaggg gctcgggtct ttcctcgtca tcgttcttgc tcgacctcga agagcggggt
   134881 ttgggtgtgg agggttttga gctggccatg gtttagcttc ttccctggag ttcagcggct
   134941 gcaatgaagg cggcggtgat gtcaaatgcg gtggtggcag tagcagggat aagtgtcagt
   135001 ggtttcaatt cgtgtggcga agacccaggg aggacactgt caacagagcg agggacctta
   135061 agagcaggga ttgctgaaga tcgaagttac ggtgcagttt gaaaccaaga aagtgtactg
   135121 ctcgctttga tggcccgcga tcgcccagcg gaaacagccg taggagctct cgtatcctct
   135181 cgtaaatggc atgatgagca gatttgagcc gagcagaaag tgactggcgc cgacgctggc
   135241 cttgtggtcg tagttcgtgg taatcccgtt ctcgatgcga aagagcccgt gcttggtccc
   135301 ttgtacatcc acgaaccagg cgaagccctt gaactgtcct ggattcggtt gtggacaagt
   135361 cagtgccacc tcacaccctt tcacatactt cttgtcactg atgcctttag ccttgtccgc
   135421 ttctttcgcc tcgctgcatg ggtagaacgt gaccagggca ctgtaggcta acaccgtcag
   135481 aaacagcatc tttccgaaag accaggagct tctgggcgcg tgtgtctctc gtaaagctga
   135541 ccgcgttggt cgagaggacg agtgtgccgc ggatcttctg gacgacggtc ttatggcgtc
   135601 tgggctcgag ccttcaagcg ccggcctccc actgccgaca gcctcctctt cggggtgttc
   135661 cgggatgggg ggaagcatcc catcagcact tcatcttcac gatcaccaat accagcacgg
   135721 ggcaggtcac ggtcgacaaa aagagagcca ccgaggctgc agcggttccg cggacagccg
   135781 ccttctcgca ctgccgctgc cttagtgaac gctcgtccgc cttggactcc agtctcttgg
   135841 cgtaaccctt gaaggtggcg ttcagcgtct cgacggctcg agtcacggac acccctcggt
   135901 tgaggagatc gagggctgcg ttggctcggg ctcgcatctc gaggacagtc gctctttcgt
   135961 cctcacctct cgcgaggtgt gctcctgaga gggtctgggg ttcgcctgcc accagtatct
   136021 ctctcgacct acccctccag ctctctgcct cgaccccctt cgtcagggtg tacgagttga
   136081 aatggctgtc gtagcagagt ggcccgaaac acgcagaccc gcacaccaat ggacaatctt
   136141 ggcttatgtc gctgccacgc ttcacttggc acgcggatag cgtgtctccg tcgacccgta
   136201 gcgagtcgca caggcctctc cggtcgcatc tgggttccct gtagctggag cgcgagtcgt
   136261 tcaccatgcc cctgtccagc cagcacgtcc gatttcccga ggacgagtcc acaaaggcca
   136321 tgtaccagcg ggacagcagc acgggttccc acttttttct ctcgacgtcc agcgccagcc
   136381 caccgtgggt cgaacgagag aggatcggac gagcggctgt gggaacgtcc gtgtgaaact
   136441 ctgagggcga tccgggcgcg cagcccgtca tgtcggccct catcaggccc tgcgcgcaaa
   136501 ccgccagtct ctctcgagcc ccgaccaacg caaaggtgac ggcgttcagc tgcgccgaga
   136561 gcagcagggc tccgctcctc cacgcgttca tcctcgcagc gaaggcgcta ccgctcagct
   136621 gagaatcgtc gtcgttctcg tagtctccct cgcgcttttt ctgaaatttt tcctctgtgg
   136681 ccttggcggc cgcccgggcc tcttctatca aagacctgtg gtagcccatc acgtccaccg
   136741 tcgccgacgg ctgacttccc gagtcgaggt ccgagcccag gtgcgcgtcg gccagagcct
   136801 cgaggtcctt gaaggccgcc tgcagctccc tcgctgtccg atactggctg cggacggatg
   136861 tggacaaggc gacgtccgcg tcccgccagc taccagagcc gcagaggacg tcgcagccca
   136921 gccgctcgcc gtcgtcgggc aggccttggc aagagacttt ggcgcactcc ggatagtccg
   136981 agggaacgaa gaaagtcaga tttgaattga ggtagaactg gtacgagagg aacgtctgac
   137041 tgtctcccgg tcgcagtatc ttccacctcc cgggtctgag tatgaccctt ggatctcgag
   137101 gcgcagaggg cccgctttcc tccgagcgag tcgcctcggg acccggagtc acgcgaaaca
   137161 gagtcagggc gaccgtagag agaaggcacg cagcccttgt cggtcgtttc atttcagttt
   137221 cctgtacctg ggagtccgag accgagagca gactgcgcaa agggccccca tcgcggcggc
   137281 attgattaat acggagacag ccaccgcagt caagcacaac gcgtaggagc gctccattgc
   137341 cagggctcga cgctcggaca cgacgctttc cagtgcgtcg ttctttcgag cccgcctctc
   137401 gagcagcgaa gcttcggagc ccaggctcgc cagactttgg ttggcttgtc gaaggcagtc
   137461 caggagctgg gagagagggg agctcgcctc gccgcagtgg cgcagcgcga gcgactcgta
   137521 ggccagcagg gcgagagctc gggcttcctg ggcgtagtcc ctcgacgcgg agcggacccg
   137581 ctctccgggc ctcgtgaaaa accctgggaa gctctgcggg ccgtccccgg gcccctctga
   137641 gccgaaggag aagggccgca aattgcaagg aactgcggca cgcacggctc cgtggtccgc
   137701 tcgtaacagg atcctgagca ggatgtcgtc tccgtagtcg accgcgatcc gcgccgccac
   137761 ggggtacccc gtcgctccct ctggccagtc tccttccgca gagtcggcca gttccaggca
   137821 cgaaccgctt tgctcgccaa agcactcgag tagcagactc agctggtcgc gtgccctcca
   137881 gggccaggag acggctggtc gtgtcctttc cgaagcccca tcgcccgaca gccactcttc
   137941 ctctcgcctc gtgagaaccg gtggaggtaa ccaccgctta gagtccatca gttttcggag
   138001 acgggccttg gtcactggct ttgttgccga gggcacggac agttccaatt tcactctcgt
   138061 tcgagcctcg cgtactcgtc gggagcagca ttcaagctcg ccgtggtcgc cctgcggtct
   138121 tcgatggcaa agcgggctct ccatgctccg cgctctcgag acctgcgtcc ggagtctggc
   138181 gtgcccctgc cgtttggcct cgtgaacgta gatcctgtcc gcctcgacga acgccacgag
   138241 tttccctccc gaggtcagtt tcacaacctg cgccccgaca ggcacggact ctgcgatctc
   138301 tgcctgctct cgcagcagct gggcgccgcc acccttcaga ggatcaccga tgttcatgcg
   138361 agaggatagg cccagtctca agccgggaac acccgggatc gtcacgaagc ctttggccag
   138421 cggagcgttc tctgcagctc gctgaaaaaa tatcccgctc tgtagcttgt ataggccgtc
   138481 gacctcgacg tgggacgagc ccccgtcgtc gaacgaggag ctcctcgtgt acctgtagtg
   138541 cagggtgccg gagcgtcggg tggcggagtc gatcgctgtg ctgagctctg caaacagcga
   138601 acttccctcc ggacgcccga acgtgtggtc caggtatccc agggagtacc ggctcacccc
   138661 ccacctcgcc atgtccgaga cgatgtcccg cagctcaccc gccgaataca tacgatcggt
   138721 tgagctcttt tttcccatgt gtctgttgcg catcctcatt gctgagcatt tttcgtccgg
   138781 ctcgtagcgg gccgtcggca gcgtcacagc gatccccgct cggttgtttg acctgcggct
   138841 gagctccagg aaaacggacg gccccgtcag gccaagcggc gcttcgccag cgatcgactc
   138901 gaccgagttg tgcttctccg ggggccagcg cccgggttca gtccacttgc aggggccctc
   138961 cagtttttcc atccaggaat ccaggtccag caaggcgcca tgctgagccg ccacctcccc
   139021 ggcttcccgc aaggccgctt cggcctcctc ggcccgactc gtttcgagcc acagggccgg
   139081 cttcccgggg gtccgggatc ctttctctgc gacctccgcg ggcctcagac ccgtggggca
   139141 caacgcgtac acggtgcctc gctcttgaca catggtgcag ttccgcccgt ggggcgccgt
   139201 gcgcccacac tcgagcagag gccgtctccc gtgccttcgg tgcagcatcc tcccgtcctc
   139261 cccgtacagc gtcccgatct cagagcactc ggagtaagtt ttggtgcaag cgtagcgcgt
   139321 cgcgttatcg ttcttcgccg acatgaggcg cgcgatggtc ttcccggaca ttgagggcat
   139381 gacgtccacg cgtgacccgt acatgtcgcg cacgactccg aagtaggccc cgaacccggg
   139441 ttcacgcggg tccgcgtcca acacggcgaa cttcaggtct gggcagccgc ccaataacca
   139501 atccagcacg gcggctgtct cctcgactct caggtctctg ctcctgggct cgggtcgaac
   139561 gagcctcact cctatcgcgc ctccccatcc ttgacgactc atctcgcgca gggtctcgtt
   139621 ggccccggca ggcactctcg ggccggtctc gacctgcttc tgtctccttg cgctcgtttg
   139681 tcgtgcgggg agacggaggt agggaccgcc ttgtcgtccc gcgtcgttgt gcagcagcac
   139741 gggtacctcg agcagcatca cgtcacagct cttgacgtcc agaggcgcgt tcggcgagtc
   139801 gcgcctgggg gctggggcgc cgtcaaacac ggcgcttgtg gcctggcaga ggcgctcggt
   139861 cttgcgcgtt gtcgtccccc acagcgtcct accctgtgct gcgccgatgg cgaactgccg
   139921 gccggacacc tcgagcgtcc agtcgttgcc tccgagtccg tggtaagcgt gcctgaggcc
   139981 gatcagggcg cactcgggcg agcaggggcc cgcgggggag ctgtaccgca ggaggtcctt
   140041 cgtgcagttg cagccggggc tctgctgctg ctgcgggttc gcgacggtac gccactccaa
   140101 gagggccacc gctaagagca gccgcacttg ccaactggga aacatggccc cctgttgttt
   140161 tttttttttt ttttttttag ttttcaatgg ttcgctttac atggccccct gttgttttta
   140221 ttttattttt ttttagtttt caattgttcg ctttccgtcg ccgaggtcgg agttcctctc
   140281 gactaacggg ggataagtta attcacctaa cgagctcgca ggctcgcgga gccatggcgc
   140341 tggaccaggg atttccgtcg tcgcgacgct gtgtgtcgaa acccaagacg ctcctgagtt
   140401 tgttcgacgg gaccggcagc atatgcaggc ctttcgttgc cgccgggtgg acggtgcgta
   140461 ggctcgacat ggacgggaga cacggggctg atatagtgac ggacgtaagg cagtgggacc
   140521 cgagcaggga ctggcggggg cccgcgcccg acgtcgtttt cgctgggcct ccgtgcgaaa
   140581 actacagctt ggcccggacc agagcctgca cgcccaggga cctgagactt gctgactcgc
   140641 tggtgaccaa gacgctggaa atcatagaac actttcatgg acaaaaccct cgcatgctgt
   140701 actttgtcga gaacccggat tccagcatgc tatggaggcg gtgggtttct caccggctgt
   140761 acgaggaccc cggcaagcac tttctcagct cctttgtcga gtacatggac gcgaaaaggg
   140821 gcgccaagag ctacaagtac ctgacttggg tcaagcgcaa aagcttcacc tcgggctgca
   140881 gagacagtcg catcgtcagg ctggactact gcatgtacgg caccaagtac cgaaagagga
   140941 cgaggctgat gaccaacagc cccttcgagg cctcgctgtg caaaaagaac tgctcgggtt
   141001 tcagagagcg caagcacgcg gaagcggctc agcggggacc ctacgacagg ggcgctaagg
   141061 gcgaggggca ctccctggac gagcttcacg cctatcccgc ccgactggcg gacgcgatat
   141121 tcacacacgt cagccgggcc gagtggcgcg tacgacaggg actgagcccg tcgactgccg
   141181 agcccgtctt gagaccggtg aagcgccaga agaatgtgtg atgtgaatga gtggatgaga
   141241 tatgctgaca tggtgtatct tgggggccca tactgaccgt gcgatcgtgg gtcatttcaa
   141301 aagctccaac taaaaaccaa caggctctgt gtctcctgtc ttgagatgtc tgggcgattg
   141361 tacacataca ctcttttgct tgctgcttca gtttctgctg agcgttccaa ataaagctct
   141421 gactagaaaa cagcaccctc tgtgattctt gtctaacctc gtctgttttt attttttttt
   141481 attttttgtt cacagggtca atgcatttgc atccaaagtg caaacctagg cgaaataaaa
   141541 tgttgacact cgaaaaacaa gcaaaaaaaa aaaaaagcaa cacatataag actcaaatgg
   141601 ggtttggtgc aaactttatt atttcacaca tatgtattga tccatttgta agacactgat
   141661 tttcaaagca gagaaacaga acagaaaaga aaaaaaaaaa acggaaaaaa aagcagcgga
   141721 tgtcaaacaa ccccagtttc ccccagtaag tctcttaaga gcatcagtta caagcaggtc
   141781 tgacccgtct tccttcctca agccacaaaa catttggctt tggtgtgtga gtcaaagacc
   141841 agggcacaaa gcttggtcct ggaatgtacc cttccgtgaa tggggcacgg gtaggtctca
   141901 gacttttcgt cggcttgcac gtacaccagc cccgatccgg tcgtcctcag cgtcaccggc
   141961 acgccccact gatctgacag tctccgagcc tcgctttctg ccaccgctcg atccggggcc
   142021 cctggtcgct ccatttcggg accaggccag attctctccg ccccgactgc gcactcgaag
   142081 cgtgcgccga gcgacgtcac gtcgggagcg atggggttag aggagaggcc cacggagaga
   142141 gcgcaggggt cctcgaagcg aggatcctct aagtcttctc gagcgttgaa ggtgtccacg
   142201 tactcgaaag cgaagccgtc cttgctgcag tttggaagtc tcacgcactt tctgcaagaa
   142261 tacggagctt tgtcgatcgc cgagcgcctg cgcgagccgg cgttcgggtc ctcggtcctc
   142321 agccatcccg acccggacac cctccgctca ccgaccgccc ttctgagatc gcacagcccg
   142381 cactgagact ggtcgtccgg gtatgagagc acagagtagc gcagggacct tctctccatc
   142441 tctctcagca gccgcccgta aacttcgatc ccatcgaagc tgcacagttc gacgggcagg
   142501 taccacagga tcctcatgct gagcttagcc ttggccgtgg acaccctctg gtacgctgcg
   142561 aacttgccca gcgatcggca cagttccccc gaaagctcgg ggtttccctc gacctccgcg
   142621 cgcttcactc cggccagccc gagcacagat tcagcggcga cgaggacgag gctcgagact
   142681 acgttctgac acaggcgagc cttggtggct cggtcggtcc tgttcgaaaa cttctcgctg
   142741 catccccggc agcacttgag gtccaggtcc aagttcagcc tgctgacggg tctgcccggc
   142801 aggaagacct cgttgtaaca aggaggcggt cggtcgcaag gcgacgagga ggatgatctt
   142861 gcgatcaggg tgcttaggtg gcctctggag gttacggtgt acctgcgcga aaccttcccc
   142921 gtgtcgcgat caaccgggtc ctccatgagg agcacagggt ttatcgatcc ccagtgacag
   142981 cgcgcgggca agggacccag gggtcccgag gctcgtttca ggcagtagtc gaccaggtcg
   143041 ttgaagcgta gctccgcgcc cgtgaacaca gtgaacgcgt aaggaaagcc cttcgggccg
   143101 tccgtcagcg ttccggacag attgttgaag gcggcataga tctccccgac cccgtgagcg
   143161 attcccggat cgactgcggc cacgtcttcg tcctcgccgc tcgcgaggtc ctcgccatca
   143221 ttgccgccga cctcctcttc gcgggagctc ccgtttcctc cgctaatagg ggtctccccc
   143281 tcagcctctg cgctcccggg ctcttcgacg tcgagtttgt caccttctgt ctcgtcgaca
   143341 gagccgtccc gagcctcgcc ctttcggtgg tcctccgcag ggtcctcgtc ttcttcgtag
   143401 tacctccatc gagaaaacga aaagcggtcc gaacccacca gtggtacacc gtgcagagtg
   143461 acgtgctcct ccgcactacg gtcgagcagc ccccctggcg ccaccatgtc ctccacctcg
   143521 ggcggcccgg accggacctc ggacgtgtag tgcaggctca aagctcgacg gaacaggggg
   143581 taatggtgcg tcacgtcgta ctgcctgcgg agcatctcct tcacggagcg cgcaaacaag
   143641 acctgaagcc gggctccgag ccttgagtcc tcgcccttct cgtcctcggg cttctgcgcg
   143701 tagcaattca ggaagagaga acagtccact cctttggaca ggcacagtct cgtgagctcg
   143761 tcctggcgcg ccgcgcactg aaggacgccg cgtgcgtctg tgtgaaagcg cacatctcga
   143821 tcgagggcgc aggctctgcc agagcacccg agcaggacga ggtctacgag tgcttgcacg
   143881 acaatgctcg cgcagctctc aaagtttcga tccaatatcc tcgccgagca tttgtctccg
   143941 gggcgcaggt tcacagcttc ggacgacgcg ttccacacgt tccactcatt ctcctcagat
   144001 cctcttgtca ggtagcagac gggtttgtac acgcggtcag gcgagggcct ctgagttcct
   144061 cccagaggac cagagcgctg ctgctgctgc tgctctgccg tgttcaccct tcttttcgca
   144121 cgcttcatcg tgtgactgac gttctgcaag agggtgcgat gttgctgata ttcttttcct
   144181 actttttttt ttccttctct ttcggtaaca atccacaaag tgaaattcgt ctcagattct
   144241 cgggcccgac ggggacgagg cgcagggtga ggctcgctcg cgcctagaga actcgcctcc
   144301 gaagctcggt gacccgtcac agaaccgaat ttaggagggt gtcttgtaga gcgcccgcca
   144361 gcactcttat tttgtgataa cagcgaggcc cgtgctcccc tgggcagcgg ccgcacatgt
   144421 agcaccacag tttctcggac aacgttacgt ataacccgtg ggtgagatga actttcagag
   144481 aaatgtccgt cccggccggc acccacacag cctgagggtg agcgattagg cctctagtga
   144541 acctggcttg gcccaactca atggcgatgc gctcaggtgt gtagtttgaa gtcaggacgg
   144601 ggcaagcgcc tcccgagacg aaagcgtgct ggttcagata ggtctcgcct ggcgccgcaa
   144661 cgaccacgtc catgccgcag gagaaacatc gactgtgccc cgtgggctcg gcgggagcac
   144721 ggccttgggc ggcctgcgaa atacccgttt catcgttctc tctgggcatt cccagccgta
   144781 ccatttcttg cgcaaaatac gaattgtcgt ccgggtggac gtctcggcct ccatttgtgc
   144841 tgttcaacca ctcgagcctg cgcgacatgg agacgtcaaa gtacaggtct aggccgatcg
   144901 gcacgtacac gccgtccctg cggacgatgt tgctgtagac cgtaggttcg tctccctgtc
   144961 gtcgctccat cccctggact agtttgacac ctgatgcgag cctggctgca aaatgtttgt
   145021 gaaacagaat cctggagcct tataaagagt cacttacctg gcacagatgt ctgaagttgg
   145081 tgttacgaaa taaaatgaaa ggagagagag agaaagaaaa aagcaaagac agcaagaaga
   145141 aggagcgagg tgacagagaa tgagatagat agggacggac gaggaggact agtaaaagag
   145201 tgcccactca cgtcgttgct gctggacaga aagtgagcga aggacgagcc cttgtacccg
   145261 ggatcgaatc tgtacacccg gttctcgggg cttccgtgaa cgctcacggt cctctcggtc
   145321 tgaaggaagg atgggagtct ctggagttcc tccatggcgg cttccacccc tagcctcagt
   145381 gtggtgcaca tgtgtttgtt ctgagcctgc accatgacgt tgatgtccaa gtgcaagagc
   145441 accgccgcca gtatcagcct catcgccagg ctcttgccgc actgcctcgg ggcgaggcac
   145501 agggtgtacg ggttggcgta tcgagcaaac tccttttcca cttcgtgcag gtggctgcgc
   145561 gccgggtcct ggtaatcgta gctctcggaa cccagaggcg cgaggttcag cgtgctcagc
   145621 agggcgtgct tgtgcctgaa gagctcgtct ccgaactgtg cctcggtgac gcccagcacg
   145681 actcctctca agagctccat ctgaaagggc tccatgcgca tgccgttcgt ttggaaatat
   145741 tcaaacaccc gttctaccat gcgccgaaat cgatacatga ggcgatcgga ggcgtcccct
   145801 tctagatttc cagaggcccg tatctcgcgc accctcgcct tcgcgccttc caaacccagc
   145861 tcgcgaatca agacggcttg cgccactcgg tctgtcatca gccgattgta ttccgagacc
   145921 ctctcccgtt cggagcgcct gctctcctcc tcgacctgat ccttgtagag cctgagccgt
   145981 acgcagtcca cagccacagc caaaggcacc ggcggcctgg agccaggcac gggatcgcgc
   146041 acgatttctc ttcgcaacca aaggatgtca tcagggtctg gtgacaaagc tctccacgga
   146101 gctctcgaca ggccagggcg cgcgaggcgc aatggcctag gtccacgcgt gagctcgctg
   146161 ctcgaggaga gggcagcggg tgaggcgctg tgtccggcgg agctcatcgc gcacagtgcc
   146221 tgggctcgcc gaacccgcga cgcagaaaga cgtccctgca aggccgccgt gagcgagttc
   146281 gtgctgccgc tcaaaatcca cttcaggtac tgctggctct tctccgggat tcccgtcagc
   146341 gatgcggcgc gaccgagaga cgcgtgcctg ccgggagttt taacagatct cgaaagagtt
   146401 cgcttcaacc gcgtaatgat gtcgggagac ggcgatcccg aattctgctg cgagggaagg
   146461 ctctcggacg tcttcgggat gaaatctttc tggctcacca ccgacggaag gttggtcgtc
   146521 gtcgactcgc ctttcgaaga cgccaagttg tctctgctga ggcaccgcaa tctcacggac
   146581 gccctggctc tctgggaagt gcagcccgag ctgtgctccc ggctcaccga ggactcgagc
   146641 gctgcgcact cagccttgat cgggctttgc ggggacgcgt gccgcctgag ccgaggccgc
   146701 ttctacaacc tgtacgccag gtaccctttg cccgtggaga agcaaagagg cggcctcgct
   146761 tccgcacctc cccagaatcg taaggccccc gtcgaggaat gcgacgtctc cgctcgagag
   146821 atacgttctg gtcaggagtt gctctcgatc ctcgcacctc tctacgccac gtatttcgcc
   146881 ctggtggagg gggacccggc tttggatgag ctctggcgca gagtggatct cctcggggcg
   146941 aggtggctgg ttcgagaaga gttttcggag ctgagcctct ccgtcaggct gcgcgacagt
   147001 cggttcgcga gattggcgtt cgcctgcgct ttctttctct ccgactgttg agcatggcag
   147061 gtcttttggg cgcagaaacc gccgctcatt aaccctggac gctgacccgc gaaggccgcg
   147121 gtgatcagct ctcgctccac cgaagacatg gaccctccca agttcgaaga caaggaagaa
   147181 acgattaggt ccatgctcag cacccgcttt ggcagctacc gcgtggtctt caagcaagct
   147241 gcgtgcgacg tgtgggtgcg aggcagagat tgcacggtcc agtaccaggt gcgcaagcgc
   147301 ccggacgggg ccgggtggta cgcctactcg aaatccgagt ccagaatatt gggggagtcg
   147361 gcggaagacg tgataaagct gtgcgtgaag gacacgattt ccgaacagga cgaacgggag
   147421 gacgaggtgg tggggaagga ggacaacgag gatgagaacg aggcgtcgcg gcacgactac
   147481 gaagtgatac gcaagctctt ggagcgcgag aaagacagcc ggccccaggg agagacgatc
   147541 ccggacgtcg gggactatcg aagggccggg gggtggttga actcggggcg gagatgcgag
   147601 gatggcgacc gatcgaccga ggacgacgag agtggcgatg agcgagaccg cttgcgggaa
   147661 agctttggca acctcaggct cggggcaacg gatcgtgtga aagtccagca ccgccatgcc
   147721 gctcgccccg tcagcccgag tctggctaac tgggacctcg acccatccga aagacgctgg
   147781 cctggcttcc cccctccagt ccgtcgagac ctgaaacccg tggagcgcct cttcgccagg
   147841 ggaatccgtt cgatctattg tggtgacgag gaagtcacgg attcgaaagg tccatcggag
   147901 tacgacagcg aagaggatgg atacgcgtgg ggctgccgag ataacaagtc ctgagcgtcg
   147961 cagcaagcac ccgtacaagc gcaaggcaac ggggctgaat ttagaaattt agagtgtgtg
   148021 taataatttt ttttttaatt ttatttcatt ttctacccat tttcatcgga accactttac
   148081 acctcagagc tccggtctat gttccgtgga gatgaacgag gtcggacgag cctttcccgt
   148141 ctacttgagc ccataagcag cataagagcg aagagacgaa gcctcggtct tgtctacttg
   148201 tctgtttctg gagcgtacac tcacacgaaa gcagtctgat acaacaagcc catccgccac
   148261 tgcagcaatg tcaaccactc cagaacaaga cttgtactcc tcggatgtga cgcgcaccag
   148321 ggcatcgtcc ttcacggtca caacggacac tgaatcgttc accacggccc gcagtcccga
   148381 aggagacggt gttgttcccg tattctcgcc cagagagatg gcccgctcgg agcatgacgg
   148441 cgattcgggc cttgaggaga ccgaggccga accggacagc gtcctttacc tccagctctc
   148501 gtcgaaccct gggatcgcag agccgcggat cgatttcgag cccccgtccg attcatcggg
   148561 aagcgagatc tacagctcct ccgatgacga tgaggaagac agcagcatag aaaattatga
   148621 tcgctacgac ccagcactcc ggtggcacca cccagacgtt gtagaccaca tgcgaggact
   148681 gggcctggcc atcgacgaag aaggatactg gttcgatccg ggttccttcc ccctcttctc
   148741 tgagcctaaa ggcgtcgtgt ttgaagacga cgattgaagt tctgcttgct gtgtgtgtgt
   148801 ctgttcacat tttcgctacc atctttatct tatgagactc aataaaggtt ctgctatctg
   148861 ataaccagtg tgcttgggtt tgtcgagagc tcccgacgct cgtgcagtga aaggtttagg
   148921 gggagcatgg gttcgaaacc ctaacgccgg gagtttgaaa tgggggacat aaaatgaaat
   148981 aaagaaacgt gaccaccggc aacagcaagc gtttgagcct tttccctttt cattttattg
   149041 aggtgaaaca aaacaaaaca cagctgcatt tcacgtacaa tgaacctctc cgcatattct
   149101 cacggagctc tctcccccgt gaatctcgtc tcttgtgtgg caaaggagca gaaacgcgga
   149161 gagcacgtcg tccctggtgt attcgccccc cttggacttt ttgcctccgg tgaccacggt
   149221 ccccccgctg cccttggctg actccttgat cgagacggca gccatttcct ccctcagttt
   149281 gcccaagagc cgcttcccgt gctctgcgtg caacctgtcg gccaacctgc tgtcgggtag
   149341 ggagatggtg tctcggatct ccagagctcg agcggtcgcg tccgtggcca aattgatacc
   149401 gctcctcgac ctcctgtaca tgtgcacggc catggaggag ccggttctcg tgctggagcc
   149461 ggcgccccga gagacgccca gggtggcttc cacggctctg cccttcccca cagcctcggc
   149521 cagcacggcc cagccgaggg acatgacgca ctcgcagtag cccagatcgt ccctctctat
   149581 ggcggacacg gtgctgagca ccatggccag tttggtcttg gcactgacgt gtttccccag
   149641 catgtacctg gagttgacct gggaccactt gctgtaaaag agaaccctga agccagcgcg
   149701 tgccagagcg tgttcgagca gctccttcag gtcggccagc gcgttcacgt aggtgttttg
   149761 ctcaaacacc acaaccaccg gcacctcttt ccagtgcgct gagggcaaaa ggactttgag
   149821 cagcctgacg tgagcgctca aaagggccgc gtacaccctg gtgacttgat ctaggtcacg
   149881 tatctccagc tcgtccagtg acatgatctg caaagagacg ggggagaaag caggtttagg
   149941 tactttgtgg cgaaaaacga attgcacata ggaaaccgct ggctgctcaa cacgatcaca
   150001 ttccgcttct taatcatcat catcatcgtc atcattatca tcatcatcat cacttgttgc
   150061 aatatcaccc ttcgagtaag acgaaggtta cgctttgtca acatgtcttt ctgtcccgcg
   150121 tgccgcaggg ctcgaagaca actcttgagc ctcatgcgca tgccgtggga gctgctgctc
   150181 tcccggtacg agttcatggt agccctcgct tcgttccgcc gcaacatgga cctgttcgtc
   150241 gagatggaca tcgggcaact gaggacggcg tacagtcagg tggtgtcgtt ctcgcccgcg
   150301 agaatactgg tgacagactc gctcgtctct cattacgtgc tgagttcgag gaacgagcac
   150361 tcggggcgag aagctctggc ttcggccccg cgcgtccctg tggagctttc ggaggcagtg
   150421 acccttgccc tcggaaacag cgtgccgaga cgttttgtgc acgattgcat gagccagcat
   150481 gagtggcgtg ggcatgagga gatggttctc tctgccttcg cctctgcaga gtctgtgcgc
   150541 ggcgggcccc ttaagtacct ggccctggta aaggccagct cccggaacgt ggcctctctg
   150601 cacacggtgg tggcgctcgc cattacgggc tggctgatgg agctgtcggg gcatagcgcg
   150661 gggagttgca agtgcggggt ctgggaacag gccctggagc tcatctcgtg ctccgtgcca
   150721 gatgcggaga cctccctcag cgtgcaggac gagaaccgcg taagcgcgta catctgcacc
   150781 ctgatggacg tgaagcccgg gcccgaggag cgagctcttc ccgggccggt tcccgattac
   150841 gggtacgttt ttagagatct tctggtgtcc ggtttagggg ggacagagga gggaggcgcc
   150901 gatcgtgggc gggagaccta ccactagctt gcctccagcg atctccacgg cgcaacaaac
   150961 tccggcgttc agccaaggcg tgttgttgac gtggctggtg atgtgaacct gtttccgtcc
   151021 tctgaacgcg atgttgggca ggacggccag aagcaccttg gaattcacga agcctacttc
   151081 gtccaccagg atgaggtcgg cgctctgtcc cctgctcgcc tgtgaagaga ggcaataaaa
   151141 attgataagg aacaaagaaa agggaaagga gaagaacaca gagaaaggaa atacgaaggg
   151201 agaggaggag aatcgagaga cgctaaggga aatacgaagg gagaggagga gaatcgagag
   151261 acgctaaggg aagcgccgat ggaccgctgg ccttcagaat taatagacga tccgcagtgg
   151321 gtgagccact gcgtggagga ggaatgcgct tttgacgacc gatacatccc gggctgttac
   151381 gtatgctcag cgcacctcag caagcactcg tgctcgggat tcgactgcgc cctcgtgcgg
   151441 gctatggccg cccgagtttc ttacgcctcg gcgtcggggg aattttcctg ccccgtggtg
   151501 gggctagccg catttcgcag ggaggaccct gacttcaggg ggccctggta ctctgggacg
   151561 gaggcgacgg tgggctacgg agcattggaa gttgacccgc ggacgggcgg acctcgcgga
   151621 ggtccgtggg tcgaagacca gtgcggcgta tcggcgcggg tgctgaaatc ctgcctgccg
   151681 gccatgattg cacttttctc caccgtcctc acgcgggaat ttgcagacga gtaccggacc
   151741 gttgagcgcg gagagggtca agtcccgtcg cagcgctgcc gatggacctc tcgagtgttc
   151801 aggctcgcgg gctgtatcga gttccggacc gtcggcgagc gggtccgagc ggacctagga
   151861 gatctgggaa cggtgaggga cgccgctctc aaaagcgcag ccgccgtgtc cacccttttc
   151921 tgctcacccg aagctaggat caagcgcttc gtgaagaaaa tggtgaacaa gcaaagcgac
   151981 aagcactcga ggagagacgg cttttacact ctggtgatca tggcctctct ttgcttcttc
   152041 ccttacttaa aactcgccgt gctgagcgaa atgttcgaca acaggaccct ggtgctcatg
   152101 tttttcgaca agaccctcgc caggcacaac cagtggtcca tgctctctac caacgtccac
   152161 ctgcacgtga aacggcctca gtttcagaga gcgctcgccg acgccgaccc gggtagactc
   152221 ctgccactgg tcgtgagggc cgccttggac gactacgttt ctctatcggg tcagagcagc
   152281 gagctgaaat gcctcccggc cacagtaagg gccgcgagcc agtccgagcc tcgctcggag
   152341 aaaatggaaa cgcgctccga tgccgctccc gaggcaaaag ggggatgccc tctccggcgg
   152401 gcttttacga ggtccacaga ggcagggtcg aggagaagag aatccgcgtg agcgacgagt
   152461 cgccctcgtc gcagcgatcc agacaaatcc gcgtgggatg acgacatgct acctttcgtc
   152521 cgatgtcttc gcatctcacg ctgaacattg tacctcgtgg ctgttgtttc tctgctgtgt
   152581 tgtacctacg ctaccttcaa taaaatctcc aacgaaaatg tgtctgatgt gttggtttgc
   152641 atgccttgcc atcttttcta ccccttcatc cccccttaag aaaagaacgg aaaaaaaaac
   152701 aaaacagcgc ttgttcaaat tcaggtttgg tgtatcggct ttattttccc aaccatgtca
   152761 ccccaatgat acaaagaaac gatgaaacga aagacaacga aacaaaaaac aaaacaaaac
   152821 aacaaacata gaaccagcaa ctcgtacacg ttccacagca gcacaaagac acaggagggc
   152881 cttagacatc cccatatctc ttctctttca gtttcctccc tttctttcgc ttggagcaca
   152941 gaggtctctt ccattccacc cctttgcgcc tcgcgcgttt cgcctctctc gtctccacgt
   153001 ggccggacgc gtcctgctcc cgtagggccg cgctctccag aggcagctct aagaatcgca
   153061 gagcacgatc cgatttgagc ttctgcagcg cctccctctt ccactggagg ttgaccaggg
   153121 cggtcaacgg cgcgtgtccg aatcgcacca aagcgtcgta cgagctttct gggttggccc
   153181 tcgccagcct atcggcgaaa aatctcacaa acgcgatctc gcatcgcaag cagttccgcg
   153241 atgcgctcga agggcacgtg ggctgaggcc acgggttggg ccgagtccga tcctctttgt
   153301 cctctcgcag acagcctgaa tccaacgtgg tcgtcatcaa acacgtagat cccgtcccga
   153361 gacagttcct cgggcgagtc tcccatgagc acgtatccat gaggaagctt gcgcagtgtg
   153421 cagtacgatg tgatgtgagc gaacagccag accagagaag cgatctttct gttatagggc
   153481 gtgggtcttg tcgtgtgttt tagctgtctg tccactccct cgctcaaagt cgctccgatc
   153541 agcggaacct tcgctacccg agacacgctc ctcaccaggc tccacgaggt ctccaccgac
   153601 agccccgacg ccaccaggtg cttgaacaga acgatcctct cggccgtccc gttgtacctg
   153661 tccgtgtatc tgcggacagg gtccagcgag gccatgcaca cgtatgagag cagtttgtca
   153721 ttggtacccg ttgaggcaac ggaggccaaa gagagcttga gctgctccac ctcgaggccc
   153781 gctcgcgtgc gatagtcctc cctcgccggg tcggggcaac gcgtcgccag gagcctggcc
   153841 ctttctcggc tcctgttcag cgaaccgtaa aagcggtgca gccagcgcac gggatgggtg
   153901 ctcaggtacc tcggggcttc cagctcctcc agcgtgcgca cgtacgatcg gagctgatga
   153961 accacttctt tccctagggc tatctgtttg tccatctcgt cccgccgctt gatcgactcc
   154021 agctgctcga ggaacctcac ggacctcggg ccaccacccg taccttccgc gggccgctcc
   154081 gtcccgggaa acgcgcctcc gctcggcctg gccccggcca cctccccgaa gccttcgctg
   154141 ttgcccaagt ccagcgcggc cgacgcggca gagtccgggt cgacgggggg ctccgcgccc
   154201 tcgtgcctca gcgtgaagtg gcagcaggaa aacattctcc tggtttcttc ccaagtgtcc
   154261 agggtaatgt cggtttcgaa atagcactca gggcactcct tggtgtctgc gaccagcctc
   154321 ggaatcattg ggtagcgcag caccaacgcg aaaaagtccc tgagagagtc cagcgcgagc
   154381 aacgactctt cggtcgagat tgtgccgaac tccctgctca gcctcgcgta cacctccagg
   154441 gcttcggaga acgtgagggg ttggcccggc cgcctggcga tggcttctcc ttcttctatg
   154501 cctcgcaccg cgagccacag ggtgaactcg ttcactcgct ctccgcccgg gtccgctggg
   154561 gtcgaggcgg ccgtgcgggg ctcggagaaa gtcctcgcga attctagcag cgttgcgtcc
   154621 gcgtggccca gcaggcgcgc cgcacaggct ctgtcgtaca gctcggccac ggacctccga
   154681 gccgtcacgg ctctcgcttc atctctggag ccatcagggc ttccagggcg cccggaacca
   154741 gcgcgttcgc gacgagccgg tgaccttgcc actcggccag acaaaccatg agtcctatcc
   154801 atcgcgggtc ccccgaacac gacgggtgct tcacgtctga cctgagcccc gcctgaggcc
   154861 agagggttgt tagttgagcg aacgtggccg ctccgctctc tgagaggaac cgcctgggtt
   154921 cgccgtagac gggtcgcgcc ccgtagctcg acgaggacgg cgatgcggcc aactcgcggt
   154981 ccaatctctt gggcagttct tcgaactcgt aggcccctgc cttcgtcacg atcacgcaac
   155041 gggagagctc tcgggcgcgc ttcagcatct cccctctgcc tccgcgcacc accagcgtga
   155101 caccgaaccg tcccgggggc gcgtccgtcg atagcacgtt gcccagcgcc agagcgcaaa
   155161 ggaccaggtc caagatctta tcccccgccg ggtctgccga tccgtgctca aacactggcc
   155221 tgaggccgca gccgaacgtc aaaacggtgt gaacgtgata cgtcaggggt gaaaacgaac
   155281 agggtctgta atagcgtacg agcttgcctc tttccgtcag atcgaaatgc cttttccagg
   155341 ccgggttggg agcgggtgcg aaaaaaacgt ggccctccac ggcagggacg tctggaacca
   155401 attcgatttc cagtcgagag ttcaacgtga ggatactcga aaggcctctc tctcgaaagt
   155461 cgcactttac tctcaggggc gcgggcgttg gtaccgcagg gtctccttct tctccttcat
   155521 ccacagctac cccttctaga tcttggtctt cttcttcttc ttcttcatcc tcctcctctt
   155581 ctacccgttc gtcttcatcg ttttcagctc tctcggtctg cacctgtgca tttcccgcct
   155641 ctgcattgag cgtcagggag gcagctcggc gcctcatctc gacgagcgac gcctttgtgt
   155701 ccaccgaatg ccaaaacctg tctcgcttga gcacgagtcg accgtctggg ctcctctgcc
   155761 atctcggagg gctcgaacgt agacggggaa gccattcgca aggtcctcga gctggcgctt
   155821 caagcggcgc ttcggttccc gactcccacc tgaacttcag ctcggccacc tttgagcaaa
   155881 acgatcctgg ctgtctcttt gaccacggcg aggggtcctt ccaggtctcg gggcctcgta
   155941 tccccccagg cactccgttc atttcgcaga aggccatgag cgaatctttg ttgcgcattc
   156001 gcagagtctc ctgctgctcc tccgatggtt cggcgtcctc gggtgcgctg acgagcacgt
   156061 gcaggccggg atcgccccgt atcgctgcgg cccttagggt cctgggctcg gaatgcagca
   156121 ccaagttgcc agagtgtctc accggtatga cccctttgga cctttcgacc agaagcgcga
   156181 tagcatcgtc ctcccgcggg ccgtccggac gtgacaccag gtaccccgtc cttctgctcc
   156241 tcagcacgtc caagtccctc ggcagcgcgt gggtccagcg acaggcgaaa gtctgcgagt
   156301 ctgcctccgg ggtgtacaca gttacggcgc gactcctgaa ggggcccgtg gctcccgcga
   156361 accaagccac cgcgcgctgc aggtaaccgt acagaccgcg tctcgagcat ctgatctcca
   156421 gctctgcgtg agtgttcccc gagagcatgg ctctcgcgag cgagtcggcg aactctccgg
   156481 ccgagctcac ctcggcccga aagctccagc tctcgagctc ctcttcgccg tcggcctccg
   156541 gctcgcggcc gtcgtcctcg ggaaccggct tcgcgtacca ccttccgggc tccgctattt
   156601 cgatcaggct ggagatgggc atgcgagatt cgcgctgaaa ccgactggtg cctctattcg
   156661 tgacgacgca gaggcctctg gtccaccttc tttccgaggg gcacgtcaaa acgcgcgatc
   156721 gcagcacgtc gaaccctctc cactctcttg ggttcagggc cctggcgtgc ccgtctgcca
   156781 tctccacacg cccgaggccc tcgccggggc ggccgtggtg cgtgaactcc tccggcggag
   156841 ccccgcagag ccatctgacg atctcgaccc ctgcgccctc cgggcccgcg gacctggagc
   156901 tccgggacac cgggtagtct cgctcccagt cgctcgggcg cgaggtctcg gccgggactt
   156961 tggcaaaagt ccacagagcg tccttcagtc tttcccagga gctctcgctc gtggcgtagc
   157021 cctccaacgg atccctgcgc ccccgacgca tgaacatctt gtcgatggcg gacgctttgt
   157081 ccaggcactt gatgcgtgcc ctggcctcga gcggctcggg agcaggccac gcggggtctt
   157141 cgttcgtcag cgcgtcggtc cggaacagcg aacagttctc cgcgaccacg gccacggact
   157201 ccagcctctg aaccaatggg cctttgcccc tcaggtagaa caggggagac tcagaagcga
   157261 acgccaccgt gtgcccgtct atcacggaca tgccggggcg tctggcggac gccgtcgact
   157321 cgggtctcga ggccccttcg ctcgccagcc taagaaagct ccagtccccc aggctcgtcg
   157381 aaactctgcc cgggaaggtc tcgaccctct cgaacaccag cgcgggtccc agcgtctcag
   157441 agtacgccct caggaggagg tcttcctcat ccccccgagg cagcagctcg ctcccggggc
   157501 agagctcgga agcgctcagg ggtctgggct cgcagcacct ggccaggagc ggagccagcc
   157561 tgtggtcccg ggagcagagg aaggctccga ttgtgttgac cctgaggctg cgcgagtggc
   157621 ggacctctgc gtccgttccc ctggtccagg cagacgcacc cctgtgcctg ctcagcgtga
   157681 acagcttgca ggccgggtgg caggtcagtc tgcagctctc ggccaggtgg cccaggagag
   157741 cgtgcgccgg gggcagaagg ccctgtccgt gcaggacgaa ctcgtagtcg agcatcacgt
   157801 caccccggct catctctggc acgcaagggt gcacggctct gtagaagcga gtcaggcagg
   157861 cgctcacgtc aaagtccttc tctgcccccc tcgtcgccag gactctcgcg cagtggccca
   157921 gcatcacagc ctcatccagg caggcttcgt acgcagagcc gcactctccg gggcacctgt
   157981 cggccctgtc cagcgcgaag cgcttagggc gcgcgttcgc cgccaggttc aggttgtatt
   158041 cacgcagggg atgggagagg gcgtcctccg agacgctccc gctcgactcc ttctcggccc
   158101 tcgccacctc gaccgtgggg aagaactctc cgtccccgat ggcgctgtgg cactgtcggt
   158161 ccgccgccgg cgacctgagc cacgaacgcg tgtgtggggg ctctcctcca cacgggcctc
   158221 gagcgaaagg ctcgtctacg gccagctcca gctcgcaacg cccggccgtc cggcgggaag
   158281 atctgaaaat gcgcgacagc ctgcgctcct cgtaacccct ggcctgatcg ctgcgcacgg
   158341 cccgttccag gctggacgcg gcgtctgctg tgagcgggaa gcgctccagt tcgtggccgg
   158401 agcggctcca gatacgttcc ctccctgtct ccggggcgta attcagctga aagtagcagt
   158461 cgggcggcgg gatagtcgag gaggcggcga tctcgcgcaa gtcctcggtg agcctcgtgc
   158521 aacgggcgcc acctgatgcg cgggagcccg ggcgcacgcc ctgcgtgtcg ggaatcttca
   158581 ggagggccct gtgacggccg cgtctcgagt gaaacacccc gcagaccctc agtatgttca
   158641 agtcggcggg ccccagcgtg cgtatgccta tcgtgaccca cttgaaacga gagctcggcc
   158701 cgagccccct cccgaaaagg acgatgtggc ccgtggtcct ctcgcagatc gacggagaat
   158761 ccacgcgggc cggcggatct gcctctttga tgcccctggc gtccgagagc ggcgccctgc
   158821 tcggggtgcc ccgcagcaga gccaggtccc catccaaatc ctcgtgcatc gggcgctcgg
   158881 gcgactcgga cggcccaaga ctcgctaggc gaggacaggt gccaggtacg tgctctgaca
   158941 cgatctgcct gagcttcgac agaatggagc agtcgctcgc ctcgaagcga atgctgcttt
   159001 ccctggaacc tcgttcgaag cccgcgtttt ccatgcgtag gtaagaaagg accagtgccc
   159061 gcgcctctgt ccactccaag ggccccgaga accataggct cgtcggtacg tctgggcccg
   159121 ccagcttcgc gaagacttcc agcgcgtaca gcactgccgc gcagctcgcg ccgtcgagct
   159181 gaggaggagc gatcacgtcc atgcccccgg ggatcagaca cacggcccga tcgaagaggt
   159241 acgcctctga cctgaagccc tgcggcatga caccgctgta ccgaggggtc ctgtagacac
   159301 gcaacgtggg cgtcctgctt gcagacggtg atctagagtt ccctcggacg accttcggcg
   159361 aggatatcag caggcggggc gcccctggcg cgcctgtctc gatctccagc acagagtgcc
   159421 cgctgggaaa ccattcggtg agccgtccgc tcgggccttc cgcagctgtc ctcgtcctca
   159481 atctgctctc gcttttgctt tcggcctccc gggtttcccg tgctgtcgtc ttcccgcctc
   159541 tgctcacacc tgcaatgtcc tggcggcccg tgccccttct ggcgttcgga ctcgacttgg
   159601 gcacgatcac cagagcatcc ctgagaaggt gcctcagcac ggcgacgtgg tcgttctcgg
   159661 cgagcaccga gaacgccagt ggcgtggaga tcacctccct cagagccgca aggccggaga
   159721 atgcgccgtg gcgactttcc gccgttccgt ccagttcccg tagaaatccc tgcctcccgc
   159781 tggcgccggg gcctagcgcg ggccccggga accaaggatc tttcggctcc agttccctca
   159841 ggtcgaacgc gcggtcgcct tctccgggta gcacgcaccg cagggcgaac cgcgtcccca
   159901 gcccgcagtc gcccaaggca agggcgcaga gcgtgcggac aacctcctcg cggcagtcgg
   159961 gcgagaagac gaggcaaacg cgagccttcc aagaagacac cacctggtag agcgacaggc
   160021 catctgaagc gtagatgata cccgggacga cctcggctcc gctcacgtcc ctctcctcga
   160081 cctcgtagcc cacgctcgtt tctggccacc agtgggaaga gccgcccgat tcgatctctg
   160141 agcgcttcga gatcaccaaa gcgggctcgg ccccaccgcc tgcgagcgcc ctgaaggcca
   160201 cgtccgagaa cacagacagg gtctccctga acacggcgaa cgcgctgtct gcgggccgca
   160261 gcctcctggg aggacggggc tccgcgaatc gctggatgct cagcagtctt ccatcctcgt
   160321 cggcggtgat cagcgcaccg tcacccagcc tcgcagcgta gagcgacgaa gcgttcgaga
   160381 tgctcagggg gctaggccgc aggcgccgcc gacgttcccg ctcgtacgcg tcgcggcacc
   160441 tcgaccggta gccctcgagc cactgcggat ggaggcgggc tcgcaggttt cggccccgcg
   160501 tcccaaacag gtaggccagc tcgtcttccg agagttctgc cttgccggcg cggaggcatg
   160561 cgtacacgta gcggatgtac ttatcacaca tgcggacggg gggccccgaa cggcctcctc
   160621 ccgaaatttt cggaggcgaa cgggcttcga gggagctgct ctcgaacact tctaccccat
   160681 ggacacgggc gcggccccat ctttctgctc cgcgtggagc cgggccgccg gacatgctgg
   160741 cggatcgcag cgcacgacgc tgttccaggc cgtggagtct gcgtttcgga ggtatgagga
   160801 aagggctgcc gcttggagga agatcgaacg aacggagcgt gagactagcg gaggggagcg
   160861 cagagagagc agaaccggat ggtccgcacc ggaggaggtc gaaatgaaca cagaggacga
   160921 gtcgttcgat ctggattctc cgtccgagag gtccttagtg aacttgaggc gctgcgaaag
   160981 cgaagagagc atgtctgtgc tctctcaagg aagcgaaggc gaacccgagg gcgaacccgg
   161041 ggacgaacgc gaatacagca tttcctgggt acccgtgaga cgggaaagac gctggcgcga
   161101 agactctctg agcgacggac gcctcggtcc gggagatcct ccgtgcgggc ccgcccggtg
   161161 cctcaagtgc gaagcctacg acgcccactg caagtccgct gctgagagct acagaaggac
   161221 cttgggctgc tacacgaaaa cggtgtccga gctcatgttg ggcttcagga ccgtgctgga
   161281 gaggtatccc gagctcaggg tcgacacggg cgacgaacgc ctgcacttca tggttcaggc
   161341 cgcgctgggc cgtaacaacc tggtccgaga aatggtccgc ctctctgcga ggaggactca
   161401 cgagcgcgcg ctcggggaat ccaggcgggg agagtcctgt cgagagtcct gtcgagagtc
   161461 tgcggcggcg gcgaccgtgt gcgaagcgct gaactcctgc tacacggacg gcgaggcgct
   161521 gcggatgatc ctggagcgct acaccgacct gtacgtgagg tacatggagg tgtggagggg
   161581 gatgtgcgcc aagatttcca gggatgtcac gccactggag tttgtggaaa tcgtgcggga
   161641 caggcccggg gtgagccacg gtgagccgtg gagcgaggcg agagcgtatg tgggtcgctt
   161701 gctcgtcaag gcatcttcgc tggtgcccag gcgcgtcggg gacgagtgcg cccggacgct
   161761 caggatgctg gacctcgaac tgtccagagc cagacctcag agctcagagg gtcgggacag
   161821 ggtcctcata gggcacgtgg agaacgtgcg cgagcgtctc gacgaggcgg gctccggcat
   161881 gtggagctgg gattttcact cgaacgatgc ctactttgac atcaggagcg acctggcggt
   161941 tctcgagagc ctaatcggca tcggcgacat ctccgtcaag agcctgcttt acgagagatc
   162001 cctgctgatc tctcagttga gaaaggtcgt gaggaacgaa ggttctctgg agctcagcct
   162061 gagcagggca cgcggcgagc tcgcggaggc ccgagcgtcg atacgccagc tcgaggccgc
   162121 cagctcctac tccgcgttct gaaggtgcgc gtacgggggt gggacgggac gcggtaagat
   162181 acttaacgcg gagggcgacg ggccgaactc gccatccccc tcaccatgga cgtcgactgc
   162241 gattacttga cgatcggcgg tgtcgacgct gaacctgacg gtctgattga ctcttgtccg
   162301 cattgctcct ccgcgcgctc cctgcgcagg gcattggtgt accagccagc gcaccaggaa
   162361 tctgacgggg tcccggcttc catttcggtc aggccggtca ctttcgagga ggcttcttcc
   162421 ggcagcatgg tcccctacgt gctttcgcat gagacaaggg acggtcgcgg catcgacccg
   162481 gaggacgggg acaagaccgc gcattactac acggtgcgga actgcctcgc ctcgatccgt
   162541 ggcagcgtcc acctgagaga cgcggcggaa tacggaacct ggctgtcaga ggtggaccag
   162601 tgtgcggcgg cactcggccg gttgcgaagc gcagctcacg tctgctctca cctgcccgac
   162661 ctgaaacgat ttgtgctcga gcagaaaaat gacgatggcc tgctgcacct cgccagcaag
   162721 tggctcaggc ggggcgaaca cgcaaccgtc gggatcgaga tgttcgggcc ctttttcgtc
   162781 gatgtggctt tcgcgccggt ttttcacaag atcttgagat ctgactggct cgttatgcgc
   162841 aaacggaact gtggcacctg caacgaactg aaaccgggct gggctcagga gttctacgac
   162901 gctcgcgagg tcccgcgctc gccagacagt gagatgaggt tcgtgggcca cccgacttgt
   162961 ccttgttgca agccggggga ggcgaaggac cttggcgtcg tggctcgggc cattgtgagg
   163021 gagatgaggc tctgcggata caccccttgg tccgctgtgc aggcggtgcg gcgctgcgaa
   163081 agctccatgc tggagctgtc gtgctccgag tgccgtcggg tgatttttac ccattgcgca
   163141 tttctcatgg agtgcgctgc ggtcgaggct tctcgggaac gcgactggct ggtccgcaac
   163201 gaggccgtga ttcaactgtg ctgggtcgtt cattccctcc ttccgctcga gaagcaagcc
   163261 gcgttccctg cgacggacct ttcgggcgcc tgctgcgtat cggaaaactt tgcagaatca
   163321 gaagatgggg gtggaggaga aggagaaatc cccagacgag gagaagaagg agggaacggg
   163381 gaaggaaaag aggatttgcc ggcttgcgag acgcgccagc acggaggggc tgctgcgatg
   163441 tacgcttggg ctttttcggt ggccgcgcac tgcgtcgcgt ttcaaaccta cgagcgaaac
   163501 ggctcgctgg atttggaaaa gatcgtggtg ctgtacgcaa acgatcatct ccccatgctc
   163561 ctcgacgatc aggacgcccg gggacaaggc atcctgacga cgagcgtgtc gccggacccc
   163621 agactgtttg agacggcagc gctgaacact ggcttcgtct ctcctgggct cgacccgagg
   163681 gatcgcctcg aggagcggga catgcgggtc ccccccgccg gagaagtgct gtacgagctc
   163741 cctgcaccga ggacattccg tcgctcgggt tccgggaccc cggtcgccct ggcggagatc
   163801 cccagtcaca ccgaggcccg ggctcaggat cccgaagcga tagcggccgc catagcgctt
   163861 cactttccca aagtgtcgcc gtgcgctctc gaccgtctga gcctaaaagt gcctcgaccc
   163921 agctcgctca gggctgacgc cagcttgttc tggcctgtgt ttgtcaaccc cacaaggtcc
   163981 tgccacaagc tgttcaaggc cctggctctg cccgcgtctc cgagtcccgc ttacgcgcta
   164041 gaaacgttgg cgcgaggatg gcgacgggtg aaggacctcg tgcgaccaga ctcgcctctg
   164101 cccaccgcct ccggagggtg ggtcgctgtg gagcgcgagc attacgaacg ttatttcgag
   164161 ggccccctgg acctcttgac gcgcgcaggg ttgacgagtg agagcgaaaa ggaggcgatg
   164221 caagaggctt tggcgagagg cgttttgccg tgcttcgcgg ccgaagggga aagcttaccc
   164281 gacgcgcttg tgaattccac cctggcgcta tcgttcgcgg ccagcgggtt gagactctct
   164341 gcgcctcgtc accttggagg agtagagcgg ggtcggcgag gagtagaggc ggacggccgg
   164401 tccgcggtga gagtcaccgt ggcgggtctg ttgtactttg cggcgtggta cgtgctggtg
   164461 tacggtaacg ctctgcactc tcgtcccagc gctctcgagg ttctggctcg caacccggga
   164521 ggaacggacg cagacaggca cttgcgtgcg gccatggaac tgaagatcga ccgacgcgcc
   164581 acgacaggag actggggaga ggacgacgtc ggcccagacc cgtcttgccg ctactctgtc
   164641 cacgggtaca acgaccgcag catcgtgaga gccatgctga tcgtgtttga gggattgctc
   164701 gatgctcgaa ccgtgctgcg cgcggcacag ctgtacgtgc ccgagctcac ggctcagctg
   164761 cctttcttca tggccctaaa cgtcgttccc tgtacggtga agagcgcgat cgaggcacgc
   164821 gactcgtggt tcgctgcccg cctaggcaac gcggagtcgt ctccgaacga cccgccttac
   164881 gcctacctgg gcgacattgc ccacgggatt cgcagcagta tgagaggcgc cttagatcgc
   164941 ggcgacgagc ggcccgtcgc ggctcctcca gcgagcctcg acgctcgagc ctcagacccc
   165001 tggcacggct gcctcctgtc tctgagcgag agcgacgacg actggggttc tatcctcagt
   165061 tgcgcgacgc gcgacctgga gagcatgtct gttcagagcg acccagattg ctgggaaaac
   165121 gaggtggaac cagggaacca gtacgtcgat tcgaccgctc gccatccagg cactgcagac
   165181 gggacggaac gagtagcgac ctgctctgag agcgcccctc gagacccccc ggtcgcctcc
   165241 ggagatcaag acgttccgag cgcggcactc gcgcagcgtg actgccctcg gtcgacgctg
   165301 gaaacgctgc tggtggtgga ctctccagat agtctcggct ttgcgcacca aaaggttttt
   165361 cccagcgaaa ccgcggacgc gaacgaatgg ccgggctttg ttggggtgag ctcggttccg
   165421 agtctgagaa agccttgcct gacgaacgtg tggaatacga ctttcgccaa gacgcgcagg
   165481 gacgccgtgc cgagctcaga acctgccgta tgcagctcgg cgtcgcgccc gtgcaaaacc
   165541 ctggcggaag cgctctggct gatgttcgtc ggcgcgtacg gacgccgaga gtcggactcg
   165601 gctgccctga cggtggaagc cctcgcggtt gttgtacact tggcctcgaa aatcatcgat
   165661 agaaattcta cctcaggcct agggccctgc aaagacataa aggccctgtg cggcgacttg
   165721 tacgcagcgc cggaacagtt tctgcccgtc gtctccatag cggcaggttt gttcgggcgc
   165781 aacgtcacgg tctgctcgca ggggaccttc tttcacattt gcaacagcca tcacgggaac
   165841 tcgtgggtgc agggctttct ggaatgcgac ggatcatcgt ggcagctgag gggcctgccg
   165901 ccgcacacga ctccaatcga acttctgttc gagagtggac cgaatcacag agcgggctcg
   165961 ctccgcgcct acgcgaggct acacgacctc gatgtgatcg aggttccttc ggacggttac
   166021 tgcggattcc acagcgtagc ccagctcctg ttcaatgaca cggccagagg ggaaacccgc
   166081 gcgtccctgg tgacgaggac ggccgagttt gtgtttctca acgcggaaag ggcagacgtc
   166141 agagagacgt acctgacagt caacggaccc aaaaacgtct ctgagctgaa gcgactcttg
   166201 tctgaggaga agaggtggct cagtgtacag gaggtaaaat acatgctaga agctcacggc
   166261 aaacgcttgg gactcctcac ggagacgtcg tacccgatct acgatagggc ttgcgctcac
   166321 atcgtgtgga cccgaaacca ttacgagccc ttgaaaccca aagtgttacg atgctgagct
   166381 atgctgtttt ctgtcagatg tttttttttt atttttcctt gttgtttcga tgaggtgatg
   166441 gaaataaaaa tcaaagacat accaaattct gtggtgcacg actgaattct ttattttgtg
   166501 aaaaaggaat acactggaaa tactgtacat gaacacaagt acatgaacac aaccgcaatg
   166561 cagtcagagg gtgagtttct ttgcttcatg cgagataaag taaactgcaa aaatggtaca
   166621 tggcgactgc tctcggtaga agcgacacgg gtcactacac agtcagaagg aacattcggt
   166681 acactgcccc gttgccgagt gagagacggt gcgtgcgcta caaattgaag caaattgaag
   166741 tggatgaaac ctaatagtac atgctgcttt gagtgtcctc ttcccgctga gggagcccta
   166801 gagagctttc ccccgccccg tcaccgtgcg tgtgctcaga ccctctcgag gtccacccgt
   166861 ctccagccac tccttccccg tcgagttctt cgttctgatt ggcaaaggcg gcggcgagcg
   166921 ctctggtgac caggtcgtac ctctccaacg ggttgagctg agcgagggtc acgggcccgg
   166981 cgacagcggg ctcgaccaca atcacccgat tccacttgat gacttgattt tgtatccgta
   167041 cgacaaacgg gccgtagggt tgcacctcga agccttgttc cgtgggcaga gaaagcattt
   167101 cgtatcgtcc gtctctaccc agcacgtcct ccagcgggct tcgcggtccc gtggctcttt
   167161 cggaaaagcc gcacagcccg tacacttggt ggatgagctc ctcgtcctcg ggcaaagtcc
   167221 actctctgaa gtagtttctc atatccccgg cctggagcca cgacacgcag ctgcgctcct
   167281 tactgcggcc gccctttgag cacatcggag agccgtaggc tgagtgcggg cacgctccga
   167341 aaacggcgat gtacgcccgc ttcagcttgt cagctgccgc gtcgggcacg tattgtcgca
   167401 ggtttagctg ggagagggtt tcccacacgg cggccagacc ttccaaagca ccccatgcgg
   167461 gcccgttccc gtcccagacg tacagcgtgt cgacaaggca cgccagcagg tcgaccctaa
   167521 atcccgtctt gaccctccaa atgcgagccg gctgtatgcg cttcatggtg aagccgagaa
   167581 ccctcaggga aaggatctga actctgagga ggcactgtag cacgtggtag gccagcagta
   167641 ccttgtcgtc gtagaaccac gacacgagcg accccttgga gcacccgagg ttcacagacc
   167701 cggggctctc gcccacaaac accccgagcg ccatttcctc cgtgtctttg gtcacgcagt
   167761 gtagggcgaa ggtgcgtgca gcaaaggagt ggacttgcag gcgcgtgtgc atgtccagca
   167821 gattcaccag agactcgtag gccatgtgaa tcctgtgtat gatcaagccc tggacgtcct
   167881 ggacggtgca cacggcaccc aggtagttgg tctttttccc gagcactcga aggagatgtg
   167941 gcgtgtcctc cttgcacaag ctcggcaaac tgtccacgag aatctccgtg agcctgaaac
   168001 cccggtccgg cggagcagag aggtccacgg tgaagtacca ctgctccgag agctcgcagt
   168061 tgagcacggt gcgctccacc gccggcacgt aggcaaactc tgtgggccat gagagcttcg
   168121 tgcaccgggc gtgcccccgt ctcgtcatat ccccgtccct gtgcgagtac tctctgccca
   168181 tcctccacag aaacctttgg caagtgattg atccgtgtac caggtccaat acagctggcc
   168241 cccgctgcat ttgcttgtcc tttgcgcccg ggccccacgc atcccatcgc tccggcttgt
   168301 tgagtccgtg gcacggcctg ctgacgcagt cctcctctga gtgacgtttc acggtgaggt
   168361 tgctgatcaa atcggttatg tccctcgaaa ccaggtaagt gacggggtga aagcgggcgc
   168421 agtctgacag ttgcctctcc cgccgcgaga gccctctgga cctccatctc atgcaattag
   168481 ccttctgcac ccgctcgcgt ttggccgagc tgagactgtc ctcctcgccg cgactgtcct
   168541 ccattcggat ggggccctga agcgactgcc tatctgcgct tcccgagggg ttgagtcctc
   168601 ccgaagcgac gagcgcctct tctccgtcgc accgggtcgt ctctggcaag gggtcctccg
   168661 attttaggcg aagaagggtt agagtcgtgt ccgcactcgt gctctgctcg gggtaaaagg
   168721 actcttgtaa gactctgtac accatgtcgc tgctctggaa attgtcgatg tcagttctgg
   168781 cgaagaagag attcgtagtg ttgtctgtca caatgcagtc cagggagcct gccgtgtgga
   168841 gggagcctgc cgtgtggagg gagccggtcg agcgaaggga gctcgcctcg tcctcgtcgc
   168901 aaagtccgaa gtcctgcagc tcggcgaggg cgtcccgctt ttcgaccttg gcactgggcg
   168961 aactgtggca gcctctgtca cagtctgtca atctctccca tttcgcagag aggaggccct
   169021 cgttcacggg gttcacgtcc gcgtctaggt aggtcacggt ccgcggcttg ctcgaaggtt
   169081 cgctcgacga cccgcgagag agagccagtt cccttgtcag atcgctgctc atcttcataa
   169141 tgtgctccag gccgcagcat tcttccagcg tccgctggct cgcggactgg gatgcctctg
   169201 gaaaaagcgg ctgacaggga tccatcgtca tgctttttgt gacgtgcgga ttgctcagcg
   169261 tgttactctt gcgcttcctc ctgccggtct tggttcgggc tggactggtg gcacgggcgc
   169321 gtcccgaagc ctggcaagac agaatttccg ccagggtctt acagcgctcc agtgtcctcc
   169381 tcgctggccc cagcgaggac aactcgtcct ccttcaggac ctctatcatg caggcgagcc
   169441 cgggcgccgc tgcggccccg tcgcaccgcg tcaaccagtc gaaccgctct ctcaaagagc
   169501 tgcgatccct ggacccgggc cccagccacg tggcccgcgg ccagcgcccc gtctcttcgg
   169561 accgcggcgg tctcccgagg caatccagca ccgtggacca gaggtgagcg tccgccatgc
   169621 ccgtcctgca aaactcagag atggcggcct ccgttgtcga gccatcgtcc gggagcgctc
   169681 cggcgcgcag cacgctcagc gccaagttgg agcacgcggc acgaaaactg tcttcgtcgt
   169741 cggtcagcgc agaggccctg taaagcccgg gcatggaaac taaggggagc agcgacattg
   169801 tctcccctgt gtgtcggtgg atgacgaagg cgcatgagag cttggaggtg cggctgtgag
   169861 agtcgtcatc ctttgcgttc tggtacagaa ctctgcaagg atggcgatcg gtggagcgga
   169921 ggtctctcag ggagtccaac acgcagacca gcgctctgcg gaccacgacg tcgcggacct
   169981 gctttcctcg ggtctccctc agccagctgt ggagcggcag ccacccggcc cccgacgttg
   170041 tcaccacgtg catgacagtc gacggcgctc ctcccgcttg ctccagcgcg atgcaatcga
   170101 gctgcgggta gtgctgcccg acccccggcg aaaagacctg tccttcgtct ttcagcctga
   170161 ccatccgcct cgctctgcat tggttctcgt aagccctcgc ggcttcgtgc aaggtttgct
   170221 ccaggtgttt gttggaaacc aacacactca ggacgacgga gacgtccccg tggagcgagg
   170281 tgcgcacctc gcgcaccctc accagcggct tactctgtgt cctttggctc gtcatttcgg
   170341 gtccgggcgc ggccctcagc tcgtgaaaca ggcaatggtt cctcacaaag ccgtagaggg
   170401 gttcgggcat cctcagctcg aagcggtcgg tcgacggggt ccacgaccag ctctccagct
   170461 ccgagcccag gttgaagtag tagggaatcg aaacgcctag cctggtgctc tgcttgtcct
   170521 gatatctcca ccagagcttg aggatgctgg catgaaggtg aagctcctct tctgggtcgt
   170581 gaggcgagcg ccgggatgcg tcgggaccta gcgctagaag taggtgcctg gcgacgtccc
   170641 tcaactcgcc gggggatctg taaaacgtgt agcgcctcct tttggccagg ctgacgaaga
   170701 gcattacgaa gtacggagtg tggagggtgg ccaagtgttc caaccgccgc aggttcagcc
   170761 ccacttcttg cggtgcgcgg ttatcgcagc gatcttccac ctccagcacg tggcgacaca
   170821 acgatggttc gaaacgtatt ttcacccctc tgcacagctg acaatatttg cactggcctg
   170881 agacgaaaaa cgaacttagt ccgatcgagc cccttaggtc ttgcgggtgg tagaagtaat
   170941 ctctgcgctc tgctgcgagg cggtcccgct cccccggtgg aatctcccac gtagcccgat
   171001 tgcagaggta acagatggcc tcttcgacgc agtcgaagca gtctcggtcg acgtggagtt
   171061 ccagagcacc tgcgtgcagt gctgcggctg ccaccagcca cttggagacg ccgtcctttg
   171121 gatccatggg ctcagctgcg caactgacaa aaaaaacata acacagagga atggttgggc
   171181 aggggtgaga gacagaggaa aggactcaga tgatgatgat gatgatgata atgattatga
   171241 tttgtcacag acgcggttag tttttttttt tcactgcgtt tttataactt tgcctcgtcc
   171301 ttttcactgg atcgcttcgc gcttcgaaga aaagtctgaa aagtctgtta atatccctca
   171361 cgtgacgccc gccatgtaag catcacgagc gcccccctgt catcttgact cggcgtcaca
   171421 gtttgtaaat gttcagcgag gtgtcgccgt ccaacactgt gtgcgttacc atcagtctgt
   171481 actctctgtc tctcgcgtgg tagtacaggg tgtgttgcac ggctatggcg aggcagcaag
   171541 ccccgtccgt cttcccgaga gcccaggtcc tgaactggtc ccgaaagcct tgcggctcac
   171601 acacacggcg agacctggag ccgctgctga aaggcgtggg cttcagggtg cccagggatg
   171661 ccggcagctc gtaccagaaa gcgggagatc ctgcccgcgg ggagcccatc ctgctcgagg
   171721 cctctgggag ctcaccgatg gccgccgcgg cgagcccgac atctccctcg aagtacgtgt
   171781 gcgcgaagca ggaggcttca ccctcgggtg gctcgggcag agtccccgaa aaaccatcca
   171841 cgtctacgat gatgtagcgc acgccgagac tctcgttttt gtagtctacg ctgcggacgg
   171901 ccgcgggcag cacggtgacg tacccgaaga gccaggccag cacatcggac tcgatcttca
   171961 cagggtcggg cacgtggttg gaccagacca ccgcctgcat tcccctgatc ttcggaaccg
   172021 ccttcatgca agcgctcatc acgtcgaagg agttccagcg gaggtctatc acgcaggctt
   172081 gctccgttct catgccgatc aggtggtgct tgcaggcgac ggctttctcg catgactccg
   172141 gagacaccag gtcgagcgcc agggcttctc cgaaaagcct gtttccgtat tcgggcgtgg
   172201 gtgccgtgat ggcgcgccct atcacgtaca gggcgctgaa gttgtcgcgg cccgggaaga
   172261 gctccagggt tatctccttg ggcagcgcac tctcgaagca atgcggctct tcctccaccg
   172321 aagccggtcc ccgtctctgg acacgaaaat taaactggtc caccacacag aggggtctct
   172381 ctgcggtgca tccgaagtgg gatgggcgtg atttgtacac gtacagtccc ggaggcaggg
   172441 tcctggaacg gtctacctgg tagaccaaca cagagtcgca gcatttgggg tatctcgcgc
   172501 tccggttgca catcagccac ctgtacgccg ctgccaccgg ctccatttcg tacgcccaca
   172561 ggacttctga ctgggctctg gcgatttcgc gggaggagcc ctgcccgccc ggtttggtgg
   172621 cgccccgtcg gcggcgttcg gggttcggaa catctgcacc gtccccccct ctgtagcgct
   172681 gttccgcgga cgcgctaagc cgttgcgcgc aagtgcaggg cccttctttc gtgccatgtc
   172741 gcagcaacgc gtccactgca tgcctaaagt tgaacctgtg gtgggagcag ttggtcgtgc
   172801 cctctccgag agacctcagg ctcacgcctt cagttccggg ggcgtacagc acgccgccga
   172861 tcaccggcac ggggtctagc gccaaggccc tgtacaggga gcagcacagc tcccgcttcg
   172921 cttccatcgt ggactgagct tcctcggacg gcggaggggg ccacgggtgt tacgtcaacg
   172981 atgtcgcgag gaggggggga ggctcctcaa gagggccctc acgacgcctt tgcagggagg
   173041 gtacccgtcg aactgttgat ggagtgtaaa agaaagcgtc agaaggcctc ggtggaggcc
   173101 gctctcaagt ctacgaatct atacaggaga gtttccacga tcagctacgt cggcggagcg
   173161 tccaaggtcg gcagagcgag ggtcgacaag cggtcggggt gcgcaaagtg cctgtcgtgt
   173221 ctggtgacct tggtcaaagg cagcaagcaa aggagcagag ccggcgtcaa gctccgatgt
   173281 ccttgcgacg ccagggtgtg cgagacctgt ttcgtgaatg acccacactg gtacctgacg
   173341 gagcctcact tcagcagctg cccgtccctc cgcgggttca tctgttccgc gtgcgcctgt
   173401 tttgcaggac tcgtcgagaa accatgttgc ctctggatgt gcccgggctg ttcggacggg
   173461 gtccgagaga agggcgtctc ctgctcgctg tgctcaaaac ccgtgcctcg cgggaagcca
   173521 tccgcgcgtc gctccctctg gtgcgaagcg gcggatccgg gtcgacgggc tgcggagcct
   173581 ccctcggacg ccccatgttt ggacgagggc aaagtctcag acggcaggga gctgatcaag
   173641 gctcgcgtct tggagcgtgc ggcagagaga agacacctgt cgtctgccga cctcgccgtc
   173701 ctcttcccgg agtgcgagcc tcggccgggc agatgctcgt gcgaggcaaa cggcgacccc
   173761 aatcccatgt gcccacgctg cacccccgtg ctggccgtgt tggagctgct ggccaggaac
   173821 ccgaaaccgc tcatggcatc tttcgcggag cgcgcggtgc cgggacgagc cctggcccgt
   173881 aacacgtacg acagggccct gctcacggag atgctgaatg acagagggct ccctaggtgc
   173941 gctaatcgca actcctgcaa aggaatgctg gtcaacgtgc ggacgggccc cttgacgact
   174001 ctgatgtcgc cagaggctta caagcaatat gttctggaac gagataaggt gcagcgctca
   174061 ggcgacggcg agccgaacat cgtgccgcag ccttcctgct gcgtcctgtg cctgctgttt
   174121 aatcagtccg ccgcggtcgc gcagatgtgc ggttcgcagg gcctccggct cgaaaccccc
   174181 cgcacggacc ccgtgtacta cttcaacgtg aagttcgcac cagacgtggg cctgcctgag
   174241 gtatcggtga gagactacca agggttcctt gtcaactttc aaggttccgt gggaagctac
   174301 aagcccgcgt tctactacaa ctggagacac atgctggaaa tgttacacag agacgcctct
   174361 ggagcagtga ccctcattca ccccggacaa aggcagcttt agactcttcg aggtacgata
   174421 agctgtgctc gaaaagggcg actgttttgt aaaagaaaaa aaaaaaagag aaaagccaac
   174481 cgttgatcaa ttaggattta aagtatgaac tcacttacgt ggtcctgagc tctaagctgt
   174541 gcgatccagg ttcagcaaca cgaagccttg tgagattctg caaagtggaa aaagagggga
   174601 gtatgcaaag gaaagattgc cctcctctgt gttgctcttt gcagcgtgac aactggcttt
   174661 gcacgggccc ttggtagaaa tctgccacgc tacactgagt cttaatctct gtggttggac
   174721 ctcactgtcc tctttgcccc tccctctttc cctgcagcgg gtgtgggggg gcttacaatc
   174781 agcctcctcc tccttcagaa tgaaggcccc accttctaac gtttcctctt tttcttccag
   174841 tgtcctcctt ctccctctct gtctgactct gcctcgctga agtctgacgg gagtgcggcg
   174901 gaccggaaac ggaaactaga ccagaagatt tggatcacag gccctttaaa acttgttccg
   174961 tgcaaaccaa gacaggtcat agtaacctta cgcgagttta acaaagactg gagggaagtt
   175021 gctccgtgaa gagcgcgaca gttcgagaga gagaaaaatc aatccttctg ccatggaaaa
   175081 gtactggaag accagctttt gcctgggcaa ggggggcttc ggcaaagtgt ttctgggaaa
   175141 gaggcgaagc gacgggattt ccgtggccct gaagattatc ccgctctcgc gtacgagatg
   175201 ctgcgaggtt gatgggacca gtaagccatt cgaagctgtc gccttggaaa tggtctccaa
   175261 agaccctccg tttcctggga tcatccgcat gctggacttt tacaagaccc cgtataattg
   175321 ggtgatagtc acggagaagc cagagaacac gcaagatctg tacgaataca tcacgatcag
   175381 taagcgtctg cgcgaggaca cggccagaga atttttaggt caggtcatcc aggccttgct
   175441 ccactgtcac agccgcggtg ttgtgcacat ggacgtaaaa gacgaaaacc tgctggtgga
   175501 cctgacgacg ctcgagctga aactcatcga ctttggctcc gccgaatttc ttgaacccga
   175561 caaagtgtac gacatgttcc acgggactgc ggcatatggg ccccccgaac ggctcacaca
   175621 aggatgctac aaagctcttc catctgaggt ttggtcgttg gggattcttt tgtacgacat
   175681 ggtgcacggg gacataccat ttggaaacga cagggagctc ctactgggcg agcttagatt
   175741 cgaaaaagac ctctctgagg actgcgtggc cctgataaaa tggtgtttga gcaggacgcc
   175801 cgaagagaga ccgatgctga aagacatact ggcccaccct tggatgctga agcgaggctc
   175861 ggaggcgcac gaaggcgacg ccacggctgg agccccgaag cccacgcgag gggatctcca
   175921 gcaatcggag cccggctctg ctctggcggc ccgagcccac gatgtcgaca cgccgacccg
   175981 tcgagggtcc gtctcgtccg tgggaaacga aaagcagctt cgtccggcga tggcgacgct
   176041 ctgctccgag ggcttcgaat caatctggag gagattgccg tccttcgacc gacttcccag
   176101 tcgtcagggg agtatcgccg cagagacagg acttaccgag gctcgttgcc actcagaggt
   176161 ctcgcagagc ggagctcatc gtccgggtca gggagagctc ccaaaaacgg agtaggatgt
   176221 aggatgttga acaaaatggc taactgctca tgttgtatag atgccagttc catgataact
   176281 caatagagct tgttccctga tgcctactgt acagtttttt ttttttgcct tgttcgaata
   176341 aaagtcaaac tggaacctca acgttgcata ttcgctttct tttttgctca tgggttttgt
   176401 cccaacatga ctatttgaag agatattttt ctaattattg gatacatcac acaatctcgg
   176461 tttttaaaga ttgaaaaatt aaaaaaaaaa atacattggt gtgtacattt ttaatcgtat
   176521 aatggtcagt atatacacgt tagataaagt gattaccaca cacaaaggtt acatgatttt
   176581 ggtcagcata tacacaggtt aaatgaagtg aataccatat acaaggaatg gcagccagag
   176641 ctgtctgctg tgacgttact ttgatgaccc agacctcccg ctcgccgtag caccaacaga
   176701 gtggggtgga aatgaaacgg tccaaagaac cttcatgcag ctctactcaa aaagaaaaac
   176761 aaaaacaaaa caagagtgtg ttggaaaagt cagcagaagt cgatggtatt tacttaccaa
   176821 ataccaaaag aaacaaaatt agttgtagcg ttagatacaa gggggcttac aaagaggctc
   176881 cgacccaagt ttagggacac tgacctgagt tctgagactc agaccatcag aggaagcttt
   176941 ggaccttaat ctctcacaaa aagagtctca gtgaaaatct gctaaaaatg tatactgaaa
   177001 aaaaaaaaaa aattgttcca cacgctctct tgtaggtccg ttcgacccca acactaacta
   177061 aaactaaaca gtagctccgc acactgtctc gcggggtccg tgagacccaa cgccgactgg
   177121 aaccaaacag tgggtccgcg cgctgtctcg cggggtccgt tagaccccga acagaattgg
   177181 aacgaaacac aggctctgcg cgctgtctcg cggggtccgt gaaaccccgt acagaattgg
   177241 aacgaaacac aggctccgcg cgctgtttgc acggtccgtt aaaccccgaa cagaagtgga
   177301 acgaaacaca ggctccgcgt gctgtctcgc ggggtccgtg agaccccgta cagaattgga
   177361 gcgaaacaca ggcacctcgc gctgtctcgc atggtcccag cgacctcgtc tcgatttgga
   177421 accaaacagt ggcacctcgc gctgtctcgc gtggtccgtg agaccccgta cagaattgga
   177481 accaaacagt ggcacctcgc gctgtctcgc ggggtccgtg agaccccgta gagagttgga
   177541 acgaaacaca ggctctgcgc gctgtctcgc ggggtccgtg agaccccgta cagagttgga
   177601 acgaaacaca ggctccgagc gctgtctccc ggggtccgtg agaccccgta cagaattgga
   177661 aggaaacaca ggctccgcgc gctgtcttgc acggtccgtg agaccccgaa cagaattgga
   177721 accaaactgt ggctccgagc gctgtctcgc ggggtccgtg agaccccgta cagagttgga
   177781 acgaaacaca ggctccgcgc gctgtctcgc ggggtccgtg agaccccgta cagagttgga
   177841 acgaaacaca ggctccgagc gctgtctccc ggggtccgtg agaccccgta cagaattgga
   177901 acgaaacaca ggctccgcgc gctgtttgca cggtccgtta gaccccgaac agaagtggaa
   177961 cgaaacacag gctccgcgcg ctgtctcgcg gggtccgtga gaccccgtac agaattggaa
   178021 cgaaacacag gctccgcgcg ctgtcttgca cggtccgtga gaccccgaac agaattggaa
   178081 ccaaactgtg gctccgagcg ctgtctcgcg gggtccgtga gaccccgtac agagttggaa
   178141 cgaaacacag gctccgcgcg ctgtctcgcg gggtccgtga gaccccgtac agagttggaa
   178201 cgaaacacag gctccgagcg ctgtctcccg gggtccgtga gaccccgtac agaattggaa
   178261 cgaaacacag gctccgcgcg ctgtttgcac ggtccgttag accccgaaca gaagtggaac
   178321 gaaacacagg ctccgcgcgc tgtctcgcgg ggtccgtgag accccgtaca gaattggaac
   178381 gaaacacagg ctccgcgcgc tgtctcgcac ggtcccagcg accccgtctc ggtttggaac
   178441 caaacagttg cacctcgggc tgtctcgcgt ggtccgtgag accccgtctc gatttggaac
   178501 caaacagtgg cacctcgcgc tgtctcgcgg ggtccgtgag accccgtaca gagttggaac
   178561 gaaacacagg ctccgcgcgc tgtctcgcgg ggtccgtgag accccgtaca gagttggaac
   178621 gaaacacagg ctccgaccgc tgtctcccgg ggtccgtgag accccgtaca gaattggaac
   178681 gaaacacagg ctccgcgcgc tgtttgcacg gtccgttaga ccccgaacag aagtggaacg
   178741 aaacacaggc tccgcgcgct gtctcgcggg gtccgtgaga ccccgtacag aattggaacg
   178801 aaacacaggc tccgcgcgct gtctcgcacg gtcccagcga ccccgtctcg gtttggaacc
   178861 aaacagttgc acctcgggct gtctcgcgtg gtccgtgaga ccccgtacag aattggaacc
   178921 aaacagtggc acctcgcgct gtctcgcggg gtccgtgaga ccccgtacag agttggaacg
   178981 aaacacaggc tccgcgcgct gtctcgcggg gtccgtgaga ccccgtacag agttggaacg
   179041 aaacacaggc tccgagcgct gtctcccggg gtccgtgaga ccccgtacag agttggaacg
   179101 aaacacaggc tccgagcgct gtctcccggg gtccgtgaga ccccgtacag agttggaagg
   179161 aaacacaggc tccgagcgct gtctcgcggg gtccgtgaga ccccgtacag aattggaacg
   179221 aaacacaggc tccgcgcgct gtctaacacg gtccgtgaga ccccgaacat aagtggaacg
   179281 aaacacaggc tccgagcgct gtctcgcggg gtccgtgaga ccccgtacag aattggaacg
   179341 aaacacaggc tccgcgcgct gtctaacacg gtccgtgaga ccccgaacag aattggaacg
   179401 aaacacaggc tccgcgcgct gtttagcggg gtccgtgaga ccccgtacag aattgtaacc
   179461 aaacagtggc acctcgcgct gtctcgcggg gtccgtgaga ccccgtacag aattggaacg
   179521 aaacacaggc tccgcgcgct gtctcgcgga gtccgtgaga ccccgtacag aattggaacg
   179581 aaacacaggc tccgagcgct gtctcccggg gtccgtgaga ccctgtacag aattggaacg
   179641 aaacacaggc tccgcgcgct gtctcgcacg gtcccagcga ccccatctcg atttggaccc
   179701 aaaccgtggc acctcgcgct gtctcgcagg gtccgtgaga ccccgtacag agttggaacg
   179761 aaacacaggc tccgcgcgct gtctcgtacg gtccgtgaga ccccgaacag agttggaacc
   179821 aaactgtggc tccgcgcgct gtctcgcggg gtccgtgaga ccccgtacag aattggaacg
   179881 aaacacaggc tccgcgcgct gtctcggggg tccgtgagac cccgtacaga attggaacga
   179941 aacacaggct ccgcgcgctg tctcgcgggg tcccagcgac cccgtacaga gttggaacca
   180001 aacagtggca cctcgcgatg tctcgcacgg tccgtgagac cccgaacaga attggaacga
   180061 aacacaggct ccgagcgctg tctcccgggg tccgtgagac cccgtacaga gttggaacga
   180121 aacacaggct ccgcgcgctg tctcgcacgg tcccagcgac cccgtaccga tttggaacca
   180181 aacagtggca cctcgcgctg tctcgcgggg tccgtgagac cccgtacaga gttggaacca
   180241 tcagtttctc tttgaaagct caaacacgaa cctgtttctg tagatccatg acatgtgggt
   180301 tacagtgggc cacaggctgg tttaccttct ccctttgctg cggatcagca gcaccagtgt
   180361 tgctggcttg tgactgtggg gcaagtaaga ttaactgaat atcaaaaaaa ataagttgtt
   180421 tcaaagaagt tggatttgac gaacatccca cgttgaccaa cctcagagtt cttcattgtt
   180481 ttggtcctcg cctcgtagtt tagcatgtca aacgggtcga gccactcacc gttgactgtc
   180541 tgtccggaat tggacagaac cagactgcag gacagcaaaa acaaccagag catcttctct
   180601 ggagaccaaa ttggtttgaa ctaactagct agtaacggaa gaagaaaact atggaagccg
   180661 aaattgcttc cggttatttt tttaaaaaaa aaagcagcag aaaaccattt aggtttgttc
   180721 atttgtttct cttgaccttt cttgatcaca taaaaaaaaa gaaacgtaaa cacaaacagt
   180781 acacttcgaa aagcctcaag ggtgatgtag aaaagtgaat gctaaagaaa aaaaaaatac
   180841 ttggggtcaa tcgcacccca tgagccagcg ggtggaaggg aaccggaaaa gcgagagccc
   180901 cggtggtggg ccatgagaga agagtgaatg ctaaaaaaaa aaaaaaatac ttggggtcaa
   180961 tcgcacccca tgagccagcg ggtgaaaggg aaccggaaaa acgagacccc cggtggtggg
   181021 ccatgagaga agagtgaatg ctaaagaaaa aaaaaaatac ttggggtcaa tcgcacccca
   181081 tgagccagcg ggtggaaggg aaccggaaaa acgagacccc cggtggtggg ccatgagaga
   181141 agagtgaatg ctacagaaaa aaaaaaaaat acttggggtc aatcgcaccc catgagccag
   181201 cgggtgaaag ggaaccggta aagcgagacc ccaggtggtg ggccatgaga gaagagtgaa
   181261 tgctaaagaa aaaaaaaaaa aaaaaacttg gggtcaatcg caccccatga gccagcgcca
   181321 atcccctcag tggccacaca aaaaaaaaaa aaaaaaaact tggggtcaat cgaaccccac
   181381 gaaccagcgg gaggaaggtg gttgctaaat aagtggcgcc cctggtggct gagggcaata
   181441 aaagagaatg gggtattagt gacccctaga ggcagggtat agaaatgaac ggtggaaaac
   181501 aagacccctg gtggtcgggg ggtataacta aaatggagaa atggcggcct ctgctggacg
   181561 gggacaaaaa gaaaaggggg gtttggcgcc ctctaccagt cggggatata gagggtgcct
   181621 gaaacgtaca aaaaaatttt ttcaggaact cgaccctctt cgattgcggg agggtgtacg
   181681 ggggtgtacc tgtctggggt caataccaaa ggggggtatg cgtttttaaa atgacccccc
   181741 ctccttacct tttttttaat ccatgctttt ctttccccct aagacagcac aaggg
//
